# Supplementary material for: Disentangling the diet composition of Arctic shorebirds’ chicks provides a new perspective on trophic mismatches
Source: bioRxiv preprint, doi:10.1101/2022.10.10.511540, version 1 (2022-10-11)
Supplement: S3 [file 511540_file03.txt]

LOCUS       KU374597      228 bp ss-RNA             RNA 06-FEB-2016
DEFINITION  Prosimulium ursinum
ACCESSION   KU374597
REFERENCE   1
  AUTHORS   Wirta,H., Varkonyi,G., Rasmussen,C., Kaartinen,R., Schmidt,N.M.,
            Hebert,P.D., Bartak,M., Blagoev,G., Disney,H., Ertl,S.,
            Gjelstrup,P., Gwiazdowicz,D.J., Hulden,L., Ilmonen,J., Jakovlev,J.,
            Jaschhof,M., Kahanpaa,J., Kankaanpaa,T., Krogh,P.H., Labbee,R.,
            Lettner,C., Michelsen,V., Nielsen,S.A., Nielsen,T.R.,
            Paasivirta,L., Pedersen,S., Pohjoismaki,J., Salmela,J.,
            Vilkamaa,P., Vare,H., von Tschirnhaus,M. and Roslin,T. Wirta,H.K.
  TITLE     Establishing a community-wide DNA barcode library as a new tool for
            arctic research Direct Submission
  JOURNAL   Mol Ecol Resour (2015) In press Submitted (04-JAN-2016) Agricultural
            sciences, University of
            Helsinki, Latokartanonkaari 5, Helsinki, Helsinki FI-00014, Finland
   PUBMED   26602739
ORIGIN
1           CCTTTATTTT ATCTTTGGAG CATGAGCTGG TATAGTTGGA ACTTCCCTAA GTATACTAAT
61          TCGAGCAGAA TTAGGTCATC CCGGGTCATT AATTGGAGAT GATCAAATTT ACAATGTAAT
121         TGTTACTGCC CATGCCTTTG TAATGATTTT CTTCATAGTT ATGCCAATTA TAATTGGGGG
181         ATTTGGAAAC TGATTAGTTC CCCTAATACT TGGAGCCCCT GATATAGC
//
LOCUS       KU374283      228 bp ss-RNA             RNA 06-FEB-2016
DEFINITION  Lycoriella sp.
ACCESSION   KU374283
REFERENCE   1
  AUTHORS   Wirta,H., Varkonyi,G., Rasmussen,C., Kaartinen,R., Schmidt,N.M.,
            Hebert,P.D., Bartak,M., Blagoev,G., Disney,H., Ertl,S.,
            Gjelstrup,P., Gwiazdowicz,D.J., Hulden,L., Ilmonen,J., Jakovlev,J.,
            Jaschhof,M., Kahanpaa,J., Kankaanpaa,T., Krogh,P.H., Labbee,R.,
            Lettner,C., Michelsen,V., Nielsen,S.A., Nielsen,T.R.,
            Paasivirta,L., Pedersen,S., Pohjoismaki,J., Salmela,J.,
            Vilkamaa,P., Vare,H., von Tschirnhaus,M. and Roslin,T. Wirta,H.K.
  TITLE     Establishing a community-wide DNA barcode library as a new tool for
            arctic research Direct Submission
  JOURNAL   Mol Ecol Resour (2015) In press Submitted (04-JAN-2016) Agricultural
            sciences, University of
            Helsinki, Latokartanonkaari 5, Helsinki, Helsinki FI-00014, Finland
   PUBMED   26602739
ORIGIN
1           CTTATATTTT ATTTTTGGGG CTTGATCTAG GATAGTGGGG ACTTCACTCA GAATACTTAT
61          TCGAGCTGAA TTAGGCTGCC CAAATGCTTT AATTGGGGAT GATCAAATTT ATAATGTAAT
121         TGTAACTGCT CATGCCTTTA TTATAATTTT TTTTATAGTT ATACCAATTA TAATTGGGGG
181         ATTCGGGAAT TGGCTTGTAC CTTTAATACT AAGGGCCCCT GATATAGC
//
LOCUS       KU374681      228 bp ss-RNA             RNA 06-FEB-2016
DEFINITION  Lycoriella modesta
ACCESSION   KU374681
REFERENCE   1
  AUTHORS   Wirta,H., Varkonyi,G., Rasmussen,C., Kaartinen,R., Schmidt,N.M.,
            Hebert,P.D., Bartak,M., Blagoev,G., Disney,H., Ertl,S.,
            Gjelstrup,P., Gwiazdowicz,D.J., Hulden,L., Ilmonen,J., Jakovlev,J.,
            Jaschhof,M., Kahanpaa,J., Kankaanpaa,T., Krogh,P.H., Labbee,R.,
            Lettner,C., Michelsen,V., Nielsen,S.A., Nielsen,T.R.,
            Paasivirta,L., Pedersen,S., Pohjoismaki,J., Salmela,J.,
            Vilkamaa,P., Vare,H., von Tschirnhaus,M. and Roslin,T. Wirta,H.K.
  TITLE     Establishing a community-wide DNA barcode library as a new tool for
            arctic research Direct Submission
  JOURNAL   Mol Ecol Resour (2015) In press Submitted (04-JAN-2016) Agricultural
            sciences, University of
            Helsinki, Latokartanonkaari 5, Helsinki, Helsinki FI-00014, Finland
   PUBMED   26602739
ORIGIN
1           ATTATATTTT ATTTTTGGTG CTTGATCTAG AATAGTAGGA ACATCCCTTA GAATATTGAT
61          TCGAGCTGAA TTAGGATGTC CTAATGCTTT AATTGGGGAT GACCAAATTT ATAATGTAAT
121         CGTTACAGCT CATGCTTTTA TTATAATTTT CTTTATAGTT ATACCTATTA TAATTGGGGG
181         ATTTGGGAAT TGATTAGTAC CATTAATATT AAGTGCCCCT GATATAGC
//
LOCUS       KU374438      228 bp ss-RNA             RNA 06-FEB-2016
DEFINITION  Camptochaeta flagellifera
ACCESSION   KU374438
REFERENCE   1
  AUTHORS   Wirta,H., Varkonyi,G., Rasmussen,C., Kaartinen,R., Schmidt,N.M.,
            Hebert,P.D., Bartak,M., Blagoev,G., Disney,H., Ertl,S.,
            Gjelstrup,P., Gwiazdowicz,D.J., Hulden,L., Ilmonen,J., Jakovlev,J.,
            Jaschhof,M., Kahanpaa,J., Kankaanpaa,T., Krogh,P.H., Labbee,R.,
            Lettner,C., Michelsen,V., Nielsen,S.A., Nielsen,T.R.,
            Paasivirta,L., Pedersen,S., Pohjoismaki,J., Salmela,J.,
            Vilkamaa,P., Vare,H., von Tschirnhaus,M. and Roslin,T. Wirta,H.K.
  TITLE     Establishing a community-wide DNA barcode library as a new tool for
            arctic research Direct Submission
  JOURNAL   Mol Ecol Resour (2015) In press Submitted (04-JAN-2016) Agricultural
            sciences, University of
            Helsinki, Latokartanonkaari 5, Helsinki, Helsinki FI-00014, Finland
   PUBMED   26602739
ORIGIN
1           TTTATATTTT ATCTTTGGGG CTTGATCAAG AATAGTAGGA ACTTCTTTAA GAATATTAAT
61          TCGAGCTGAA TTAGGTTGCC CTAACGCTTT AATTGGGGAT GACCAAATTT ATAACGTAAT
121         TGTCACAGCC CATGCTTTCA TTATAATTTT TTTTATGGTT ATACCAATTA TAATTGGTGG
181         ATTTGGAAAC TGATTAGTCC CATTAATACT AAGTGCCCCA GATATAGC
//
LOCUS       KU374293      228 bp ss-RNA             RNA 06-FEB-2016
DEFINITION  Acyrthosiphon sp.
ACCESSION   KU374293
REFERENCE   1
  AUTHORS   Wirta,H., Varkonyi,G., Rasmussen,C., Kaartinen,R., Schmidt,N.M.,
            Hebert,P.D., Bartak,M., Blagoev,G., Disney,H., Ertl,S.,
            Gjelstrup,P., Gwiazdowicz,D.J., Hulden,L., Ilmonen,J., Jakovlev,J.,
            Jaschhof,M., Kahanpaa,J., Kankaanpaa,T., Krogh,P.H., Labbee,R.,
            Lettner,C., Michelsen,V., Nielsen,S.A., Nielsen,T.R.,
            Paasivirta,L., Pedersen,S., Pohjoismaki,J., Salmela,J.,
            Vilkamaa,P., Vare,H., von Tschirnhaus,M. and Roslin,T. Wirta,H.K.
  TITLE     Establishing a community-wide DNA barcode library as a new tool for
            arctic research Direct Submission
  JOURNAL   Mol Ecol Resour (2015) In press Submitted (04-JAN-2016) Agricultural
            sciences, University of
            Helsinki, Latokartanonkaari 5, Helsinki, Helsinki FI-00014, Finland
   PUBMED   26602739
ORIGIN
1           TTTATACTTT TTATTTGGTA TCTGATCAGG TATAATTGGA TCATCTCTTA GAATTTTAAT
61          TCGTTTAGAA TTAAGACAAA TTAATTCTAT TATTAATAAT AATCAATTAT ATAATGTAAT
121         TGTTACAATT CATGCTTTTA TTATAATTTT TTTTATAACA ATACCAATTG TAATTGGTGG
181         TTTTGGAAAC TGATTAATTC CTATAATAAT AGGATGTCCT GATATATC
//
LOCUS       KU374266      228 bp ss-RNA             RNA 06-FEB-2016
DEFINITION  Emblyna borealis
ACCESSION   KU374266
REFERENCE   1
  AUTHORS   Wirta,H., Varkonyi,G., Rasmussen,C., Kaartinen,R., Schmidt,N.M.,
            Hebert,P.D., Bartak,M., Blagoev,G., Disney,H., Ertl,S.,
            Gjelstrup,P., Gwiazdowicz,D.J., Hulden,L., Ilmonen,J., Jakovlev,J.,
            Jaschhof,M., Kahanpaa,J., Kankaanpaa,T., Krogh,P.H., Labbee,R.,
            Lettner,C., Michelsen,V., Nielsen,S.A., Nielsen,T.R.,
            Paasivirta,L., Pedersen,S., Pohjoismaki,J., Salmela,J.,
            Vilkamaa,P., Vare,H., von Tschirnhaus,M. and Roslin,T. Wirta,H.K.
  TITLE     Establishing a community-wide DNA barcode library as a new tool for
            arctic research Direct Submission
  JOURNAL   Mol Ecol Resour (2015) In press Submitted (04-JAN-2016) Agricultural
            sciences, University of
            Helsinki, Latokartanonkaari 5, Helsinki, Helsinki FI-00014, Finland
   PUBMED   26602739
ORIGIN
1           TTTATATTTA TTGTTTGGAG CGTGAGCTGC TATGGTAGGT ACTGCAATAA GAGTGCTGAT
61          TCGGATTGAG TTAGGGCAAC CTGGAAGATT TTTAGGAAAT GATCAATTAT ATAATGTTAT
121         GGTTACTGCT CATGCTTTTG TTATGATTTT TTTTATAGTA ATGCCAATTT TAATTGGTGG
181         TTTTGGAAAT TGGTTAGTTC CTTTAATATT GGGGGCACCT GATATGGC
//
LOCUS       KU374259      228 bp ss-RNA             RNA 06-FEB-2016
DEFINITION  Lycoriella abbrevinervis
ACCESSION   KU374259
REFERENCE   1
  AUTHORS   Wirta,H., Varkonyi,G., Rasmussen,C., Kaartinen,R., Schmidt,N.M.,
            Hebert,P.D., Bartak,M., Blagoev,G., Disney,H., Ertl,S.,
            Gjelstrup,P., Gwiazdowicz,D.J., Hulden,L., Ilmonen,J., Jakovlev,J.,
            Jaschhof,M., Kahanpaa,J., Kankaanpaa,T., Krogh,P.H., Labbee,R.,
            Lettner,C., Michelsen,V., Nielsen,S.A., Nielsen,T.R.,
            Paasivirta,L., Pedersen,S., Pohjoismaki,J., Salmela,J.,
            Vilkamaa,P., Vare,H., von Tschirnhaus,M. and Roslin,T. Wirta,H.K.
  TITLE     Establishing a community-wide DNA barcode library as a new tool for
            arctic research Direct Submission
  JOURNAL   Mol Ecol Resour (2015) In press Submitted (04-JAN-2016) Agricultural
            sciences, University of
            Helsinki, Latokartanonkaari 5, Helsinki, Helsinki FI-00014, Finland
   PUBMED   26602739
ORIGIN
1           TTTATATTTT ATTTTTGGGG CTTGAGCAAG AATAGTGGGA ACTTCACTTA GAATATTGAT
61          TCGAGCAGAA CTTGGTTGCC CTAATGCTTT AATTGGAGAT GATCAAATTT ATAATGTAAT
121         TGTAACAGCT CATGCTTTTA TTATAATTTT TTTTATAGTA ATACCTATCA TAATTGGAGG
181         GTTTGGGAAT TGATTAGTCC CTTTAATATT AAGAGCACCT GATATAGC
//
LOCUS       KU374210      228 bp ss-RNA             RNA 06-FEB-2016
DEFINITION  Symplecta scotica
ACCESSION   KU374210
REFERENCE   1
  AUTHORS   Wirta,H., Varkonyi,G., Rasmussen,C., Kaartinen,R., Schmidt,N.M.,
            Hebert,P.D., Bartak,M., Blagoev,G., Disney,H., Ertl,S.,
            Gjelstrup,P., Gwiazdowicz,D.J., Hulden,L., Ilmonen,J., Jakovlev,J.,
            Jaschhof,M., Kahanpaa,J., Kankaanpaa,T., Krogh,P.H., Labbee,R.,
            Lettner,C., Michelsen,V., Nielsen,S.A., Nielsen,T.R.,
            Paasivirta,L., Pedersen,S., Pohjoismaki,J., Salmela,J.,
            Vilkamaa,P., Vare,H., von Tschirnhaus,M. and Roslin,T. Wirta,H.K.
  TITLE     Establishing a community-wide DNA barcode library as a new tool for
            arctic research Direct Submission
  JOURNAL   Mol Ecol Resour (2015) In press Submitted (04-JAN-2016) Agricultural
            sciences, University of
            Helsinki, Latokartanonkaari 5, Helsinki, Helsinki FI-00014, Finland
   PUBMED   26602739
ORIGIN
1           TCTTTATTTT ATTTTCGGGG CTTGAGCAGG GATAGTAGGA ACATCCCTTA GAATTTTAAT
61          TCGAACAGAA TTAGGACACC CTGGAGCTTT AATTGGAAAT GACCAAATTT ATAATGTAAT
121         TGTAACCGCT CATGCTTTTA TTATAATTTT TTTTATAGTT ATACCTATTA TAATTGGGGG
181         ATTTGGAAAT TGACTTGTAC CTTTAATGTT AGGAGCTCCT GATATGGC
//
LOCUS       KU374197      228 bp ss-RNA             RNA 06-FEB-2016
DEFINITION  Rhamphomyia hoeli
ACCESSION   KU374197
REFERENCE   1
  AUTHORS   Wirta,H., Varkonyi,G., Rasmussen,C., Kaartinen,R., Schmidt,N.M.,
            Hebert,P.D., Bartak,M., Blagoev,G., Disney,H., Ertl,S.,
            Gjelstrup,P., Gwiazdowicz,D.J., Hulden,L., Ilmonen,J., Jakovlev,J.,
            Jaschhof,M., Kahanpaa,J., Kankaanpaa,T., Krogh,P.H., Labbee,R.,
            Lettner,C., Michelsen,V., Nielsen,S.A., Nielsen,T.R.,
            Paasivirta,L., Pedersen,S., Pohjoismaki,J., Salmela,J.,
            Vilkamaa,P., Vare,H., von Tschirnhaus,M. and Roslin,T. Wirta,H.K.
  TITLE     Establishing a community-wide DNA barcode library as a new tool for
            arctic research Direct Submission
  JOURNAL   Mol Ecol Resour (2015) In press Submitted (04-JAN-2016) Agricultural
            sciences, University of
            Helsinki, Latokartanonkaari 5, Helsinki, Helsinki FI-00014, Finland
   PUBMED   26602739
ORIGIN
1           ATTATATTTT ATTTTTGGAG CTTGAGCCGG AATAGTAGGA ACATCATTAA GAATTTTAAT
61          TCGAATAGAA CTAGGTCACC CAGGAGCTTT AATTGGGGAT GACCAAATTT ATAATGTAAT
121         TGTTACAGCT CATGCTTTTG TAATAATTTT TTTTATAGTT ATACCAATTA TAATTGGAGG
181         GTTTGGTAAT TGATTAGTTC CTTTAATATT AGGAGCCCCT GATATAGC
//
LOCUS       KU374025      228 bp ss-RNA             RNA 06-FEB-2016
DEFINITION  Pterocomma groenlandicum
ACCESSION   KU374025
REFERENCE   1
  AUTHORS   Wirta,H., Varkonyi,G., Rasmussen,C., Kaartinen,R., Schmidt,N.M.,
            Hebert,P.D., Bartak,M., Blagoev,G., Disney,H., Ertl,S.,
            Gjelstrup,P., Gwiazdowicz,D.J., Hulden,L., Ilmonen,J., Jakovlev,J.,
            Jaschhof,M., Kahanpaa,J., Kankaanpaa,T., Krogh,P.H., Labbee,R.,
            Lettner,C., Michelsen,V., Nielsen,S.A., Nielsen,T.R.,
            Paasivirta,L., Pedersen,S., Pohjoismaki,J., Salmela,J.,
            Vilkamaa,P., Vare,H., von Tschirnhaus,M. and Roslin,T. Wirta,H.K.
  TITLE     Establishing a community-wide DNA barcode library as a new tool for
            arctic research Direct Submission
  JOURNAL   Mol Ecol Resour (2015) In press Submitted (04-JAN-2016) Agricultural
            sciences, University of
            Helsinki, Latokartanonkaari 5, Helsinki, Helsinki FI-00014, Finland
   PUBMED   26602739
ORIGIN
1           TTTATATTTT TTATTTGGTA TTTGATCAGG TATAATCGGA TCATCACTTA GAATTCTAAT
61          TCGATTAGAA TTAAGTCAAA TTAATTCTAT TATTAACAAC AATCAATTAT ATAATGTAAT
121         CGTCACAATT CATGCTTTTA TTATAATTTT CTTTATAACT ATACCAATTG TAATTGGTGG
181         ATTTGGAAAC TGATTAATCC CTATAATAAT AGGATGTCCT GATATATC
//
LOCUS       KU373540      228 bp ss-RNA             RNA 06-FEB-2016
DEFINITION  Cricotopus polaris
ACCESSION   KU373540
REFERENCE   1
  AUTHORS   Wirta,H., Varkonyi,G., Rasmussen,C., Kaartinen,R., Schmidt,N.M.,
            Hebert,P.D., Bartak,M., Blagoev,G., Disney,H., Ertl,S.,
            Gjelstrup,P., Gwiazdowicz,D.J., Hulden,L., Ilmonen,J., Jakovlev,J.,
            Jaschhof,M., Kahanpaa,J., Kankaanpaa,T., Krogh,P.H., Labbee,R.,
            Lettner,C., Michelsen,V., Nielsen,S.A., Nielsen,T.R.,
            Paasivirta,L., Pedersen,S., Pohjoismaki,J., Salmela,J.,
            Vilkamaa,P., Vare,H., von Tschirnhaus,M. and Roslin,T. Wirta,H.K.
  TITLE     Establishing a community-wide DNA barcode library as a new tool for
            arctic research Direct Submission
  JOURNAL   Mol Ecol Resour (2015) In press Submitted (04-JAN-2016) Agricultural
            sciences, University of
            Helsinki, Latokartanonkaari 5, Helsinki, Helsinki FI-00014, Finland
   PUBMED   26602739
ORIGIN
1           TTTATATTTT ATTTTCGGAG CTTGATCTGG TATAGTAGGA ACTTCTTTAA GAATTCTTAT
61          TCGAGCAGAA TTAGGACATG CTGGTTCATT AATTGGTGAT GATCAAATTT ATAATGTAAT
121         TGTAACTGCC CACGCTTTTG TAATAATTTT TTTTATAGTA ATGCCTATTT TAATTGGTGG
181         CTTTGGTAAT TGGTTAGTTC CTTTGATACT AGGTGCCCCA GATATAGC
//
LOCUS       KU373482      228 bp ss-RNA             RNA 06-FEB-2016
DEFINITION  Psychophora sabini
ACCESSION   KU373482
REFERENCE   1
  AUTHORS   Wirta,H., Varkonyi,G., Rasmussen,C., Kaartinen,R., Schmidt,N.M.,
            Hebert,P.D., Bartak,M., Blagoev,G., Disney,H., Ertl,S.,
            Gjelstrup,P., Gwiazdowicz,D.J., Hulden,L., Ilmonen,J., Jakovlev,J.,
            Jaschhof,M., Kahanpaa,J., Kankaanpaa,T., Krogh,P.H., Labbee,R.,
            Lettner,C., Michelsen,V., Nielsen,S.A., Nielsen,T.R.,
            Paasivirta,L., Pedersen,S., Pohjoismaki,J., Salmela,J.,
            Vilkamaa,P., Vare,H., von Tschirnhaus,M. and Roslin,T. Wirta,H.K.
  TITLE     Establishing a community-wide DNA barcode library as a new tool for
            arctic research Direct Submission
  JOURNAL   Mol Ecol Resour (2015) In press Submitted (04-JAN-2016) Agricultural
            sciences, University of
            Helsinki, Latokartanonkaari 5, Helsinki, Helsinki FI-00014, Finland
   PUBMED   26602739
ORIGIN
1           TTTATATTTT ATTTTTGGAA TTTGAGCAGG AATAATTGGA ACATCTTTAA GTTTATTAAT
61          TCGAGCCGAA TTAGGGAATC CAGGATCCTT AATTGGAGAT GATCAAATTT ATAATACTAT
121         TGTTACAGCT CATGCTTTCA TTATAATTTT CTTCATAGTA ATACCTATTA TAATTGGAGG
181         ATTTGGCAAT TGATTAGTAC CTTTAATATT AGGAGCCCCT GATATAGC
//
LOCUS       KU373466      228 bp ss-RNA             RNA 06-FEB-2016
DEFINITION  Cerodontha lindrothi
ACCESSION   KU373466
REFERENCE   1
  AUTHORS   Wirta,H., Varkonyi,G., Rasmussen,C., Kaartinen,R., Schmidt,N.M.,
            Hebert,P.D., Bartak,M., Blagoev,G., Disney,H., Ertl,S.,
            Gjelstrup,P., Gwiazdowicz,D.J., Hulden,L., Ilmonen,J., Jakovlev,J.,
            Jaschhof,M., Kahanpaa,J., Kankaanpaa,T., Krogh,P.H., Labbee,R.,
            Lettner,C., Michelsen,V., Nielsen,S.A., Nielsen,T.R.,
            Paasivirta,L., Pedersen,S., Pohjoismaki,J., Salmela,J.,
            Vilkamaa,P., Vare,H., von Tschirnhaus,M. and Roslin,T. Wirta,H.K.
  TITLE     Establishing a community-wide DNA barcode library as a new tool for
            arctic research Direct Submission
  JOURNAL   Mol Ecol Resour (2015) In press Submitted (04-JAN-2016) Agricultural
            sciences, University of
            Helsinki, Latokartanonkaari 5, Helsinki, Helsinki FI-00014, Finland
   PUBMED   26602739
ORIGIN
1           TTTATATTTT ATTTTTGGAA TTTGAGCAGG TATGGTAGGA ACATCTCTTA GCCTTATTAT
61          TCGAACAGAA TTAGGTAATC CAGGATCTTT AATTGGAGAT GATCAAATTT ATAATACTAT
121         TGTTACAGCT CATGCTTTTA TCATAATTTT TTTTATAGTT ATACCAATTA TAATTGGAGG
181         ATTTGGAAAT TGACTTATTC CTCTTATACT TGGAGCCCCC GATATAGC
//
LOCUS       KU373402      228 bp ss-RNA             RNA 06-FEB-2016
DEFINITION  Psychophora sabini
ACCESSION   KU373402
REFERENCE   1
  AUTHORS   Wirta,H., Varkonyi,G., Rasmussen,C., Kaartinen,R., Schmidt,N.M.,
            Hebert,P.D., Bartak,M., Blagoev,G., Disney,H., Ertl,S.,
            Gjelstrup,P., Gwiazdowicz,D.J., Hulden,L., Ilmonen,J., Jakovlev,J.,
            Jaschhof,M., Kahanpaa,J., Kankaanpaa,T., Krogh,P.H., Labbee,R.,
            Lettner,C., Michelsen,V., Nielsen,S.A., Nielsen,T.R.,
            Paasivirta,L., Pedersen,S., Pohjoismaki,J., Salmela,J.,
            Vilkamaa,P., Vare,H., von Tschirnhaus,M. and Roslin,T. Wirta,H.K.
  TITLE     Establishing a community-wide DNA barcode library as a new tool for
            arctic research Direct Submission
  JOURNAL   Mol Ecol Resour (2015) In press Submitted (04-JAN-2016) Agricultural
            sciences, University of
            Helsinki, Latokartanonkaari 5, Helsinki, Helsinki FI-00014, Finland
   PUBMED   26602739
ORIGIN
1           TTTATATTTT ATTTTTGGAA TTTGAGCAGG AATAATTGGA ACATCTTTAA GTTTATTAAT
61          TCGAGCCGAA TTGGGAAATC CAGGATCCTT AATTGGAGAT GATCAAATTT ATAATACTAT
121         TGTTACAGCT CATGCTTTCA TTATAATTTT CTTCATAGTA ATACCTATTA TAATTGGAGG
181         ATTTGGCAAT TGATTAGTAC CTTTAATATT AGGAGCCCCT GATATAGC
//
LOCUS       KU373345      228 bp ss-RNA             RNA 06-FEB-2016
DEFINITION  Myzus polaris
ACCESSION   KU373345
REFERENCE   1
  AUTHORS   Wirta,H., Varkonyi,G., Rasmussen,C., Kaartinen,R., Schmidt,N.M.,
            Hebert,P.D., Bartak,M., Blagoev,G., Disney,H., Ertl,S.,
            Gjelstrup,P., Gwiazdowicz,D.J., Hulden,L., Ilmonen,J., Jakovlev,J.,
            Jaschhof,M., Kahanpaa,J., Kankaanpaa,T., Krogh,P.H., Labbee,R.,
            Lettner,C., Michelsen,V., Nielsen,S.A., Nielsen,T.R.,
            Paasivirta,L., Pedersen,S., Pohjoismaki,J., Salmela,J.,
            Vilkamaa,P., Vare,H., von Tschirnhaus,M. and Roslin,T. Wirta,H.K.
  TITLE     Establishing a community-wide DNA barcode library as a new tool for
            arctic research Direct Submission
  JOURNAL   Mol Ecol Resour (2015) In press Submitted (04-JAN-2016) Agricultural
            sciences, University of
            Helsinki, Latokartanonkaari 5, Helsinki, Helsinki FI-00014, Finland
   PUBMED   26602739
ORIGIN
1           TTTATATTTT TTATTTGGTA TTTGATCAGG TATAATTGGA TCATCTCTTA GAATCTTAAT
61          TCGTCTTGAA TTAAGACAAA TTAATTCAAT TATTAATAAT AATCAATTAT ATAATGTTAT
121         TGTTACAATT CACGCTTTTA TTATAATTTT TTTTATAACA ATACCAATTG TTATTGGTGG
181         GTTCGGAAAT TGACTAATTC CTATAATAAT AGGATGTCCT GATATATC
//
LOCUS       KU373168      228 bp ss-RNA             RNA 06-FEB-2016
DEFINITION  Trichocoelina cochleata
ACCESSION   KU373168
REFERENCE   1
  AUTHORS   Wirta,H., Varkonyi,G., Rasmussen,C., Kaartinen,R., Schmidt,N.M.,
            Hebert,P.D., Bartak,M., Blagoev,G., Disney,H., Ertl,S.,
            Gjelstrup,P., Gwiazdowicz,D.J., Hulden,L., Ilmonen,J., Jakovlev,J.,
            Jaschhof,M., Kahanpaa,J., Kankaanpaa,T., Krogh,P.H., Labbee,R.,
            Lettner,C., Michelsen,V., Nielsen,S.A., Nielsen,T.R.,
            Paasivirta,L., Pedersen,S., Pohjoismaki,J., Salmela,J.,
            Vilkamaa,P., Vare,H., von Tschirnhaus,M. and Roslin,T. Wirta,H.K.
  TITLE     Establishing a community-wide DNA barcode library as a new tool for
            arctic research Direct Submission
  JOURNAL   Mol Ecol Resour (2015) In press Submitted (04-JAN-2016) Agricultural
            sciences, University of
            Helsinki, Latokartanonkaari 5, Helsinki, Helsinki FI-00014, Finland
   PUBMED   26602739
ORIGIN
1           ATTATACTTT ATTTTTGGGG CTTGATCAAG AATAGTGGGA ACCTCTCTAA GAATACTCAT
61          TCGAGCTGAA TTAGGGTGCC CAAATGCTTT AATTGGAGAC GATCAAATTT ATAATGTTAT
121         TGTTACAGCC CATGCTTTTA TTATAATTTT TTTTATAGTA ATACCTATTA TAATTGGAGG
181         GTTCGGGAAT TGATTAGTTC CATTAATGCT AAGAGCTCCT GATATAGC
//
LOCUS       KU373147      228 bp ss-RNA             RNA 06-FEB-2016
DEFINITION  Schwenckfeldina tridentata
ACCESSION   KU373147
REFERENCE   1
  AUTHORS   Wirta,H., Varkonyi,G., Rasmussen,C., Kaartinen,R., Schmidt,N.M.,
            Hebert,P.D., Bartak,M., Blagoev,G., Disney,H., Ertl,S.,
            Gjelstrup,P., Gwiazdowicz,D.J., Hulden,L., Ilmonen,J., Jakovlev,J.,
            Jaschhof,M., Kahanpaa,J., Kankaanpaa,T., Krogh,P.H., Labbee,R.,
            Lettner,C., Michelsen,V., Nielsen,S.A., Nielsen,T.R.,
            Paasivirta,L., Pedersen,S., Pohjoismaki,J., Salmela,J.,
            Vilkamaa,P., Vare,H., von Tschirnhaus,M. and Roslin,T. Wirta,H.K.
  TITLE     Establishing a community-wide DNA barcode library as a new tool for
            arctic research Direct Submission
  JOURNAL   Mol Ecol Resour (2015) In press Submitted (04-JAN-2016) Agricultural
            sciences, University of
            Helsinki, Latokartanonkaari 5, Helsinki, Helsinki FI-00014, Finland
   PUBMED   26602739
ORIGIN
1           TTTATATTTT ATTTTTGGGG CTTGAGCTAG AATAGTTGGA ACTTCCTTAA GTATACTAAT
61          TCGAGCTGAA TTAGGATGTC CTAATGCATT AATTGGAGAC GACCAGATTT ATAATGTAAT
121         TGTTACAGCA CATGCTTTTA TTATAATTTT TTTTATAGTT ATACCTATTA TAATTGGAGG
181         ATTTGGAAAT TGATTAGTCC CACTAATATT AAGTGCCCCA GACATAGC
//
LOCUS       KU374787      228 bp ss-RNA             RNA 06-FEB-2016
DEFINITION  Ceratopogon sp.
ACCESSION   KU374787
REFERENCE   1
  AUTHORS   Wirta,H., Varkonyi,G., Rasmussen,C., Kaartinen,R., Schmidt,N.M.,
            Hebert,P.D., Bartak,M., Blagoev,G., Disney,H., Ertl,S.,
            Gjelstrup,P., Gwiazdowicz,D.J., Hulden,L., Ilmonen,J., Jakovlev,J.,
            Jaschhof,M., Kahanpaa,J., Kankaanpaa,T., Krogh,P.H., Labbee,R.,
            Lettner,C., Michelsen,V., Nielsen,S.A., Nielsen,T.R.,
            Paasivirta,L., Pedersen,S., Pohjoismaki,J., Salmela,J.,
            Vilkamaa,P., Vare,H., von Tschirnhaus,M. and Roslin,T. Wirta,H.K.
  TITLE     Establishing a community-wide DNA barcode library as a new tool for
            arctic research Direct Submission
  JOURNAL   Mol Ecol Resour (2015) In press Submitted (04-JAN-2016) Agricultural
            sciences, University of
            Helsinki, Latokartanonkaari 5, Helsinki, Helsinki FI-00014, Finland
   PUBMED   26602739
ORIGIN
1           CCTTTATTTT ATTTTTGGGG CCTGAGCTGG AATAGTGGGG ACTTCCTTAA GAATTCTAAT
61          CCGTGCTGAA CTAGGACATC CGGGAGCATT AATTGGAGAC GATCAAATTT ATAATGTAAT
121         TGTAACTGCC CACGCATTCG TAATAATTTT TTTTATAGTT ATACCAATTA TAATTGGTGG
181         ATTCGGAAAC TGATTAGTTC CCTTAATATT AGGGGCCCCT GATATAGC
//
LOCUS       KU374662      228 bp ss-RNA             RNA 06-FEB-2016
DEFINITION  Orthocentrinae sp.
ACCESSION   KU374662
REFERENCE   1
  AUTHORS   Wirta,H., Varkonyi,G., Rasmussen,C., Kaartinen,R., Schmidt,N.M.,
            Hebert,P.D., Bartak,M., Blagoev,G., Disney,H., Ertl,S.,
            Gjelstrup,P., Gwiazdowicz,D.J., Hulden,L., Ilmonen,J., Jakovlev,J.,
            Jaschhof,M., Kahanpaa,J., Kankaanpaa,T., Krogh,P.H., Labbee,R.,
            Lettner,C., Michelsen,V., Nielsen,S.A., Nielsen,T.R.,
            Paasivirta,L., Pedersen,S., Pohjoismaki,J., Salmela,J.,
            Vilkamaa,P., Vare,H., von Tschirnhaus,M. and Roslin,T. Wirta,H.K.
  TITLE     Establishing a community-wide DNA barcode library as a new tool for
            arctic research Direct Submission
  JOURNAL   Mol Ecol Resour (2015) In press Submitted (04-JAN-2016) Agricultural
            sciences, University of
            Helsinki, Latokartanonkaari 5, Helsinki, Helsinki FI-00014, Finland
   PUBMED   26602739
ORIGIN
1           TTTATACTTT ATTTTCGGAA TATGATCAGG AATAATTGGA TCTTCAATAA GTTTAATTAT
61          TCGTTTAGAA TTAGGAAATC CAGGATTTTT AATTAATAAT GATCAAATTT ATAATTCTAT
121         TGTTACAGCT CATGCTTTCA TTATAATTTT TTTTATAGTT ATACCAATTA TAATTGGAGG
181         ATTTGGAAAT TGATTAATTC CACTAATATT AGGAGCCCCA GATATAGC
//
LOCUS       KU374623      228 bp ss-RNA             RNA 06-FEB-2016
DEFINITION  Culicoides sp.
ACCESSION   KU374623
REFERENCE   1
  AUTHORS   Wirta,H., Varkonyi,G., Rasmussen,C., Kaartinen,R., Schmidt,N.M.,
            Hebert,P.D., Bartak,M., Blagoev,G., Disney,H., Ertl,S.,
            Gjelstrup,P., Gwiazdowicz,D.J., Hulden,L., Ilmonen,J., Jakovlev,J.,
            Jaschhof,M., Kahanpaa,J., Kankaanpaa,T., Krogh,P.H., Labbee,R.,
            Lettner,C., Michelsen,V., Nielsen,S.A., Nielsen,T.R.,
            Paasivirta,L., Pedersen,S., Pohjoismaki,J., Salmela,J.,
            Vilkamaa,P., Vare,H., von Tschirnhaus,M. and Roslin,T. Wirta,H.K.
  TITLE     Establishing a community-wide DNA barcode library as a new tool for
            arctic research Direct Submission
  JOURNAL   Mol Ecol Resour (2015) In press Submitted (04-JAN-2016) Agricultural
            sciences, University of
            Helsinki, Latokartanonkaari 5, Helsinki, Helsinki FI-00014, Finland
   PUBMED   26602739
ORIGIN
1           TTTATATTTT ATTTTTGGGG CCTGAGCAGG AATAGTAGGA ACCTCTTTAA GTATTCTAAT
61          CCGAGCAGAA TTGGGGCACC CGGGAGCTCT AATCGGTAAC GACCAAATTT ATAATGTCAT
121         TGTAACTGCC CATGCCTTTG TCATAATTTT TTTTATAGTT ATACCAATTA TAATTGGGGG
181         ATTTGGCAAC TGACTAGTAC CTCTTATATT GGGGGCCCCC GATATAGC
//
LOCUS       KU374610      228 bp ss-RNA             RNA 06-FEB-2016
DEFINITION  Cricotopus nr.
ACCESSION   KU374610
REFERENCE   1
  AUTHORS   Wirta,H., Varkonyi,G., Rasmussen,C., Kaartinen,R., Schmidt,N.M.,
            Hebert,P.D., Bartak,M., Blagoev,G., Disney,H., Ertl,S.,
            Gjelstrup,P., Gwiazdowicz,D.J., Hulden,L., Ilmonen,J., Jakovlev,J.,
            Jaschhof,M., Kahanpaa,J., Kankaanpaa,T., Krogh,P.H., Labbee,R.,
            Lettner,C., Michelsen,V., Nielsen,S.A., Nielsen,T.R.,
            Paasivirta,L., Pedersen,S., Pohjoismaki,J., Salmela,J.,
            Vilkamaa,P., Vare,H., von Tschirnhaus,M. and Roslin,T. Wirta,H.K.
  TITLE     Establishing a community-wide DNA barcode library as a new tool for
            arctic research Direct Submission
  JOURNAL   Mol Ecol Resour (2015) In press Submitted (04-JAN-2016) Agricultural
            sciences, University of
            Helsinki, Latokartanonkaari 5, Helsinki, Helsinki FI-00014, Finland
   PUBMED   26602739
ORIGIN
1           TTTATATTTT ATTTTTGGAG CTTGATCAGG AATAGTGGGT ACTTCATTAA GTATCTTAAT
61          TCGAGCTGAA TTAGGACACG CCGGTTCACT AATTGGTGAT GACCAAATTT ATAATGTAAT
121         TGTTACTGCT CATGCTTTTG TTATAATTTT TTTTATAGTT ATACCTATTT TAATTGGAGG
181         ATTTGGAAAT TGACTAGTAC CTCTGATATT AAGAGCCCCA GACATAGC
//
LOCUS       KU374551      228 bp ss-RNA             RNA 06-FEB-2016
DEFINITION  Atractodes sp.
ACCESSION   KU374551
REFERENCE   1
  AUTHORS   Wirta,H., Varkonyi,G., Rasmussen,C., Kaartinen,R., Schmidt,N.M.,
            Hebert,P.D., Bartak,M., Blagoev,G., Disney,H., Ertl,S.,
            Gjelstrup,P., Gwiazdowicz,D.J., Hulden,L., Ilmonen,J., Jakovlev,J.,
            Jaschhof,M., Kahanpaa,J., Kankaanpaa,T., Krogh,P.H., Labbee,R.,
            Lettner,C., Michelsen,V., Nielsen,S.A., Nielsen,T.R.,
            Paasivirta,L., Pedersen,S., Pohjoismaki,J., Salmela,J.,
            Vilkamaa,P., Vare,H., von Tschirnhaus,M. and Roslin,T. Wirta,H.K.
  TITLE     Establishing a community-wide DNA barcode library as a new tool for
            arctic research Direct Submission
  JOURNAL   Mol Ecol Resour (2015) In press Submitted (04-JAN-2016) Agricultural
            sciences, University of
            Helsinki, Latokartanonkaari 5, Helsinki, Helsinki FI-00014, Finland
   PUBMED   26602739
ORIGIN
1           CCTTTATTTT ATTATAGGAA TATGATCAGG AATAATTGGA GCATCAATAA GAATTATTAT
61          TCGATTAGAA TTAGGTAATC CAGGATATTT AATTAATAAT GATCAAATTT ATAATTCTAT
121         TGTAACAGCT CATGCTTTCA TTATAATTTT TTTCATAGTA ATACCAATTA TAATTGGAGG
181         ATTTGGAAAC TGATTAATTC CTTTAATATT AGGAGCACCA GATATAGC
//
LOCUS       KU374541      228 bp ss-RNA             RNA 06-FEB-2016
DEFINITION  Bryobia sp.
ACCESSION   KU374541
REFERENCE   1
  AUTHORS   Wirta,H., Varkonyi,G., Rasmussen,C., Kaartinen,R., Schmidt,N.M.,
            Hebert,P.D., Bartak,M., Blagoev,G., Disney,H., Ertl,S.,
            Gjelstrup,P., Gwiazdowicz,D.J., Hulden,L., Ilmonen,J., Jakovlev,J.,
            Jaschhof,M., Kahanpaa,J., Kankaanpaa,T., Krogh,P.H., Labbee,R.,
            Lettner,C., Michelsen,V., Nielsen,S.A., Nielsen,T.R.,
            Paasivirta,L., Pedersen,S., Pohjoismaki,J., Salmela,J.,
            Vilkamaa,P., Vare,H., von Tschirnhaus,M. and Roslin,T. Wirta,H.K.
  TITLE     Establishing a community-wide DNA barcode library as a new tool for
            arctic research Direct Submission
  JOURNAL   Mol Ecol Resour (2015) In press Submitted (04-JAN-2016) Agricultural
            sciences, University of
            Helsinki, Latokartanonkaari 5, Helsinki, Helsinki FI-00014, Finland
   PUBMED   26602739
ORIGIN
1           TATATATTTT ATATTTAGAT TATTTGCTGG ACTTATTGGG ACTACTATGA GAATTATTAT
61          TCGTATAGAA TTAATACAAC CAGGTTCTTT AATTCAAAAT GATTTTTTTT ACAACTCATT
121         AGTTACTAGA CATGCTATAA TTATAATTTT TTTTATAGTT ATACCAGCTA TAATTGGAGG
181         TTTTGGTAAT TGATTAATTC CTATAATAAT AAATAGAGTT GATATATG
//
LOCUS       KU374471      228 bp ss-RNA             RNA 06-FEB-2016
DEFINITION  Sciaridae sp.
ACCESSION   KU374471
REFERENCE   1
  AUTHORS   Wirta,H., Varkonyi,G., Rasmussen,C., Kaartinen,R., Schmidt,N.M.,
            Hebert,P.D., Bartak,M., Blagoev,G., Disney,H., Ertl,S.,
            Gjelstrup,P., Gwiazdowicz,D.J., Hulden,L., Ilmonen,J., Jakovlev,J.,
            Jaschhof,M., Kahanpaa,J., Kankaanpaa,T., Krogh,P.H., Labbee,R.,
            Lettner,C., Michelsen,V., Nielsen,S.A., Nielsen,T.R.,
            Paasivirta,L., Pedersen,S., Pohjoismaki,J., Salmela,J.,
            Vilkamaa,P., Vare,H., von Tschirnhaus,M. and Roslin,T. Wirta,H.K.
  TITLE     Establishing a community-wide DNA barcode library as a new tool for
            arctic research Direct Submission
  JOURNAL   Mol Ecol Resour (2015) In press Submitted (04-JAN-2016) Agricultural
            sciences, University of
            Helsinki, Latokartanonkaari 5, Helsinki, Helsinki FI-00014, Finland
   PUBMED   26602739
ORIGIN
1           ATTATATTTT ATTTTTGGGG CATGATCTAG AATAGTGGGT ACTTCCCTTA GTATATTAAT
61          TCGGGCAGAA TTAGGATGCC CAAATGCTTT AATTGGAGAT GATCAAATTT ATAATGTAAT
121         TGTTACAGCT CATGCTTTTA TTATAATTTT CTTTATAGTA ATGCCAATTA TAATTGGAGG
181         ATTTGGGAAT TGATTAGTCC CATTAATATT AAGAGCCCCT GATATAGC
//
LOCUS       KU374456      228 bp ss-RNA             RNA 06-FEB-2016
DEFINITION  Atractodes sp.
ACCESSION   KU374456
REFERENCE   1
  AUTHORS   Wirta,H., Varkonyi,G., Rasmussen,C., Kaartinen,R., Schmidt,N.M.,
            Hebert,P.D., Bartak,M., Blagoev,G., Disney,H., Ertl,S.,
            Gjelstrup,P., Gwiazdowicz,D.J., Hulden,L., Ilmonen,J., Jakovlev,J.,
            Jaschhof,M., Kahanpaa,J., Kankaanpaa,T., Krogh,P.H., Labbee,R.,
            Lettner,C., Michelsen,V., Nielsen,S.A., Nielsen,T.R.,
            Paasivirta,L., Pedersen,S., Pohjoismaki,J., Salmela,J.,
            Vilkamaa,P., Vare,H., von Tschirnhaus,M. and Roslin,T. Wirta,H.K.
  TITLE     Establishing a community-wide DNA barcode library as a new tool for
            arctic research Direct Submission
  JOURNAL   Mol Ecol Resour (2015) In press Submitted (04-JAN-2016) Agricultural
            sciences, University of
            Helsinki, Latokartanonkaari 5, Helsinki, Helsinki FI-00014, Finland
   PUBMED   26602739
ORIGIN
1           CCTTTATTTT ATTATAGGTA TATGATCTGG AATAATTGGA GCATCAATAA GAATTATTAT
61          TCGATTAGAA TTAGGTAATC CAGGATATTT AATTAATAAT GATCAAATTT ATAATTCTAT
121         TGTAACAGCT CATGCTTTTA TTATAATTTT CTTCATAGTA ATACCAATTA TAATTGGAGG
181         ATTTGGAAAC TGATTAATTC CTTTAATATT AGGAGCACCA GATATAGC
//
LOCUS       KU374429      228 bp ss-RNA             RNA 06-FEB-2016
DEFINITION  Orthocentrinae sp.
ACCESSION   KU374429
REFERENCE   1
  AUTHORS   Wirta,H., Varkonyi,G., Rasmussen,C., Kaartinen,R., Schmidt,N.M.,
            Hebert,P.D., Bartak,M., Blagoev,G., Disney,H., Ertl,S.,
            Gjelstrup,P., Gwiazdowicz,D.J., Hulden,L., Ilmonen,J., Jakovlev,J.,
            Jaschhof,M., Kahanpaa,J., Kankaanpaa,T., Krogh,P.H., Labbee,R.,
            Lettner,C., Michelsen,V., Nielsen,S.A., Nielsen,T.R.,
            Paasivirta,L., Pedersen,S., Pohjoismaki,J., Salmela,J.,
            Vilkamaa,P., Vare,H., von Tschirnhaus,M. and Roslin,T. Wirta,H.K.
  TITLE     Establishing a community-wide DNA barcode library as a new tool for
            arctic research Direct Submission
  JOURNAL   Mol Ecol Resour (2015) In press Submitted (04-JAN-2016) Agricultural
            sciences, University of
            Helsinki, Latokartanonkaari 5, Helsinki, Helsinki FI-00014, Finland
   PUBMED   26602739
ORIGIN
1           TTTATATTTT ATTTTTGGCA TATGAGCCGG AATAGTCGGA TCTTCAATAA GTCTTATCAT
61          TCGATTAGAA TTGGGAAATC CAGGATTTTT AATTAAAAAT GATCAAATTT ATAATTCTAT
121         TGTCACTGCA CATGCTTTTA TTATAATTTT TTTTATAGTT ATACCTATTA TAATTGGAGG
181         ATTTGGAAAC TGATTAATCC CGCTAATATT AGGGGCCCCT GACATAGC
//
LOCUS       KU374426      228 bp ss-RNA             RNA 06-FEB-2016
DEFINITION  Cotesia sp.
ACCESSION   KU374426
REFERENCE   1
  AUTHORS   Wirta,H., Varkonyi,G., Rasmussen,C., Kaartinen,R., Schmidt,N.M.,
            Hebert,P.D., Bartak,M., Blagoev,G., Disney,H., Ertl,S.,
            Gjelstrup,P., Gwiazdowicz,D.J., Hulden,L., Ilmonen,J., Jakovlev,J.,
            Jaschhof,M., Kahanpaa,J., Kankaanpaa,T., Krogh,P.H., Labbee,R.,
            Lettner,C., Michelsen,V., Nielsen,S.A., Nielsen,T.R.,
            Paasivirta,L., Pedersen,S., Pohjoismaki,J., Salmela,J.,
            Vilkamaa,P., Vare,H., von Tschirnhaus,M. and Roslin,T. Wirta,H.K.
  TITLE     Establishing a community-wide DNA barcode library as a new tool for
            arctic research Direct Submission
  JOURNAL   Mol Ecol Resour (2015) In press Submitted (04-JAN-2016) Agricultural
            sciences, University of
            Helsinki, Latokartanonkaari 5, Helsinki, Helsinki FI-00014, Finland
   PUBMED   26602739
ORIGIN
1           ATTATATTTT ATATTTGGTT TATGATCAGG AATATTAGGA TTTTCAATGA GATTATTAAT
61          TCGATTAGAA TTAGGAATAC CTGGAAGATT AATTGGTAAT GATCAAATTT ATAATAGAAT
121         TGTAACTTCT CATGCATTTA TTATAATTTT TTTTATAGTT ATACCTGTAA TAATTGGTGG
181         ATTTGGAAAT TGATTAATTC CTTTAATATT AGGATCTCCT GATATATC
//
LOCUS       KU374393      228 bp ss-RNA             RNA 06-FEB-2016
DEFINITION  Tokunagaia cf.
ACCESSION   KU374393
REFERENCE   1
  AUTHORS   Wirta,H., Varkonyi,G., Rasmussen,C., Kaartinen,R., Schmidt,N.M.,
            Hebert,P.D., Bartak,M., Blagoev,G., Disney,H., Ertl,S.,
            Gjelstrup,P., Gwiazdowicz,D.J., Hulden,L., Ilmonen,J., Jakovlev,J.,
            Jaschhof,M., Kahanpaa,J., Kankaanpaa,T., Krogh,P.H., Labbee,R.,
            Lettner,C., Michelsen,V., Nielsen,S.A., Nielsen,T.R.,
            Paasivirta,L., Pedersen,S., Pohjoismaki,J., Salmela,J.,
            Vilkamaa,P., Vare,H., von Tschirnhaus,M. and Roslin,T. Wirta,H.K.
  TITLE     Establishing a community-wide DNA barcode library as a new tool for
            arctic research Direct Submission
  JOURNAL   Mol Ecol Resour (2015) In press Submitted (04-JAN-2016) Agricultural
            sciences, University of
            Helsinki, Latokartanonkaari 5, Helsinki, Helsinki FI-00014, Finland
   PUBMED   26602739
ORIGIN
1           TTTATATTTT ATTTTTGGAG CTTGAGCAGG AATAGTGGGT ACTTCCCTTA GTATCCTTAT
61          TCGTGCAGAA TTGGGCCACG CAGGATCCTT AATTGGTGAT GACCAAATTT ATAATGTAAT
121         TGTTACCGCT CATGCTTTCG TAATAATTTT TTTTATAGTT ATACCCATTT TAATTGGGGG
181         GTTTGGAAAT TGGTTAGTCC CTCTTATACT TGGGGCCCCT GATATGGC
//
LOCUS       KU374390      228 bp ss-RNA             RNA 06-FEB-2016
DEFINITION  Protocalliphora sp.
ACCESSION   KU374390
REFERENCE   1
  AUTHORS   Wirta,H., Varkonyi,G., Rasmussen,C., Kaartinen,R., Schmidt,N.M.,
            Hebert,P.D., Bartak,M., Blagoev,G., Disney,H., Ertl,S.,
            Gjelstrup,P., Gwiazdowicz,D.J., Hulden,L., Ilmonen,J., Jakovlev,J.,
            Jaschhof,M., Kahanpaa,J., Kankaanpaa,T., Krogh,P.H., Labbee,R.,
            Lettner,C., Michelsen,V., Nielsen,S.A., Nielsen,T.R.,
            Paasivirta,L., Pedersen,S., Pohjoismaki,J., Salmela,J.,
            Vilkamaa,P., Vare,H., von Tschirnhaus,M. and Roslin,T. Wirta,H.K.
  TITLE     Establishing a community-wide DNA barcode library as a new tool for
            arctic research Direct Submission
  JOURNAL   Mol Ecol Resour (2015) In press Submitted (04-JAN-2016) Agricultural
            sciences, University of
            Helsinki, Latokartanonkaari 5, Helsinki, Helsinki FI-00014, Finland
   PUBMED   26602739
ORIGIN
1           TTTATATTTC ATTTTCGGAG CTTGATCAGG AATAATTGGA ACTTCACTAA GAATTCTAAT
61          TCGAGCAGAA TTAGGACACC CTGGAGCATT AATTGGAGAT GATCAAATTT ATAATGTAAT
121         TGTAACAGCT CATGCATTTA TTATAATTTT TTTTATAGTA ATACCAATCA TAATTGGTGG
181         ATTCGGTAAT TGACTAGTTC CTTTAATATT AGGAGCTCCA GACATAGC
//
LOCUS       KU374345      228 bp ss-RNA             RNA 06-FEB-2016
DEFINITION  Sciaridae sp.
ACCESSION   KU374345
REFERENCE   1
  AUTHORS   Wirta,H., Varkonyi,G., Rasmussen,C., Kaartinen,R., Schmidt,N.M.,
            Hebert,P.D., Bartak,M., Blagoev,G., Disney,H., Ertl,S.,
            Gjelstrup,P., Gwiazdowicz,D.J., Hulden,L., Ilmonen,J., Jakovlev,J.,
            Jaschhof,M., Kahanpaa,J., Kankaanpaa,T., Krogh,P.H., Labbee,R.,
            Lettner,C., Michelsen,V., Nielsen,S.A., Nielsen,T.R.,
            Paasivirta,L., Pedersen,S., Pohjoismaki,J., Salmela,J.,
            Vilkamaa,P., Vare,H., von Tschirnhaus,M. and Roslin,T. Wirta,H.K.
  TITLE     Establishing a community-wide DNA barcode library as a new tool for
            arctic research Direct Submission
  JOURNAL   Mol Ecol Resour (2015) In press Submitted (04-JAN-2016) Agricultural
            sciences, University of
            Helsinki, Latokartanonkaari 5, Helsinki, Helsinki FI-00014, Finland
   PUBMED   26602739
ORIGIN
1           TTTATATTTT ATTTTTGGGG CTTGAGCAAG AATAGTGGGA ACTTCACTTA GAATATTGAT
61          TCGAGCAGAA CTTGGTTGCC CTAATGCTTT AATTGGAGAT GATCAAATTT ATAATGTAAT
121         TGTAACAGCT CATGCTTTTA TTATAATTTT TTTTATAGTA ATACCTATCA TAATTGGAGG
181         GTTTGGGAAT TGATTAGTCC CTTTAATATT AAGAGCACCT GATATAGC
//
LOCUS       KU374297      228 bp ss-RNA             RNA 06-FEB-2016
DEFINITION  Bradysia sp.
ACCESSION   KU374297
REFERENCE   1
  AUTHORS   Wirta,H., Varkonyi,G., Rasmussen,C., Kaartinen,R., Schmidt,N.M.,
            Hebert,P.D., Bartak,M., Blagoev,G., Disney,H., Ertl,S.,
            Gjelstrup,P., Gwiazdowicz,D.J., Hulden,L., Ilmonen,J., Jakovlev,J.,
            Jaschhof,M., Kahanpaa,J., Kankaanpaa,T., Krogh,P.H., Labbee,R.,
            Lettner,C., Michelsen,V., Nielsen,S.A., Nielsen,T.R.,
            Paasivirta,L., Pedersen,S., Pohjoismaki,J., Salmela,J.,
            Vilkamaa,P., Vare,H., von Tschirnhaus,M. and Roslin,T. Wirta,H.K.
  TITLE     Establishing a community-wide DNA barcode library as a new tool for
            arctic research Direct Submission
  JOURNAL   Mol Ecol Resour (2015) In press Submitted (04-JAN-2016) Agricultural
            sciences, University of
            Helsinki, Latokartanonkaari 5, Helsinki, Helsinki FI-00014, Finland
   PUBMED   26602739
ORIGIN
1           TTTATATTTC ATTTTTGGGG CGTGAGCAAG AATAGTTGGA ACATCTTTAA GAATATTAAT
61          TCGAGCAGAA TTAGGATGCC CAAATGCACT AATTGGAGAT GACCAAATTT ATAACGTGAT
121         TGTTACCGCT CATGCTTTCA TTATAATTTT TTTCATGGTT ATACCTATTA TAATTGGAGG
181         GTTTGGTAAC TGGCTGGTGC CTTTAATATT AAGAGCCCCA GATATAGC
//
LOCUS       KU374212      228 bp ss-RNA             RNA 06-FEB-2016
DEFINITION  Atractodes sp.
ACCESSION   KU374212
REFERENCE   1
  AUTHORS   Wirta,H., Varkonyi,G., Rasmussen,C., Kaartinen,R., Schmidt,N.M.,
            Hebert,P.D., Bartak,M., Blagoev,G., Disney,H., Ertl,S.,
            Gjelstrup,P., Gwiazdowicz,D.J., Hulden,L., Ilmonen,J., Jakovlev,J.,
            Jaschhof,M., Kahanpaa,J., Kankaanpaa,T., Krogh,P.H., Labbee,R.,
            Lettner,C., Michelsen,V., Nielsen,S.A., Nielsen,T.R.,
            Paasivirta,L., Pedersen,S., Pohjoismaki,J., Salmela,J.,
            Vilkamaa,P., Vare,H., von Tschirnhaus,M. and Roslin,T. Wirta,H.K.
  TITLE     Establishing a community-wide DNA barcode library as a new tool for
            arctic research Direct Submission
  JOURNAL   Mol Ecol Resour (2015) In press Submitted (04-JAN-2016) Agricultural
            sciences, University of
            Helsinki, Latokartanonkaari 5, Helsinki, Helsinki FI-00014, Finland
   PUBMED   26602739
ORIGIN
1           TTTATATTTC ATTATAGGAA TATGATCTGG AATAATTGGG GCATCTATAA GTATTATCAT
61          TCGTTTAGAA TTAGGAAATC CAGGATATTT AATTAATAAT GATCAAATTT ATAATTCTAT
121         CGTTACAGCT CATGCTTTTA TCATAATTTT CTTCATAGTA ATACCAATTA TAATTGGAGG
181         ATTTGGTAAT TGATTAATTC CATTAATATT AGGAGCCCCC GATATAGC
//
LOCUS       KU374208      228 bp ss-RNA             RNA 06-FEB-2016
DEFINITION  Cricotopus cf.
ACCESSION   KU374208
REFERENCE   1
  AUTHORS   Wirta,H., Varkonyi,G., Rasmussen,C., Kaartinen,R., Schmidt,N.M.,
            Hebert,P.D., Bartak,M., Blagoev,G., Disney,H., Ertl,S.,
            Gjelstrup,P., Gwiazdowicz,D.J., Hulden,L., Ilmonen,J., Jakovlev,J.,
            Jaschhof,M., Kahanpaa,J., Kankaanpaa,T., Krogh,P.H., Labbee,R.,
            Lettner,C., Michelsen,V., Nielsen,S.A., Nielsen,T.R.,
            Paasivirta,L., Pedersen,S., Pohjoismaki,J., Salmela,J.,
            Vilkamaa,P., Vare,H., von Tschirnhaus,M. and Roslin,T. Wirta,H.K.
  TITLE     Establishing a community-wide DNA barcode library as a new tool for
            arctic research Direct Submission
  JOURNAL   Mol Ecol Resour (2015) In press Submitted (04-JAN-2016) Agricultural
            sciences, University of
            Helsinki, Latokartanonkaari 5, Helsinki, Helsinki FI-00014, Finland
   PUBMED   26602739
ORIGIN
1           TTTATATTTT ATTTTTGGAG CTTGATCAGG TATAGTAGGC ACTTCTTTAA GAATTCTTAT
61          TCGTGCTGAA CTAGGACACG CCGGCTCATT AATCGGTGAT GATCAAATTT ATAATGTAAT
121         TGTTACTGCT CATGCTTTTG TAATGATTTT TTTTATAGTT ATGCCTATTT TAATTGGAGG
181         TTTTGGTAAT TGACTAGTTC CTTTAATACT TGGAGCCCCC GATATGGC
//
LOCUS       KU374101      228 bp ss-RNA             RNA 06-FEB-2016
DEFINITION  Brachypogon sp.
ACCESSION   KU374101
REFERENCE   1
  AUTHORS   Wirta,H., Varkonyi,G., Rasmussen,C., Kaartinen,R., Schmidt,N.M.,
            Hebert,P.D., Bartak,M., Blagoev,G., Disney,H., Ertl,S.,
            Gjelstrup,P., Gwiazdowicz,D.J., Hulden,L., Ilmonen,J., Jakovlev,J.,
            Jaschhof,M., Kahanpaa,J., Kankaanpaa,T., Krogh,P.H., Labbee,R.,
            Lettner,C., Michelsen,V., Nielsen,S.A., Nielsen,T.R.,
            Paasivirta,L., Pedersen,S., Pohjoismaki,J., Salmela,J.,
            Vilkamaa,P., Vare,H., von Tschirnhaus,M. and Roslin,T. Wirta,H.K.
  TITLE     Establishing a community-wide DNA barcode library as a new tool for
            arctic research Direct Submission
  JOURNAL   Mol Ecol Resour (2015) In press Submitted (04-JAN-2016) Agricultural
            sciences, University of
            Helsinki, Latokartanonkaari 5, Helsinki, Helsinki FI-00014, Finland
   PUBMED   26602739
ORIGIN
1           TCTTTATTTT ATCTTCGGGG CATGAGCTGG AATAGTTGGG ACTTCTTTAA GAATGCTAAT
61          CCGAGCTGAA TTAGGTCACC CTGGAGCTTT AATTGGAGAC GACCAGATTT ATAATGTTAT
121         TGTCACCGCT CACGCATTTG TCATAATTTT TTTTATAGTT ATGCCAATCA TAATCGGGGG
181         ATTTGGAAAT TGATTAGTCC CATTAATGCT AGGGGCTCCA GATATAGC
//
LOCUS       KU374097      228 bp ss-RNA             RNA 06-FEB-2016
DEFINITION  Atractodes sp.
ACCESSION   KU374097
REFERENCE   1
  AUTHORS   Wirta,H., Varkonyi,G., Rasmussen,C., Kaartinen,R., Schmidt,N.M.,
            Hebert,P.D., Bartak,M., Blagoev,G., Disney,H., Ertl,S.,
            Gjelstrup,P., Gwiazdowicz,D.J., Hulden,L., Ilmonen,J., Jakovlev,J.,
            Jaschhof,M., Kahanpaa,J., Kankaanpaa,T., Krogh,P.H., Labbee,R.,
            Lettner,C., Michelsen,V., Nielsen,S.A., Nielsen,T.R.,
            Paasivirta,L., Pedersen,S., Pohjoismaki,J., Salmela,J.,
            Vilkamaa,P., Vare,H., von Tschirnhaus,M. and Roslin,T. Wirta,H.K.
  TITLE     Establishing a community-wide DNA barcode library as a new tool for
            arctic research Direct Submission
  JOURNAL   Mol Ecol Resour (2015) In press Submitted (04-JAN-2016) Agricultural
            sciences, University of
            Helsinki, Latokartanonkaari 5, Helsinki, Helsinki FI-00014, Finland
   PUBMED   26602739
ORIGIN
1           CCTTTATTTT ATTATAGGAA TATGATCAGG AATAATTGGA GCATCAATAA GAATTATTAT
61          TCGATTAGAA TTAGGTAATC CAGGATATTT AATTAATAAT GATCAAATTT ATAATTCTAT
121         TGTAACAGCT CATGCTTTCA TTATAATTTT TTTCATAGTA ATACCAATTA TAATTGGAGG
181         ATTTGGAAAC TGATTAATTC CTTTAATATT AGGAGCACCA GATATAGC
//
LOCUS       KU374031      228 bp ss-RNA             RNA 06-FEB-2016
DEFINITION  Chironomus cf.
ACCESSION   KU374031
REFERENCE   1
  AUTHORS   Wirta,H., Varkonyi,G., Rasmussen,C., Kaartinen,R., Schmidt,N.M.,
            Hebert,P.D., Bartak,M., Blagoev,G., Disney,H., Ertl,S.,
            Gjelstrup,P., Gwiazdowicz,D.J., Hulden,L., Ilmonen,J., Jakovlev,J.,
            Jaschhof,M., Kahanpaa,J., Kankaanpaa,T., Krogh,P.H., Labbee,R.,
            Lettner,C., Michelsen,V., Nielsen,S.A., Nielsen,T.R.,
            Paasivirta,L., Pedersen,S., Pohjoismaki,J., Salmela,J.,
            Vilkamaa,P., Vare,H., von Tschirnhaus,M. and Roslin,T. Wirta,H.K.
  TITLE     Establishing a community-wide DNA barcode library as a new tool for
            arctic research Direct Submission
  JOURNAL   Mol Ecol Resour (2015) In press Submitted (04-JAN-2016) Agricultural
            sciences, University of
            Helsinki, Latokartanonkaari 5, Helsinki, Helsinki FI-00014, Finland
   PUBMED   26602739
ORIGIN
1           TTTATACATT ATTTTTGGAG CTTGATCTGG AATAGTGGGA ACATCTCTAA GAATGCTTAT
61          TCGAGCAGAG TTAGGACGAC CCGGTACTTT CATTGGTGAT GACCAAATTT ATAATGTTGT
121         AGTTACAGCA CATGCTTTTA TTATAATTTT TTTCATAGTT ATACCAATTT TAATTGGAGG
181         ATTTGGTAAT TGATTAGTTC CCCTAATATT AGGAGCACCG GACATGGC
//
LOCUS       KU373942      228 bp ss-RNA             RNA 06-FEB-2016
DEFINITION  Sciaridae sp.
ACCESSION   KU373942
REFERENCE   1
  AUTHORS   Wirta,H., Varkonyi,G., Rasmussen,C., Kaartinen,R., Schmidt,N.M.,
            Hebert,P.D., Bartak,M., Blagoev,G., Disney,H., Ertl,S.,
            Gjelstrup,P., Gwiazdowicz,D.J., Hulden,L., Ilmonen,J., Jakovlev,J.,
            Jaschhof,M., Kahanpaa,J., Kankaanpaa,T., Krogh,P.H., Labbee,R.,
            Lettner,C., Michelsen,V., Nielsen,S.A., Nielsen,T.R.,
            Paasivirta,L., Pedersen,S., Pohjoismaki,J., Salmela,J.,
            Vilkamaa,P., Vare,H., von Tschirnhaus,M. and Roslin,T. Wirta,H.K.
  TITLE     Establishing a community-wide DNA barcode library as a new tool for
            arctic research Direct Submission
  JOURNAL   Mol Ecol Resour (2015) In press Submitted (04-JAN-2016) Agricultural
            sciences, University of
            Helsinki, Latokartanonkaari 5, Helsinki, Helsinki FI-00014, Finland
   PUBMED   26602739
ORIGIN
1           ATTATATTTT ATTTTTGGAG CTTGATCAAG TATAGTAGGA ACATCACTTA GTATGTTAAT
61          TCGGGCAGAG TTAGGATGCC CTAATGCTTT AATTGGAGAT GACCAAATTT ACAATGTAAT
121         TGTTACAGCA CATGCTTTTA TTATAATTTT CTTTATAGTA ATACCTATTA TAATTGGGGG
181         GTTCGGGAAT TGATTAGTTC CATTAATATT AAGAGCCCCT GATATAGC
//
LOCUS       KU373920      228 bp ss-RNA             RNA 06-FEB-2016
DEFINITION  Tanytarsus sp.
ACCESSION   KU373920
REFERENCE   1
  AUTHORS   Wirta,H., Varkonyi,G., Rasmussen,C., Kaartinen,R., Schmidt,N.M.,
            Hebert,P.D., Bartak,M., Blagoev,G., Disney,H., Ertl,S.,
            Gjelstrup,P., Gwiazdowicz,D.J., Hulden,L., Ilmonen,J., Jakovlev,J.,
            Jaschhof,M., Kahanpaa,J., Kankaanpaa,T., Krogh,P.H., Labbee,R.,
            Lettner,C., Michelsen,V., Nielsen,S.A., Nielsen,T.R.,
            Paasivirta,L., Pedersen,S., Pohjoismaki,J., Salmela,J.,
            Vilkamaa,P., Vare,H., von Tschirnhaus,M. and Roslin,T. Wirta,H.K.
  TITLE     Establishing a community-wide DNA barcode library as a new tool for
            arctic research Direct Submission
  JOURNAL   Mol Ecol Resour (2015) In press Submitted (04-JAN-2016) Agricultural
            sciences, University of
            Helsinki, Latokartanonkaari 5, Helsinki, Helsinki FI-00014, Finland
   PUBMED   26602739
ORIGIN
1           CCTTTACTTT ATTTTCGGGG CATGATCAGG AATAGTAGGG ACATCCTTAA GAATACTTAT
61          TCGAACTGAA TTAGGGCATC CAGGTACTTT TATTGGAGAT GACCAAATTT ATAATGTAAT
121         TGTTACAGCA CATGCATTTA TTATAATTTT TTTTATAGTA ATACCTATTT TAATTGGGGG
181         TTTTGGAAAT TGACTTTTAC CATTAATATT AGGCGCCCCA GATATAGC
//
LOCUS       KU373862      228 bp ss-RNA             RNA 06-FEB-2016
DEFINITION  Sciaridae sp.
ACCESSION   KU373862
REFERENCE   1
  AUTHORS   Wirta,H., Varkonyi,G., Rasmussen,C., Kaartinen,R., Schmidt,N.M.,
            Hebert,P.D., Bartak,M., Blagoev,G., Disney,H., Ertl,S.,
            Gjelstrup,P., Gwiazdowicz,D.J., Hulden,L., Ilmonen,J., Jakovlev,J.,
            Jaschhof,M., Kahanpaa,J., Kankaanpaa,T., Krogh,P.H., Labbee,R.,
            Lettner,C., Michelsen,V., Nielsen,S.A., Nielsen,T.R.,
            Paasivirta,L., Pedersen,S., Pohjoismaki,J., Salmela,J.,
            Vilkamaa,P., Vare,H., von Tschirnhaus,M. and Roslin,T. Wirta,H.K.
  TITLE     Establishing a community-wide DNA barcode library as a new tool for
            arctic research Direct Submission
  JOURNAL   Mol Ecol Resour (2015) In press Submitted (04-JAN-2016) Agricultural
            sciences, University of
            Helsinki, Latokartanonkaari 5, Helsinki, Helsinki FI-00014, Finland
   PUBMED   26602739
ORIGIN
1           TTTATATTTT ATTTTTGGGG CTTGAGCTAG AATAGTTGGA ACTTCCTTAA GTATACTAAT
61          TCGAGCTGAA TTAGGATGTC CTAATGCATT AATTGGAGAC GACCAGATTT ATAATGTAAT
121         TGTTACAGCA CATGCTTTTA TTATAATTTT TTTTATAGTT ATACCTATTA TAATTGGAGG
181         ATTTGGAAAT TGATTAGTCC CACTAATATT AAGTGCCCCA GACATAGC
//
LOCUS       KU373858      228 bp ss-RNA             RNA 06-FEB-2016
DEFINITION  Dasineura sp.
ACCESSION   KU373858
REFERENCE   1
  AUTHORS   Wirta,H., Varkonyi,G., Rasmussen,C., Kaartinen,R., Schmidt,N.M.,
            Hebert,P.D., Bartak,M., Blagoev,G., Disney,H., Ertl,S.,
            Gjelstrup,P., Gwiazdowicz,D.J., Hulden,L., Ilmonen,J., Jakovlev,J.,
            Jaschhof,M., Kahanpaa,J., Kankaanpaa,T., Krogh,P.H., Labbee,R.,
            Lettner,C., Michelsen,V., Nielsen,S.A., Nielsen,T.R.,
            Paasivirta,L., Pedersen,S., Pohjoismaki,J., Salmela,J.,
            Vilkamaa,P., Vare,H., von Tschirnhaus,M. and Roslin,T. Wirta,H.K.
  TITLE     Establishing a community-wide DNA barcode library as a new tool for
            arctic research Direct Submission
  JOURNAL   Mol Ecol Resour (2015) In press Submitted (04-JAN-2016) Agricultural
            sciences, University of
            Helsinki, Latokartanonkaari 5, Helsinki, Helsinki FI-00014, Finland
   PUBMED   26602739
ORIGIN
1           TTTATATTTT ATTTTTGGAA TTTGGGCTGG AATAATTGGC ACATCTTTAA GAATTTTAAT
61          TCGAATAGAG TTAAGAAGAA TTAGAAATTT AATTGGAAAT GATCAAATTT ATAATGTTAT
121         TGTAACTGCT CATGCATTTA TTATAATTTT TTTTATAGTT ATACCTATTT TAATTGGGGG
181         ATTTGGGAAT TGATTAATTC CTATCATACT AGGAGCACCA GATATAGC
//
LOCUS       KU373767      228 bp ss-RNA             RNA 06-FEB-2016
DEFINITION  Brachypogon sp.
ACCESSION   KU373767
REFERENCE   1
  AUTHORS   Wirta,H., Varkonyi,G., Rasmussen,C., Kaartinen,R., Schmidt,N.M.,
            Hebert,P.D., Bartak,M., Blagoev,G., Disney,H., Ertl,S.,
            Gjelstrup,P., Gwiazdowicz,D.J., Hulden,L., Ilmonen,J., Jakovlev,J.,
            Jaschhof,M., Kahanpaa,J., Kankaanpaa,T., Krogh,P.H., Labbee,R.,
            Lettner,C., Michelsen,V., Nielsen,S.A., Nielsen,T.R.,
            Paasivirta,L., Pedersen,S., Pohjoismaki,J., Salmela,J.,
            Vilkamaa,P., Vare,H., von Tschirnhaus,M. and Roslin,T. Wirta,H.K.
  TITLE     Establishing a community-wide DNA barcode library as a new tool for
            arctic research Direct Submission
  JOURNAL   Mol Ecol Resour (2015) In press Submitted (04-JAN-2016) Agricultural
            sciences, University of
            Helsinki, Latokartanonkaari 5, Helsinki, Helsinki FI-00014, Finland
   PUBMED   26602739
ORIGIN
1           TCTTTATTTT ATCTTTGGGG CATGGGCTGG GATAGTCGGA ACCTCATTAA GAATATTAAT
61          CCGAGCTGAA TTAGGCCACC CTGGGGCTTT AATTGGAGAT GACCAAATTT ATAATGTTAT
121         TGTCACAGCC CATGCATTTG TTATGATTTT CTTTATAGTT ATACCAATTA TAATCGGAGG
181         ATTTGGGAAC TGGTTAGTCC CATTAATATT AGGGGCCCCA GATATGGC
//
LOCUS       KU373759      228 bp ss-RNA             RNA 06-FEB-2016
DEFINITION  Eupodes sp.
ACCESSION   KU373759
REFERENCE   1
  AUTHORS   Wirta,H., Varkonyi,G., Rasmussen,C., Kaartinen,R., Schmidt,N.M.,
            Hebert,P.D., Bartak,M., Blagoev,G., Disney,H., Ertl,S.,
            Gjelstrup,P., Gwiazdowicz,D.J., Hulden,L., Ilmonen,J., Jakovlev,J.,
            Jaschhof,M., Kahanpaa,J., Kankaanpaa,T., Krogh,P.H., Labbee,R.,
            Lettner,C., Michelsen,V., Nielsen,S.A., Nielsen,T.R.,
            Paasivirta,L., Pedersen,S., Pohjoismaki,J., Salmela,J.,
            Vilkamaa,P., Vare,H., von Tschirnhaus,M. and Roslin,T. Wirta,H.K.
  TITLE     Establishing a community-wide DNA barcode library as a new tool for
            arctic research Direct Submission
  JOURNAL   Mol Ecol Resour (2015) In press Submitted (04-JAN-2016) Agricultural
            sciences, University of
            Helsinki, Latokartanonkaari 5, Helsinki, Helsinki FI-00014, Finland
   PUBMED   26602739
ORIGIN
1           ATTGTATTTT ATTTTTGGTT TTTGATCTGG AATTTTGGGT GCATCTATAA GAATTATTAT
61          TCGGATAAAA TTAGCTAATC CTGGTTTTAT GGGTCAAAAT GATCAAATTT ATAATGTTAT
121         AGTAACAGCT CACGCTTTTG TTATAATTTT TTTTATAGTC ATACCAATTA TGATTGGAGG
181         TTTTGGAAAT TGATTAGTTC CTTTAATGAT TGGTGCTCCT GATATAGC
//
LOCUS       KU373748      228 bp ss-RNA             RNA 06-FEB-2016
DEFINITION  Cricotopus nr.
ACCESSION   KU373748
REFERENCE   1
  AUTHORS   Wirta,H., Varkonyi,G., Rasmussen,C., Kaartinen,R., Schmidt,N.M.,
            Hebert,P.D., Bartak,M., Blagoev,G., Disney,H., Ertl,S.,
            Gjelstrup,P., Gwiazdowicz,D.J., Hulden,L., Ilmonen,J., Jakovlev,J.,
            Jaschhof,M., Kahanpaa,J., Kankaanpaa,T., Krogh,P.H., Labbee,R.,
            Lettner,C., Michelsen,V., Nielsen,S.A., Nielsen,T.R.,
            Paasivirta,L., Pedersen,S., Pohjoismaki,J., Salmela,J.,
            Vilkamaa,P., Vare,H., von Tschirnhaus,M. and Roslin,T. Wirta,H.K.
  TITLE     Establishing a community-wide DNA barcode library as a new tool for
            arctic research Direct Submission
  JOURNAL   Mol Ecol Resour (2015) In press Submitted (04-JAN-2016) Agricultural
            sciences, University of
            Helsinki, Latokartanonkaari 5, Helsinki, Helsinki FI-00014, Finland
   PUBMED   26602739
ORIGIN
1           TTTATATTTT ATTTTTGGAG CTTGATCAGG AATAGTGGGT ACTTCATTAA GTATCTTAAT
61          TCGAGCTGAA TTAGGACACG CCGGTTCACT AATTGGTGAT GACCAAATTT ATAATGTAAT
121         TGTTACTGCT CATGCTTTTG TTATAATTTT TTTTATAGTT ATACCTATTT TAATTGGAGG
181         ATTTGGAAAT TGACTAGTGC CTCTGATATT AAGAGCCCCA GACATAGC
//
LOCUS       KU373572      228 bp ss-RNA             RNA 06-FEB-2016
DEFINITION  Aphidiinae sp.
ACCESSION   KU373572
REFERENCE   1
  AUTHORS   Wirta,H., Varkonyi,G., Rasmussen,C., Kaartinen,R., Schmidt,N.M.,
            Hebert,P.D., Bartak,M., Blagoev,G., Disney,H., Ertl,S.,
            Gjelstrup,P., Gwiazdowicz,D.J., Hulden,L., Ilmonen,J., Jakovlev,J.,
            Jaschhof,M., Kahanpaa,J., Kankaanpaa,T., Krogh,P.H., Labbee,R.,
            Lettner,C., Michelsen,V., Nielsen,S.A., Nielsen,T.R.,
            Paasivirta,L., Pedersen,S., Pohjoismaki,J., Salmela,J.,
            Vilkamaa,P., Vare,H., von Tschirnhaus,M. and Roslin,T. Wirta,H.K.
  TITLE     Establishing a community-wide DNA barcode library as a new tool for
            arctic research Direct Submission
  JOURNAL   Mol Ecol Resour (2015) In press Submitted (04-JAN-2016) Agricultural
            sciences, University of
            Helsinki, Latokartanonkaari 5, Helsinki, Helsinki FI-00014, Finland
   PUBMED   26602739
ORIGIN
1           TTTATATTTT ATTTTTGGTA TATGAGCAGG TATAGTAGGG CTATCAATAA GTTTAATTAT
61          TCGGTTAGAA TTAGGTATAC CTGGAAGATT AATTGGTAGG GATCAAATTT ATAATAGAAT
121         TGTAACTTCT CATGCTTTTG TAATAATTTT TTTTATAGTT ATACCAATTA TAATTGGAGG
181         ATTTGGTAAT TGATTAATTC CATTAATATT AAGAGCTCCT GATATAGC
//
LOCUS       KU373565      228 bp ss-RNA             RNA 06-FEB-2016
DEFINITION  Sciaridae sp.
ACCESSION   KU373565
REFERENCE   1
  AUTHORS   Wirta,H., Varkonyi,G., Rasmussen,C., Kaartinen,R., Schmidt,N.M.,
            Hebert,P.D., Bartak,M., Blagoev,G., Disney,H., Ertl,S.,
            Gjelstrup,P., Gwiazdowicz,D.J., Hulden,L., Ilmonen,J., Jakovlev,J.,
            Jaschhof,M., Kahanpaa,J., Kankaanpaa,T., Krogh,P.H., Labbee,R.,
            Lettner,C., Michelsen,V., Nielsen,S.A., Nielsen,T.R.,
            Paasivirta,L., Pedersen,S., Pohjoismaki,J., Salmela,J.,
            Vilkamaa,P., Vare,H., von Tschirnhaus,M. and Roslin,T. Wirta,H.K.
  TITLE     Establishing a community-wide DNA barcode library as a new tool for
            arctic research Direct Submission
  JOURNAL   Mol Ecol Resour (2015) In press Submitted (04-JAN-2016) Agricultural
            sciences, University of
            Helsinki, Latokartanonkaari 5, Helsinki, Helsinki FI-00014, Finland
   PUBMED   26602739
ORIGIN
1           ATTATATTTT ATTTTTGGTG CTTGATCTAG AATAGTAGGA ACATCCCTTA GAATATTGAT
61          TCGAGCTGAA TTAGGATGTC CTAACGCTTT AATTGGGGAT GACCAAATCT ATAATGTAAT
121         CGTAACAGCT CATGCTTTTA TTATAATTTT CTTTATAGTT ATACCTATTA TAATTGGAGG
181         GTTCGGGAAT TGATTAGTAC CATTAATATT AAGTGCCCCT GACATAGC
//
LOCUS       KU373557      228 bp ss-RNA             RNA 06-FEB-2016
DEFINITION  Culicoides sp.
ACCESSION   KU373557
REFERENCE   1
  AUTHORS   Wirta,H., Varkonyi,G., Rasmussen,C., Kaartinen,R., Schmidt,N.M.,
            Hebert,P.D., Bartak,M., Blagoev,G., Disney,H., Ertl,S.,
            Gjelstrup,P., Gwiazdowicz,D.J., Hulden,L., Ilmonen,J., Jakovlev,J.,
            Jaschhof,M., Kahanpaa,J., Kankaanpaa,T., Krogh,P.H., Labbee,R.,
            Lettner,C., Michelsen,V., Nielsen,S.A., Nielsen,T.R.,
            Paasivirta,L., Pedersen,S., Pohjoismaki,J., Salmela,J.,
            Vilkamaa,P., Vare,H., von Tschirnhaus,M. and Roslin,T. Wirta,H.K.
  TITLE     Establishing a community-wide DNA barcode library as a new tool for
            arctic research Direct Submission
  JOURNAL   Mol Ecol Resour (2015) In press Submitted (04-JAN-2016) Agricultural
            sciences, University of
            Helsinki, Latokartanonkaari 5, Helsinki, Helsinki FI-00014, Finland
   PUBMED   26602739
ORIGIN
1           TTTATATTTT ATTTTTGGGG CCTGAGCAGG AATAGTAGGA ACCTCTTTAA GTATTCTAAT
61          CCGAGCAGAA TTAGGGCACC CGGGAGCTCT AATCGGTAAC GACCAAATTT ATAATGTCAT
121         TGTAACTGCC CATGCCTTTG TCATAATTTT TTTTATAGTT ATACCAATTA TAATTGGGGG
181         ATTTGGCAAC TGACTAGTAC CTCTTATATT GGGGGCCCCC GATATAGC
//
LOCUS       KU373500      228 bp ss-RNA             RNA 06-FEB-2016
DEFINITION  Erythraeus sp.
ACCESSION   KU373500
REFERENCE   1
  AUTHORS   Wirta,H., Varkonyi,G., Rasmussen,C., Kaartinen,R., Schmidt,N.M.,
            Hebert,P.D., Bartak,M., Blagoev,G., Disney,H., Ertl,S.,
            Gjelstrup,P., Gwiazdowicz,D.J., Hulden,L., Ilmonen,J., Jakovlev,J.,
            Jaschhof,M., Kahanpaa,J., Kankaanpaa,T., Krogh,P.H., Labbee,R.,
            Lettner,C., Michelsen,V., Nielsen,S.A., Nielsen,T.R.,
            Paasivirta,L., Pedersen,S., Pohjoismaki,J., Salmela,J.,
            Vilkamaa,P., Vare,H., von Tschirnhaus,M. and Roslin,T. Wirta,H.K.
  TITLE     Establishing a community-wide DNA barcode library as a new tool for
            arctic research Direct Submission
  JOURNAL   Mol Ecol Resour (2015) In press Submitted (04-JAN-2016) Agricultural
            sciences, University of
            Helsinki, Latokartanonkaari 5, Helsinki, Helsinki FI-00014, Finland
   PUBMED   26602739
ORIGIN
1           ATTATATTTT ATACTAGGAA CCTGATCAGG AGTAATAGGA TTAAGAATAA GAATAATTAT
61          TCGATTAGAG CTAGGGCAAC CAGGGCAAAC AATTGGAAAC GAGCAACTAT ACAATTCTAT
121         AATTACATCT CATGCATTTA TCATAATTTT CTTTATAGTC ATACCCATTA TAATTGGAGG
181         ATTTGGAAAC TGATTAGTGC CCCTAATGTT AGGTGCTCCC GACATGGC
//
LOCUS       KU373460      228 bp ss-RNA             RNA 06-FEB-2016
DEFINITION  Brachypogon sp.
ACCESSION   KU373460
REFERENCE   1
  AUTHORS   Wirta,H., Varkonyi,G., Rasmussen,C., Kaartinen,R., Schmidt,N.M.,
            Hebert,P.D., Bartak,M., Blagoev,G., Disney,H., Ertl,S.,
            Gjelstrup,P., Gwiazdowicz,D.J., Hulden,L., Ilmonen,J., Jakovlev,J.,
            Jaschhof,M., Kahanpaa,J., Kankaanpaa,T., Krogh,P.H., Labbee,R.,
            Lettner,C., Michelsen,V., Nielsen,S.A., Nielsen,T.R.,
            Paasivirta,L., Pedersen,S., Pohjoismaki,J., Salmela,J.,
            Vilkamaa,P., Vare,H., von Tschirnhaus,M. and Roslin,T. Wirta,H.K.
  TITLE     Establishing a community-wide DNA barcode library as a new tool for
            arctic research Direct Submission
  JOURNAL   Mol Ecol Resour (2015) In press Submitted (04-JAN-2016) Agricultural
            sciences, University of
            Helsinki, Latokartanonkaari 5, Helsinki, Helsinki FI-00014, Finland
   PUBMED   26602739
ORIGIN
1           TCTTTATTTT ATCTTTGGAG CATGAGCTGG AATAGTCGGG ACTTCCTTAA GAATACTAAT
61          TCGAGCTGAA TTGGGCCACC CTGGAGCTTT AATTGGGGAC GATCAAATTT ATAATGTTAT
121         TGTCACAGCT CATGCATTTG TTATAATTTT TTTTATAGTT ATGCCAATCA TAATCGGAGG
181         GTTCGGAAAT TGATTAGTAC CATTAATATT AGGAGCACCA GATATGGC
//
LOCUS       KU373407      228 bp ss-RNA             RNA 06-FEB-2016
DEFINITION  Sciaridae sp.
ACCESSION   KU373407
REFERENCE   1
  AUTHORS   Wirta,H., Varkonyi,G., Rasmussen,C., Kaartinen,R., Schmidt,N.M.,
            Hebert,P.D., Bartak,M., Blagoev,G., Disney,H., Ertl,S.,
            Gjelstrup,P., Gwiazdowicz,D.J., Hulden,L., Ilmonen,J., Jakovlev,J.,
            Jaschhof,M., Kahanpaa,J., Kankaanpaa,T., Krogh,P.H., Labbee,R.,
            Lettner,C., Michelsen,V., Nielsen,S.A., Nielsen,T.R.,
            Paasivirta,L., Pedersen,S., Pohjoismaki,J., Salmela,J.,
            Vilkamaa,P., Vare,H., von Tschirnhaus,M. and Roslin,T. Wirta,H.K.
  TITLE     Establishing a community-wide DNA barcode library as a new tool for
            arctic research Direct Submission
  JOURNAL   Mol Ecol Resour (2015) In press Submitted (04-JAN-2016) Agricultural
            sciences, University of
            Helsinki, Latokartanonkaari 5, Helsinki, Helsinki FI-00014, Finland
   PUBMED   26602739
ORIGIN
1           TTTATATTTT ATTTTCGGAG CATGATCAAG AATAGTCGGT ACCTCTTTAA GAATATTAAT
61          TCGAGCAGAA TTAGGATGCC CTAATGCCTT AATTGGAGAC GACCAAATTT ATAATGTAAT
121         TGTAACTGCC CACGCTTTTA TTATAATTTT TTTTATAGTT ATACCAATCA TGATTGGGGG
181         GTTTGGAAAC TGACTCGTAC CATTAATATT AAGCGCCCCG GATATAGC
//
LOCUS       KU373395      228 bp ss-RNA             RNA 06-FEB-2016
DEFINITION  Tenthredinidae sp.
ACCESSION   KU373395
REFERENCE   1
  AUTHORS   Wirta,H., Varkonyi,G., Rasmussen,C., Kaartinen,R., Schmidt,N.M.,
            Hebert,P.D., Bartak,M., Blagoev,G., Disney,H., Ertl,S.,
            Gjelstrup,P., Gwiazdowicz,D.J., Hulden,L., Ilmonen,J., Jakovlev,J.,
            Jaschhof,M., Kahanpaa,J., Kankaanpaa,T., Krogh,P.H., Labbee,R.,
            Lettner,C., Michelsen,V., Nielsen,S.A., Nielsen,T.R.,
            Paasivirta,L., Pedersen,S., Pohjoismaki,J., Salmela,J.,
            Vilkamaa,P., Vare,H., von Tschirnhaus,M. and Roslin,T. Wirta,H.K.
  TITLE     Establishing a community-wide DNA barcode library as a new tool for
            arctic research Direct Submission
  JOURNAL   Mol Ecol Resour (2015) In press Submitted (04-JAN-2016) Agricultural
            sciences, University of
            Helsinki, Latokartanonkaari 5, Helsinki, Helsinki FI-00014, Finland
   PUBMED   26602739
ORIGIN
1           ATTATATTTT ATTTTAGGAT TTTGATCTGG AATATTAGGT TTATCATTTA GAATATTAAT
61          TCGAACAGAA TTAGGAATAC CAGGATCATT AATTGGAGAT GATCAAATTT ATAATGTAAT
121         TGTAACATCT CATGCATTTT TAATAATTTT TTTTATAGTA ATACCAATTA TAATCGGGGG
181         ATTTGGAAAT TGACTAGTAC CATTAATATT AGGAGCCCCA GATATAGC
//
LOCUS       KU373331      228 bp ss-RNA             RNA 06-FEB-2016
DEFINITION  Boloria sp.
ACCESSION   KU373331
REFERENCE   1
  AUTHORS   Wirta,H., Varkonyi,G., Rasmussen,C., Kaartinen,R., Schmidt,N.M.,
            Hebert,P.D., Bartak,M., Blagoev,G., Disney,H., Ertl,S.,
            Gjelstrup,P., Gwiazdowicz,D.J., Hulden,L., Ilmonen,J., Jakovlev,J.,
            Jaschhof,M., Kahanpaa,J., Kankaanpaa,T., Krogh,P.H., Labbee,R.,
            Lettner,C., Michelsen,V., Nielsen,S.A., Nielsen,T.R.,
            Paasivirta,L., Pedersen,S., Pohjoismaki,J., Salmela,J.,
            Vilkamaa,P., Vare,H., von Tschirnhaus,M. and Roslin,T. Wirta,H.K.
  TITLE     Establishing a community-wide DNA barcode library as a new tool for
            arctic research Direct Submission
  JOURNAL   Mol Ecol Resour (2015) In press Submitted (04-JAN-2016) Agricultural
            sciences, University of
            Helsinki, Latokartanonkaari 5, Helsinki, Helsinki FI-00014, Finland
   PUBMED   26602739
ORIGIN
1           TTTATATTTT ATTTTTGGAA TTTGAGCAGG AATAGTAGGA ACATCACTTA GTTTATTAAT
61          TCGTACTGAA TTAGGTAATC CTGGATCCTT AATTGGAGAT GATCAAATTT ACAATACTAT
121         TGTAACAGCT CATGCTTTTA TTATAATTTT CTTTATAGTT ATACCAATTA TAATTGGAGG
181         ATTTGGTAAT TGATTAGTAC CATTAATATT AGGAGCCCCC GATATAGC
//
LOCUS       KU373300      228 bp ss-RNA             RNA 06-FEB-2016
DEFINITION  Forcipomyia sp.
ACCESSION   KU373300
REFERENCE   1
  AUTHORS   Wirta,H., Varkonyi,G., Rasmussen,C., Kaartinen,R., Schmidt,N.M.,
            Hebert,P.D., Bartak,M., Blagoev,G., Disney,H., Ertl,S.,
            Gjelstrup,P., Gwiazdowicz,D.J., Hulden,L., Ilmonen,J., Jakovlev,J.,
            Jaschhof,M., Kahanpaa,J., Kankaanpaa,T., Krogh,P.H., Labbee,R.,
            Lettner,C., Michelsen,V., Nielsen,S.A., Nielsen,T.R.,
            Paasivirta,L., Pedersen,S., Pohjoismaki,J., Salmela,J.,
            Vilkamaa,P., Vare,H., von Tschirnhaus,M. and Roslin,T. Wirta,H.K.
  TITLE     Establishing a community-wide DNA barcode library as a new tool for
            arctic research Direct Submission
  JOURNAL   Mol Ecol Resour (2015) In press Submitted (04-JAN-2016) Agricultural
            sciences, University of
            Helsinki, Latokartanonkaari 5, Helsinki, Helsinki FI-00014, Finland
   PUBMED   26602739
ORIGIN
1           ACTTTATTTT ATTTTTGGAG CTTGAGCAGG AATAGTAGGA ACTTCTTTAA GAATATTAAT
61          TCGTGCGGAA TTAGGTCACC CTGGAGCATT AATTGGTGAT GATCAAATTT ACAATGTTAT
121         TGTTACTGCA CATGCATTTG TAATGATTTT TTTTATAGTA ATACCTATTA TAATCGGAGG
181         ATTTGGAAAT TGATTAGTGC CTTTAATACT TGGGGCCCCA GATATAGC
//
LOCUS       KU373294      228 bp ss-RNA             RNA 06-FEB-2016
DEFINITION  Cotesia sp.
ACCESSION   KU373294
REFERENCE   1
  AUTHORS   Wirta,H., Varkonyi,G., Rasmussen,C., Kaartinen,R., Schmidt,N.M.,
            Hebert,P.D., Bartak,M., Blagoev,G., Disney,H., Ertl,S.,
            Gjelstrup,P., Gwiazdowicz,D.J., Hulden,L., Ilmonen,J., Jakovlev,J.,
            Jaschhof,M., Kahanpaa,J., Kankaanpaa,T., Krogh,P.H., Labbee,R.,
            Lettner,C., Michelsen,V., Nielsen,S.A., Nielsen,T.R.,
            Paasivirta,L., Pedersen,S., Pohjoismaki,J., Salmela,J.,
            Vilkamaa,P., Vare,H., von Tschirnhaus,M. and Roslin,T. Wirta,H.K.
  TITLE     Establishing a community-wide DNA barcode library as a new tool for
            arctic research Direct Submission
  JOURNAL   Mol Ecol Resour (2015) In press Submitted (04-JAN-2016) Agricultural
            sciences, University of
            Helsinki, Latokartanonkaari 5, Helsinki, Helsinki FI-00014, Finland
   PUBMED   26602739
ORIGIN
1           ATTATATTTT ATATTTGGTT TATGGTCAGG AATATTAGGA TTTTCAATAA GATTATTAAT
61          TCGTTTAGAG TTAGGTATAC CAGGAAGATT AATTGGTAAT GATCAAATTT ATAATAGAAT
121         TGTAACTTCT CATGCTTTTA TTATAATTTT TTTTATAGTA ATACCTGTAA TAATTGGTGG
181         TTTTGGAAAT TGATTAATTC CTTTAATATT AGGATCTCCA GATATATC
//
LOCUS       KU373291      228 bp ss-RNA             RNA 06-FEB-2016
DEFINITION  Smittia cf.
ACCESSION   KU373291
REFERENCE   1
  AUTHORS   Wirta,H., Varkonyi,G., Rasmussen,C., Kaartinen,R., Schmidt,N.M.,
            Hebert,P.D., Bartak,M., Blagoev,G., Disney,H., Ertl,S.,
            Gjelstrup,P., Gwiazdowicz,D.J., Hulden,L., Ilmonen,J., Jakovlev,J.,
            Jaschhof,M., Kahanpaa,J., Kankaanpaa,T., Krogh,P.H., Labbee,R.,
            Lettner,C., Michelsen,V., Nielsen,S.A., Nielsen,T.R.,
            Paasivirta,L., Pedersen,S., Pohjoismaki,J., Salmela,J.,
            Vilkamaa,P., Vare,H., von Tschirnhaus,M. and Roslin,T. Wirta,H.K.
  TITLE     Establishing a community-wide DNA barcode library as a new tool for
            arctic research Direct Submission
  JOURNAL   Mol Ecol Resour (2015) In press Submitted (04-JAN-2016) Agricultural
            sciences, University of
            Helsinki, Latokartanonkaari 5, Helsinki, Helsinki FI-00014, Finland
   PUBMED   26602739
ORIGIN
1           TTTATATTTT ATTTTTGGAG CTTGATCAGG AATAATTGGA ACTTCTTTAA GAATCCTTAT
61          TCGAGCTGAA CTTGGCCATT CAGGTTCTTT AATTGGAGAT GATCAAATTT ATAATGTAAT
121         TGTAACCGCT CATGCTTTTG TTATAATTTT TTTTATAGTA ATACCTATTT TAATTGGAGG
181         ATTCGGTAAC TGACTTGTGC CTTTAATATT AGGAGCTCCA GATATAGC
//
LOCUS       KU373277      228 bp ss-RNA             RNA 06-FEB-2016
DEFINITION  Gelis sp.
ACCESSION   KU373277
REFERENCE   1
  AUTHORS   Wirta,H., Varkonyi,G., Rasmussen,C., Kaartinen,R., Schmidt,N.M.,
            Hebert,P.D., Bartak,M., Blagoev,G., Disney,H., Ertl,S.,
            Gjelstrup,P., Gwiazdowicz,D.J., Hulden,L., Ilmonen,J., Jakovlev,J.,
            Jaschhof,M., Kahanpaa,J., Kankaanpaa,T., Krogh,P.H., Labbee,R.,
            Lettner,C., Michelsen,V., Nielsen,S.A., Nielsen,T.R.,
            Paasivirta,L., Pedersen,S., Pohjoismaki,J., Salmela,J.,
            Vilkamaa,P., Vare,H., von Tschirnhaus,M. and Roslin,T. Wirta,H.K.
  TITLE     Establishing a community-wide DNA barcode library as a new tool for
            arctic research Direct Submission
  JOURNAL   Mol Ecol Resour (2015) In press Submitted (04-JAN-2016) Agricultural
            sciences, University of
            Helsinki, Latokartanonkaari 5, Helsinki, Helsinki FI-00014, Finland
   PUBMED   26602739
ORIGIN
1           CTTATATTTT ATTTTTGGAA TATGAGCCGG TATAATTGGG TCATCAATAA GAATTATTAT
61          CCGAATAGAA TTAGGAAACC CAGGATATTT AATTAATAAT GACCAAATTT ATAATTCAAT
121         TGTAACAGCT CATGCCTTCA TTATAATTTT TTTTATAGTT ATACCAATTA TAATTGGGGG
181         ATTTGGGAAT TGATTAACCC CATTAATATT AGGAGCCCCA GATATAGC
//
LOCUS       KU373245      228 bp ss-RNA             RNA 06-FEB-2016
DEFINITION  Alloxysta sp.
ACCESSION   KU373245
REFERENCE   1
  AUTHORS   Wirta,H., Varkonyi,G., Rasmussen,C., Kaartinen,R., Schmidt,N.M.,
            Hebert,P.D., Bartak,M., Blagoev,G., Disney,H., Ertl,S.,
            Gjelstrup,P., Gwiazdowicz,D.J., Hulden,L., Ilmonen,J., Jakovlev,J.,
            Jaschhof,M., Kahanpaa,J., Kankaanpaa,T., Krogh,P.H., Labbee,R.,
            Lettner,C., Michelsen,V., Nielsen,S.A., Nielsen,T.R.,
            Paasivirta,L., Pedersen,S., Pohjoismaki,J., Salmela,J.,
            Vilkamaa,P., Vare,H., von Tschirnhaus,M. and Roslin,T. Wirta,H.K.
  TITLE     Establishing a community-wide DNA barcode library as a new tool for
            arctic research Direct Submission
  JOURNAL   Mol Ecol Resour (2015) In press Submitted (04-JAN-2016) Agricultural
            sciences, University of
            Helsinki, Latokartanonkaari 5, Helsinki, Helsinki FI-00014, Finland
   PUBMED   26602739
ORIGIN
1           ATTATATTTT ATTTTTGGTA TTTGATCAGG GATGATTGGA TCTGCTTTAA GAATAATTAT
61          TCGAATAGAA TTAGGGACTC CTTCTCAATT AATTGGGAAT GATCAAATTT ATAATTCTAT
121         TGTTACAGCC CATGCTTTTA TTATAATTTT TTTTATAGTT ATACCTATTA TAGTTGGGGG
181         GTTTGGAAAT TATATAATTC CTTTAATATT ATCTGCTCCT GATATAGC
//
LOCUS       KU373140      228 bp ss-RNA             RNA 06-FEB-2016
DEFINITION  Atractodes sp.
ACCESSION   KU373140
REFERENCE   1
  AUTHORS   Wirta,H., Varkonyi,G., Rasmussen,C., Kaartinen,R., Schmidt,N.M.,
            Hebert,P.D., Bartak,M., Blagoev,G., Disney,H., Ertl,S.,
            Gjelstrup,P., Gwiazdowicz,D.J., Hulden,L., Ilmonen,J., Jakovlev,J.,
            Jaschhof,M., Kahanpaa,J., Kankaanpaa,T., Krogh,P.H., Labbee,R.,
            Lettner,C., Michelsen,V., Nielsen,S.A., Nielsen,T.R.,
            Paasivirta,L., Pedersen,S., Pohjoismaki,J., Salmela,J.,
            Vilkamaa,P., Vare,H., von Tschirnhaus,M. and Roslin,T. Wirta,H.K.
  TITLE     Establishing a community-wide DNA barcode library as a new tool for
            arctic research Direct Submission
  JOURNAL   Mol Ecol Resour (2015) In press Submitted (04-JAN-2016) Agricultural
            sciences, University of
            Helsinki, Latokartanonkaari 5, Helsinki, Helsinki FI-00014, Finland
   PUBMED   26602739
ORIGIN
1           CCTTTATTTT ATTATAGGAA TATGATCAGG AATAATTGGA GCATCAATAA GAATTATTAT
61          TCGATTAGAA TTAGGTAATC CAGGATATTT AATTAATAAT GATCAAATTT ATAATTCTAT
121         TGTAACAGCT CATGCTTTTA TTATAATTTT CTTCATAGTA ATACCAATTA TAATTGGAGG
181         ATTTGGAAAC TGATTAATTC CTTTAATATT GGGAGCACCA GATATAGC
//
LOCUS       KF604616      228 bp ss-RNA             RNA 28-FEB-2014
DEFINITION  Cremastus sp.
ACCESSION   KF604616
REFERENCE   1
  AUTHORS   Wirta,H.K., Hebert,P.D., Kaartinen,R., Prosser,S.W., Varkonyi,G.
            and Roslin,T. Wirta,H.K., Hebert,P.D.N., Kaartinen,R., Prosser,S.W.J.,
            Varkonyi,G. and Roslin,T.
  TITLE     Complementary molecular information changes our perception of food
            web structure Direct Submission
  JOURNAL   Proc. Natl. Acad. Sci. U.S.A. 111 (5), 1885-1890 (2014) Submitted
            (30-AUG-2013) Department of Agricultural Sciences,
            University of Helsinki, Latokartanonkaari 5, Helsinki, Southern
            Finland FI-00014, Finland
   PUBMED   24449902
ORIGIN
1           TTTATATTTT TTATTTGGAA TATGATCAGG AATAATAGGC TCTTCAATAA GATTAATTAT
61          TCGAATAGAA TTAAGAAATC CAGGTTCTTT AATTAGTAAT GATCAAATTT ATAATGCAAT
121         AGTTACAATA CATGCCTTAA TTATAATTTT TTTTATAGTT ATACCAATTA TAATTGGAGG
181         TTTCGGTAAT TGATTAGTAC CTATTATATT AGGAGCACCA GATATAGC
//
LOCUS       KF604529      228 bp ss-RNA             RNA 28-FEB-2014
DEFINITION  Mesochorus sp.
ACCESSION   KF604529
REFERENCE   1
  AUTHORS   Wirta,H.K., Hebert,P.D., Kaartinen,R., Prosser,S.W., Varkonyi,G.
            and Roslin,T. Wirta,H.K., Hebert,P.D.N., Kaartinen,R., Prosser,S.W.J.,
            Varkonyi,G. and Roslin,T.
  TITLE     Complementary molecular information changes our perception of food
            web structure Direct Submission
  JOURNAL   Proc. Natl. Acad. Sci. U.S.A. 111 (5), 1885-1890 (2014) Submitted
            (30-AUG-2013) Department of Agricultural Sciences,
            University of Helsinki, Latokartanonkaari 5, Helsinki, Southern
            Finland FI-00014, Finland
   PUBMED   24449902
ORIGIN
1           TTTATATTTT ATTTTTGGAA TATGGGCGGG AATAATTGGT TCATCAATAA GTTTAATTAT
61          TCGTATAGAA CTTGGAAATC CCGGATTTTT AATTAATAAT GATCAAATTT ATAATTCATT
121         TGTAACTGCA CATGCTTTTG TAATAATTTT TTTTATAGTT ATACCAATCA TAATTGGAGG
181         ATTTGGGAAT TGATTAATTC CATTAATAAT TGGTGCCCCT GATATAGC
//
LOCUS       KF604433      228 bp ss-RNA             RNA 28-FEB-2014
DEFINITION  Microgastrinae BOLD:AAA3918
ACCESSION   KF604433
REFERENCE   1
  AUTHORS   Wirta,H.K., Hebert,P.D., Kaartinen,R., Prosser,S.W., Varkonyi,G.
            and Roslin,T. Wirta,H.K., Hebert,P.D.N., Kaartinen,R., Prosser,S.W.J.,
            Varkonyi,G. and Roslin,T.
  TITLE     Complementary molecular information changes our perception of food
            web structure Direct Submission
  JOURNAL   Proc. Natl. Acad. Sci. U.S.A. 111 (5), 1885-1890 (2014) Submitted
            (30-AUG-2013) Department of Agricultural Sciences,
            University of Helsinki, Latokartanonkaari 5, Helsinki, Southern
            Finland FI-00014, Finland
   PUBMED   24449902
ORIGIN
1           ATTATATTTT ATATTTGGTT TATGATCTGG TATATTAGGA TTTTCAATAA GTTTAATTAT
61          TCGTTTAGAA TTAGGAATAC CGGGTAGTTT AATTGGAAAT GATCAAATTT ATAATAGAAT
121         AGTTACATCT CATGCATTTA TTATAATTTT TTTTATAGTT ATACCAATTA TAATTGGAGG
181         GTTTGGAAAT TGATTAATTC CATTAATATT AGGATCACCA GATATATC
//
LOCUS       MN135688      228 bp ss-RNA             RNA 27-NOV-2019
DEFINITION  Trichocoelina janetscheki
ACCESSION   MN135688
REFERENCE   1
  AUTHORS   Vilkamaa,P. and Menzel,F. Vilkamaa,P. and Menzel,F.
  TITLE     Re-classification of Lycoriella Frey sensu lato (Diptera,
            Sciaridae), with description of Trichocoelina gen. n. and twenty
            new species Direct Submission
  JOURNAL   Zootaxa 4665 (1), 1-67 (2019) Submitted (04-JUL-2019) Finnish Museum
            of Natural History,
            University of Helsinki, P. O. Box 17, Helsinki, Helsinki FI-00014,
            Finland
   PUBMED   31716650
ORIGIN
1           ATTATACTTT ATTTTTGGGG CCTGATCAAG AATAGTCGGA ACTTCTCTAA GTATACTAAT
61          TCGAGCAGAG TTAGGCTGCC CAAACGCTTT AATTGGGGAT GACCAAATTT ATAATGTAAT
121         TGTTACAGCC CATGCTTTTA TTATAATTTT TTTTATAGTA ATACCAATTA TAATTGGAGG
181         GTTTGGGAAT TGATTAGTAC CATTAATACT AAGCGCTCCT GATATAGC
//
LOCUS       MN135665      228 bp ss-RNA             RNA 27-NOV-2019
DEFINITION  Trichocoelina vitticollis
ACCESSION   MN135665
REFERENCE   1
  AUTHORS   Vilkamaa,P. and Menzel,F. Vilkamaa,P. and Menzel,F.
  TITLE     Re-classification of Lycoriella Frey sensu lato (Diptera,
            Sciaridae), with description of Trichocoelina gen. n. and twenty
            new species Direct Submission
  JOURNAL   Zootaxa 4665 (1), 1-67 (2019) Submitted (04-JUL-2019) Finnish Museum
            of Natural History,
            University of Helsinki, P. O. Box 17, Helsinki, Helsinki FI-00014,
            Finland
   PUBMED   31716650
ORIGIN
1           TTTATATTTT ATTTTTGGGG CCTGATCAAG AATAGTGGGA ACTTCTCTTA GAATATTGAT
61          TCGAGCAGAA TTAGGGTGCC CAAATGCTTT AATTGGAGAT GATCAAATTT ATAATGTTAT
121         TGTTACAGCC CATGCTTTTA TTATAATTTT TTTTATAGTT ATACCTATTA TAATTGGAGG
181         ATTCGGGAAC TGATTGGTGC CATTAATACT ATCAGCACCT GATATAGC
//
LOCUS       MN135654      228 bp ss-RNA             RNA 27-NOV-2019
DEFINITION  Trichocoelina cochleata
ACCESSION   MN135654
REFERENCE   1
  AUTHORS   Vilkamaa,P. and Menzel,F. Vilkamaa,P. and Menzel,F.
  TITLE     Re-classification of Lycoriella Frey sensu lato (Diptera,
            Sciaridae), with description of Trichocoelina gen. n. and twenty
            new species Direct Submission
  JOURNAL   Zootaxa 4665 (1), 1-67 (2019) Submitted (04-JUL-2019) Finnish Museum
            of Natural History,
            University of Helsinki, P. O. Box 17, Helsinki, Helsinki FI-00014,
            Finland
   PUBMED   31716650
ORIGIN
1           ATTATACTTT ATTTTTGGGG CTTGATCAAG AATAGTAGGA ACCTCTCTAA GAATACTCAT
61          TCGAGCTGAA TTAGGGTGCC CAAATGCTTT AATTGGAGAC GATCAAATTT ATAATGTTAT
121         TGTTACAGCC CATGCTTTTA TTATAATTTT TTTTATAGTA ATACCTATTA TAATTGGAGG
181         GTTCGGGAAT TGATTAGTTC CATTAATGCT AAGAGCTCCT GATATAGC
//
LOCUS       MN135653      228 bp ss-RNA             RNA 27-NOV-2019
DEFINITION  Trichocoelina cochleata
ACCESSION   MN135653
REFERENCE   1
  AUTHORS   Vilkamaa,P. and Menzel,F. Vilkamaa,P. and Menzel,F.
  TITLE     Re-classification of Lycoriella Frey sensu lato (Diptera,
            Sciaridae), with description of Trichocoelina gen. n. and twenty
            new species Direct Submission
  JOURNAL   Zootaxa 4665 (1), 1-67 (2019) Submitted (04-JUL-2019) Finnish Museum
            of Natural History,
            University of Helsinki, P. O. Box 17, Helsinki, Helsinki FI-00014,
            Finland
   PUBMED   31716650
ORIGIN
1           ATTATACTTT ATTTTTGGGG CTTGATCAAG AATAGTAGGA ACCTCTCTAA GAATACTCAT
61          TCGAGCTGAA TTAGGGTGCC CAAATGCTTT AATTGGAGAC GATCAAATTT ATAATGTTAT
121         TGTTACAGCC CATGCTTTTA TTATAATTTT TTTTATAGTA ATACCTATTA TAATTGGAGG
181         GTTCGGGAAT TGATTAGTTC CATTAATGCT AAGAGCTCCT GATATAGC
//
LOCUS       KU374794      228 bp ss-RNA             RNA 06-FEB-2016
DEFINITION  Chaetocladius perennis
ACCESSION   KU374794
REFERENCE   1
  AUTHORS   Wirta,H., Varkonyi,G., Rasmussen,C., Kaartinen,R., Schmidt,N.M.,
            Hebert,P.D., Bartak,M., Blagoev,G., Disney,H., Ertl,S.,
            Gjelstrup,P., Gwiazdowicz,D.J., Hulden,L., Ilmonen,J., Jakovlev,J.,
            Jaschhof,M., Kahanpaa,J., Kankaanpaa,T., Krogh,P.H., Labbee,R.,
            Lettner,C., Michelsen,V., Nielsen,S.A., Nielsen,T.R.,
            Paasivirta,L., Pedersen,S., Pohjoismaki,J., Salmela,J.,
            Vilkamaa,P., Vare,H., von Tschirnhaus,M. and Roslin,T. Wirta,H.K.
  TITLE     Establishing a community-wide DNA barcode library as a new tool for
            arctic research Direct Submission
  JOURNAL   Mol Ecol Resour (2015) In press Submitted (04-JAN-2016) Agricultural
            sciences, University of
            Helsinki, Latokartanonkaari 5, Helsinki, Helsinki FI-00014, Finland
   PUBMED   26602739
ORIGIN
1           ATTATATTTT ATTTTAGGTG CTTGATCAGG AATAATTGGC ACTTCCTTAA GTATTTTAAT
61          TCGAGCTGAA CTAGGTCACG CAGGCTCATT AATTGGTGAT GATCAAATTT ATAATGTAAT
121         TGTTACTGCA CATGCTTTTG TAATAATTTT TTTCATAGTA ATACCTATCT TAATTGGAGG
181         GTTCGGAAAT TGATTAGTCC CCTTAATACT TGGGGCTCCC GATATAGC
//
LOCUS       KU374778      228 bp ss-RNA             RNA 06-FEB-2016
DEFINITION  Argyroploce aquilonana
ACCESSION   KU374778
REFERENCE   1
  AUTHORS   Wirta,H., Varkonyi,G., Rasmussen,C., Kaartinen,R., Schmidt,N.M.,
            Hebert,P.D., Bartak,M., Blagoev,G., Disney,H., Ertl,S.,
            Gjelstrup,P., Gwiazdowicz,D.J., Hulden,L., Ilmonen,J., Jakovlev,J.,
            Jaschhof,M., Kahanpaa,J., Kankaanpaa,T., Krogh,P.H., Labbee,R.,
            Lettner,C., Michelsen,V., Nielsen,S.A., Nielsen,T.R.,
            Paasivirta,L., Pedersen,S., Pohjoismaki,J., Salmela,J.,
            Vilkamaa,P., Vare,H., von Tschirnhaus,M. and Roslin,T. Wirta,H.K.
  TITLE     Establishing a community-wide DNA barcode library as a new tool for
            arctic research Direct Submission
  JOURNAL   Mol Ecol Resour (2015) In press Submitted (04-JAN-2016) Agricultural
            sciences, University of
            Helsinki, Latokartanonkaari 5, Helsinki, Helsinki FI-00014, Finland
   PUBMED   26602739
ORIGIN
1           ATTATATTTT ATTTTTGGTA TTTGAGCTGG TATAATTGGA ACTTCATTAA GATTATTAAT
61          TCGAGCTGAA TTAGGAAACC CCGGATCATT AATTGGAGAT GATCAAATTT ATAATACTAT
121         TGTAACTGCT CATGCTTTTA TTATAATTTT TTTTATAGTT ATACCTATTA TAATTGGAGG
181         ATTTGGAAAT TGATTAGTAC CATTAATATT AGGAGCACCT GATATAGC
//
LOCUS       KU374767      228 bp ss-RNA             RNA 06-FEB-2016
DEFINITION  Chaetocladius holmgreni
ACCESSION   KU374767
REFERENCE   1
  AUTHORS   Wirta,H., Varkonyi,G., Rasmussen,C., Kaartinen,R., Schmidt,N.M.,
            Hebert,P.D., Bartak,M., Blagoev,G., Disney,H., Ertl,S.,
            Gjelstrup,P., Gwiazdowicz,D.J., Hulden,L., Ilmonen,J., Jakovlev,J.,
            Jaschhof,M., Kahanpaa,J., Kankaanpaa,T., Krogh,P.H., Labbee,R.,
            Lettner,C., Michelsen,V., Nielsen,S.A., Nielsen,T.R.,
            Paasivirta,L., Pedersen,S., Pohjoismaki,J., Salmela,J.,
            Vilkamaa,P., Vare,H., von Tschirnhaus,M. and Roslin,T. Wirta,H.K.
  TITLE     Establishing a community-wide DNA barcode library as a new tool for
            arctic research Direct Submission
  JOURNAL   Mol Ecol Resour (2015) In press Submitted (04-JAN-2016) Agricultural
            sciences, University of
            Helsinki, Latokartanonkaari 5, Helsinki, Helsinki FI-00014, Finland
   PUBMED   26602739
ORIGIN
1           TCTTTATTTT ATTTTTGGAG CTTGATCAGG AATAGTAGGT ACTTCCCTTA GTATCTTAAT
61          TCGAGCTGAA TTAGGTCATG CCGGCTCATT AATTGGTGAC GACCAAATTT ATAATGTAAT
121         TGTTACAGCT CATGCATTTG TTATAATTTT TTTTATAGTT ATACCCATTT TAATTGGAGG
181         ATTTGGAAAT TGATTAGTAC CTTTAATATT AGGGGCCCCT GATATGGC
//
LOCUS       KU374762      228 bp ss-RNA             RNA 06-FEB-2016
DEFINITION  Lycoriella riparia
ACCESSION   KU374762
REFERENCE   1
  AUTHORS   Wirta,H., Varkonyi,G., Rasmussen,C., Kaartinen,R., Schmidt,N.M.,
            Hebert,P.D., Bartak,M., Blagoev,G., Disney,H., Ertl,S.,
            Gjelstrup,P., Gwiazdowicz,D.J., Hulden,L., Ilmonen,J., Jakovlev,J.,
            Jaschhof,M., Kahanpaa,J., Kankaanpaa,T., Krogh,P.H., Labbee,R.,
            Lettner,C., Michelsen,V., Nielsen,S.A., Nielsen,T.R.,
            Paasivirta,L., Pedersen,S., Pohjoismaki,J., Salmela,J.,
            Vilkamaa,P., Vare,H., von Tschirnhaus,M. and Roslin,T. Wirta,H.K.
  TITLE     Establishing a community-wide DNA barcode library as a new tool for
            arctic research Direct Submission
  JOURNAL   Mol Ecol Resour (2015) In press Submitted (04-JAN-2016) Agricultural
            sciences, University of
            Helsinki, Latokartanonkaari 5, Helsinki, Helsinki FI-00014, Finland
   PUBMED   26602739
ORIGIN
1           ATTATATTTT ATTTTTGGGG CATGATCTAG AATAGTGGGT ACTTCCCTTA GTATATTAAT
61          TCGGGCAGAA TTAGGATGCC CAAATGCTTT AATTGGAGAT GATCAAATTT ATAATGTAAT
121         TGTTACAGCT CATGCTTTTA TTATAATTTT CTTTATAGTA ATGCCAATTA TAATTGGAGG
181         ATTTGGGAAT TGATTAGTCC CATTAATATT AAGAGCCCCT GATATAGC
//
LOCUS       KU374740      228 bp ss-RNA             RNA 06-FEB-2016
DEFINITION  Sympistis zetterstedtii
ACCESSION   KU374740
REFERENCE   1
  AUTHORS   Wirta,H., Varkonyi,G., Rasmussen,C., Kaartinen,R., Schmidt,N.M.,
            Hebert,P.D., Bartak,M., Blagoev,G., Disney,H., Ertl,S.,
            Gjelstrup,P., Gwiazdowicz,D.J., Hulden,L., Ilmonen,J., Jakovlev,J.,
            Jaschhof,M., Kahanpaa,J., Kankaanpaa,T., Krogh,P.H., Labbee,R.,
            Lettner,C., Michelsen,V., Nielsen,S.A., Nielsen,T.R.,
            Paasivirta,L., Pedersen,S., Pohjoismaki,J., Salmela,J.,
            Vilkamaa,P., Vare,H., von Tschirnhaus,M. and Roslin,T. Wirta,H.K.
  TITLE     Establishing a community-wide DNA barcode library as a new tool for
            arctic research Direct Submission
  JOURNAL   Mol Ecol Resour (2015) In press Submitted (04-JAN-2016) Agricultural
            sciences, University of
            Helsinki, Latokartanonkaari 5, Helsinki, Helsinki FI-00014, Finland
   PUBMED   26602739
ORIGIN
1           ATTATATTTT ATTTTTGGAA TTTGAGCAGG AATAGTAGGA ACTTCATTAA GTTTACTAAT
61          TCGTGCCGAA TTAGGTACCC CCGGATCATT AATTGGTGAT GATCAAATTT ATAATACTAT
121         TGTTACAGCT CATGCTTTTA TTATAATTTT TTTTATAGTT ATACCTATTA TAATTGGAGG
181         ATTTGGAAAT TGACTTATTC CTCTAATATT AGGAGCTCCC GATATAGC
//
LOCUS       KU374733      226 bp ss-RNA             RNA 06-FEB-2016
DEFINITION  Oligaphorura groenlandica
ACCESSION   KU374733
REFERENCE   1
  AUTHORS   Wirta,H., Varkonyi,G., Rasmussen,C., Kaartinen,R., Schmidt,N.M.,
            Hebert,P.D., Bartak,M., Blagoev,G., Disney,H., Ertl,S.,
            Gjelstrup,P., Gwiazdowicz,D.J., Hulden,L., Ilmonen,J., Jakovlev,J.,
            Jaschhof,M., Kahanpaa,J., Kankaanpaa,T., Krogh,P.H., Labbee,R.,
            Lettner,C., Michelsen,V., Nielsen,S.A., Nielsen,T.R.,
            Paasivirta,L., Pedersen,S., Pohjoismaki,J., Salmela,J.,
            Vilkamaa,P., Vare,H., von Tschirnhaus,M. and Roslin,T. Wirta,H.K.
  TITLE     Establishing a community-wide DNA barcode library as a new tool for
            arctic research Direct Submission
  JOURNAL   Mol Ecol Resour (2015) In press Submitted (04-JAN-2016) Agricultural
            sciences, University of
            Helsinki, Latokartanonkaari 5, Helsinki, Helsinki FI-00014, Finland
   PUBMED   26602739
ORIGIN
1           ..TATATTTA ATTTTTGGGG CTTGATCTGC TTTTGTGGGT ACAGCTTTTA GTATCTTAAT
61          CCGTATAGAA TTAGGACAGC CTGGGACTCT AATTGGTGAT GACCAAATCT ATAATGTTAT
121         AGTCACTGCT CACGCTTTTG TAATAATTTT CTTTATAGTT ATACCAATCA TAATTGGAGG
181         ATTTGGTAAC TGGTTAGTAC CTCTAATAAT TGGAGCCCCT GATATAGC
//
LOCUS       KU374717      228 bp ss-RNA             RNA 06-FEB-2016
DEFINITION  Rhigognostis senilella
ACCESSION   KU374717
REFERENCE   1
  AUTHORS   Wirta,H., Varkonyi,G., Rasmussen,C., Kaartinen,R., Schmidt,N.M.,
            Hebert,P.D., Bartak,M., Blagoev,G., Disney,H., Ertl,S.,
            Gjelstrup,P., Gwiazdowicz,D.J., Hulden,L., Ilmonen,J., Jakovlev,J.,
            Jaschhof,M., Kahanpaa,J., Kankaanpaa,T., Krogh,P.H., Labbee,R.,
            Lettner,C., Michelsen,V., Nielsen,S.A., Nielsen,T.R.,
            Paasivirta,L., Pedersen,S., Pohjoismaki,J., Salmela,J.,
            Vilkamaa,P., Vare,H., von Tschirnhaus,M. and Roslin,T. Wirta,H.K.
  TITLE     Establishing a community-wide DNA barcode library as a new tool for
            arctic research Direct Submission
  JOURNAL   Mol Ecol Resour (2015) In press Submitted (04-JAN-2016) Agricultural
            sciences, University of
            Helsinki, Latokartanonkaari 5, Helsinki, Helsinki FI-00014, Finland
   PUBMED   26602739
ORIGIN
1           ATTATATTTT ATTTTTGGAA TTTGATCTGG AATATTAGGA ACTTCTTTAA GCTTATTAAT
61          TCGAGCTGAA TTAGGTAACC CAGGGTCATT AATTGGAGAT GATCAAATTT ATAATACAAT
121         TGTAACCGCT CATGCATTTA TTATAATTTT TTTTATAGTT ATGCCTATTG TTATTGGAGG
181         ATTTGGAAAC TGATTAGTAC CTTTAATATT AGGAGCCCCA GATATAGC
//
LOCUS       KU374712      228 bp ss-RNA             RNA 06-FEB-2016
DEFINITION  Stenomacrus sp.
ACCESSION   KU374712
REFERENCE   1
  AUTHORS   Wirta,H., Varkonyi,G., Rasmussen,C., Kaartinen,R., Schmidt,N.M.,
            Hebert,P.D., Bartak,M., Blagoev,G., Disney,H., Ertl,S.,
            Gjelstrup,P., Gwiazdowicz,D.J., Hulden,L., Ilmonen,J., Jakovlev,J.,
            Jaschhof,M., Kahanpaa,J., Kankaanpaa,T., Krogh,P.H., Labbee,R.,
            Lettner,C., Michelsen,V., Nielsen,S.A., Nielsen,T.R.,
            Paasivirta,L., Pedersen,S., Pohjoismaki,J., Salmela,J.,
            Vilkamaa,P., Vare,H., von Tschirnhaus,M. and Roslin,T. Wirta,H.K.
  TITLE     Establishing a community-wide DNA barcode library as a new tool for
            arctic research Direct Submission
  JOURNAL   Mol Ecol Resour (2015) In press Submitted (04-JAN-2016) Agricultural
            sciences, University of
            Helsinki, Latokartanonkaari 5, Helsinki, Helsinki FI-00014, Finland
   PUBMED   26602739
ORIGIN
1           TTTATATTTT ATTTTTGGAA TATGATCAGG GATAATTGGA TCATCTATAA GATTAATCAT
61          TCGATTAGAA TTGGGAAATC CAGGATTTTT AATTAATAAC GACCAAATTT ATAATTCTAT
121         TGTCACAGCA CATGCTTTTA TTATAATTTT TTTTATAGTT ATACCAATTA TAATTGGTGG
181         ATTTGGAAAT TGATTAATTC CATTAATATT AGGGGCTCCT GACATAGC
//
LOCUS       KU374678      228 bp ss-RNA             RNA 06-FEB-2016
DEFINITION  Colias hecla
ACCESSION   KU374678
REFERENCE   1
  AUTHORS   Wirta,H., Varkonyi,G., Rasmussen,C., Kaartinen,R., Schmidt,N.M.,
            Hebert,P.D., Bartak,M., Blagoev,G., Disney,H., Ertl,S.,
            Gjelstrup,P., Gwiazdowicz,D.J., Hulden,L., Ilmonen,J., Jakovlev,J.,
            Jaschhof,M., Kahanpaa,J., Kankaanpaa,T., Krogh,P.H., Labbee,R.,
            Lettner,C., Michelsen,V., Nielsen,S.A., Nielsen,T.R.,
            Paasivirta,L., Pedersen,S., Pohjoismaki,J., Salmela,J.,
            Vilkamaa,P., Vare,H., von Tschirnhaus,M. and Roslin,T. Wirta,H.K.
  TITLE     Establishing a community-wide DNA barcode library as a new tool for
            arctic research Direct Submission
  JOURNAL   Mol Ecol Resour (2015) In press Submitted (04-JAN-2016) Agricultural
            sciences, University of
            Helsinki, Latokartanonkaari 5, Helsinki, Helsinki FI-00014, Finland
   PUBMED   26602739
ORIGIN
1           TTTATATTTT ATTTTTGGTG TATGAGCAGG AATAATTGGA ACTTCTTTAA GTTTATTAAT
61          TCGTACAGAA TTAGGTAATC CTGGATCACT AATTGGAGAT GATCAAATTT ATAATACTAT
121         TGTTACAGCT CATGCCTTTA TTATAATTTT TTTTATAGTT ATGCCAATTA TAATTGGAGG
181         ATTTGGTAAT TGATTAATTC CTTTGATATT AGGAGCCCCT GATATAGC
//
LOCUS       KU374645      228 bp ss-RNA             RNA 06-FEB-2016
DEFINITION  Bombus polaris
ACCESSION   KU374645
REFERENCE   1
  AUTHORS   Wirta,H., Varkonyi,G., Rasmussen,C., Kaartinen,R., Schmidt,N.M.,
            Hebert,P.D., Bartak,M., Blagoev,G., Disney,H., Ertl,S.,
            Gjelstrup,P., Gwiazdowicz,D.J., Hulden,L., Ilmonen,J., Jakovlev,J.,
            Jaschhof,M., Kahanpaa,J., Kankaanpaa,T., Krogh,P.H., Labbee,R.,
            Lettner,C., Michelsen,V., Nielsen,S.A., Nielsen,T.R.,
            Paasivirta,L., Pedersen,S., Pohjoismaki,J., Salmela,J.,
            Vilkamaa,P., Vare,H., von Tschirnhaus,M. and Roslin,T. Wirta,H.K.
  TITLE     Establishing a community-wide DNA barcode library as a new tool for
            arctic research Direct Submission
  JOURNAL   Mol Ecol Resour (2015) In press Submitted (04-JAN-2016) Agricultural
            sciences, University of
            Helsinki, Latokartanonkaari 5, Helsinki, Helsinki FI-00014, Finland
   PUBMED   26602739
ORIGIN
1           AATATATTTC ATTTTTGCTA TATGATCAGG AATAATTGGT TCATCAATAA GTTTATTAAT
61          TCGAATGGAA TTAAGACATC CTGGAATATG AATTAATAAT GATCAAATTT ATAATTCTTT
121         AGTAACTAGA CATGCATTTT TAATAATTTT TTTTATAGTT ATACCATTTA TAATTGGTGG
181         ATTTGGAAAT TATTTAGTTC CTTTAATATT AGGATCTCCT GATATAGC
//
LOCUS       KU374643      228 bp ss-RNA             RNA 06-FEB-2016
DEFINITION  Camptochaeta delicata
ACCESSION   KU374643
REFERENCE   1
  AUTHORS   Wirta,H., Varkonyi,G., Rasmussen,C., Kaartinen,R., Schmidt,N.M.,
            Hebert,P.D., Bartak,M., Blagoev,G., Disney,H., Ertl,S.,
            Gjelstrup,P., Gwiazdowicz,D.J., Hulden,L., Ilmonen,J., Jakovlev,J.,
            Jaschhof,M., Kahanpaa,J., Kankaanpaa,T., Krogh,P.H., Labbee,R.,
            Lettner,C., Michelsen,V., Nielsen,S.A., Nielsen,T.R.,
            Paasivirta,L., Pedersen,S., Pohjoismaki,J., Salmela,J.,
            Vilkamaa,P., Vare,H., von Tschirnhaus,M. and Roslin,T. Wirta,H.K.
  TITLE     Establishing a community-wide DNA barcode library as a new tool for
            arctic research Direct Submission
  JOURNAL   Mol Ecol Resour (2015) In press Submitted (04-JAN-2016) Agricultural
            sciences, University of
            Helsinki, Latokartanonkaari 5, Helsinki, Helsinki FI-00014, Finland
   PUBMED   26602739
ORIGIN
1           TTTATATTTT ATTTTCGGAG CATGATCAAG AATAGTCGGT ACCTCTTTAA GAATATTAAT
61          TCGAGCAGAA TTAGGATGCC CTAATGCCTT AATTGGAGAC GACCAAATTT ATAATGTAAT
121         TGTAACTGCC CACGCTTTTA TTATAATTTT TTTTATAGTT ATACCAATCA TGATTGGGGG
181         GTTTGGAAAC TGACTCGTAC CATTAATATT AAGCGCCCCG GATATAGC
//
LOCUS       KU374606      228 bp ss-RNA             RNA 06-FEB-2016
DEFINITION  Trichotanypus posticalis
ACCESSION   KU374606
REFERENCE   1
  AUTHORS   Wirta,H., Varkonyi,G., Rasmussen,C., Kaartinen,R., Schmidt,N.M.,
            Hebert,P.D., Bartak,M., Blagoev,G., Disney,H., Ertl,S.,
            Gjelstrup,P., Gwiazdowicz,D.J., Hulden,L., Ilmonen,J., Jakovlev,J.,
            Jaschhof,M., Kahanpaa,J., Kankaanpaa,T., Krogh,P.H., Labbee,R.,
            Lettner,C., Michelsen,V., Nielsen,S.A., Nielsen,T.R.,
            Paasivirta,L., Pedersen,S., Pohjoismaki,J., Salmela,J.,
            Vilkamaa,P., Vare,H., von Tschirnhaus,M. and Roslin,T. Wirta,H.K.
  TITLE     Establishing a community-wide DNA barcode library as a new tool for
            arctic research Direct Submission
  JOURNAL   Mol Ecol Resour (2015) In press Submitted (04-JAN-2016) Agricultural
            sciences, University of
            Helsinki, Latokartanonkaari 5, Helsinki, Helsinki FI-00014, Finland
   PUBMED   26602739
ORIGIN
1           TTTATATTTT ATTTTCGGAG CTTGAGCTGG AATAGTAGGA ACTTCTCTTA GTATTTTAAT
61          TCGAGCTGAA TTAGGTCATC CCGGTTCTTT AATTGGCGAC GACCAAATTT ATAACGTAAT
121         TGTAACAGCT CATGCTTTTG TCATAATTTT TTTTATAGTT ATACCTATTA TAATTGGAGG
181         ATTCGGAAAT TGATTAGTGC CTCTAATATT AGGAGCCCCG GATATAGC
//
LOCUS       KU374601      228 bp ss-RNA             RNA 06-FEB-2016
DEFINITION  Rheocricotopus chapmani
ACCESSION   KU374601
REFERENCE   1
  AUTHORS   Wirta,H., Varkonyi,G., Rasmussen,C., Kaartinen,R., Schmidt,N.M.,
            Hebert,P.D., Bartak,M., Blagoev,G., Disney,H., Ertl,S.,
            Gjelstrup,P., Gwiazdowicz,D.J., Hulden,L., Ilmonen,J., Jakovlev,J.,
            Jaschhof,M., Kahanpaa,J., Kankaanpaa,T., Krogh,P.H., Labbee,R.,
            Lettner,C., Michelsen,V., Nielsen,S.A., Nielsen,T.R.,
            Paasivirta,L., Pedersen,S., Pohjoismaki,J., Salmela,J.,
            Vilkamaa,P., Vare,H., von Tschirnhaus,M. and Roslin,T. Wirta,H.K.
  TITLE     Establishing a community-wide DNA barcode library as a new tool for
            arctic research Direct Submission
  JOURNAL   Mol Ecol Resour (2015) In press Submitted (04-JAN-2016) Agricultural
            sciences, University of
            Helsinki, Latokartanonkaari 5, Helsinki, Helsinki FI-00014, Finland
   PUBMED   26602739
ORIGIN
1           GTTATATTTT ATTTTCGGGG CTTGATCAGG AATGGTCGGG ACTTCTTTAA GAATTTTAAT
61          TCGAGCAGAA TTAGGACACG CTGGTTCATT AATTGGTGAT GACCAAATTT ATAATGTAAT
121         CGTTACAGCT CACGCTTTTG TAATAATTTT TTTTATAGTT ATACCTATTT TAATTGGGGG
181         ATTTGGGAAT TGATTAGTGC CCCTTATATT AGGGGCACCT GATATAGC
//
LOCUS       KU374587      228 bp ss-RNA             RNA 06-FEB-2016
DEFINITION  Scatopsciara atomaria
ACCESSION   KU374587
REFERENCE   1
  AUTHORS   Wirta,H., Varkonyi,G., Rasmussen,C., Kaartinen,R., Schmidt,N.M.,
            Hebert,P.D., Bartak,M., Blagoev,G., Disney,H., Ertl,S.,
            Gjelstrup,P., Gwiazdowicz,D.J., Hulden,L., Ilmonen,J., Jakovlev,J.,
            Jaschhof,M., Kahanpaa,J., Kankaanpaa,T., Krogh,P.H., Labbee,R.,
            Lettner,C., Michelsen,V., Nielsen,S.A., Nielsen,T.R.,
            Paasivirta,L., Pedersen,S., Pohjoismaki,J., Salmela,J.,
            Vilkamaa,P., Vare,H., von Tschirnhaus,M. and Roslin,T. Wirta,H.K.
  TITLE     Establishing a community-wide DNA barcode library as a new tool for
            arctic research Direct Submission
  JOURNAL   Mol Ecol Resour (2015) In press Submitted (04-JAN-2016) Agricultural
            sciences, University of
            Helsinki, Latokartanonkaari 5, Helsinki, Helsinki FI-00014, Finland
   PUBMED   26602739
ORIGIN
1           ACTATATTTT ATTTTTGGGG CATGGTCTAG TATAGTAGGG ACATCCCTTA GAATATTAAT
61          TCGGGCTGAA TTAGGGTGTC CTAATGCCTT AATTGGGGAC GACCAGATTT ATAATGTAAT
121         TGTTACTGCA CATGCATTTA TTATAATTTT TTTTATAGTT ATACCAATTA TGATTGGAGG
181         GTTTGGAAAT TGATTAGTTC CATTAATATT AAGAGCCCCC GATATAGC
//
LOCUS       KU374579      228 bp ss-RNA             RNA 06-FEB-2016
DEFINITION  Exechia frigida
ACCESSION   KU374579
REFERENCE   1
  AUTHORS   Wirta,H., Varkonyi,G., Rasmussen,C., Kaartinen,R., Schmidt,N.M.,
            Hebert,P.D., Bartak,M., Blagoev,G., Disney,H., Ertl,S.,
            Gjelstrup,P., Gwiazdowicz,D.J., Hulden,L., Ilmonen,J., Jakovlev,J.,
            Jaschhof,M., Kahanpaa,J., Kankaanpaa,T., Krogh,P.H., Labbee,R.,
            Lettner,C., Michelsen,V., Nielsen,S.A., Nielsen,T.R.,
            Paasivirta,L., Pedersen,S., Pohjoismaki,J., Salmela,J.,
            Vilkamaa,P., Vare,H., von Tschirnhaus,M. and Roslin,T. Wirta,H.K.
  TITLE     Establishing a community-wide DNA barcode library as a new tool for
            arctic research Direct Submission
  JOURNAL   Mol Ecol Resour (2015) In press Submitted (04-JAN-2016) Agricultural
            sciences, University of
            Helsinki, Latokartanonkaari 5, Helsinki, Helsinki FI-00014, Finland
   PUBMED   26602739
ORIGIN
1           ATTATATTTT ATTTTTGGAG CATGATCAGG AATAGTTGGT ACTTCCCTAA GTATAATTAT
61          TCGAGCTGAA TTAGGGCATC CTGGTGCTTT AATTGGTAAT GATCAAATTT ATAACGTAGT
121         TGTAACAGCT CATGCTTTTA TTATAATTTT TTTCATGGTA ATGCCTATTA TAATTGGAGG
181         ATTTGGAAAT TGATTAGTTC CTTTAATGTT AGGTGCTCCT GATATAGC
//
LOCUS       KU374561      228 bp ss-RNA             RNA 06-FEB-2016
DEFINITION  Coccinella transversoguttata
ACCESSION   KU374561
REFERENCE   1
  AUTHORS   Wirta,H., Varkonyi,G., Rasmussen,C., Kaartinen,R., Schmidt,N.M.,
            Hebert,P.D., Bartak,M., Blagoev,G., Disney,H., Ertl,S.,
            Gjelstrup,P., Gwiazdowicz,D.J., Hulden,L., Ilmonen,J., Jakovlev,J.,
            Jaschhof,M., Kahanpaa,J., Kankaanpaa,T., Krogh,P.H., Labbee,R.,
            Lettner,C., Michelsen,V., Nielsen,S.A., Nielsen,T.R.,
            Paasivirta,L., Pedersen,S., Pohjoismaki,J., Salmela,J.,
            Vilkamaa,P., Vare,H., von Tschirnhaus,M. and Roslin,T. Wirta,H.K.
  TITLE     Establishing a community-wide DNA barcode library as a new tool for
            arctic research Direct Submission
  JOURNAL   Mol Ecol Resour (2015) In press Submitted (04-JAN-2016) Agricultural
            sciences, University of
            Helsinki, Latokartanonkaari 5, Helsinki, Helsinki FI-00014, Finland
   PUBMED   26602739
ORIGIN
1           TTTATATTTT TTATTTGGAA TATGATCAGG TATAATTGGA ACATCATTAA GAATTTTAAT
61          TCGACTAGAA CTAGGAACTA CTAATAGATT AATCGGAAAT GATCAAATTT ATAATGTAAT
121         TGTTACAGCT CATGCTTTTA TTATAATTTT CTTTATAGTT ATACCAATCA TAATTGGGGG
181         ATTTGGAAAT TGATTAGTTC CTTTAATAAT TGGAGCTCCT GATATGGC
//
LOCUS       KU374559      228 bp ss-RNA             RNA 06-FEB-2016
DEFINITION  Phytomyza puccinelliae
ACCESSION   KU374559
REFERENCE   1
  AUTHORS   Wirta,H., Varkonyi,G., Rasmussen,C., Kaartinen,R., Schmidt,N.M.,
            Hebert,P.D., Bartak,M., Blagoev,G., Disney,H., Ertl,S.,
            Gjelstrup,P., Gwiazdowicz,D.J., Hulden,L., Ilmonen,J., Jakovlev,J.,
            Jaschhof,M., Kahanpaa,J., Kankaanpaa,T., Krogh,P.H., Labbee,R.,
            Lettner,C., Michelsen,V., Nielsen,S.A., Nielsen,T.R.,
            Paasivirta,L., Pedersen,S., Pohjoismaki,J., Salmela,J.,
            Vilkamaa,P., Vare,H., von Tschirnhaus,M. and Roslin,T. Wirta,H.K.
  TITLE     Establishing a community-wide DNA barcode library as a new tool for
            arctic research Direct Submission
  JOURNAL   Mol Ecol Resour (2015) In press Submitted (04-JAN-2016) Agricultural
            sciences, University of
            Helsinki, Latokartanonkaari 5, Helsinki, Helsinki FI-00014, Finland
   PUBMED   26602739
ORIGIN
1           TTTATATTTT ATATTTGGAG CTTGAGCAGG AATAGTTGGT ACTTCATTAA GTATTCTAAT
61          TCGAGCTGAA TTAGGACACC CTGGTGCCCT AATTGGAGAC GACCAAATTT ATAATGTAAT
121         TGTTACAGCT CATGCTTTTA TTATAATTTT TTTTATAGTT ATACCTATTA TAATTGGAGG
181         ATTTGGAAAT TGACTAGTAC CCCTAATACT AGGAGCCCCA GATATGGC
//
LOCUS       KU374543      228 bp ss-RNA             RNA 06-FEB-2016
DEFINITION  Spilogona novaesibiriae
ACCESSION   KU374543
REFERENCE   1
  AUTHORS   Wirta,H., Varkonyi,G., Rasmussen,C., Kaartinen,R., Schmidt,N.M.,
            Hebert,P.D., Bartak,M., Blagoev,G., Disney,H., Ertl,S.,
            Gjelstrup,P., Gwiazdowicz,D.J., Hulden,L., Ilmonen,J., Jakovlev,J.,
            Jaschhof,M., Kahanpaa,J., Kankaanpaa,T., Krogh,P.H., Labbee,R.,
            Lettner,C., Michelsen,V., Nielsen,S.A., Nielsen,T.R.,
            Paasivirta,L., Pedersen,S., Pohjoismaki,J., Salmela,J.,
            Vilkamaa,P., Vare,H., von Tschirnhaus,M. and Roslin,T. Wirta,H.K.
  TITLE     Establishing a community-wide DNA barcode library as a new tool for
            arctic research Direct Submission
  JOURNAL   Mol Ecol Resour (2015) In press Submitted (04-JAN-2016) Agricultural
            sciences, University of
            Helsinki, Latokartanonkaari 5, Helsinki, Helsinki FI-00014, Finland
   PUBMED   26602739
ORIGIN
1           TTTATATTTT ATTTTTGGAG CTTGATCTGG TATAATTGGA ACTTCCTTAA GAATTTTAAT
61          TCGAGCTGAA TTAGGACACC CTGGTGCTTT AATTGGTAAT GATCAAATTT ACAATGTAAT
121         TGTAACTGCA CATGCTTTCA TTATAATTTT CTTTATAGTT ATACCAATTA TAATTGGAGG
181         ATTTGGAAAT TGATTAGTAC CATTAATATT AGGAGCTCCA GATATAGC
//
LOCUS       KU374536      228 bp ss-RNA             RNA 06-FEB-2016
DEFINITION  Agriades glandon
ACCESSION   KU374536
REFERENCE   1
  AUTHORS   Wirta,H., Varkonyi,G., Rasmussen,C., Kaartinen,R., Schmidt,N.M.,
            Hebert,P.D., Bartak,M., Blagoev,G., Disney,H., Ertl,S.,
            Gjelstrup,P., Gwiazdowicz,D.J., Hulden,L., Ilmonen,J., Jakovlev,J.,
            Jaschhof,M., Kahanpaa,J., Kankaanpaa,T., Krogh,P.H., Labbee,R.,
            Lettner,C., Michelsen,V., Nielsen,S.A., Nielsen,T.R.,
            Paasivirta,L., Pedersen,S., Pohjoismaki,J., Salmela,J.,
            Vilkamaa,P., Vare,H., von Tschirnhaus,M. and Roslin,T. Wirta,H.K.
  TITLE     Establishing a community-wide DNA barcode library as a new tool for
            arctic research Direct Submission
  JOURNAL   Mol Ecol Resour (2015) In press Submitted (04-JAN-2016) Agricultural
            sciences, University of
            Helsinki, Latokartanonkaari 5, Helsinki, Helsinki FI-00014, Finland
   PUBMED   26602739
ORIGIN
1           ATTATATTTT ATTTTTGGAA TCTGAGCAGG AATAGTAGGA ACATCTTTAA GAATTTTAAT
61          TCGTATAGAA TTAAGAACTC CTGGATCTTT AATCGGAGAT GATCAAATTT ATAATACTAT
121         TGTTACAGCT CATGCATTTA TTATAATTTT TTTTATAGTT ATACCTATTA TAATTGGAGG
181         ATTTGGTAAT TGATTGGTTC CTTTAATATT AGGAGCACCT GATATAGC
//
LOCUS       KU374534      228 bp ss-RNA             RNA 06-FEB-2016
DEFINITION  Drymeia groenlandica
ACCESSION   KU374534
REFERENCE   1
  AUTHORS   Wirta,H., Varkonyi,G., Rasmussen,C., Kaartinen,R., Schmidt,N.M.,
            Hebert,P.D., Bartak,M., Blagoev,G., Disney,H., Ertl,S.,
            Gjelstrup,P., Gwiazdowicz,D.J., Hulden,L., Ilmonen,J., Jakovlev,J.,
            Jaschhof,M., Kahanpaa,J., Kankaanpaa,T., Krogh,P.H., Labbee,R.,
            Lettner,C., Michelsen,V., Nielsen,S.A., Nielsen,T.R.,
            Paasivirta,L., Pedersen,S., Pohjoismaki,J., Salmela,J.,
            Vilkamaa,P., Vare,H., von Tschirnhaus,M. and Roslin,T. Wirta,H.K.
  TITLE     Establishing a community-wide DNA barcode library as a new tool for
            arctic research Direct Submission
  JOURNAL   Mol Ecol Resour (2015) In press Submitted (04-JAN-2016) Agricultural
            sciences, University of
            Helsinki, Latokartanonkaari 5, Helsinki, Helsinki FI-00014, Finland
   PUBMED   26602739
ORIGIN
1           ACTTTATTTT ATTTTTGGAG CATGATCAGG AATAGTAGGA ACTTCATTAA GAATTTTAGT
61          TCGAGCTGAA TTAGGACATC CTGGAGCATT AATTGGAGAT GATCAAATTT ATAATGTAAT
121         TGTTACCGCT CATGCTTTTA TTATAATTTT TTTTATAGTT ATACCTATTA TAATTGGAGG
181         ATTCGGAAAT TGATTAGTTC CACTAATATT AGGAGCTCCT GATATAGC
//
LOCUS       KU374532      228 bp ss-RNA             RNA 06-FEB-2016
DEFINITION  Tanytarsus gracilentus
ACCESSION   KU374532
REFERENCE   1
  AUTHORS   Wirta,H., Varkonyi,G., Rasmussen,C., Kaartinen,R., Schmidt,N.M.,
            Hebert,P.D., Bartak,M., Blagoev,G., Disney,H., Ertl,S.,
            Gjelstrup,P., Gwiazdowicz,D.J., Hulden,L., Ilmonen,J., Jakovlev,J.,
            Jaschhof,M., Kahanpaa,J., Kankaanpaa,T., Krogh,P.H., Labbee,R.,
            Lettner,C., Michelsen,V., Nielsen,S.A., Nielsen,T.R.,
            Paasivirta,L., Pedersen,S., Pohjoismaki,J., Salmela,J.,
            Vilkamaa,P., Vare,H., von Tschirnhaus,M. and Roslin,T. Wirta,H.K.
  TITLE     Establishing a community-wide DNA barcode library as a new tool for
            arctic research Direct Submission
  JOURNAL   Mol Ecol Resour (2015) In press Submitted (04-JAN-2016) Agricultural
            sciences, University of
            Helsinki, Latokartanonkaari 5, Helsinki, Helsinki FI-00014, Finland
   PUBMED   26602739
ORIGIN
1           CCTTTACTTT ATTTTCGGAG CTTGATCAGG AATAATCGGA ACCTCTTTAA GTATACTAAT
61          TCGAGCAGAA TTAGGCCACC CTGGAACTTT CATCGGAGAC GACCAAATTT ATAACGTAAT
121         TGTTACAGCT CATGCTTTTA TTATAATTTT TTTCATGGTA ATACCCATTT TAATTGGAGG
181         CTTTGGTAAT TGACTTTTAC CTTTAATACT TGGGGCCCCT GATATAGC
//
LOCUS       KU374529      228 bp ss-RNA             RNA 06-FEB-2016
DEFINITION  Orthocladius gelidus
ACCESSION   KU374529
REFERENCE   1
  AUTHORS   Wirta,H., Varkonyi,G., Rasmussen,C., Kaartinen,R., Schmidt,N.M.,
            Hebert,P.D., Bartak,M., Blagoev,G., Disney,H., Ertl,S.,
            Gjelstrup,P., Gwiazdowicz,D.J., Hulden,L., Ilmonen,J., Jakovlev,J.,
            Jaschhof,M., Kahanpaa,J., Kankaanpaa,T., Krogh,P.H., Labbee,R.,
            Lettner,C., Michelsen,V., Nielsen,S.A., Nielsen,T.R.,
            Paasivirta,L., Pedersen,S., Pohjoismaki,J., Salmela,J.,
            Vilkamaa,P., Vare,H., von Tschirnhaus,M. and Roslin,T. Wirta,H.K.
  TITLE     Establishing a community-wide DNA barcode library as a new tool for
            arctic research Direct Submission
  JOURNAL   Mol Ecol Resour (2015) In press Submitted (04-JAN-2016) Agricultural
            sciences, University of
            Helsinki, Latokartanonkaari 5, Helsinki, Helsinki FI-00014, Finland
   PUBMED   26602739
ORIGIN
1           TTTATATTTT ATTTTTGGAG CTTGATCTGG AATAGTAGGT ACTTCCCTAA GTATCTTAAT
61          TCGAGCTGAA TTAGGACATT CAGGATCACT AATTGGTGAT GATCAAATCT ATAATGTAAT
121         TGTAACAGCC CATGCTTTTG TAATAATTTT TTTTATAGTT ATACCTATTT TAATTGGGGG
181         GTTCGGAAAT TGACTTGTGC CTTTAATATT AGGGGCCCCT GATATAGC
//
LOCUS       KU374520      228 bp ss-RNA             RNA 06-FEB-2016
DEFINITION  Eutrichota tunicata
ACCESSION   KU374520
REFERENCE   1
  AUTHORS   Wirta,H., Varkonyi,G., Rasmussen,C., Kaartinen,R., Schmidt,N.M.,
            Hebert,P.D., Bartak,M., Blagoev,G., Disney,H., Ertl,S.,
            Gjelstrup,P., Gwiazdowicz,D.J., Hulden,L., Ilmonen,J., Jakovlev,J.,
            Jaschhof,M., Kahanpaa,J., Kankaanpaa,T., Krogh,P.H., Labbee,R.,
            Lettner,C., Michelsen,V., Nielsen,S.A., Nielsen,T.R.,
            Paasivirta,L., Pedersen,S., Pohjoismaki,J., Salmela,J.,
            Vilkamaa,P., Vare,H., von Tschirnhaus,M. and Roslin,T. Wirta,H.K.
  TITLE     Establishing a community-wide DNA barcode library as a new tool for
            arctic research Direct Submission
  JOURNAL   Mol Ecol Resour (2015) In press Submitted (04-JAN-2016) Agricultural
            sciences, University of
            Helsinki, Latokartanonkaari 5, Helsinki, Helsinki FI-00014, Finland
   PUBMED   26602739
ORIGIN
1           ATTATATTTT ATTTTCGGAG CTTGATCAGG AATAGTTGGA ACTTCTTTAA GTATTTTAAT
61          TCGAGCTGAA CTAGGACATC CTGGAGCTCT TATTGGTGAT GATCAAATTT ATAATGTAAT
121         TGTAACAGCC CATGCTTTTA TTATAATTTT TTTTATAGTA ATACCTATTA TAATTGGAGG
181         ATTTGGAAAC TGATTAGTTC CTCTTATATT AGGTGCACCT GATATAGC
//
LOCUS       KU374505      228 bp ss-RNA             RNA 06-FEB-2016
DEFINITION  Limnophyes brachytomus
ACCESSION   KU374505
REFERENCE   1
  AUTHORS   Wirta,H., Varkonyi,G., Rasmussen,C., Kaartinen,R., Schmidt,N.M.,
            Hebert,P.D., Bartak,M., Blagoev,G., Disney,H., Ertl,S.,
            Gjelstrup,P., Gwiazdowicz,D.J., Hulden,L., Ilmonen,J., Jakovlev,J.,
            Jaschhof,M., Kahanpaa,J., Kankaanpaa,T., Krogh,P.H., Labbee,R.,
            Lettner,C., Michelsen,V., Nielsen,S.A., Nielsen,T.R.,
            Paasivirta,L., Pedersen,S., Pohjoismaki,J., Salmela,J.,
            Vilkamaa,P., Vare,H., von Tschirnhaus,M. and Roslin,T. Wirta,H.K.
  TITLE     Establishing a community-wide DNA barcode library as a new tool for
            arctic research Direct Submission
  JOURNAL   Mol Ecol Resour (2015) In press Submitted (04-JAN-2016) Agricultural
            sciences, University of
            Helsinki, Latokartanonkaari 5, Helsinki, Helsinki FI-00014, Finland
   PUBMED   26602739
ORIGIN
1           TCTTTATTTT ATTTTTGGGG CTTGATCTGG TATAGTAGGT ACTTCTTTAA GAATTTTAAT
61          TCGAGCTGAA CTTGGACATT CGGGAGCATT AATTGGAGAT GATCAAATTT ATAATGTGAT
121         TGTTACCGCC CATGCTTTTG TTATAATTTT TTTTATAGTA ATACCTATTT TAATTGGAGG
181         ATTTGGAAAT TGACTAGTTC CTCTCATACT AGGAGCTCCT GATATAGC
//
LOCUS       KU374501      228 bp ss-RNA             RNA 06-FEB-2016
DEFINITION  Psectrocladius sokolovae
ACCESSION   KU374501
REFERENCE   1
  AUTHORS   Wirta,H., Varkonyi,G., Rasmussen,C., Kaartinen,R., Schmidt,N.M.,
            Hebert,P.D., Bartak,M., Blagoev,G., Disney,H., Ertl,S.,
            Gjelstrup,P., Gwiazdowicz,D.J., Hulden,L., Ilmonen,J., Jakovlev,J.,
            Jaschhof,M., Kahanpaa,J., Kankaanpaa,T., Krogh,P.H., Labbee,R.,
            Lettner,C., Michelsen,V., Nielsen,S.A., Nielsen,T.R.,
            Paasivirta,L., Pedersen,S., Pohjoismaki,J., Salmela,J.,
            Vilkamaa,P., Vare,H., von Tschirnhaus,M. and Roslin,T. Wirta,H.K.
  TITLE     Establishing a community-wide DNA barcode library as a new tool for
            arctic research Direct Submission
  JOURNAL   Mol Ecol Resour (2015) In press Submitted (04-JAN-2016) Agricultural
            sciences, University of
            Helsinki, Latokartanonkaari 5, Helsinki, Helsinki FI-00014, Finland
   PUBMED   26602739
ORIGIN
1           TTTATATTTT ATCTTCGGAG CGTGATCCGG AATAGTGGGA ACTTCTTTAA GAATCCTAAT
61          TCGAGCCGAA TTAGGTCACG CAGGATCATT AATTGGAGAC GATCAAATTT ATAACGTTAT
121         TGTAACAGCC CATGCTTTTG TAATAATTTT TTTTATAGTT ATACCTATTT TAATTGGAGG
181         ATTTGGAAAT TGATTAGTTC CTTTAATGCT TGGGGCCCCT GACATAGC
//
LOCUS       KU374490      228 bp ss-RNA             RNA 06-FEB-2016
DEFINITION  Spilogona puberula
ACCESSION   KU374490
REFERENCE   1
  AUTHORS   Wirta,H., Varkonyi,G., Rasmussen,C., Kaartinen,R., Schmidt,N.M.,
            Hebert,P.D., Bartak,M., Blagoev,G., Disney,H., Ertl,S.,
            Gjelstrup,P., Gwiazdowicz,D.J., Hulden,L., Ilmonen,J., Jakovlev,J.,
            Jaschhof,M., Kahanpaa,J., Kankaanpaa,T., Krogh,P.H., Labbee,R.,
            Lettner,C., Michelsen,V., Nielsen,S.A., Nielsen,T.R.,
            Paasivirta,L., Pedersen,S., Pohjoismaki,J., Salmela,J.,
            Vilkamaa,P., Vare,H., von Tschirnhaus,M. and Roslin,T. Wirta,H.K.
  TITLE     Establishing a community-wide DNA barcode library as a new tool for
            arctic research Direct Submission
  JOURNAL   Mol Ecol Resour (2015) In press Submitted (04-JAN-2016) Agricultural
            sciences, University of
            Helsinki, Latokartanonkaari 5, Helsinki, Helsinki FI-00014, Finland
   PUBMED   26602739
ORIGIN
1           TTTATACTTT ATTTTCGGAG CTTGATCTGG AATAATTGGT ACTTCCTTAA GTATTTTAAT
61          TCGAGCTGAA TTAGGACATC CTGGTGCTTT AATTGGTAAT GATCAAATTT ATAATGTAAT
121         TGTAACTGCA CATGCTTTTA TTATAATTTT CTTTATAGTT ATACCTATTA TAATTGGAGG
181         ATTTGGAAAT TGACTAGTAC CATTAATGCT AGGAGCCCCT GATATAGC
//
LOCUS       KU374482      228 bp ss-RNA             RNA 06-FEB-2016
DEFINITION  Spilogona dorsata
ACCESSION   KU374482
REFERENCE   1
  AUTHORS   Wirta,H., Varkonyi,G., Rasmussen,C., Kaartinen,R., Schmidt,N.M.,
            Hebert,P.D., Bartak,M., Blagoev,G., Disney,H., Ertl,S.,
            Gjelstrup,P., Gwiazdowicz,D.J., Hulden,L., Ilmonen,J., Jakovlev,J.,
            Jaschhof,M., Kahanpaa,J., Kankaanpaa,T., Krogh,P.H., Labbee,R.,
            Lettner,C., Michelsen,V., Nielsen,S.A., Nielsen,T.R.,
            Paasivirta,L., Pedersen,S., Pohjoismaki,J., Salmela,J.,
            Vilkamaa,P., Vare,H., von Tschirnhaus,M. and Roslin,T. Wirta,H.K.
  TITLE     Establishing a community-wide DNA barcode library as a new tool for
            arctic research Direct Submission
  JOURNAL   Mol Ecol Resour (2015) In press Submitted (04-JAN-2016) Agricultural
            sciences, University of
            Helsinki, Latokartanonkaari 5, Helsinki, Helsinki FI-00014, Finland
   PUBMED   26602739
ORIGIN
1           TTTATATTTT ATTTTTGGAG CTTGATCAGG TATAATTGGA ACTTCCTTAA GTATTTTAAT
61          TCGAGCTGAA TTAGGACATC CTGGTGCTTT AATTGGTAAT GATCAAATTT ATAATGTAAT
121         TGTAACTGCA CATGCTTTTA TTATAATTTT TTTTATAGTT ATACCTATTA TAATTGGAGG
181         ATTTGGAAAT TGATTAGTAC CCTTAATATT AGGAGCTCCT GATATAGC
//
LOCUS       KU374481      228 bp ss-RNA             RNA 06-FEB-2016
DEFINITION  Boletina sp.
ACCESSION   KU374481
REFERENCE   1
  AUTHORS   Wirta,H., Varkonyi,G., Rasmussen,C., Kaartinen,R., Schmidt,N.M.,
            Hebert,P.D., Bartak,M., Blagoev,G., Disney,H., Ertl,S.,
            Gjelstrup,P., Gwiazdowicz,D.J., Hulden,L., Ilmonen,J., Jakovlev,J.,
            Jaschhof,M., Kahanpaa,J., Kankaanpaa,T., Krogh,P.H., Labbee,R.,
            Lettner,C., Michelsen,V., Nielsen,S.A., Nielsen,T.R.,
            Paasivirta,L., Pedersen,S., Pohjoismaki,J., Salmela,J.,
            Vilkamaa,P., Vare,H., von Tschirnhaus,M. and Roslin,T. Wirta,H.K.
  TITLE     Establishing a community-wide DNA barcode library as a new tool for
            arctic research Direct Submission
  JOURNAL   Mol Ecol Resour (2015) In press Submitted (04-JAN-2016) Agricultural
            sciences, University of
            Helsinki, Latokartanonkaari 5, Helsinki, Helsinki FI-00014, Finland
   PUBMED   26602739
ORIGIN
1           CCTATATTTC ATTTTTGGGG CTTGAGCAGG AATAGTGGGA ACTTCTTTAA GAATATTAAT
61          TCGAGCAGAA CTAGGTCACC CCGGAGCTTT AATTGGAGAT GACCAAATTT ATAATGTTAT
121         TGTAACAGCT CACGCTTTTG TAATAATTTT TTTTATAGTT ATACCTATTA TAATTGGAGG
181         ATTCGGAAAT TGATTAGTCC CTTTAATATT AGGAGCTCCA GATATAGC
//
LOCUS       KU374479      228 bp ss-RNA             RNA 06-FEB-2016
DEFINITION  Stenomacrus sp.
ACCESSION   KU374479
REFERENCE   1
  AUTHORS   Wirta,H., Varkonyi,G., Rasmussen,C., Kaartinen,R., Schmidt,N.M.,
            Hebert,P.D., Bartak,M., Blagoev,G., Disney,H., Ertl,S.,
            Gjelstrup,P., Gwiazdowicz,D.J., Hulden,L., Ilmonen,J., Jakovlev,J.,
            Jaschhof,M., Kahanpaa,J., Kankaanpaa,T., Krogh,P.H., Labbee,R.,
            Lettner,C., Michelsen,V., Nielsen,S.A., Nielsen,T.R.,
            Paasivirta,L., Pedersen,S., Pohjoismaki,J., Salmela,J.,
            Vilkamaa,P., Vare,H., von Tschirnhaus,M. and Roslin,T. Wirta,H.K.
  TITLE     Establishing a community-wide DNA barcode library as a new tool for
            arctic research Direct Submission
  JOURNAL   Mol Ecol Resour (2015) In press Submitted (04-JAN-2016) Agricultural
            sciences, University of
            Helsinki, Latokartanonkaari 5, Helsinki, Helsinki FI-00014, Finland
   PUBMED   26602739
ORIGIN
1           TTTATATTTT ATTTTTGGGA TATGATCAGG AATAATTGGA TCATCTATAA GATTAATTAT
61          TCGATTAGAA TTAGGAAATC CAGGATTTTT AATTAATAAT GATCAAATTT ATAATTCTAT
121         TGTAACAGCA CATGCTTTTA TTATAATTTT TTTTATAGTT ATGCCAATTA TAATTGGTGG
181         ATTTGGAAAT TGATTAATTC CATTAATATT AGGAGCGCCT GATATAGC
//
LOCUS       KU374468      228 bp ss-RNA             RNA 06-FEB-2016
DEFINITION  Protophormia terraenovae
ACCESSION   KU374468
REFERENCE   1
  AUTHORS   Wirta,H., Varkonyi,G., Rasmussen,C., Kaartinen,R., Schmidt,N.M.,
            Hebert,P.D., Bartak,M., Blagoev,G., Disney,H., Ertl,S.,
            Gjelstrup,P., Gwiazdowicz,D.J., Hulden,L., Ilmonen,J., Jakovlev,J.,
            Jaschhof,M., Kahanpaa,J., Kankaanpaa,T., Krogh,P.H., Labbee,R.,
            Lettner,C., Michelsen,V., Nielsen,S.A., Nielsen,T.R.,
            Paasivirta,L., Pedersen,S., Pohjoismaki,J., Salmela,J.,
            Vilkamaa,P., Vare,H., von Tschirnhaus,M. and Roslin,T. Wirta,H.K.
  TITLE     Establishing a community-wide DNA barcode library as a new tool for
            arctic research Direct Submission
  JOURNAL   Mol Ecol Resour (2015) In press Submitted (04-JAN-2016) Agricultural
            sciences, University of
            Helsinki, Latokartanonkaari 5, Helsinki, Helsinki FI-00014, Finland
   PUBMED   26602739
ORIGIN
1           TTTATATTTC ATTTTCGGAG CTTGATCCGG AATAGTAGGA ACCTCTTTAA GAATCCTAAT
61          TCGAGCTGAA TTAGGGCACC CTGGAGCACT AATTGGAGAT GACCAAATTT ATAATGTAAT
121         TGTAACGGCT CACGCTTTTA TTATAATTTT CTTTATAGTA ATACCAATTA TAATTGGAGG
181         ATTTGGAAAT TGACTAGTTC CCCTTATATT AGGGGCTCCT GATATAGC
//
LOCUS       KU374465      228 bp ss-RNA             RNA 06-FEB-2016
DEFINITION  Hypogastrura concolor
ACCESSION   KU374465
REFERENCE   1
  AUTHORS   Wirta,H., Varkonyi,G., Rasmussen,C., Kaartinen,R., Schmidt,N.M.,
            Hebert,P.D., Bartak,M., Blagoev,G., Disney,H., Ertl,S.,
            Gjelstrup,P., Gwiazdowicz,D.J., Hulden,L., Ilmonen,J., Jakovlev,J.,
            Jaschhof,M., Kahanpaa,J., Kankaanpaa,T., Krogh,P.H., Labbee,R.,
            Lettner,C., Michelsen,V., Nielsen,S.A., Nielsen,T.R.,
            Paasivirta,L., Pedersen,S., Pohjoismaki,J., Salmela,J.,
            Vilkamaa,P., Vare,H., von Tschirnhaus,M. and Roslin,T. Wirta,H.K.
  TITLE     Establishing a community-wide DNA barcode library as a new tool for
            arctic research Direct Submission
  JOURNAL   Mol Ecol Resour (2015) In press Submitted (04-JAN-2016) Agricultural
            sciences, University of
            Helsinki, Latokartanonkaari 5, Helsinki, Helsinki FI-00014, Finland
   PUBMED   26602739
ORIGIN
1           TATATACTTA ATCTTCGGGG GGTGGGCCGC ACTAGTAGGA ACCGCCTTCA GTGTTATAAT
61          TCGTTTAGAG TTAGGTCAAC CAGGAGCATT TATTGGAGAT GACCAGACAT ACAACGTTAT
121         AGTTACTGCG CATGCATTTA TTATAATTTT TTTCATAGTA ATGCCAATCA TAATTGGGGG
181         ATTTGGTAAT TGATTGGTAC CATTAATAAT TGGTGCCCCA GACATAGC
//
LOCUS       KU374459      228 bp ss-RNA             RNA 06-FEB-2016
DEFINITION  Tipula arctica
ACCESSION   KU374459
REFERENCE   1
  AUTHORS   Wirta,H., Varkonyi,G., Rasmussen,C., Kaartinen,R., Schmidt,N.M.,
            Hebert,P.D., Bartak,M., Blagoev,G., Disney,H., Ertl,S.,
            Gjelstrup,P., Gwiazdowicz,D.J., Hulden,L., Ilmonen,J., Jakovlev,J.,
            Jaschhof,M., Kahanpaa,J., Kankaanpaa,T., Krogh,P.H., Labbee,R.,
            Lettner,C., Michelsen,V., Nielsen,S.A., Nielsen,T.R.,
            Paasivirta,L., Pedersen,S., Pohjoismaki,J., Salmela,J.,
            Vilkamaa,P., Vare,H., von Tschirnhaus,M. and Roslin,T. Wirta,H.K.
  TITLE     Establishing a community-wide DNA barcode library as a new tool for
            arctic research Direct Submission
  JOURNAL   Mol Ecol Resour (2015) In press Submitted (04-JAN-2016) Agricultural
            sciences, University of
            Helsinki, Latokartanonkaari 5, Helsinki, Helsinki FI-00014, Finland
   PUBMED   26602739
ORIGIN
1           ATTATATTTT ATTTTTGGAG CTTGGGCAGG AATGGTTGGA ACTTCATTAA GAATTTTAAT
61          TCGAGCAGAA CTTGGACATC CAGGAGCATT AATTGGAGAT GATCAGATTT ATAATGTTAT
121         TGTAACAGCT CATGCATTTA TTATAATTTT TTTTATAGTT ATACCTATTA TAATTGGAGG
181         ATTTGGAAAC TGACTAGTAC CACTTATACT CGGGGCACCA GATATGGC
//
LOCUS       KU374458      228 bp ss-RNA             RNA 06-FEB-2016
DEFINITION  Syrphus torvus
ACCESSION   KU374458
REFERENCE   1
  AUTHORS   Wirta,H., Varkonyi,G., Rasmussen,C., Kaartinen,R., Schmidt,N.M.,
            Hebert,P.D., Bartak,M., Blagoev,G., Disney,H., Ertl,S.,
            Gjelstrup,P., Gwiazdowicz,D.J., Hulden,L., Ilmonen,J., Jakovlev,J.,
            Jaschhof,M., Kahanpaa,J., Kankaanpaa,T., Krogh,P.H., Labbee,R.,
            Lettner,C., Michelsen,V., Nielsen,S.A., Nielsen,T.R.,
            Paasivirta,L., Pedersen,S., Pohjoismaki,J., Salmela,J.,
            Vilkamaa,P., Vare,H., von Tschirnhaus,M. and Roslin,T. Wirta,H.K.
  TITLE     Establishing a community-wide DNA barcode library as a new tool for
            arctic research Direct Submission
  JOURNAL   Mol Ecol Resour (2015) In press Submitted (04-JAN-2016) Agricultural
            sciences, University of
            Helsinki, Latokartanonkaari 5, Helsinki, Helsinki FI-00014, Finland
   PUBMED   26602739
ORIGIN
1           ATTATATTTT TTATTTGGAA CTTGAGCAGG TATAGTAGGA ACCTCTTTAA GTGTATTAAT
61          TCGTGCAGAA CTTGGACATC CAGGTGCTTT AATTGGGGAT GACCAAATTT ATAATGTTAT
121         TGTAACTGCA CATGCTTTTG TAATAATTTT TTTTATAGTA ATACCAATTA TAATTGGAGG
181         ATTTGGAAAT TGATTAGTTC CTTTAATGTT AGGAGCTCCT GATATAGC
//
LOCUS       KU374451      228 bp ss-RNA             RNA 06-FEB-2016
DEFINITION  Eupeodes punctifer
ACCESSION   KU374451
REFERENCE   1
  AUTHORS   Wirta,H., Varkonyi,G., Rasmussen,C., Kaartinen,R., Schmidt,N.M.,
            Hebert,P.D., Bartak,M., Blagoev,G., Disney,H., Ertl,S.,
            Gjelstrup,P., Gwiazdowicz,D.J., Hulden,L., Ilmonen,J., Jakovlev,J.,
            Jaschhof,M., Kahanpaa,J., Kankaanpaa,T., Krogh,P.H., Labbee,R.,
            Lettner,C., Michelsen,V., Nielsen,S.A., Nielsen,T.R.,
            Paasivirta,L., Pedersen,S., Pohjoismaki,J., Salmela,J.,
            Vilkamaa,P., Vare,H., von Tschirnhaus,M. and Roslin,T. Wirta,H.K.
  TITLE     Establishing a community-wide DNA barcode library as a new tool for
            arctic research Direct Submission
  JOURNAL   Mol Ecol Resour (2015) In press Submitted (04-JAN-2016) Agricultural
            sciences, University of
            Helsinki, Latokartanonkaari 5, Helsinki, Helsinki FI-00014, Finland
   PUBMED   26602739
ORIGIN
1           ATTATATTTT TTATTTGGTA CTTGAGCAGG TATAGTAGGT ACTTCTTTAA GTGTATTAAT
61          TCGTGCAGAA CTTGGTCATC CAGGAGCTTT AATTGGTGAT GATCAAATTT ATAATGTAAT
121         TGTAACTGCA CATGCTTTTG TTATAATTTT TTTTATAGTT ATACCTATTA TAATTGGAGG
181         ATTTGGAAAT TGATTAGTTC CTTTAATACT TGGAGCTCCT GATATAGC
//
LOCUS       KU374448      228 bp ss-RNA             RNA 06-FEB-2016
DEFINITION  Paraphaenocladius impensus
ACCESSION   KU374448
REFERENCE   1
  AUTHORS   Wirta,H., Varkonyi,G., Rasmussen,C., Kaartinen,R., Schmidt,N.M.,
            Hebert,P.D., Bartak,M., Blagoev,G., Disney,H., Ertl,S.,
            Gjelstrup,P., Gwiazdowicz,D.J., Hulden,L., Ilmonen,J., Jakovlev,J.,
            Jaschhof,M., Kahanpaa,J., Kankaanpaa,T., Krogh,P.H., Labbee,R.,
            Lettner,C., Michelsen,V., Nielsen,S.A., Nielsen,T.R.,
            Paasivirta,L., Pedersen,S., Pohjoismaki,J., Salmela,J.,
            Vilkamaa,P., Vare,H., von Tschirnhaus,M. and Roslin,T. Wirta,H.K.
  TITLE     Establishing a community-wide DNA barcode library as a new tool for
            arctic research Direct Submission
  JOURNAL   Mol Ecol Resour (2015) In press Submitted (04-JAN-2016) Agricultural
            sciences, University of
            Helsinki, Latokartanonkaari 5, Helsinki, Helsinki FI-00014, Finland
   PUBMED   26602739
ORIGIN
1           CCTTTATTTT ATTTTTGGGG CCTGATCAGG AATAGTAGGT ACCTCCCTTA GTATCTTAAT
61          TCGTGCTGAA TTGGGCCACG CCGGCTCTTT AATTGGAGAC GACCAAATTT ATAATGTAAT
121         TGTTACTGCC CATGCTTTTG TTATAATTTT CTTTATAGTT ATGCCTATTT TAATTGGAGG
181         ATTCGGAAAT TGATTAGTCC CTTTAATACT AGGAGCCCCA GACATAGC
//
LOCUS       KU374447      228 bp ss-RNA             RNA 06-FEB-2016
DEFINITION  Sciophila hirta
ACCESSION   KU374447
REFERENCE   1
  AUTHORS   Wirta,H., Varkonyi,G., Rasmussen,C., Kaartinen,R., Schmidt,N.M.,
            Hebert,P.D., Bartak,M., Blagoev,G., Disney,H., Ertl,S.,
            Gjelstrup,P., Gwiazdowicz,D.J., Hulden,L., Ilmonen,J., Jakovlev,J.,
            Jaschhof,M., Kahanpaa,J., Kankaanpaa,T., Krogh,P.H., Labbee,R.,
            Lettner,C., Michelsen,V., Nielsen,S.A., Nielsen,T.R.,
            Paasivirta,L., Pedersen,S., Pohjoismaki,J., Salmela,J.,
            Vilkamaa,P., Vare,H., von Tschirnhaus,M. and Roslin,T. Wirta,H.K.
  TITLE     Establishing a community-wide DNA barcode library as a new tool for
            arctic research Direct Submission
  JOURNAL   Mol Ecol Resour (2015) In press Submitted (04-JAN-2016) Agricultural
            sciences, University of
            Helsinki, Latokartanonkaari 5, Helsinki, Helsinki FI-00014, Finland
   PUBMED   26602739
ORIGIN
1           TTTATATTTT ATTTTTGGTG CTTGATCAGG AATAATTGGG ACTTCTTTAA GAATATTAAT
61          TCGAGCTGAA TTAGGTCACC CTGGAGCATT AATTGGAGAT GATCAAATTT ATAATGTTAT
121         TGTAACAGCT CATGCTTTTG TAATAATTTT TTTTATAGTA ATACCTATTA TAATTGGAGG
181         ATTTGGAAAC TGATTAGTTC CTTTAATATT AGGTGCCCCT GATATAGC
//
LOCUS       KU374445      228 bp ss-RNA             RNA 06-FEB-2016
DEFINITION  Thienemanniella obscura
ACCESSION   KU374445
REFERENCE   1
  AUTHORS   Wirta,H., Varkonyi,G., Rasmussen,C., Kaartinen,R., Schmidt,N.M.,
            Hebert,P.D., Bartak,M., Blagoev,G., Disney,H., Ertl,S.,
            Gjelstrup,P., Gwiazdowicz,D.J., Hulden,L., Ilmonen,J., Jakovlev,J.,
            Jaschhof,M., Kahanpaa,J., Kankaanpaa,T., Krogh,P.H., Labbee,R.,
            Lettner,C., Michelsen,V., Nielsen,S.A., Nielsen,T.R.,
            Paasivirta,L., Pedersen,S., Pohjoismaki,J., Salmela,J.,
            Vilkamaa,P., Vare,H., von Tschirnhaus,M. and Roslin,T. Wirta,H.K.
  TITLE     Establishing a community-wide DNA barcode library as a new tool for
            arctic research Direct Submission
  JOURNAL   Mol Ecol Resour (2015) In press Submitted (04-JAN-2016) Agricultural
            sciences, University of
            Helsinki, Latokartanonkaari 5, Helsinki, Helsinki FI-00014, Finland
   PUBMED   26602739
ORIGIN
1           CCTTTATTTT ATTTTCGGGG CATGATCAGG GATAGTTGGC ACTTCTTTAA GTATTCTAAT
61          TCGTCTAGAG TTAGGCCATC CTGGATCATT AATTGGTGAC GACCAAATTT ATAACGTAAT
121         TGTAACTGCA CATGCATTTG TAATAATTTT TTTTATAGTA ATACCAATTC TAATTGGAGG
181         GTTTGGTAAT TGACTAGTGC CTCTAATATT AGGGGCCCCC GACATAGC
//
LOCUS       KU374440      228 bp ss-RNA             RNA 06-FEB-2016
DEFINITION  Spilogona almqvistii
ACCESSION   KU374440
REFERENCE   1
  AUTHORS   Wirta,H., Varkonyi,G., Rasmussen,C., Kaartinen,R., Schmidt,N.M.,
            Hebert,P.D., Bartak,M., Blagoev,G., Disney,H., Ertl,S.,
            Gjelstrup,P., Gwiazdowicz,D.J., Hulden,L., Ilmonen,J., Jakovlev,J.,
            Jaschhof,M., Kahanpaa,J., Kankaanpaa,T., Krogh,P.H., Labbee,R.,
            Lettner,C., Michelsen,V., Nielsen,S.A., Nielsen,T.R.,
            Paasivirta,L., Pedersen,S., Pohjoismaki,J., Salmela,J.,
            Vilkamaa,P., Vare,H., von Tschirnhaus,M. and Roslin,T. Wirta,H.K.
  TITLE     Establishing a community-wide DNA barcode library as a new tool for
            arctic research Direct Submission
  JOURNAL   Mol Ecol Resour (2015) In press Submitted (04-JAN-2016) Agricultural
            sciences, University of
            Helsinki, Latokartanonkaari 5, Helsinki, Helsinki FI-00014, Finland
   PUBMED   26602739
ORIGIN
1           TTTATACTTT ATTTTTGGAG CTTGATCTGG AATAATTGGA ACTTCTTTAA GTATTTTAAT
61          TCGAGCTGAA TTAGGTCACC CCGGAGCTTT AATTGGTAAT GACCAAATTT ATAACGTAAT
121         TGTAACTGCT CATGCTTTTA TTATAATTTT TTTTATAGTT ATACCTATTA TAATTGGAGG
181         ATTTGGAAAT TGACTAGTAC CCTTAATATT AGGAGCTCCT GATATAGC
//
LOCUS       KU374439      228 bp ss-RNA             RNA 06-FEB-2016
DEFINITION  Scathophaga nigripalpis
ACCESSION   KU374439
REFERENCE   1
  AUTHORS   Wirta,H., Varkonyi,G., Rasmussen,C., Kaartinen,R., Schmidt,N.M.,
            Hebert,P.D., Bartak,M., Blagoev,G., Disney,H., Ertl,S.,
            Gjelstrup,P., Gwiazdowicz,D.J., Hulden,L., Ilmonen,J., Jakovlev,J.,
            Jaschhof,M., Kahanpaa,J., Kankaanpaa,T., Krogh,P.H., Labbee,R.,
            Lettner,C., Michelsen,V., Nielsen,S.A., Nielsen,T.R.,
            Paasivirta,L., Pedersen,S., Pohjoismaki,J., Salmela,J.,
            Vilkamaa,P., Vare,H., von Tschirnhaus,M. and Roslin,T. Wirta,H.K.
  TITLE     Establishing a community-wide DNA barcode library as a new tool for
            arctic research Direct Submission
  JOURNAL   Mol Ecol Resour (2015) In press Submitted (04-JAN-2016) Agricultural
            sciences, University of
            Helsinki, Latokartanonkaari 5, Helsinki, Helsinki FI-00014, Finland
   PUBMED   26602739
ORIGIN
1           ATTATATTTT ATTTTCGGAG CGTGATCTGG AATAGTAGGA ACTTCTTTAA GTATTTTAAT
61          TCGAGCTGAA TTAGGACATC CTGGAGCATT AATTGGAGAT GATCAAATTT ATAATGTAAT
121         TGTAACAGCT CATGCTTTTA TTATAATTTT CTTTATAGTT ATACCTATTA TAATTGGAGG
181         ATTTGGTAAT TGATTAGTAC CTCTTATATT AGGTGCTCCT GATATAGC
//
LOCUS       KU374421      228 bp ss-RNA             RNA 06-FEB-2016
DEFINITION  Desoria tshernovi
ACCESSION   KU374421
REFERENCE   1
  AUTHORS   Wirta,H., Varkonyi,G., Rasmussen,C., Kaartinen,R., Schmidt,N.M.,
            Hebert,P.D., Bartak,M., Blagoev,G., Disney,H., Ertl,S.,
            Gjelstrup,P., Gwiazdowicz,D.J., Hulden,L., Ilmonen,J., Jakovlev,J.,
            Jaschhof,M., Kahanpaa,J., Kankaanpaa,T., Krogh,P.H., Labbee,R.,
            Lettner,C., Michelsen,V., Nielsen,S.A., Nielsen,T.R.,
            Paasivirta,L., Pedersen,S., Pohjoismaki,J., Salmela,J.,
            Vilkamaa,P., Vare,H., von Tschirnhaus,M. and Roslin,T. Wirta,H.K.
  TITLE     Establishing a community-wide DNA barcode library as a new tool for
            arctic research Direct Submission
  JOURNAL   Mol Ecol Resour (2015) In press Submitted (04-JAN-2016) Agricultural
            sciences, University of
            Helsinki, Latokartanonkaari 5, Helsinki, Helsinki FI-00014, Finland
   PUBMED   26602739
ORIGIN
1           GATATACCTA ATTTTCGGAG TATGGGCTGC CATAGTAGGG ACAGCTTTTA GAGTATTAAT
61          TCGGTTAGAA CTAGGACAAC CAGGAAGTTT TATCGGAGAT GATCAAATTT ATAATGTTAT
121         AGTAACAGCT CATGCCTTTG TTATAATTTT TTTTATAGTT ATACCTATTA TAATTGGGGG
181         TTTCGGTAAT TGATTAGTAC CTTTAATAAT TAGAGCCCCA GACATAGC
//
LOCUS       KU374420      228 bp ss-RNA             RNA 06-FEB-2016
DEFINITION  Oligaphorura groenlandica
ACCESSION   KU374420
REFERENCE   1
  AUTHORS   Wirta,H., Varkonyi,G., Rasmussen,C., Kaartinen,R., Schmidt,N.M.,
            Hebert,P.D., Bartak,M., Blagoev,G., Disney,H., Ertl,S.,
            Gjelstrup,P., Gwiazdowicz,D.J., Hulden,L., Ilmonen,J., Jakovlev,J.,
            Jaschhof,M., Kahanpaa,J., Kankaanpaa,T., Krogh,P.H., Labbee,R.,
            Lettner,C., Michelsen,V., Nielsen,S.A., Nielsen,T.R.,
            Paasivirta,L., Pedersen,S., Pohjoismaki,J., Salmela,J.,
            Vilkamaa,P., Vare,H., von Tschirnhaus,M. and Roslin,T. Wirta,H.K.
  TITLE     Establishing a community-wide DNA barcode library as a new tool for
            arctic research Direct Submission
  JOURNAL   Mol Ecol Resour (2015) In press Submitted (04-JAN-2016) Agricultural
            sciences, University of
            Helsinki, Latokartanonkaari 5, Helsinki, Helsinki FI-00014, Finland
   PUBMED   26602739
ORIGIN
1           TATATATTTA ATCTTTGGAG CTTGATCTGC TTTTGTAGGA ACAGCTTTTA GTATCTTAAT
61          CCGTATAGAG TTAGGACAAC CTGGGACTCT GATTGGAGAT GACCAAATTT ATAATGTCAT
121         AGTAACTGCT CACGCTTTTG TAATAATTTT CTTTATAGTT ATACCAATTA TGATTGGAGG
181         GTTTGGTAAT TGATTAGTTC CCCTAATAAT TGGAGCCCCT GATATAGC
//
LOCUS       KU374416      228 bp ss-RNA             RNA 06-FEB-2016
DEFINITION  Lasiopiophila pilosa
ACCESSION   KU374416
REFERENCE   1
  AUTHORS   Wirta,H., Varkonyi,G., Rasmussen,C., Kaartinen,R., Schmidt,N.M.,
            Hebert,P.D., Bartak,M., Blagoev,G., Disney,H., Ertl,S.,
            Gjelstrup,P., Gwiazdowicz,D.J., Hulden,L., Ilmonen,J., Jakovlev,J.,
            Jaschhof,M., Kahanpaa,J., Kankaanpaa,T., Krogh,P.H., Labbee,R.,
            Lettner,C., Michelsen,V., Nielsen,S.A., Nielsen,T.R.,
            Paasivirta,L., Pedersen,S., Pohjoismaki,J., Salmela,J.,
            Vilkamaa,P., Vare,H., von Tschirnhaus,M. and Roslin,T. Wirta,H.K.
  TITLE     Establishing a community-wide DNA barcode library as a new tool for
            arctic research Direct Submission
  JOURNAL   Mol Ecol Resour (2015) In press Submitted (04-JAN-2016) Agricultural
            sciences, University of
            Helsinki, Latokartanonkaari 5, Helsinki, Helsinki FI-00014, Finland
   PUBMED   26602739
ORIGIN
1           ATTATACTTT ATATTCGGAG CTTGAGCTGG AATAGTAGGA ACTTCTCTTA GAATTTTAAT
61          TCGGGCCGAA TTAGGACACC CTGGGGCTTT AATTGGAGAC GACCAAATTT ATAATGTAAT
121         TGTTACAGCA CATGCTTTTG TAATAATTTT TTTTATAGTA ATACCTATTA TAATTGGGGG
181         ATTCGGAAAT TGATTAGTTC CTTTAATATT AGGAGCTCCT GATATAGC
//
LOCUS       KU374413      228 bp ss-RNA             RNA 06-FEB-2016
DEFINITION  Diamesa arctica
ACCESSION   KU374413
REFERENCE   1
  AUTHORS   Wirta,H., Varkonyi,G., Rasmussen,C., Kaartinen,R., Schmidt,N.M.,
            Hebert,P.D., Bartak,M., Blagoev,G., Disney,H., Ertl,S.,
            Gjelstrup,P., Gwiazdowicz,D.J., Hulden,L., Ilmonen,J., Jakovlev,J.,
            Jaschhof,M., Kahanpaa,J., Kankaanpaa,T., Krogh,P.H., Labbee,R.,
            Lettner,C., Michelsen,V., Nielsen,S.A., Nielsen,T.R.,
            Paasivirta,L., Pedersen,S., Pohjoismaki,J., Salmela,J.,
            Vilkamaa,P., Vare,H., von Tschirnhaus,M. and Roslin,T. Wirta,H.K.
  TITLE     Establishing a community-wide DNA barcode library as a new tool for
            arctic research Direct Submission
  JOURNAL   Mol Ecol Resour (2015) In press Submitted (04-JAN-2016) Agricultural
            sciences, University of
            Helsinki, Latokartanonkaari 5, Helsinki, Helsinki FI-00014, Finland
   PUBMED   26602739
ORIGIN
1           TTTATATTTT ATTTTTGGGG CTTGAGCTGG AATAGTAGGT ACTTCCCTTA GTATCTTAAT
61          TCGAGCAGAG CTAGGACATC CTGGTTCTTT AATTGGAGAT GACCAAATTT ATAATGTAAT
121         TGTAACAGCA CATGCTTTCG TAATAATTTT TTTTATAGTT ATACCTATTA TAATTGGAGG
181         ATTCGGAAAT TGACTGGTAC CTCTAATACT AGGGGCCCCT GATATAGC
//
LOCUS       KU374408      228 bp ss-RNA             RNA 06-FEB-2016
DEFINITION  Boloria chariclea
ACCESSION   KU374408
REFERENCE   1
  AUTHORS   Wirta,H., Varkonyi,G., Rasmussen,C., Kaartinen,R., Schmidt,N.M.,
            Hebert,P.D., Bartak,M., Blagoev,G., Disney,H., Ertl,S.,
            Gjelstrup,P., Gwiazdowicz,D.J., Hulden,L., Ilmonen,J., Jakovlev,J.,
            Jaschhof,M., Kahanpaa,J., Kankaanpaa,T., Krogh,P.H., Labbee,R.,
            Lettner,C., Michelsen,V., Nielsen,S.A., Nielsen,T.R.,
            Paasivirta,L., Pedersen,S., Pohjoismaki,J., Salmela,J.,
            Vilkamaa,P., Vare,H., von Tschirnhaus,M. and Roslin,T. Wirta,H.K.
  TITLE     Establishing a community-wide DNA barcode library as a new tool for
            arctic research Direct Submission
  JOURNAL   Mol Ecol Resour (2015) In press Submitted (04-JAN-2016) Agricultural
            sciences, University of
            Helsinki, Latokartanonkaari 5, Helsinki, Helsinki FI-00014, Finland
   PUBMED   26602739
ORIGIN
1           TTTATATTTT ATTTTTGGAA TTTGAGCAGG AATAGTAGGA ACATCACTTA GTTTATTAAT
61          TCGTACTGAA TTAGGTAATC CTGGATCCTT AATTGGAGAT GATCAAATTT ACAATACTAT
121         TGTAACAGCT CATGCTTTTA TTATAATTTT CTTTATAGTT ATACCAATTA TAATTGGAGG
181         ATTTGGTAAT TGATTAGTAC CATTAATATT AGGAGCCCCC GATATAGC
//
LOCUS       KU374406      228 bp ss-RNA             RNA 06-FEB-2016
DEFINITION  Megalothorax minimus
ACCESSION   KU374406
REFERENCE   1
  AUTHORS   Wirta,H., Varkonyi,G., Rasmussen,C., Kaartinen,R., Schmidt,N.M.,
            Hebert,P.D., Bartak,M., Blagoev,G., Disney,H., Ertl,S.,
            Gjelstrup,P., Gwiazdowicz,D.J., Hulden,L., Ilmonen,J., Jakovlev,J.,
            Jaschhof,M., Kahanpaa,J., Kankaanpaa,T., Krogh,P.H., Labbee,R.,
            Lettner,C., Michelsen,V., Nielsen,S.A., Nielsen,T.R.,
            Paasivirta,L., Pedersen,S., Pohjoismaki,J., Salmela,J.,
            Vilkamaa,P., Vare,H., von Tschirnhaus,M. and Roslin,T. Wirta,H.K.
  TITLE     Establishing a community-wide DNA barcode library as a new tool for
            arctic research Direct Submission
  JOURNAL   Mol Ecol Resour (2015) In press Submitted (04-JAN-2016) Agricultural
            sciences, University of
            Helsinki, Latokartanonkaari 5, Helsinki, Helsinki FI-00014, Finland
   PUBMED   26602739
ORIGIN
1           TCTTTACTTA ATTTTTGGGG TTTGATCAGC TATAGTAGGA ACAGCTTTTA GTGCTTTAAT
61          CCGATTAGAA CTAGGACACC CAGGAAGTTT AATTAATAGT GATCAAGTAT ACAATGTTAT
121         AGTAACTGCC CACGCTTTTG TTATAATTTT TTTTATAGTT ATACCAATAA TAATTGGAGG
181         ATTTGGAAAT TGACTTGTTC CTTTAATAAT TGGAGCCCCA GATATAGC
//
LOCUS       KU374404      228 bp ss-RNA             RNA 06-FEB-2016
DEFINITION  Megaselia cirriventris
ACCESSION   KU374404
REFERENCE   1
  AUTHORS   Wirta,H., Varkonyi,G., Rasmussen,C., Kaartinen,R., Schmidt,N.M.,
            Hebert,P.D., Bartak,M., Blagoev,G., Disney,H., Ertl,S.,
            Gjelstrup,P., Gwiazdowicz,D.J., Hulden,L., Ilmonen,J., Jakovlev,J.,
            Jaschhof,M., Kahanpaa,J., Kankaanpaa,T., Krogh,P.H., Labbee,R.,
            Lettner,C., Michelsen,V., Nielsen,S.A., Nielsen,T.R.,
            Paasivirta,L., Pedersen,S., Pohjoismaki,J., Salmela,J.,
            Vilkamaa,P., Vare,H., von Tschirnhaus,M. and Roslin,T. Wirta,H.K.
  TITLE     Establishing a community-wide DNA barcode library as a new tool for
            arctic research Direct Submission
  JOURNAL   Mol Ecol Resour (2015) In press Submitted (04-JAN-2016) Agricultural
            sciences, University of
            Helsinki, Latokartanonkaari 5, Helsinki, Helsinki FI-00014, Finland
   PUBMED   26602739
ORIGIN
1           ATTATATTTT ATTTTTGGAG CATGAGCTGG TATAATCGGA ACATCTTTAA GAATTATAAT
61          TCGAGCTGAA CTAGGTCATC CTGGAGCTCT TATTGGTGAT GACCAAATTT ATAATGTAAT
121         TGTTACTGCA CATGCTTTTA TTATAATTTT TTTTATAGTT ATACCTATTA TAATAGGAGG
181         ATTTGGAAAT TGATTAGTTC CATTAATACT AGGAGCTCCT GATATAGC
//
LOCUS       KU374403      228 bp ss-RNA             RNA 06-FEB-2016
DEFINITION  Orthocladius frigidus
ACCESSION   KU374403
REFERENCE   1
  AUTHORS   Wirta,H., Varkonyi,G., Rasmussen,C., Kaartinen,R., Schmidt,N.M.,
            Hebert,P.D., Bartak,M., Blagoev,G., Disney,H., Ertl,S.,
            Gjelstrup,P., Gwiazdowicz,D.J., Hulden,L., Ilmonen,J., Jakovlev,J.,
            Jaschhof,M., Kahanpaa,J., Kankaanpaa,T., Krogh,P.H., Labbee,R.,
            Lettner,C., Michelsen,V., Nielsen,S.A., Nielsen,T.R.,
            Paasivirta,L., Pedersen,S., Pohjoismaki,J., Salmela,J.,
            Vilkamaa,P., Vare,H., von Tschirnhaus,M. and Roslin,T. Wirta,H.K.
  TITLE     Establishing a community-wide DNA barcode library as a new tool for
            arctic research Direct Submission
  JOURNAL   Mol Ecol Resour (2015) In press Submitted (04-JAN-2016) Agricultural
            sciences, University of
            Helsinki, Latokartanonkaari 5, Helsinki, Helsinki FI-00014, Finland
   PUBMED   26602739
ORIGIN
1           TTTATATTTT ATTTTTGGAG CTTGATCTGG AATAGTAGGA ACTTCTCTTA GAATTTTAAT
61          TCGAGCTGAA TTAGGCCACG CTGGCTCTTT AATTGGTGAT GATCAAATTT ATAACGTAAT
121         TGTTACCGCT CATGCTTTTG TAATAATTTT TTTCATGGTA ATGCCTATTT TAATTGGAGG
181         ATTTGGAAAT TGATTAGTGC CTTTAATATT AGGTGCCCCT GACATAGC
//
LOCUS       KU374402      228 bp ss-RNA             RNA 06-FEB-2016
DEFINITION  Delia platura
ACCESSION   KU374402
REFERENCE   1
  AUTHORS   Wirta,H., Varkonyi,G., Rasmussen,C., Kaartinen,R., Schmidt,N.M.,
            Hebert,P.D., Bartak,M., Blagoev,G., Disney,H., Ertl,S.,
            Gjelstrup,P., Gwiazdowicz,D.J., Hulden,L., Ilmonen,J., Jakovlev,J.,
            Jaschhof,M., Kahanpaa,J., Kankaanpaa,T., Krogh,P.H., Labbee,R.,
            Lettner,C., Michelsen,V., Nielsen,S.A., Nielsen,T.R.,
            Paasivirta,L., Pedersen,S., Pohjoismaki,J., Salmela,J.,
            Vilkamaa,P., Vare,H., von Tschirnhaus,M. and Roslin,T. Wirta,H.K.
  TITLE     Establishing a community-wide DNA barcode library as a new tool for
            arctic research Direct Submission
  JOURNAL   Mol Ecol Resour (2015) In press Submitted (04-JAN-2016) Agricultural
            sciences, University of
            Helsinki, Latokartanonkaari 5, Helsinki, Helsinki FI-00014, Finland
   PUBMED   26602739
ORIGIN
1           ATTATATTTT ATTTTTGGAG CCTGGTCAGG AATAGTGGGA ACCTCATTAA GTATTTTAAT
61          TCGAGCTGAA TTAGGGCACC CTGGAGCATT AATTGGAGAT GATCAAATTT ATAATGTAAT
121         TGTAACAGCT CATGCTTTTA TTATAATTTT CTTTATAGTA ATACCTATTA TAATTGGAGG
181         ATTTGGAAAT TGACTAGTTC CTTTAATATT AGGTGCCCCA GATATAGC
//
LOCUS       KU374400      228 bp ss-RNA             RNA 06-FEB-2016
DEFINITION  Meteorus arcticus
ACCESSION   KU374400
REFERENCE   1
  AUTHORS   Wirta,H., Varkonyi,G., Rasmussen,C., Kaartinen,R., Schmidt,N.M.,
            Hebert,P.D., Bartak,M., Blagoev,G., Disney,H., Ertl,S.,
            Gjelstrup,P., Gwiazdowicz,D.J., Hulden,L., Ilmonen,J., Jakovlev,J.,
            Jaschhof,M., Kahanpaa,J., Kankaanpaa,T., Krogh,P.H., Labbee,R.,
            Lettner,C., Michelsen,V., Nielsen,S.A., Nielsen,T.R.,
            Paasivirta,L., Pedersen,S., Pohjoismaki,J., Salmela,J.,
            Vilkamaa,P., Vare,H., von Tschirnhaus,M. and Roslin,T. Wirta,H.K.
  TITLE     Establishing a community-wide DNA barcode library as a new tool for
            arctic research Direct Submission
  JOURNAL   Mol Ecol Resour (2015) In press Submitted (04-JAN-2016) Agricultural
            sciences, University of
            Helsinki, Latokartanonkaari 5, Helsinki, Helsinki FI-00014, Finland
   PUBMED   26602739
ORIGIN
1           ATTATATTTT ATTTTTGGTA TTTGGTCAGG GATATTAGGA TTATCAATAA GAATATTAAT
61          TCGTATAGAG ATATCTATTC CGGGTATATT TTTAGGAGAT GCTCAAATTT ATAATAGTAT
121         TGTTACTGCT CATGCTTTTG TTATAATTTT TTTTATGGTT ATACCAATTG TAATTGGGGG
181         CTTTGGAAAT TGATTAATTC CATTAATATT AGGGGCTCCT GATATAGC
//
LOCUS       KU374398      228 bp ss-RNA             RNA 06-FEB-2016
DEFINITION  Spilogona sanctipauli
ACCESSION   KU374398
REFERENCE   1
  AUTHORS   Wirta,H., Varkonyi,G., Rasmussen,C., Kaartinen,R., Schmidt,N.M.,
            Hebert,P.D., Bartak,M., Blagoev,G., Disney,H., Ertl,S.,
            Gjelstrup,P., Gwiazdowicz,D.J., Hulden,L., Ilmonen,J., Jakovlev,J.,
            Jaschhof,M., Kahanpaa,J., Kankaanpaa,T., Krogh,P.H., Labbee,R.,
            Lettner,C., Michelsen,V., Nielsen,S.A., Nielsen,T.R.,
            Paasivirta,L., Pedersen,S., Pohjoismaki,J., Salmela,J.,
            Vilkamaa,P., Vare,H., von Tschirnhaus,M. and Roslin,T. Wirta,H.K.
  TITLE     Establishing a community-wide DNA barcode library as a new tool for
            arctic research Direct Submission
  JOURNAL   Mol Ecol Resour (2015) In press Submitted (04-JAN-2016) Agricultural
            sciences, University of
            Helsinki, Latokartanonkaari 5, Helsinki, Helsinki FI-00014, Finland
   PUBMED   26602739
ORIGIN
1           TTTATATTTT ATTTTCGGAG CTTGATCTGG AATAATTGGA ACTTCTTTAA GTATTTTAAT
61          TCGAGCTGAA TTAGGACATC CCGGTGCTCT AATTGGTAAT GATCAAATTT ATAATGTTAT
121         TGTAACAGCA CATGCTTTTA TTATAATTTT TTTTATAGTT ATACCTATTA TAATTGGAGG
181         ATTTGGAAAT TGATTAGTAC CATTAATATT AGGAGCTCCT GACATAGC
//
LOCUS       KU374387      228 bp ss-RNA             RNA 06-FEB-2016
DEFINITION  Diamesa simplex
ACCESSION   KU374387
REFERENCE   1
  AUTHORS   Wirta,H., Varkonyi,G., Rasmussen,C., Kaartinen,R., Schmidt,N.M.,
            Hebert,P.D., Bartak,M., Blagoev,G., Disney,H., Ertl,S.,
            Gjelstrup,P., Gwiazdowicz,D.J., Hulden,L., Ilmonen,J., Jakovlev,J.,
            Jaschhof,M., Kahanpaa,J., Kankaanpaa,T., Krogh,P.H., Labbee,R.,
            Lettner,C., Michelsen,V., Nielsen,S.A., Nielsen,T.R.,
            Paasivirta,L., Pedersen,S., Pohjoismaki,J., Salmela,J.,
            Vilkamaa,P., Vare,H., von Tschirnhaus,M. and Roslin,T. Wirta,H.K.
  TITLE     Establishing a community-wide DNA barcode library as a new tool for
            arctic research Direct Submission
  JOURNAL   Mol Ecol Resour (2015) In press Submitted (04-JAN-2016) Agricultural
            sciences, University of
            Helsinki, Latokartanonkaari 5, Helsinki, Helsinki FI-00014, Finland
   PUBMED   26602739
ORIGIN
1           TTTATATTTT ATTTTTGGAG CTTGAGCTGG AATAGTAGGT ACTTCCCTTA GTATCTTAAT
61          TCGAGCCGAG TTAGGACACC CTGGTTCTTT AATTGGGGAC GATCAAATTT ATAATGTAAT
121         TGTAACAGCA CACGCTTTTG TAATAATTTT TTTTATAGTT ATACCTATTA TAATTGGAGG
181         GTTTGGAAAC TGGTTAGTTC CTTTAATGTT AGGAGCCCCT GATATAGC
//
LOCUS       KU374377      228 bp ss-RNA             RNA 06-FEB-2016
DEFINITION  Smittia edwardsi
ACCESSION   KU374377
REFERENCE   1
  AUTHORS   Wirta,H., Varkonyi,G., Rasmussen,C., Kaartinen,R., Schmidt,N.M.,
            Hebert,P.D., Bartak,M., Blagoev,G., Disney,H., Ertl,S.,
            Gjelstrup,P., Gwiazdowicz,D.J., Hulden,L., Ilmonen,J., Jakovlev,J.,
            Jaschhof,M., Kahanpaa,J., Kankaanpaa,T., Krogh,P.H., Labbee,R.,
            Lettner,C., Michelsen,V., Nielsen,S.A., Nielsen,T.R.,
            Paasivirta,L., Pedersen,S., Pohjoismaki,J., Salmela,J.,
            Vilkamaa,P., Vare,H., von Tschirnhaus,M. and Roslin,T. Wirta,H.K.
  TITLE     Establishing a community-wide DNA barcode library as a new tool for
            arctic research Direct Submission
  JOURNAL   Mol Ecol Resour (2015) In press Submitted (04-JAN-2016) Agricultural
            sciences, University of
            Helsinki, Latokartanonkaari 5, Helsinki, Helsinki FI-00014, Finland
   PUBMED   26602739
ORIGIN
1           ATTATATTTT ATTTTTGGAG CTTGATCAGG AATAATTGGA ACTTCTTTAA GAATTTTAAT
61          TCGAGCTGAG CTTGGACACG CTGGTTCTTT AATTGGTGAT GATCAAATTT ATAATGTAAT
121         TGTTACAGCT CATGCTTTTG TAATAATTTT TTTTATAGTT ATACCTATTT TAATTGGAGG
181         ATTTGGAAAT TGATTGGTTC CTTTAATACT TGGAGCTCCT GATATAGC
//
LOCUS       KU374366      228 bp ss-RNA             RNA 06-FEB-2016
DEFINITION  Chaetocladius holmgreni
ACCESSION   KU374366
REFERENCE   1
  AUTHORS   Wirta,H., Varkonyi,G., Rasmussen,C., Kaartinen,R., Schmidt,N.M.,
            Hebert,P.D., Bartak,M., Blagoev,G., Disney,H., Ertl,S.,
            Gjelstrup,P., Gwiazdowicz,D.J., Hulden,L., Ilmonen,J., Jakovlev,J.,
            Jaschhof,M., Kahanpaa,J., Kankaanpaa,T., Krogh,P.H., Labbee,R.,
            Lettner,C., Michelsen,V., Nielsen,S.A., Nielsen,T.R.,
            Paasivirta,L., Pedersen,S., Pohjoismaki,J., Salmela,J.,
            Vilkamaa,P., Vare,H., von Tschirnhaus,M. and Roslin,T. Wirta,H.K.
  TITLE     Establishing a community-wide DNA barcode library as a new tool for
            arctic research Direct Submission
  JOURNAL   Mol Ecol Resour (2015) In press Submitted (04-JAN-2016) Agricultural
            sciences, University of
            Helsinki, Latokartanonkaari 5, Helsinki, Helsinki FI-00014, Finland
   PUBMED   26602739
ORIGIN
1           TCTTTACTTT ATTTTTGGAG CTTGATCAGG AATAGTAGGT ACTTCCCTTA GTATCTTAAT
61          TCGTGCTGAA TTAGGGCATG CTGGCTCATT AATCGGTGAC GATCAAATTT ATAACGTGAT
121         TGTTACAGCT CATGCATTTG TTATAATTTT TTTTATAGTG ATACCTATTT TAATTGGGGG
181         GTTCGGAAAT TGACTAGTTC CATTAATATT AGGAGCCCCT GATATAGC
//
LOCUS       KU374347      228 bp ss-RNA             RNA 06-FEB-2016
DEFINITION  Periscepsia stylata
ACCESSION   KU374347
REFERENCE   1
  AUTHORS   Wirta,H., Varkonyi,G., Rasmussen,C., Kaartinen,R., Schmidt,N.M.,
            Hebert,P.D., Bartak,M., Blagoev,G., Disney,H., Ertl,S.,
            Gjelstrup,P., Gwiazdowicz,D.J., Hulden,L., Ilmonen,J., Jakovlev,J.,
            Jaschhof,M., Kahanpaa,J., Kankaanpaa,T., Krogh,P.H., Labbee,R.,
            Lettner,C., Michelsen,V., Nielsen,S.A., Nielsen,T.R.,
            Paasivirta,L., Pedersen,S., Pohjoismaki,J., Salmela,J.,
            Vilkamaa,P., Vare,H., von Tschirnhaus,M. and Roslin,T. Wirta,H.K.
  TITLE     Establishing a community-wide DNA barcode library as a new tool for
            arctic research Direct Submission
  JOURNAL   Mol Ecol Resour (2015) In press Submitted (04-JAN-2016) Agricultural
            sciences, University of
            Helsinki, Latokartanonkaari 5, Helsinki, Helsinki FI-00014, Finland
   PUBMED   26602739
ORIGIN
1           TTTATATTTT ATTTTTGGAG CTTGATCAGG AATAATTGGT ACCTCATTAA GAATTTTAAT
61          TCGAGCAGAA TTGGGACATC CAGGAGCTTT AATTGGTGAT GATCAAATTT ATAATGTAAT
121         TGTTACAGCT CATGCTTTTA TTATAATTTT TTTTATAGTT ATACCAATCA TAATTGGAGG
181         ATTTGGAAAT TGATTAGTTC CTTTAATATT GGGAGCTCCA GATATAGC
//
LOCUS       KU374335      228 bp ss-RNA             RNA 06-FEB-2016
DEFINITION  Eupeodes rufipunctatus
ACCESSION   KU374335
REFERENCE   1
  AUTHORS   Wirta,H., Varkonyi,G., Rasmussen,C., Kaartinen,R., Schmidt,N.M.,
            Hebert,P.D., Bartak,M., Blagoev,G., Disney,H., Ertl,S.,
            Gjelstrup,P., Gwiazdowicz,D.J., Hulden,L., Ilmonen,J., Jakovlev,J.,
            Jaschhof,M., Kahanpaa,J., Kankaanpaa,T., Krogh,P.H., Labbee,R.,
            Lettner,C., Michelsen,V., Nielsen,S.A., Nielsen,T.R.,
            Paasivirta,L., Pedersen,S., Pohjoismaki,J., Salmela,J.,
            Vilkamaa,P., Vare,H., von Tschirnhaus,M. and Roslin,T. Wirta,H.K.
  TITLE     Establishing a community-wide DNA barcode library as a new tool for
            arctic research Direct Submission
  JOURNAL   Mol Ecol Resour (2015) In press Submitted (04-JAN-2016) Agricultural
            sciences, University of
            Helsinki, Latokartanonkaari 5, Helsinki, Helsinki FI-00014, Finland
   PUBMED   26602739
ORIGIN
1           ATTATATTTT TTATTTGGTA CTTGAGCAGG TATAGTAGGT ACTTCTTTAA GTGTATTAAT
61          TCGTGCAGAA CTTGGTCATC CAGGAGCTTT AATTGGTGAT GATCAAATTT ATAATGTAAT
121         TGTAACTGCT CATGCTTTTG TTATAATTTT TTTTATAGTT ATACCTATTA TAATTGGAGG
181         ATTTGGAAAT TGATTAGTTC CTTTAATACT TGGAGCTCCT GATATAGC
//
LOCUS       KU374330      228 bp ss-RNA             RNA 06-FEB-2016
DEFINITION  Spilogona malaisei
ACCESSION   KU374330
REFERENCE   1
  AUTHORS   Wirta,H., Varkonyi,G., Rasmussen,C., Kaartinen,R., Schmidt,N.M.,
            Hebert,P.D., Bartak,M., Blagoev,G., Disney,H., Ertl,S.,
            Gjelstrup,P., Gwiazdowicz,D.J., Hulden,L., Ilmonen,J., Jakovlev,J.,
            Jaschhof,M., Kahanpaa,J., Kankaanpaa,T., Krogh,P.H., Labbee,R.,
            Lettner,C., Michelsen,V., Nielsen,S.A., Nielsen,T.R.,
            Paasivirta,L., Pedersen,S., Pohjoismaki,J., Salmela,J.,
            Vilkamaa,P., Vare,H., von Tschirnhaus,M. and Roslin,T. Wirta,H.K.
  TITLE     Establishing a community-wide DNA barcode library as a new tool for
            arctic research Direct Submission
  JOURNAL   Mol Ecol Resour (2015) In press Submitted (04-JAN-2016) Agricultural
            sciences, University of
            Helsinki, Latokartanonkaari 5, Helsinki, Helsinki FI-00014, Finland
   PUBMED   26602739
ORIGIN
1           TTTATATTTT ATTTTTGGAG CCTGATCTGG TATAATTGGA ACTTCTTTAA GAATTTTAAT
61          TCGAGCTGAA TTAGGACACC CAGGTGCTTT AATTGGTAAT GATCAAATTT ATAATGTAAT
121         TGTAACTGCA CATGCTTTTA TTATAATTTT TTTTATAGTT ATACCTATTA TAATTGGAGG
181         ATTCGGAAAT TGATTAGTTC CATTAATATT AGGAGCTCCA GATATAGC
//
LOCUS       KU374326      228 bp ss-RNA             RNA 06-FEB-2016
DEFINITION  Megalothorax minimus
ACCESSION   KU374326
REFERENCE   1
  AUTHORS   Wirta,H., Varkonyi,G., Rasmussen,C., Kaartinen,R., Schmidt,N.M.,
            Hebert,P.D., Bartak,M., Blagoev,G., Disney,H., Ertl,S.,
            Gjelstrup,P., Gwiazdowicz,D.J., Hulden,L., Ilmonen,J., Jakovlev,J.,
            Jaschhof,M., Kahanpaa,J., Kankaanpaa,T., Krogh,P.H., Labbee,R.,
            Lettner,C., Michelsen,V., Nielsen,S.A., Nielsen,T.R.,
            Paasivirta,L., Pedersen,S., Pohjoismaki,J., Salmela,J.,
            Vilkamaa,P., Vare,H., von Tschirnhaus,M. and Roslin,T. Wirta,H.K.
  TITLE     Establishing a community-wide DNA barcode library as a new tool for
            arctic research Direct Submission
  JOURNAL   Mol Ecol Resour (2015) In press Submitted (04-JAN-2016) Agricultural
            sciences, University of
            Helsinki, Latokartanonkaari 5, Helsinki, Helsinki FI-00014, Finland
   PUBMED   26602739
ORIGIN
1           TATGTACCTA ATGTTTGCCG TATGAGCCGC CATAGTTGGC ACAGCTTTTA GAGCAATAAT
61          TCGACTTGAG TTAGGACACC CTGGCAGTCT TATTGGTAGC GACCAACTTT ATAATGTTAT
121         AGTTACTGCC CACGCCTTTG TTATAATTTT CTTTATAGTA ATGCCAATAA TAATTGGGGG
181         GTTTGGAAAC TGATTAATCC CCCTAATAGT TGGTGCCCCT GACATGGC
//
LOCUS       KU374325      228 bp ss-RNA             RNA 06-FEB-2016
DEFINITION  Limnophyes anderseni
ACCESSION   KU374325
REFERENCE   1
  AUTHORS   Wirta,H., Varkonyi,G., Rasmussen,C., Kaartinen,R., Schmidt,N.M.,
            Hebert,P.D., Bartak,M., Blagoev,G., Disney,H., Ertl,S.,
            Gjelstrup,P., Gwiazdowicz,D.J., Hulden,L., Ilmonen,J., Jakovlev,J.,
            Jaschhof,M., Kahanpaa,J., Kankaanpaa,T., Krogh,P.H., Labbee,R.,
            Lettner,C., Michelsen,V., Nielsen,S.A., Nielsen,T.R.,
            Paasivirta,L., Pedersen,S., Pohjoismaki,J., Salmela,J.,
            Vilkamaa,P., Vare,H., von Tschirnhaus,M. and Roslin,T. Wirta,H.K.
  TITLE     Establishing a community-wide DNA barcode library as a new tool for
            arctic research Direct Submission
  JOURNAL   Mol Ecol Resour (2015) In press Submitted (04-JAN-2016) Agricultural
            sciences, University of
            Helsinki, Latokartanonkaari 5, Helsinki, Helsinki FI-00014, Finland
   PUBMED   26602739
ORIGIN
1           TTTATATTTT ATTTTTGGGG CTTGATCAGG AATAGTAGGA ACTTCTTTAA GAATTCTAAT
61          TCGAGCTGAA TTAGGACATT CAGGAGCTTT GATTGGAGAT GATCAAATTT ATAATGTAAT
121         TGTAACTGCT CATGCTTTTG TAATAATTTT TTTTATAGTT ATACCTATTT TAATTGGAGG
181         ATTTGGAAAT TGATTAGTTC CTTTAATATT AGGAGCACCA GATATAGC
//
LOCUS       KU374319      228 bp ss-RNA             RNA 06-FEB-2016
DEFINITION  Diamesa arctica
ACCESSION   KU374319
REFERENCE   1
  AUTHORS   Wirta,H., Varkonyi,G., Rasmussen,C., Kaartinen,R., Schmidt,N.M.,
            Hebert,P.D., Bartak,M., Blagoev,G., Disney,H., Ertl,S.,
            Gjelstrup,P., Gwiazdowicz,D.J., Hulden,L., Ilmonen,J., Jakovlev,J.,
            Jaschhof,M., Kahanpaa,J., Kankaanpaa,T., Krogh,P.H., Labbee,R.,
            Lettner,C., Michelsen,V., Nielsen,S.A., Nielsen,T.R.,
            Paasivirta,L., Pedersen,S., Pohjoismaki,J., Salmela,J.,
            Vilkamaa,P., Vare,H., von Tschirnhaus,M. and Roslin,T. Wirta,H.K.
  TITLE     Establishing a community-wide DNA barcode library as a new tool for
            arctic research Direct Submission
  JOURNAL   Mol Ecol Resour (2015) In press Submitted (04-JAN-2016) Agricultural
            sciences, University of
            Helsinki, Latokartanonkaari 5, Helsinki, Helsinki FI-00014, Finland
   PUBMED   26602739
ORIGIN
1           TTTATATTTT ATTTTTGGGG CTTGAGCTGG AATAGTAGGT ACTTCCCTTA GTATCTTAAT
61          TCGAGCAGAG CTAGGACATC CTGGTTCTTT AATTGGAGAT GACCAAATTT ATAATGTAAT
121         TGTAACAGCA CATGCTTTCG TAATAATTTT TTTTATAGTT ATACCTATTA TAATTGGAGG
181         ATTTGGAAAT TGACTGGTAC CTCTAATACT AGGGGCGCCT GATATGGC
//
LOCUS       KU374313      228 bp ss-RNA             RNA 06-FEB-2016
DEFINITION  Phaonia bidentata
ACCESSION   KU374313
REFERENCE   1
  AUTHORS   Wirta,H., Varkonyi,G., Rasmussen,C., Kaartinen,R., Schmidt,N.M.,
            Hebert,P.D., Bartak,M., Blagoev,G., Disney,H., Ertl,S.,
            Gjelstrup,P., Gwiazdowicz,D.J., Hulden,L., Ilmonen,J., Jakovlev,J.,
            Jaschhof,M., Kahanpaa,J., Kankaanpaa,T., Krogh,P.H., Labbee,R.,
            Lettner,C., Michelsen,V., Nielsen,S.A., Nielsen,T.R.,
            Paasivirta,L., Pedersen,S., Pohjoismaki,J., Salmela,J.,
            Vilkamaa,P., Vare,H., von Tschirnhaus,M. and Roslin,T. Wirta,H.K.
  TITLE     Establishing a community-wide DNA barcode library as a new tool for
            arctic research Direct Submission
  JOURNAL   Mol Ecol Resour (2015) In press Submitted (04-JAN-2016) Agricultural
            sciences, University of
            Helsinki, Latokartanonkaari 5, Helsinki, Helsinki FI-00014, Finland
   PUBMED   26602739
ORIGIN
1           TTTATATTTC GTCTTTGGGG CATGATCAGG AATAGTAGGT ACCTCATTAA GTATACTAAT
61          TCGAGCTGAA TTAGGACACC CTGATGCTTT AATTGGAGAT GACCAAATTT ATAACGTAAT
121         TGTAACAGCA CATGCTTTTA TTATAATTTT TTTTATAGTT ATACCTATTA TAATTGGAGG
181         ATTTGGAAAT TGACTAGTAC CCCTTATACT AGGAGCCCCA GATATAGC
//
LOCUS       KU374312      228 bp ss-RNA             RNA 06-FEB-2016
DEFINITION  Helophilus lapponicus
ACCESSION   KU374312
REFERENCE   1
  AUTHORS   Wirta,H., Varkonyi,G., Rasmussen,C., Kaartinen,R., Schmidt,N.M.,
            Hebert,P.D., Bartak,M., Blagoev,G., Disney,H., Ertl,S.,
            Gjelstrup,P., Gwiazdowicz,D.J., Hulden,L., Ilmonen,J., Jakovlev,J.,
            Jaschhof,M., Kahanpaa,J., Kankaanpaa,T., Krogh,P.H., Labbee,R.,
            Lettner,C., Michelsen,V., Nielsen,S.A., Nielsen,T.R.,
            Paasivirta,L., Pedersen,S., Pohjoismaki,J., Salmela,J.,
            Vilkamaa,P., Vare,H., von Tschirnhaus,M. and Roslin,T. Wirta,H.K.
  TITLE     Establishing a community-wide DNA barcode library as a new tool for
            arctic research Direct Submission
  JOURNAL   Mol Ecol Resour (2015) In press Submitted (04-JAN-2016) Agricultural
            sciences, University of
            Helsinki, Latokartanonkaari 5, Helsinki, Helsinki FI-00014, Finland
   PUBMED   26602739
ORIGIN
1           GTTATATTTT GTATTTGGAA CATGGGCTGG AATAGTAGGA ACTTCATTAA GTATACTAAT
61          TCGAGCAGAA TTAGGACATC CCGGTGCCTT AATTGGTGAT GACCAAATTT ATAATGTTAT
121         TGTTACAGCA CATGCATTTG TAATAATTTT TTTTATAGTA ATACCTATTA TAATTGGAGG
181         ATTTGGAAAC TGATTAGTTC CACTAATATT AGGAGCTCCT GATATAGC
//
LOCUS       KU374309      228 bp ss-RNA             RNA 06-FEB-2016
DEFINITION  Chaetocladius perennis
ACCESSION   KU374309
REFERENCE   1
  AUTHORS   Wirta,H., Varkonyi,G., Rasmussen,C., Kaartinen,R., Schmidt,N.M.,
            Hebert,P.D., Bartak,M., Blagoev,G., Disney,H., Ertl,S.,
            Gjelstrup,P., Gwiazdowicz,D.J., Hulden,L., Ilmonen,J., Jakovlev,J.,
            Jaschhof,M., Kahanpaa,J., Kankaanpaa,T., Krogh,P.H., Labbee,R.,
            Lettner,C., Michelsen,V., Nielsen,S.A., Nielsen,T.R.,
            Paasivirta,L., Pedersen,S., Pohjoismaki,J., Salmela,J.,
            Vilkamaa,P., Vare,H., von Tschirnhaus,M. and Roslin,T. Wirta,H.K.
  TITLE     Establishing a community-wide DNA barcode library as a new tool for
            arctic research Direct Submission
  JOURNAL   Mol Ecol Resour (2015) In press Submitted (04-JAN-2016) Agricultural
            sciences, University of
            Helsinki, Latokartanonkaari 5, Helsinki, Helsinki FI-00014, Finland
   PUBMED   26602739
ORIGIN
1           ATTATATTTT ATTTTAGGTG CTTGATCAGG AATAATTGGC ACTTCCTTAA GTATTTTAAT
61          TCGAGCTGAA CTAGGTCACG CAGGCTCATT AATTGGCGAT GATCAAATTT ACAATGTAAT
121         TGTTACTGCA CATGCTTTTG TAATAATTTT TTTCATAGTA ATACCTATCT TAATTGGAGG
181         ATTCGGAAAT TGATTAGTCC CCTTAATACT TGGAGCTCCC GATATAGC
//
LOCUS       KU374303      228 bp ss-RNA             RNA 06-FEB-2016
DEFINITION  Diplocladius cultriger
ACCESSION   KU374303
REFERENCE   1
  AUTHORS   Wirta,H., Varkonyi,G., Rasmussen,C., Kaartinen,R., Schmidt,N.M.,
            Hebert,P.D., Bartak,M., Blagoev,G., Disney,H., Ertl,S.,
            Gjelstrup,P., Gwiazdowicz,D.J., Hulden,L., Ilmonen,J., Jakovlev,J.,
            Jaschhof,M., Kahanpaa,J., Kankaanpaa,T., Krogh,P.H., Labbee,R.,
            Lettner,C., Michelsen,V., Nielsen,S.A., Nielsen,T.R.,
            Paasivirta,L., Pedersen,S., Pohjoismaki,J., Salmela,J.,
            Vilkamaa,P., Vare,H., von Tschirnhaus,M. and Roslin,T. Wirta,H.K.
  TITLE     Establishing a community-wide DNA barcode library as a new tool for
            arctic research Direct Submission
  JOURNAL   Mol Ecol Resour (2015) In press Submitted (04-JAN-2016) Agricultural
            sciences, University of
            Helsinki, Latokartanonkaari 5, Helsinki, Helsinki FI-00014, Finland
   PUBMED   26602739
ORIGIN
1           ACTTTATTTT ATTTTTGGAG GTTGGGCAGG AATAGTAGGT ACTTCCCTTA GTATCTTAAT
61          TCGAGCAGAA TTAGGTCATC CTGGTTCCCT TATCGGAGAT GACCAAATTT ATAATGTAAT
121         TGTTACAGCT CATGCTTTTA TTATAATTTT TTTTATGGTT ATACCAATTT TAATTGGAGG
181         ATTTGGAAAT TGGTTAGTTC CTCTTATATT AGGAGCCCCA GATATAGC
//
LOCUS       KU374298      228 bp ss-RNA             RNA 06-FEB-2016
DEFINITION  Rhamphomyia nigrita
ACCESSION   KU374298
REFERENCE   1
  AUTHORS   Wirta,H., Varkonyi,G., Rasmussen,C., Kaartinen,R., Schmidt,N.M.,
            Hebert,P.D., Bartak,M., Blagoev,G., Disney,H., Ertl,S.,
            Gjelstrup,P., Gwiazdowicz,D.J., Hulden,L., Ilmonen,J., Jakovlev,J.,
            Jaschhof,M., Kahanpaa,J., Kankaanpaa,T., Krogh,P.H., Labbee,R.,
            Lettner,C., Michelsen,V., Nielsen,S.A., Nielsen,T.R.,
            Paasivirta,L., Pedersen,S., Pohjoismaki,J., Salmela,J.,
            Vilkamaa,P., Vare,H., von Tschirnhaus,M. and Roslin,T. Wirta,H.K.
  TITLE     Establishing a community-wide DNA barcode library as a new tool for
            arctic research Direct Submission
  JOURNAL   Mol Ecol Resour (2015) In press Submitted (04-JAN-2016) Agricultural
            sciences, University of
            Helsinki, Latokartanonkaari 5, Helsinki, Helsinki FI-00014, Finland
   PUBMED   26602739
ORIGIN
1           ATTATATTTT ATTTTTGGGG CTTGAGCAGG GATAGTCGGT ACTTCTCTTA GAATTTTAAT
61          CCGAATAGAA TTAGGACATC CAGGAGCACT AATTGGAGAT GACCAAATTT ATAATGTAAT
121         TGTCACAGCT CATGCTTTCG TAATAATTTT TTTTATAGTT ATACCTATTA TAATTGGAGG
181         ATTTGGTAAT TGACTTGTAC CTCTAATGCT AGGAGCTCCT GATATGGC
//
LOCUS       KU374294      228 bp ss-RNA             RNA 06-FEB-2016
DEFINITION  Orthocladius rivicola
ACCESSION   KU374294
REFERENCE   1
  AUTHORS   Wirta,H., Varkonyi,G., Rasmussen,C., Kaartinen,R., Schmidt,N.M.,
            Hebert,P.D., Bartak,M., Blagoev,G., Disney,H., Ertl,S.,
            Gjelstrup,P., Gwiazdowicz,D.J., Hulden,L., Ilmonen,J., Jakovlev,J.,
            Jaschhof,M., Kahanpaa,J., Kankaanpaa,T., Krogh,P.H., Labbee,R.,
            Lettner,C., Michelsen,V., Nielsen,S.A., Nielsen,T.R.,
            Paasivirta,L., Pedersen,S., Pohjoismaki,J., Salmela,J.,
            Vilkamaa,P., Vare,H., von Tschirnhaus,M. and Roslin,T. Wirta,H.K.
  TITLE     Establishing a community-wide DNA barcode library as a new tool for
            arctic research Direct Submission
  JOURNAL   Mol Ecol Resour (2015) In press Submitted (04-JAN-2016) Agricultural
            sciences, University of
            Helsinki, Latokartanonkaari 5, Helsinki, Helsinki FI-00014, Finland
   PUBMED   26602739
ORIGIN
1           TTTATATTTT ATTTTTGGAG CTTGATCCGG AATAGTTGGT ACTTCTTTAA GAATTTTAAT
61          TCGAGCTGAA TTAGGTCACG CAGGATCTTT AATTGGTGAT GATCAAATTT ATAATGTAAT
121         TGTAACTGCC CACGCTTTTG TAATAATTTT TTTCATAGTT ATGCCTATTT TAATTGGAGG
181         TTTCGGTAAT TGATTAGTGC CTTTAATGCT TGGAGCCCCA GATATAGC
//
LOCUS       KU374292      228 bp ss-RNA             RNA 06-FEB-2016
DEFINITION  Tokunagaia obriaini
ACCESSION   KU374292
REFERENCE   1
  AUTHORS   Wirta,H., Varkonyi,G., Rasmussen,C., Kaartinen,R., Schmidt,N.M.,
            Hebert,P.D., Bartak,M., Blagoev,G., Disney,H., Ertl,S.,
            Gjelstrup,P., Gwiazdowicz,D.J., Hulden,L., Ilmonen,J., Jakovlev,J.,
            Jaschhof,M., Kahanpaa,J., Kankaanpaa,T., Krogh,P.H., Labbee,R.,
            Lettner,C., Michelsen,V., Nielsen,S.A., Nielsen,T.R.,
            Paasivirta,L., Pedersen,S., Pohjoismaki,J., Salmela,J.,
            Vilkamaa,P., Vare,H., von Tschirnhaus,M. and Roslin,T. Wirta,H.K.
  TITLE     Establishing a community-wide DNA barcode library as a new tool for
            arctic research Direct Submission
  JOURNAL   Mol Ecol Resour (2015) In press Submitted (04-JAN-2016) Agricultural
            sciences, University of
            Helsinki, Latokartanonkaari 5, Helsinki, Helsinki FI-00014, Finland
   PUBMED   26602739
ORIGIN
1           TTTATATTTT ATTTTTGGGG CTTGAGCTGG AATAGTAGGT ACTTCCCTTA GTATCTTAAT
61          TCGAGCAGAA CTAGGCCACG CCGGATCCTT AATTGGAGAC GACCAGATTT ATAATGTAAT
121         TGTTACAGCC CACGCTTTTG TAATAATTTT TTTTATAGTT ATACCTATTT TAATTGGAGG
181         ATTTGGAAAT TGATTAGTGC CCTTAATGCT TGGGGCCCCT GACATAGC
//
LOCUS       KU374285      228 bp ss-RNA             RNA 06-FEB-2016
DEFINITION  Diamesa bertrami
ACCESSION   KU374285
REFERENCE   1
  AUTHORS   Wirta,H., Varkonyi,G., Rasmussen,C., Kaartinen,R., Schmidt,N.M.,
            Hebert,P.D., Bartak,M., Blagoev,G., Disney,H., Ertl,S.,
            Gjelstrup,P., Gwiazdowicz,D.J., Hulden,L., Ilmonen,J., Jakovlev,J.,
            Jaschhof,M., Kahanpaa,J., Kankaanpaa,T., Krogh,P.H., Labbee,R.,
            Lettner,C., Michelsen,V., Nielsen,S.A., Nielsen,T.R.,
            Paasivirta,L., Pedersen,S., Pohjoismaki,J., Salmela,J.,
            Vilkamaa,P., Vare,H., von Tschirnhaus,M. and Roslin,T. Wirta,H.K.
  TITLE     Establishing a community-wide DNA barcode library as a new tool for
            arctic research Direct Submission
  JOURNAL   Mol Ecol Resour (2015) In press Submitted (04-JAN-2016) Agricultural
            sciences, University of
            Helsinki, Latokartanonkaari 5, Helsinki, Helsinki FI-00014, Finland
   PUBMED   26602739
ORIGIN
1           TTTATATTTT ATTTTTGGAG CTTGAGCTGG AATAGTAGGT ACTTCCCTTA GTATCTTAAT
61          TCGAGCCGAG TTAGGACATC CCGGTTCTTT AATTGGAGAT GACCAAATTT ATAATGTAAT
121         TGTAACAGCA CATGCTTTTG TAATAATTTT TTTTATAGTT ATACCTATTA TAATTGGAGG
181         ATTCGGAAAT TGATTAGTGC CTTTAATATT AGGTGCTCCT GATATAGC
//
LOCUS       KU374277      228 bp ss-RNA             RNA 06-FEB-2016
DEFINITION  Udea torvalis
ACCESSION   KU374277
REFERENCE   1
  AUTHORS   Wirta,H., Varkonyi,G., Rasmussen,C., Kaartinen,R., Schmidt,N.M.,
            Hebert,P.D., Bartak,M., Blagoev,G., Disney,H., Ertl,S.,
            Gjelstrup,P., Gwiazdowicz,D.J., Hulden,L., Ilmonen,J., Jakovlev,J.,
            Jaschhof,M., Kahanpaa,J., Kankaanpaa,T., Krogh,P.H., Labbee,R.,
            Lettner,C., Michelsen,V., Nielsen,S.A., Nielsen,T.R.,
            Paasivirta,L., Pedersen,S., Pohjoismaki,J., Salmela,J.,
            Vilkamaa,P., Vare,H., von Tschirnhaus,M. and Roslin,T. Wirta,H.K.
  TITLE     Establishing a community-wide DNA barcode library as a new tool for
            arctic research Direct Submission
  JOURNAL   Mol Ecol Resour (2015) In press Submitted (04-JAN-2016) Agricultural
            sciences, University of
            Helsinki, Latokartanonkaari 5, Helsinki, Helsinki FI-00014, Finland
   PUBMED   26602739
ORIGIN
1           TTTATATTTT ATTTTTGGAA TTTGAGCAGG AATAGTAGGA ACATCTTTGA GATTATTAAT
61          TCGAGCAGAG TTAGGTAACC CAGGATCTTT AATTAGAGAT GATCAAATTT ATAATACTAT
121         TGTAACAGCT CATGCATTTA TTATAATTTT TTTTATAGTT ATACCAATTA TAATTGGAGG
181         ATTTGGAAAT TGATTAATTC CCTTAATATT AGGAGCCCCA GATATAGC
//
LOCUS       KU374262      228 bp ss-RNA             RNA 06-FEB-2016
DEFINITION  Hydrobaenus fusistylus
ACCESSION   KU374262
REFERENCE   1
  AUTHORS   Wirta,H., Varkonyi,G., Rasmussen,C., Kaartinen,R., Schmidt,N.M.,
            Hebert,P.D., Bartak,M., Blagoev,G., Disney,H., Ertl,S.,
            Gjelstrup,P., Gwiazdowicz,D.J., Hulden,L., Ilmonen,J., Jakovlev,J.,
            Jaschhof,M., Kahanpaa,J., Kankaanpaa,T., Krogh,P.H., Labbee,R.,
            Lettner,C., Michelsen,V., Nielsen,S.A., Nielsen,T.R.,
            Paasivirta,L., Pedersen,S., Pohjoismaki,J., Salmela,J.,
            Vilkamaa,P., Vare,H., von Tschirnhaus,M. and Roslin,T. Wirta,H.K.
  TITLE     Establishing a community-wide DNA barcode library as a new tool for
            arctic research Direct Submission
  JOURNAL   Mol Ecol Resour (2015) In press Submitted (04-JAN-2016) Agricultural
            sciences, University of
            Helsinki, Latokartanonkaari 5, Helsinki, Helsinki FI-00014, Finland
   PUBMED   26602739
ORIGIN
1           ATTATATTTT ATTTTTGGGG CTTGGTCTGG AATAGTGGGT ACTTCCCTTA GTATCCTTAT
61          TCGGGCTGAA TTAGGCCACG TCGGCTCCTT AATTGGGGAC GATCAAATTT ATAATGTAAT
121         TGTAACAGCT CATGCTTTTG TCATAATTTT TTTCATGGTT ATGCCTATTT TAATTGGAGG
181         ATTTGGAAAT TGACTAGTAC CCTTAATACT AGGTGCCCCT GATATAGC
//
LOCUS       KU374245      228 bp ss-RNA             RNA 06-FEB-2016
DEFINITION  Folsomia bisetosa
ACCESSION   KU374245
REFERENCE   1
  AUTHORS   Wirta,H., Varkonyi,G., Rasmussen,C., Kaartinen,R., Schmidt,N.M.,
            Hebert,P.D., Bartak,M., Blagoev,G., Disney,H., Ertl,S.,
            Gjelstrup,P., Gwiazdowicz,D.J., Hulden,L., Ilmonen,J., Jakovlev,J.,
            Jaschhof,M., Kahanpaa,J., Kankaanpaa,T., Krogh,P.H., Labbee,R.,
            Lettner,C., Michelsen,V., Nielsen,S.A., Nielsen,T.R.,
            Paasivirta,L., Pedersen,S., Pohjoismaki,J., Salmela,J.,
            Vilkamaa,P., Vare,H., von Tschirnhaus,M. and Roslin,T. Wirta,H.K.
  TITLE     Establishing a community-wide DNA barcode library as a new tool for
            arctic research Direct Submission
  JOURNAL   Mol Ecol Resour (2015) In press Submitted (04-JAN-2016) Agricultural
            sciences, University of
            Helsinki, Latokartanonkaari 5, Helsinki, Helsinki FI-00014, Finland
   PUBMED   26602739
ORIGIN
1           AATATATTTA ATTTTCGGTG TATGATCTGC TATAGTAGGA ACCGCATTTA GTGTTTTAAT
61          CCGTTTAGAA TTAGGACAAC CAGGATCTTT TATCGGAGAC GATCAAATTT ACAACGTAAT
121         AGTAACTGCC CATGCTTTTA TTATAATTTT TTTTATGGTT ATACCAATTA TAATTGGGGG
181         GTTTGGAAAC TGACTAATCC CTTTAATAAT TGGTGCCCCA GACATAGC
//
LOCUS       KU374226      228 bp ss-RNA             RNA 06-FEB-2016
DEFINITION  Scathophaga apicalis
ACCESSION   KU374226
REFERENCE   1
  AUTHORS   Wirta,H., Varkonyi,G., Rasmussen,C., Kaartinen,R., Schmidt,N.M.,
            Hebert,P.D., Bartak,M., Blagoev,G., Disney,H., Ertl,S.,
            Gjelstrup,P., Gwiazdowicz,D.J., Hulden,L., Ilmonen,J., Jakovlev,J.,
            Jaschhof,M., Kahanpaa,J., Kankaanpaa,T., Krogh,P.H., Labbee,R.,
            Lettner,C., Michelsen,V., Nielsen,S.A., Nielsen,T.R.,
            Paasivirta,L., Pedersen,S., Pohjoismaki,J., Salmela,J.,
            Vilkamaa,P., Vare,H., von Tschirnhaus,M. and Roslin,T. Wirta,H.K.
  TITLE     Establishing a community-wide DNA barcode library as a new tool for
            arctic research Direct Submission
  JOURNAL   Mol Ecol Resour (2015) In press Submitted (04-JAN-2016) Agricultural
            sciences, University of
            Helsinki, Latokartanonkaari 5, Helsinki, Helsinki FI-00014, Finland
   PUBMED   26602739
ORIGIN
1           TTTATATTTT ATTTTCGGAG CATGATCCGG AATAGTAGGG ACTTCTTTAA GTATTCTAAT
61          TCGAGCAGAA TTAGGACATC CTGGTGCATT AATTGGAGAT GATCAAATTT ATAACGTAAT
121         TGTAACAGCT CATGCATTTA TTATAATTTT TTTTATAGTA ATACCTATTA TAATTGGTGG
181         ATTTGGTAAT TGATTAGTGC CTCTTATACT AGGTGCTCCT GATATAGC
//
LOCUS       KU374215      228 bp ss-RNA             RNA 06-FEB-2016
DEFINITION  Spilogona deflorata
ACCESSION   KU374215
REFERENCE   1
  AUTHORS   Wirta,H., Varkonyi,G., Rasmussen,C., Kaartinen,R., Schmidt,N.M.,
            Hebert,P.D., Bartak,M., Blagoev,G., Disney,H., Ertl,S.,
            Gjelstrup,P., Gwiazdowicz,D.J., Hulden,L., Ilmonen,J., Jakovlev,J.,
            Jaschhof,M., Kahanpaa,J., Kankaanpaa,T., Krogh,P.H., Labbee,R.,
            Lettner,C., Michelsen,V., Nielsen,S.A., Nielsen,T.R.,
            Paasivirta,L., Pedersen,S., Pohjoismaki,J., Salmela,J.,
            Vilkamaa,P., Vare,H., von Tschirnhaus,M. and Roslin,T. Wirta,H.K.
  TITLE     Establishing a community-wide DNA barcode library as a new tool for
            arctic research Direct Submission
  JOURNAL   Mol Ecol Resour (2015) In press Submitted (04-JAN-2016) Agricultural
            sciences, University of
            Helsinki, Latokartanonkaari 5, Helsinki, Helsinki FI-00014, Finland
   PUBMED   26602739
ORIGIN
1           TTTATATTTT ATTTTTGGAG CTTGATCTGG AATAATTGGA ACTTCTTTAA GTATTTTAAT
61          TCGAGCTGAA TTAGGTCATC CTGGTGCATT AATTGGTAAT GACCAAATTT ATAATGTAAT
121         TGTGACTGCA CATGCTTTTA TTATAATTTT TTTTATAGTT ATACCTATTA TGATTGGAGG
181         ATTTGGAAAT TGATTAGTAC CACTAATACT AGGAGCCCCT GATATAGC
//
LOCUS       KU374204      228 bp ss-RNA             RNA 06-FEB-2016
DEFINITION  Erigone arctica
ACCESSION   KU374204
REFERENCE   1
  AUTHORS   Wirta,H., Varkonyi,G., Rasmussen,C., Kaartinen,R., Schmidt,N.M.,
            Hebert,P.D., Bartak,M., Blagoev,G., Disney,H., Ertl,S.,
            Gjelstrup,P., Gwiazdowicz,D.J., Hulden,L., Ilmonen,J., Jakovlev,J.,
            Jaschhof,M., Kahanpaa,J., Kankaanpaa,T., Krogh,P.H., Labbee,R.,
            Lettner,C., Michelsen,V., Nielsen,S.A., Nielsen,T.R.,
            Paasivirta,L., Pedersen,S., Pohjoismaki,J., Salmela,J.,
            Vilkamaa,P., Vare,H., von Tschirnhaus,M. and Roslin,T. Wirta,H.K.
  TITLE     Establishing a community-wide DNA barcode library as a new tool for
            arctic research Direct Submission
  JOURNAL   Mol Ecol Resour (2015) In press Submitted (04-JAN-2016) Agricultural
            sciences, University of
            Helsinki, Latokartanonkaari 5, Helsinki, Helsinki FI-00014, Finland
   PUBMED   26602739
ORIGIN
1           TTTGTATTTT GTTTTTGGAG CTTGGGCTGC TATAGTGGGA ACAGCAATAA GAGTATTAAT
61          TCGTATTGAG TTAGGACAAA CTGGAAGATT GTTAGGGGAT GATCAATTAT ATAATGTTAT
121         TGTTACGGCG CATGCTTTTA TTATAATTTT TTTTATAGTT ATACCTATTT TAATTGGGGG
181         ATTTGGGAAC TGATTAGTTC CTTTAATATT AGGGGCTCCT GATATAGC
//
LOCUS       KU374195      228 bp ss-RNA             RNA 06-FEB-2016
DEFINITION  Apatania zonella
ACCESSION   KU374195
REFERENCE   1
  AUTHORS   Wirta,H., Varkonyi,G., Rasmussen,C., Kaartinen,R., Schmidt,N.M.,
            Hebert,P.D., Bartak,M., Blagoev,G., Disney,H., Ertl,S.,
            Gjelstrup,P., Gwiazdowicz,D.J., Hulden,L., Ilmonen,J., Jakovlev,J.,
            Jaschhof,M., Kahanpaa,J., Kankaanpaa,T., Krogh,P.H., Labbee,R.,
            Lettner,C., Michelsen,V., Nielsen,S.A., Nielsen,T.R.,
            Paasivirta,L., Pedersen,S., Pohjoismaki,J., Salmela,J.,
            Vilkamaa,P., Vare,H., von Tschirnhaus,M. and Roslin,T. Wirta,H.K.
  TITLE     Establishing a community-wide DNA barcode library as a new tool for
            arctic research Direct Submission
  JOURNAL   Mol Ecol Resour (2015) In press Submitted (04-JAN-2016) Agricultural
            sciences, University of
            Helsinki, Latokartanonkaari 5, Helsinki, Helsinki FI-00014, Finland
   PUBMED   26602739
ORIGIN
1           TATTTATTTT ATTTTTGGAA TTTGAGCCGG TATAGTCGGA ACATCTCTGA GAATAATTAT
61          TCGAACTGAA TTAGGAACAA CTGAATCTCT TATTAAAAAT GATCAAATTT ATAATGTTCT
121         AGTAACAGCC CATGCATTTA TTATAATTTT TTTTATAGTC ATACCTATTA TAATTGGAGG
181         ATTTGGAAAC TGATTAATCC CGCTAATAAT TGGAGCCCCC GATATAGC
//
LOCUS       KU374175      228 bp ss-RNA             RNA 06-FEB-2016
DEFINITION  Ormosia fascipennis
ACCESSION   KU374175
REFERENCE   1
  AUTHORS   Wirta,H., Varkonyi,G., Rasmussen,C., Kaartinen,R., Schmidt,N.M.,
            Hebert,P.D., Bartak,M., Blagoev,G., Disney,H., Ertl,S.,
            Gjelstrup,P., Gwiazdowicz,D.J., Hulden,L., Ilmonen,J., Jakovlev,J.,
            Jaschhof,M., Kahanpaa,J., Kankaanpaa,T., Krogh,P.H., Labbee,R.,
            Lettner,C., Michelsen,V., Nielsen,S.A., Nielsen,T.R.,
            Paasivirta,L., Pedersen,S., Pohjoismaki,J., Salmela,J.,
            Vilkamaa,P., Vare,H., von Tschirnhaus,M. and Roslin,T. Wirta,H.K.
  TITLE     Establishing a community-wide DNA barcode library as a new tool for
            arctic research Direct Submission
  JOURNAL   Mol Ecol Resour (2015) In press Submitted (04-JAN-2016) Agricultural
            sciences, University of
            Helsinki, Latokartanonkaari 5, Helsinki, Helsinki FI-00014, Finland
   PUBMED   26602739
ORIGIN
1           ATTATATTTT ATTTTTGGAG TTTGATCAGG AATAGTTGGA ACATCATTAA GAATTTTAAT
61          TCGAGCTGAA TTAAGTCAAC CAGGAATATT TATTGGAAAT GACCAAATTT ATAACGTAAT
121         TGTTACAGCT CATGCTTTTA TTATAATTTT TTTTATAGTA ATACCTATTA TAATTGGAGG
181         ATTTGGAAAT TGATTAGTCC CTTTAATACT AGGAGCCCCA GATATAGC
//
LOCUS       KU374171      228 bp ss-RNA             RNA 06-FEB-2016
DEFINITION  Phytomyza erigerontophaga
ACCESSION   KU374171
REFERENCE   1
  AUTHORS   Wirta,H., Varkonyi,G., Rasmussen,C., Kaartinen,R., Schmidt,N.M.,
            Hebert,P.D., Bartak,M., Blagoev,G., Disney,H., Ertl,S.,
            Gjelstrup,P., Gwiazdowicz,D.J., Hulden,L., Ilmonen,J., Jakovlev,J.,
            Jaschhof,M., Kahanpaa,J., Kankaanpaa,T., Krogh,P.H., Labbee,R.,
            Lettner,C., Michelsen,V., Nielsen,S.A., Nielsen,T.R.,
            Paasivirta,L., Pedersen,S., Pohjoismaki,J., Salmela,J.,
            Vilkamaa,P., Vare,H., von Tschirnhaus,M. and Roslin,T. Wirta,H.K.
  TITLE     Establishing a community-wide DNA barcode library as a new tool for
            arctic research Direct Submission
  JOURNAL   Mol Ecol Resour (2015) In press Submitted (04-JAN-2016) Agricultural
            sciences, University of
            Helsinki, Latokartanonkaari 5, Helsinki, Helsinki FI-00014, Finland
   PUBMED   26602739
ORIGIN
1           TTTATATTTT ATATTTGGAG CTTGAGCAGG AATAGTAGGT ACTTCATTAA GTATTCTTAT
61          TCGTGCAGAG TTAGGCCATC CAGGTGCATT AATTGGTGAT GATCAAATTT ATAACGTAAT
121         TGTTACAGCT CACGCTTTTA TTATAATTTT TTTTATAGTT ATACCTATTA TAATTGGAGG
181         ATTTGGAAAT TGACTAGTAC CCCTAATACT AGGAGCACCA GATATAGC
//
LOCUS       KU374155      228 bp ss-RNA             RNA 06-FEB-2016
DEFINITION  Egle groenlandica
ACCESSION   KU374155
REFERENCE   1
  AUTHORS   Wirta,H., Varkonyi,G., Rasmussen,C., Kaartinen,R., Schmidt,N.M.,
            Hebert,P.D., Bartak,M., Blagoev,G., Disney,H., Ertl,S.,
            Gjelstrup,P., Gwiazdowicz,D.J., Hulden,L., Ilmonen,J., Jakovlev,J.,
            Jaschhof,M., Kahanpaa,J., Kankaanpaa,T., Krogh,P.H., Labbee,R.,
            Lettner,C., Michelsen,V., Nielsen,S.A., Nielsen,T.R.,
            Paasivirta,L., Pedersen,S., Pohjoismaki,J., Salmela,J.,
            Vilkamaa,P., Vare,H., von Tschirnhaus,M. and Roslin,T. Wirta,H.K.
  TITLE     Establishing a community-wide DNA barcode library as a new tool for
            arctic research Direct Submission
  JOURNAL   Mol Ecol Resour (2015) In press Submitted (04-JAN-2016) Agricultural
            sciences, University of
            Helsinki, Latokartanonkaari 5, Helsinki, Helsinki FI-00014, Finland
   PUBMED   26602739
ORIGIN
1           ATTATATTTC ATCTTTGGAG CATGATCAGG TATAGTAGGA ACTTCATTAA GTATTTTAAT
61          TCGAGCTGAA TTAGGACATC CTGGAGCACT AATTGGTGAT GATCAAATTT ATAATGTAAT
121         TGTAACAACT CATGCTTTTA TTATAATTTT TTTTATAGTA ATACCTATTA TAATTGGAGG
181         ATTCGGAAAT TGATTAGTTC CACTTATACT AGGAGCTCCT GATATAGC
//
LOCUS       KU374153      228 bp ss-RNA             RNA 06-FEB-2016
DEFINITION  Orthocladius gelidorum
ACCESSION   KU374153
REFERENCE   1
  AUTHORS   Wirta,H., Varkonyi,G., Rasmussen,C., Kaartinen,R., Schmidt,N.M.,
            Hebert,P.D., Bartak,M., Blagoev,G., Disney,H., Ertl,S.,
            Gjelstrup,P., Gwiazdowicz,D.J., Hulden,L., Ilmonen,J., Jakovlev,J.,
            Jaschhof,M., Kahanpaa,J., Kankaanpaa,T., Krogh,P.H., Labbee,R.,
            Lettner,C., Michelsen,V., Nielsen,S.A., Nielsen,T.R.,
            Paasivirta,L., Pedersen,S., Pohjoismaki,J., Salmela,J.,
            Vilkamaa,P., Vare,H., von Tschirnhaus,M. and Roslin,T. Wirta,H.K.
  TITLE     Establishing a community-wide DNA barcode library as a new tool for
            arctic research Direct Submission
  JOURNAL   Mol Ecol Resour (2015) In press Submitted (04-JAN-2016) Agricultural
            sciences, University of
            Helsinki, Latokartanonkaari 5, Helsinki, Helsinki FI-00014, Finland
   PUBMED   26602739
ORIGIN
1           TTTATATTTC ATTTTTGGAG CTTGATCTGG AATAGTAGGT ACTTCCCTAA GTATCTTAAT
61          TCGAGCTGAA TTAGGCCATT CAGGGTCATT AATTGGTGAC GATCAAATTT ATAATGTAAT
121         TGTAACTGCC CATGCTTTTG TAATAATTTT TTTTATAGTT ATACCTATTT TAATTGGAGG
181         GTTTGGAAAT TGATTAGTGC CTCTAATATT AGGGGCACCT GATATAGC
//
LOCUS       KU374151      228 bp ss-RNA             RNA 06-FEB-2016
DEFINITION  Limnophyes anderseni
ACCESSION   KU374151
REFERENCE   1
  AUTHORS   Wirta,H., Varkonyi,G., Rasmussen,C., Kaartinen,R., Schmidt,N.M.,
            Hebert,P.D., Bartak,M., Blagoev,G., Disney,H., Ertl,S.,
            Gjelstrup,P., Gwiazdowicz,D.J., Hulden,L., Ilmonen,J., Jakovlev,J.,
            Jaschhof,M., Kahanpaa,J., Kankaanpaa,T., Krogh,P.H., Labbee,R.,
            Lettner,C., Michelsen,V., Nielsen,S.A., Nielsen,T.R.,
            Paasivirta,L., Pedersen,S., Pohjoismaki,J., Salmela,J.,
            Vilkamaa,P., Vare,H., von Tschirnhaus,M. and Roslin,T. Wirta,H.K.
  TITLE     Establishing a community-wide DNA barcode library as a new tool for
            arctic research Direct Submission
  JOURNAL   Mol Ecol Resour (2015) In press Submitted (04-JAN-2016) Agricultural
            sciences, University of
            Helsinki, Latokartanonkaari 5, Helsinki, Helsinki FI-00014, Finland
   PUBMED   26602739
ORIGIN
1           TTTATATTTT ATTTTTGGGG CTTGATCAGG AATAGTAGGA ACTTCTTTAA GAATTCTAAT
61          TCGAGCTGAA TTAGGGCATT CAGGAGCTTT GATTGGAGAT GATCAAATTT ATAATGTAAT
121         TGTAACTGCT CATGCTTTTG TAATAATTTT TTTTATAGTT ATACCTATTT TAATTGGGGG
181         ATTTGGAAAT TGATTAGTTC CTTTAATATT AGGAGCACCA GATATAGC
//
LOCUS       KU374144      228 bp ss-RNA             RNA 06-FEB-2016
DEFINITION  Neurolyga ovata
ACCESSION   KU374144
REFERENCE   1
  AUTHORS   Wirta,H., Varkonyi,G., Rasmussen,C., Kaartinen,R., Schmidt,N.M.,
            Hebert,P.D., Bartak,M., Blagoev,G., Disney,H., Ertl,S.,
            Gjelstrup,P., Gwiazdowicz,D.J., Hulden,L., Ilmonen,J., Jakovlev,J.,
            Jaschhof,M., Kahanpaa,J., Kankaanpaa,T., Krogh,P.H., Labbee,R.,
            Lettner,C., Michelsen,V., Nielsen,S.A., Nielsen,T.R.,
            Paasivirta,L., Pedersen,S., Pohjoismaki,J., Salmela,J.,
            Vilkamaa,P., Vare,H., von Tschirnhaus,M. and Roslin,T. Wirta,H.K.
  TITLE     Establishing a community-wide DNA barcode library as a new tool for
            arctic research Direct Submission
  JOURNAL   Mol Ecol Resour (2015) In press Submitted (04-JAN-2016) Agricultural
            sciences, University of
            Helsinki, Latokartanonkaari 5, Helsinki, Helsinki FI-00014, Finland
   PUBMED   26602739
ORIGIN
1           ACTATATTTT ATTTTCGGTA TTTGAGCAGG TATAGTAGGA ACATCGTTAA GAATATTAAT
61          TCGATTAGAA TTAGGAGCCC CGGGGGCACT CATTGGAAAT GATCAAATTT ATAATGTTAT
121         TGTAACAGCT CATGCTTTTA TTATAATTTT CTTTATAGTA ATACCTATTA TAATCGGAGG
181         ATTCGGAAAT TGACTTGTCC CCTTAATACT AGGAGCCCCT GATATAGC
//
LOCUS       KU374143      228 bp ss-RNA             RNA 06-FEB-2016
DEFINITION  Praon brevistigma
ACCESSION   KU374143
REFERENCE   1
  AUTHORS   Wirta,H., Varkonyi,G., Rasmussen,C., Kaartinen,R., Schmidt,N.M.,
            Hebert,P.D., Bartak,M., Blagoev,G., Disney,H., Ertl,S.,
            Gjelstrup,P., Gwiazdowicz,D.J., Hulden,L., Ilmonen,J., Jakovlev,J.,
            Jaschhof,M., Kahanpaa,J., Kankaanpaa,T., Krogh,P.H., Labbee,R.,
            Lettner,C., Michelsen,V., Nielsen,S.A., Nielsen,T.R.,
            Paasivirta,L., Pedersen,S., Pohjoismaki,J., Salmela,J.,
            Vilkamaa,P., Vare,H., von Tschirnhaus,M. and Roslin,T. Wirta,H.K.
  TITLE     Establishing a community-wide DNA barcode library as a new tool for
            arctic research Direct Submission
  JOURNAL   Mol Ecol Resour (2015) In press Submitted (04-JAN-2016) Agricultural
            sciences, University of
            Helsinki, Latokartanonkaari 5, Helsinki, Helsinki FI-00014, Finland
   PUBMED   26602739
ORIGIN
1           TTTATATTTT ATTTTTGGTA TATGAGCAGG TATAGTAGGG CTATCAATAA GTTTAATTAT
61          TCGGTTAGAA TTAGGTATAC CTGGAAGATT AATTGGTAGG GATCAAATTT ATAATAGAAT
121         TGTAACTTCT CATGCTTTTG TAATAATTTT TTTTATAGTT ATACCAATTA TAATTGGAGG
181         ATTTGGTAAT TGATTAATTC CATTAATATT AAGAGCTCCT GATATAGC
//
LOCUS       KU374134      228 bp ss-RNA             RNA 06-FEB-2016
DEFINITION  Bombus hyperboreus
ACCESSION   KU374134
REFERENCE   1
  AUTHORS   Wirta,H., Varkonyi,G., Rasmussen,C., Kaartinen,R., Schmidt,N.M.,
            Hebert,P.D., Bartak,M., Blagoev,G., Disney,H., Ertl,S.,
            Gjelstrup,P., Gwiazdowicz,D.J., Hulden,L., Ilmonen,J., Jakovlev,J.,
            Jaschhof,M., Kahanpaa,J., Kankaanpaa,T., Krogh,P.H., Labbee,R.,
            Lettner,C., Michelsen,V., Nielsen,S.A., Nielsen,T.R.,
            Paasivirta,L., Pedersen,S., Pohjoismaki,J., Salmela,J.,
            Vilkamaa,P., Vare,H., von Tschirnhaus,M. and Roslin,T. Wirta,H.K.
  TITLE     Establishing a community-wide DNA barcode library as a new tool for
            arctic research Direct Submission
  JOURNAL   Mol Ecol Resour (2015) In press Submitted (04-JAN-2016) Agricultural
            sciences, University of
            Helsinki, Latokartanonkaari 5, Helsinki, Helsinki FI-00014, Finland
   PUBMED   26602739
ORIGIN
1           AATATATTTT ATTTTTGCTA TATGATCAGG AATAATTGGT TCATCAATAA GTTTATTAAT
61          TCGAATAGAA TTAAGTCATC CTGGTATATG AATTAAAAAC GATCAAATTT ATAATTCTTT
121         AGTAACTAGA CATGCATTTT TAATAATTTT TTTTATAGTA ATACCATTTA TAATTGGAGG
181         ATTTGGAAAT TATTTAATTC CTTTAATATT AGGTTCACCT GATATAGC
//
LOCUS       KU374119      228 bp ss-RNA             RNA 06-FEB-2016
DEFINITION  Stenomacrus sp.
ACCESSION   KU374119
REFERENCE   1
  AUTHORS   Wirta,H., Varkonyi,G., Rasmussen,C., Kaartinen,R., Schmidt,N.M.,
            Hebert,P.D., Bartak,M., Blagoev,G., Disney,H., Ertl,S.,
            Gjelstrup,P., Gwiazdowicz,D.J., Hulden,L., Ilmonen,J., Jakovlev,J.,
            Jaschhof,M., Kahanpaa,J., Kankaanpaa,T., Krogh,P.H., Labbee,R.,
            Lettner,C., Michelsen,V., Nielsen,S.A., Nielsen,T.R.,
            Paasivirta,L., Pedersen,S., Pohjoismaki,J., Salmela,J.,
            Vilkamaa,P., Vare,H., von Tschirnhaus,M. and Roslin,T. Wirta,H.K.
  TITLE     Establishing a community-wide DNA barcode library as a new tool for
            arctic research Direct Submission
  JOURNAL   Mol Ecol Resour (2015) In press Submitted (04-JAN-2016) Agricultural
            sciences, University of
            Helsinki, Latokartanonkaari 5, Helsinki, Helsinki FI-00014, Finland
   PUBMED   26602739
ORIGIN
1           TTTATATTTT ATTTTTGGAA TATGATCAGG AATAATTGGA TCATCTATAA GATTAATCAT
61          TCGATTAGAA TTGGGAAATC CAGGATTTTT AATTAATAAC GACCAAATTT ATAATTCTAT
121         TGTCACAGCA CATGCTTTTA TTATAATTTT TTTTATAGTT ATACCAATTA TAATTGGTGG
181         ATTTGGAAAT TGATTAATTC CATTAATATT AGGGGCTCCT GACATAGC
//
LOCUS       KU374116      228 bp ss-RNA             RNA 06-FEB-2016
DEFINITION  Limnophyes asquamatus
ACCESSION   KU374116
REFERENCE   1
  AUTHORS   Wirta,H., Varkonyi,G., Rasmussen,C., Kaartinen,R., Schmidt,N.M.,
            Hebert,P.D., Bartak,M., Blagoev,G., Disney,H., Ertl,S.,
            Gjelstrup,P., Gwiazdowicz,D.J., Hulden,L., Ilmonen,J., Jakovlev,J.,
            Jaschhof,M., Kahanpaa,J., Kankaanpaa,T., Krogh,P.H., Labbee,R.,
            Lettner,C., Michelsen,V., Nielsen,S.A., Nielsen,T.R.,
            Paasivirta,L., Pedersen,S., Pohjoismaki,J., Salmela,J.,
            Vilkamaa,P., Vare,H., von Tschirnhaus,M. and Roslin,T. Wirta,H.K.
  TITLE     Establishing a community-wide DNA barcode library as a new tool for
            arctic research Direct Submission
  JOURNAL   Mol Ecol Resour (2015) In press Submitted (04-JAN-2016) Agricultural
            sciences, University of
            Helsinki, Latokartanonkaari 5, Helsinki, Helsinki FI-00014, Finland
   PUBMED   26602739
ORIGIN
1           ATTATATTTT ATTTTTGGGG CTTGATCAGG AATAGTAGGA ACATCCCTAA GAATTTTAAT
61          TCGAGCTGAA TTAGGCCATT CAGGGGCTTT GATCGGAGAC GATCAAATTT ATAACGTAAT
121         TGTTACTGCA CACGCTTTTG TAATAATTTT TTTTATAGTT ATACCTATTT TAATTGGAGG
181         GTTTGGAAAT TGACTTGTGC CCTTAATATT AGGGGCTCCT GATATAGC
//
LOCUS       KU374110      228 bp ss-RNA             RNA 06-FEB-2016
DEFINITION  Chironomus hyperboreus
ACCESSION   KU374110
REFERENCE   1
  AUTHORS   Wirta,H., Varkonyi,G., Rasmussen,C., Kaartinen,R., Schmidt,N.M.,
            Hebert,P.D., Bartak,M., Blagoev,G., Disney,H., Ertl,S.,
            Gjelstrup,P., Gwiazdowicz,D.J., Hulden,L., Ilmonen,J., Jakovlev,J.,
            Jaschhof,M., Kahanpaa,J., Kankaanpaa,T., Krogh,P.H., Labbee,R.,
            Lettner,C., Michelsen,V., Nielsen,S.A., Nielsen,T.R.,
            Paasivirta,L., Pedersen,S., Pohjoismaki,J., Salmela,J.,
            Vilkamaa,P., Vare,H., von Tschirnhaus,M. and Roslin,T. Wirta,H.K.
  TITLE     Establishing a community-wide DNA barcode library as a new tool for
            arctic research Direct Submission
  JOURNAL   Mol Ecol Resour (2015) In press Submitted (04-JAN-2016) Agricultural
            sciences, University of
            Helsinki, Latokartanonkaari 5, Helsinki, Helsinki FI-00014, Finland
   PUBMED   26602739
ORIGIN
1           TCTTTACATT ATTTTCGGTG CTTGATCAGG AATGGTAGGG ACTTCTCTAA GAATGCTTAT
61          TCGAGCAGAA TTAGGTCGCC CCGGTACTTT CATTGGTGAT GACCAAATTT ATAATGTAGT
121         AGTTACAGCC CACGCATTTA TTATAATTTT TTTCATAGTA ATACCAATTT TAATTGGTGG
181         TTTCGGTAAT TGACTCGTAC CTTTAATACT AGGAGCCCCA GACATGGC
//
LOCUS       KU374106      228 bp ss-RNA             RNA 06-FEB-2016
DEFINITION  Nysius groenlandicus
ACCESSION   KU374106
REFERENCE   1
  AUTHORS   Wirta,H., Varkonyi,G., Rasmussen,C., Kaartinen,R., Schmidt,N.M.,
            Hebert,P.D., Bartak,M., Blagoev,G., Disney,H., Ertl,S.,
            Gjelstrup,P., Gwiazdowicz,D.J., Hulden,L., Ilmonen,J., Jakovlev,J.,
            Jaschhof,M., Kahanpaa,J., Kankaanpaa,T., Krogh,P.H., Labbee,R.,
            Lettner,C., Michelsen,V., Nielsen,S.A., Nielsen,T.R.,
            Paasivirta,L., Pedersen,S., Pohjoismaki,J., Salmela,J.,
            Vilkamaa,P., Vare,H., von Tschirnhaus,M. and Roslin,T. Wirta,H.K.
  TITLE     Establishing a community-wide DNA barcode library as a new tool for
            arctic research Direct Submission
  JOURNAL   Mol Ecol Resour (2015) In press Submitted (04-JAN-2016) Agricultural
            sciences, University of
            Helsinki, Latokartanonkaari 5, Helsinki, Helsinki FI-00014, Finland
   PUBMED   26602739
ORIGIN
1           ATTATATTTT ATATTTGGAA TATGAGCTGG CATAATTGGT TCATCAATAA GATGAATTAT
61          TCGAATTGAA TTAGGACAAC CAGGTACATT TATTGGTAAT GATCAAACTT ATAATGTAAT
121         TGTAACAGCA CATGCATTTA TTATGATTTT CTTTATAGTT ATACCAATTA TAATTGGAGG
181         ATTTGGAAAT TGACTAGTTC CTTTAATAAT TGGTGCCCCT GATATAGC
//
LOCUS       KU374104      227 bp ss-RNA             RNA 06-FEB-2016
DEFINITION  Parisotoma ekmani
ACCESSION   KU374104
REFERENCE   1
  AUTHORS   Wirta,H., Varkonyi,G., Rasmussen,C., Kaartinen,R., Schmidt,N.M.,
            Hebert,P.D., Bartak,M., Blagoev,G., Disney,H., Ertl,S.,
            Gjelstrup,P., Gwiazdowicz,D.J., Hulden,L., Ilmonen,J., Jakovlev,J.,
            Jaschhof,M., Kahanpaa,J., Kankaanpaa,T., Krogh,P.H., Labbee,R.,
            Lettner,C., Michelsen,V., Nielsen,S.A., Nielsen,T.R.,
            Paasivirta,L., Pedersen,S., Pohjoismaki,J., Salmela,J.,
            Vilkamaa,P., Vare,H., von Tschirnhaus,M. and Roslin,T. Wirta,H.K.
  TITLE     Establishing a community-wide DNA barcode library as a new tool for
            arctic research Direct Submission
  JOURNAL   Mol Ecol Resour (2015) In press Submitted (04-JAN-2016) Agricultural
            sciences, University of
            Helsinki, Latokartanonkaari 5, Helsinki, Helsinki FI-00014, Finland
   PUBMED   26602739
ORIGIN
1           .ATATACCTT ATTTTCGGTG TTTGAGCCGC AATAGTTGGA ACAGCATTTA GAGTTCTAAT
61          TCGCCTTGAA TTAGGGCAGC CAGGTTCATT TATTGGTGAT GATCAAATTT ACAATGTTAT
121         AGTTACTGCC CATGCCTTCA TTATAATTTT TTTTATAGTA ATGCCTATTA TAATTGGAGG
181         ATTCGGTAAT TGATTAGTAC CCTTAATAAT TGGAGCCCCA GATATAGC
//
LOCUS       KU374103      227 bp ss-RNA             RNA 06-FEB-2016
DEFINITION  Diamesa aberrata
ACCESSION   KU374103
REFERENCE   1
  AUTHORS   Wirta,H., Varkonyi,G., Rasmussen,C., Kaartinen,R., Schmidt,N.M.,
            Hebert,P.D., Bartak,M., Blagoev,G., Disney,H., Ertl,S.,
            Gjelstrup,P., Gwiazdowicz,D.J., Hulden,L., Ilmonen,J., Jakovlev,J.,
            Jaschhof,M., Kahanpaa,J., Kankaanpaa,T., Krogh,P.H., Labbee,R.,
            Lettner,C., Michelsen,V., Nielsen,S.A., Nielsen,T.R.,
            Paasivirta,L., Pedersen,S., Pohjoismaki,J., Salmela,J.,
            Vilkamaa,P., Vare,H., von Tschirnhaus,M. and Roslin,T. Wirta,H.K.
  TITLE     Establishing a community-wide DNA barcode library as a new tool for
            arctic research Direct Submission
  JOURNAL   Mol Ecol Resour (2015) In press Submitted (04-JAN-2016) Agricultural
            sciences, University of
            Helsinki, Latokartanonkaari 5, Helsinki, Helsinki FI-00014, Finland
   PUBMED   26602739
ORIGIN
1           .TTATATTTT ATTTTTGGAG CTTGAGCTGG AATAGTAGGT ACTTCCCTTA GTATCTTAAT
61          TCGAGCTGAG TTAGGTCATC CCGGTTCTTT AATTGGCGAT GATCAAATCT ATAATGTAAT
121         TGTAACAGCA CACGCTTTTG TAATAATTTT TTTTATAGTT ATACCTATTA TAATTGGAGG
181         ATTCGGAAAC TGATTAGTTC CCCTAATACT AGGGGCCCCT GATATGGC
//
LOCUS       KU374090      228 bp ss-RNA             RNA 06-FEB-2016
DEFINITION  Orthocladius oblidens
ACCESSION   KU374090
REFERENCE   1
  AUTHORS   Wirta,H., Varkonyi,G., Rasmussen,C., Kaartinen,R., Schmidt,N.M.,
            Hebert,P.D., Bartak,M., Blagoev,G., Disney,H., Ertl,S.,
            Gjelstrup,P., Gwiazdowicz,D.J., Hulden,L., Ilmonen,J., Jakovlev,J.,
            Jaschhof,M., Kahanpaa,J., Kankaanpaa,T., Krogh,P.H., Labbee,R.,
            Lettner,C., Michelsen,V., Nielsen,S.A., Nielsen,T.R.,
            Paasivirta,L., Pedersen,S., Pohjoismaki,J., Salmela,J.,
            Vilkamaa,P., Vare,H., von Tschirnhaus,M. and Roslin,T. Wirta,H.K.
  TITLE     Establishing a community-wide DNA barcode library as a new tool for
            arctic research Direct Submission
  JOURNAL   Mol Ecol Resour (2015) In press Submitted (04-JAN-2016) Agricultural
            sciences, University of
            Helsinki, Latokartanonkaari 5, Helsinki, Helsinki FI-00014, Finland
   PUBMED   26602739
ORIGIN
1           TCTTTACTTT ATTTTCGGAG CTTGAGCTGG AATAGTGGGT ACTTCCCTAA GAATTTTAAT
61          TCGAGCTGAA TTAGGCCATG CTGGCTCTTT AATTGGAGAT GATCAAATTT ATAATGTTAT
121         TGTTACTGCA CACGCTTTTG TAATAATTTT TTTTATAGTT ATACCTATTT TAATTGGAGG
181         GTTTGGTAAC TGATTAGTAC CTCTAATATT AGGAGCCCCA GATATAGC
//
LOCUS       KU374089      228 bp ss-RNA             RNA 06-FEB-2016
DEFINITION  Spilogona arcticola
ACCESSION   KU374089
REFERENCE   1
  AUTHORS   Wirta,H., Varkonyi,G., Rasmussen,C., Kaartinen,R., Schmidt,N.M.,
            Hebert,P.D., Bartak,M., Blagoev,G., Disney,H., Ertl,S.,
            Gjelstrup,P., Gwiazdowicz,D.J., Hulden,L., Ilmonen,J., Jakovlev,J.,
            Jaschhof,M., Kahanpaa,J., Kankaanpaa,T., Krogh,P.H., Labbee,R.,
            Lettner,C., Michelsen,V., Nielsen,S.A., Nielsen,T.R.,
            Paasivirta,L., Pedersen,S., Pohjoismaki,J., Salmela,J.,
            Vilkamaa,P., Vare,H., von Tschirnhaus,M. and Roslin,T. Wirta,H.K.
  TITLE     Establishing a community-wide DNA barcode library as a new tool for
            arctic research Direct Submission
  JOURNAL   Mol Ecol Resour (2015) In press Submitted (04-JAN-2016) Agricultural
            sciences, University of
            Helsinki, Latokartanonkaari 5, Helsinki, Helsinki FI-00014, Finland
   PUBMED   26602739
ORIGIN
1           TTTATATTTT ATTTTTGGAG CTTGATCTGG TATAATTGGA ACTTCTTTAA GTATTTTAAT
61          TCGAGCTGAA TTAGGACATC CTGGTGCACT AATTGGTAAT GATCAAATTT ATAATGTAAT
121         TGTAACTGCA CATGCTTTTA TTATAATTTT CTTTATGGTT ATACCTATTA TAATTGGAGG
181         ATTTGGAAAT TGATTAGTAC CATTAATATT AGGAGCTCCA GATATAGC
//
LOCUS       KU374078      228 bp ss-RNA             RNA 06-FEB-2016
DEFINITION  Cricotopus patens
ACCESSION   KU374078
REFERENCE   1
  AUTHORS   Wirta,H., Varkonyi,G., Rasmussen,C., Kaartinen,R., Schmidt,N.M.,
            Hebert,P.D., Bartak,M., Blagoev,G., Disney,H., Ertl,S.,
            Gjelstrup,P., Gwiazdowicz,D.J., Hulden,L., Ilmonen,J., Jakovlev,J.,
            Jaschhof,M., Kahanpaa,J., Kankaanpaa,T., Krogh,P.H., Labbee,R.,
            Lettner,C., Michelsen,V., Nielsen,S.A., Nielsen,T.R.,
            Paasivirta,L., Pedersen,S., Pohjoismaki,J., Salmela,J.,
            Vilkamaa,P., Vare,H., von Tschirnhaus,M. and Roslin,T. Wirta,H.K.
  TITLE     Establishing a community-wide DNA barcode library as a new tool for
            arctic research Direct Submission
  JOURNAL   Mol Ecol Resour (2015) In press Submitted (04-JAN-2016) Agricultural
            sciences, University of
            Helsinki, Latokartanonkaari 5, Helsinki, Helsinki FI-00014, Finland
   PUBMED   26602739
ORIGIN
1           CTTATATTTT ATTTTTGGCG CCTGATCAGG TATAGTAGGA ACTTCTTTAA GAATTCTTAT
61          TCGAGCTGAA CTAGGCCATG CCGGGTCTTT AATTGGGGAC GACCAAATTT ATAATGTTAT
121         TGTTACTGCA CACGCCTTTG TTATAATTTT TTTCATAGTT ATACCTATTT TAATTGGGGG
181         ATTTGGAAAC TGATTAGTTC CTTTAATGTT AGGAGCCCCA GATATAGC
//
LOCUS       KU374074      228 bp ss-RNA             RNA 06-FEB-2016
DEFINITION  Neurateles sp.
ACCESSION   KU374074
REFERENCE   1
  AUTHORS   Wirta,H., Varkonyi,G., Rasmussen,C., Kaartinen,R., Schmidt,N.M.,
            Hebert,P.D., Bartak,M., Blagoev,G., Disney,H., Ertl,S.,
            Gjelstrup,P., Gwiazdowicz,D.J., Hulden,L., Ilmonen,J., Jakovlev,J.,
            Jaschhof,M., Kahanpaa,J., Kankaanpaa,T., Krogh,P.H., Labbee,R.,
            Lettner,C., Michelsen,V., Nielsen,S.A., Nielsen,T.R.,
            Paasivirta,L., Pedersen,S., Pohjoismaki,J., Salmela,J.,
            Vilkamaa,P., Vare,H., von Tschirnhaus,M. and Roslin,T. Wirta,H.K.
  TITLE     Establishing a community-wide DNA barcode library as a new tool for
            arctic research Direct Submission
  JOURNAL   Mol Ecol Resour (2015) In press Submitted (04-JAN-2016) Agricultural
            sciences, University of
            Helsinki, Latokartanonkaari 5, Helsinki, Helsinki FI-00014, Finland
   PUBMED   26602739
ORIGIN
1           TTTATATTTT ATTTTTGGCA TATGAGCCGG AATAGTCGGA TCTTCAATAA GTCTTATCAT
61          TCGATTAGAA TTGGGAAATC CAGGATTTTT AATTAAAAAT GATCAAATTT ATAATTCTAT
121         TGTCACTGCA CATGCTTTTA TTATAATTTT TTTTATAGTT ATACCTATTA TAATTGGAGG
181         ATTTGGAAAC TGATTAATCC CGCTAATATT AGGGGCCCCT GACATAGC
//
LOCUS       KU374070      228 bp ss-RNA             RNA 06-FEB-2016
DEFINITION  Dacnusa groenlandica
ACCESSION   KU374070
REFERENCE   1
  AUTHORS   Wirta,H., Varkonyi,G., Rasmussen,C., Kaartinen,R., Schmidt,N.M.,
            Hebert,P.D., Bartak,M., Blagoev,G., Disney,H., Ertl,S.,
            Gjelstrup,P., Gwiazdowicz,D.J., Hulden,L., Ilmonen,J., Jakovlev,J.,
            Jaschhof,M., Kahanpaa,J., Kankaanpaa,T., Krogh,P.H., Labbee,R.,
            Lettner,C., Michelsen,V., Nielsen,S.A., Nielsen,T.R.,
            Paasivirta,L., Pedersen,S., Pohjoismaki,J., Salmela,J.,
            Vilkamaa,P., Vare,H., von Tschirnhaus,M. and Roslin,T. Wirta,H.K.
  TITLE     Establishing a community-wide DNA barcode library as a new tool for
            arctic research Direct Submission
  JOURNAL   Mol Ecol Resour (2015) In press Submitted (04-JAN-2016) Agricultural
            sciences, University of
            Helsinki, Latokartanonkaari 5, Helsinki, Helsinki FI-00014, Finland
   PUBMED   26602739
ORIGIN
1           TTTATATTTT TTATTTGGAA TTTGATCTGG TATAGTTGGA TTATCAATAA GATTAATTAT
61          TCGTTTAGAA TTAGGAATAC CTGGTAGATT ATTAAGTAAT GATCAAATTT ATAATAGTAT
121         TGTTACAGCT CATGCTTTTG TTATAATTTT TTTTATAGTT ATACCCATTA TAATTGGTGG
181         GTTTGGAAAT TGGTTAGTTC CATTAATATT AGGGGCTCCA GATATAGC
//
LOCUS       KU374060      228 bp ss-RNA             RNA 06-FEB-2016
DEFINITION  Ceratophysella denticulata
ACCESSION   KU374060
REFERENCE   1
  AUTHORS   Wirta,H., Varkonyi,G., Rasmussen,C., Kaartinen,R., Schmidt,N.M.,
            Hebert,P.D., Bartak,M., Blagoev,G., Disney,H., Ertl,S.,
            Gjelstrup,P., Gwiazdowicz,D.J., Hulden,L., Ilmonen,J., Jakovlev,J.,
            Jaschhof,M., Kahanpaa,J., Kankaanpaa,T., Krogh,P.H., Labbee,R.,
            Lettner,C., Michelsen,V., Nielsen,S.A., Nielsen,T.R.,
            Paasivirta,L., Pedersen,S., Pohjoismaki,J., Salmela,J.,
            Vilkamaa,P., Vare,H., von Tschirnhaus,M. and Roslin,T. Wirta,H.K.
  TITLE     Establishing a community-wide DNA barcode library as a new tool for
            arctic research Direct Submission
  JOURNAL   Mol Ecol Resour (2015) In press Submitted (04-JAN-2016) Agricultural
            sciences, University of
            Helsinki, Latokartanonkaari 5, Helsinki, Helsinki FI-00014, Finland
   PUBMED   26602739
ORIGIN
1           AATATACCTA ATCTTTGGTG CCTGAGCTGC TCTTGTTGGG ACAGCTTTTA GAATCCTAAT
61          TCGCCTTGAA TTAGGACAAC CTGGAGCTTT TATTGGAGAC GACCAAACAT ATAATGTTAT
121         AGTAACTGCT CATGCCTTTA TTATAATTTT CTTTATAGTT ATGCCTATTA TAATTGGTGG
181         GTTCGGAAAT TGATTGGTTC CTTTAATAAT TGGAGCTCCA GATATAGC
//
LOCUS       KU374051      228 bp ss-RNA             RNA 06-FEB-2016
DEFINITION  Xysticus deichmanni
ACCESSION   KU374051
REFERENCE   1
  AUTHORS   Wirta,H., Varkonyi,G., Rasmussen,C., Kaartinen,R., Schmidt,N.M.,
            Hebert,P.D., Bartak,M., Blagoev,G., Disney,H., Ertl,S.,
            Gjelstrup,P., Gwiazdowicz,D.J., Hulden,L., Ilmonen,J., Jakovlev,J.,
            Jaschhof,M., Kahanpaa,J., Kankaanpaa,T., Krogh,P.H., Labbee,R.,
            Lettner,C., Michelsen,V., Nielsen,S.A., Nielsen,T.R.,
            Paasivirta,L., Pedersen,S., Pohjoismaki,J., Salmela,J.,
            Vilkamaa,P., Vare,H., von Tschirnhaus,M. and Roslin,T. Wirta,H.K.
  TITLE     Establishing a community-wide DNA barcode library as a new tool for
            arctic research Direct Submission
  JOURNAL   Mol Ecol Resour (2015) In press Submitted (04-JAN-2016) Agricultural
            sciences, University of
            Helsinki, Latokartanonkaari 5, Helsinki, Helsinki FI-00014, Finland
   PUBMED   26602739
ORIGIN
1           TTTATATTTA TTATTTGGTG CTTGATCAGC TATAGTTGGT ACTGCAATAA GAGTTTTAAT
61          TCGAATAGAG TTAGGAAATG TAGGTAGATT ATTAGGGAAT GATCATTTAT ATAATGTTAT
121         TGTTACAGCT CATGCTTTTG TAATAATTTT TTTTATAGTA ATGCCAATTT TAATTGGGGG
181         TTTTGGAAAT TGGTTAGTGC CTTTAATGTT AGGGGCTCCT GATATGTC
//
LOCUS       KU374043      204 bp ss-RNA             RNA 06-FEB-2016
DEFINITION  Aoplus groenlandicus
ACCESSION   KU374043
REFERENCE   1
  AUTHORS   Wirta,H., Varkonyi,G., Rasmussen,C., Kaartinen,R., Schmidt,N.M.,
            Hebert,P.D., Bartak,M., Blagoev,G., Disney,H., Ertl,S.,
            Gjelstrup,P., Gwiazdowicz,D.J., Hulden,L., Ilmonen,J., Jakovlev,J.,
            Jaschhof,M., Kahanpaa,J., Kankaanpaa,T., Krogh,P.H., Labbee,R.,
            Lettner,C., Michelsen,V., Nielsen,S.A., Nielsen,T.R.,
            Paasivirta,L., Pedersen,S., Pohjoismaki,J., Salmela,J.,
            Vilkamaa,P., Vare,H., von Tschirnhaus,M. and Roslin,T. Wirta,H.K.
  TITLE     Establishing a community-wide DNA barcode library as a new tool for
            arctic research Direct Submission
  JOURNAL   Mol Ecol Resour (2015) In press Submitted (04-JAN-2016) Agricultural
            sciences, University of
            Helsinki, Latokartanonkaari 5, Helsinki, Helsinki FI-00014, Finland
   PUBMED   26602739
ORIGIN
1           .......... .......... ....GAAGAG GATAATTGGA TCTTCAATAA GACTAATTAT
61          TCGAATAGAA CTTGGGAATC CAGGTTACTT AATTAATAAC GATCAAATTT ATAATTCTAT
121         TGTTACAGCT CATGCATTTA TTATAATTTT CTTTATAGTT ATACCTATTA TAATTGGAGG
181         ATTTGGAAAT TGATTAATTC CACTAATATT AGGAGCTCCT GATATAGC
//
LOCUS       KU374041      228 bp ss-RNA             RNA 06-FEB-2016
DEFINITION  Paradelia arctica
ACCESSION   KU374041
REFERENCE   1
  AUTHORS   Wirta,H., Varkonyi,G., Rasmussen,C., Kaartinen,R., Schmidt,N.M.,
            Hebert,P.D., Bartak,M., Blagoev,G., Disney,H., Ertl,S.,
            Gjelstrup,P., Gwiazdowicz,D.J., Hulden,L., Ilmonen,J., Jakovlev,J.,
            Jaschhof,M., Kahanpaa,J., Kankaanpaa,T., Krogh,P.H., Labbee,R.,
            Lettner,C., Michelsen,V., Nielsen,S.A., Nielsen,T.R.,
            Paasivirta,L., Pedersen,S., Pohjoismaki,J., Salmela,J.,
            Vilkamaa,P., Vare,H., von Tschirnhaus,M. and Roslin,T. Wirta,H.K.
  TITLE     Establishing a community-wide DNA barcode library as a new tool for
            arctic research Direct Submission
  JOURNAL   Mol Ecol Resour (2015) In press Submitted (04-JAN-2016) Agricultural
            sciences, University of
            Helsinki, Latokartanonkaari 5, Helsinki, Helsinki FI-00014, Finland
   PUBMED   26602739
ORIGIN
1           TTTATATTTT ATTTTCGGAG CTTGATCAGG AATAATTGGA ACTTCATTAA GTATTTTAAT
61          TCGAGCTGAA TTAGGACATC CTGGAGCTCT AATTGGAGAT GATCAAATTT ATAACGTAAT
121         TGTTACAGCC CATGCTTTTA TTATAATTTT TTTTATAGTA ATGCCTATTA TAATTGGAGG
181         ATTTGGAAAC TGATTAGTAC CTCTTATACT AGGAGCTCCT GATATAGC
//
LOCUS       KU374036      228 bp ss-RNA             RNA 06-FEB-2016
DEFINITION  Plectiscus sp.
ACCESSION   KU374036
REFERENCE   1
  AUTHORS   Wirta,H., Varkonyi,G., Rasmussen,C., Kaartinen,R., Schmidt,N.M.,
            Hebert,P.D., Bartak,M., Blagoev,G., Disney,H., Ertl,S.,
            Gjelstrup,P., Gwiazdowicz,D.J., Hulden,L., Ilmonen,J., Jakovlev,J.,
            Jaschhof,M., Kahanpaa,J., Kankaanpaa,T., Krogh,P.H., Labbee,R.,
            Lettner,C., Michelsen,V., Nielsen,S.A., Nielsen,T.R.,
            Paasivirta,L., Pedersen,S., Pohjoismaki,J., Salmela,J.,
            Vilkamaa,P., Vare,H., von Tschirnhaus,M. and Roslin,T. Wirta,H.K.
  TITLE     Establishing a community-wide DNA barcode library as a new tool for
            arctic research Direct Submission
  JOURNAL   Mol Ecol Resour (2015) In press Submitted (04-JAN-2016) Agricultural
            sciences, University of
            Helsinki, Latokartanonkaari 5, Helsinki, Helsinki FI-00014, Finland
   PUBMED   26602739
ORIGIN
1           TTTATATTTT ATTTTTGGTA TATGAGCTGG AATAATTGGA TCCTCAATAA GATTAATTAT
61          TCGTTTAGAA TTAGGAAATC CTGGATTTTT AATTAATAAT GATCAAATTT ATAATTCTAT
121         TGTAACAGCC CATGCTTTTA TTATAATTTT TTTTATAGTT ATACCTATTA TAATTGGAGG
181         TTTTGGAAAT TGATTAATTC CTTTAATACT TGGAGCCCCT GATATAGC
//
LOCUS       KU374028      228 bp ss-RNA             RNA 06-FEB-2016
DEFINITION  Platycheirus lundbecki
ACCESSION   KU374028
REFERENCE   1
  AUTHORS   Wirta,H., Varkonyi,G., Rasmussen,C., Kaartinen,R., Schmidt,N.M.,
            Hebert,P.D., Bartak,M., Blagoev,G., Disney,H., Ertl,S.,
            Gjelstrup,P., Gwiazdowicz,D.J., Hulden,L., Ilmonen,J., Jakovlev,J.,
            Jaschhof,M., Kahanpaa,J., Kankaanpaa,T., Krogh,P.H., Labbee,R.,
            Lettner,C., Michelsen,V., Nielsen,S.A., Nielsen,T.R.,
            Paasivirta,L., Pedersen,S., Pohjoismaki,J., Salmela,J.,
            Vilkamaa,P., Vare,H., von Tschirnhaus,M. and Roslin,T. Wirta,H.K.
  TITLE     Establishing a community-wide DNA barcode library as a new tool for
            arctic research Direct Submission
  JOURNAL   Mol Ecol Resour (2015) In press Submitted (04-JAN-2016) Agricultural
            sciences, University of
            Helsinki, Latokartanonkaari 5, Helsinki, Helsinki FI-00014, Finland
   PUBMED   26602739
ORIGIN
1           ATTATACTTT TTATTTGGAA CTTGAGCTGG AATAGTAGGA ACTTCTTTAA GAGTTTTAAT
61          TCGTGCAGAA CTTGGTCATC CAGGTGCTTT AATTGGTGAT GATCAAATTT ATAATGTAAT
121         TGTTACTGCT CATGCTTTTG TTATAATTTT CTTTATAGTA ATACCAATTA TAATTGGAGG
181         ATTTGGTAAC TGATTAGTAC CTTTAATATT AGGAGCCCCA GATATAGC
//
LOCUS       KU374022      228 bp ss-RNA             RNA 06-FEB-2016
DEFINITION  Folsomia bisetosa
ACCESSION   KU374022
REFERENCE   1
  AUTHORS   Wirta,H., Varkonyi,G., Rasmussen,C., Kaartinen,R., Schmidt,N.M.,
            Hebert,P.D., Bartak,M., Blagoev,G., Disney,H., Ertl,S.,
            Gjelstrup,P., Gwiazdowicz,D.J., Hulden,L., Ilmonen,J., Jakovlev,J.,
            Jaschhof,M., Kahanpaa,J., Kankaanpaa,T., Krogh,P.H., Labbee,R.,
            Lettner,C., Michelsen,V., Nielsen,S.A., Nielsen,T.R.,
            Paasivirta,L., Pedersen,S., Pohjoismaki,J., Salmela,J.,
            Vilkamaa,P., Vare,H., von Tschirnhaus,M. and Roslin,T. Wirta,H.K.
  TITLE     Establishing a community-wide DNA barcode library as a new tool for
            arctic research Direct Submission
  JOURNAL   Mol Ecol Resour (2015) In press Submitted (04-JAN-2016) Agricultural
            sciences, University of
            Helsinki, Latokartanonkaari 5, Helsinki, Helsinki FI-00014, Finland
   PUBMED   26602739
ORIGIN
1           AATATATCTA ATTTTCGGAG TCTGGTCTGC TATAGTAGGT ACAGCGTTTA GAGTTTTAAT
61          CCGCCTCGAA CTTGGACAAC CAGGTTCTTT TATTGGTGAC GATCAAATTT ATAACGTTAT
121         ACTCACAGCT CATGCTTTTA TTATAATTTT TTTTATAGTT ATACCAATCA TAATTGGAGG
181         TTTTGGAAAC TGATTAGTTC CTCTAATAAT CGGAGCCCCA GATATAGC
//
LOCUS       KU374009      228 bp ss-RNA             RNA 06-FEB-2016
DEFINITION  Spilogona tornensis
ACCESSION   KU374009
REFERENCE   1
  AUTHORS   Wirta,H., Varkonyi,G., Rasmussen,C., Kaartinen,R., Schmidt,N.M.,
            Hebert,P.D., Bartak,M., Blagoev,G., Disney,H., Ertl,S.,
            Gjelstrup,P., Gwiazdowicz,D.J., Hulden,L., Ilmonen,J., Jakovlev,J.,
            Jaschhof,M., Kahanpaa,J., Kankaanpaa,T., Krogh,P.H., Labbee,R.,
            Lettner,C., Michelsen,V., Nielsen,S.A., Nielsen,T.R.,
            Paasivirta,L., Pedersen,S., Pohjoismaki,J., Salmela,J.,
            Vilkamaa,P., Vare,H., von Tschirnhaus,M. and Roslin,T. Wirta,H.K.
  TITLE     Establishing a community-wide DNA barcode library as a new tool for
            arctic research Direct Submission
  JOURNAL   Mol Ecol Resour (2015) In press Submitted (04-JAN-2016) Agricultural
            sciences, University of
            Helsinki, Latokartanonkaari 5, Helsinki, Helsinki FI-00014, Finland
   PUBMED   26602739
ORIGIN
1           TTTATATTTT ATTTTTGGAG CTTGATCTGG TATAATTGGA ACTTCTTTAA GTATTTTAAT
61          TCGAGCTGAA TTAGGACATC CTGGTGCATT AATTGGTAAT GATCAAATTT ATAATGTAAT
121         TGTAACTGCT CATGCTTTTA TTATAATTTT TTTTATAGTT ATACCTATTA TAATTGGAGG
181         ATTTGGTAAT TGATTAGTAC CATTAATATT AGGAGCCCCA GATATAGC
//
LOCUS       KU373988      228 bp ss-RNA             RNA 06-FEB-2016
DEFINITION  Delia echinata
ACCESSION   KU373988
REFERENCE   1
  AUTHORS   Wirta,H., Varkonyi,G., Rasmussen,C., Kaartinen,R., Schmidt,N.M.,
            Hebert,P.D., Bartak,M., Blagoev,G., Disney,H., Ertl,S.,
            Gjelstrup,P., Gwiazdowicz,D.J., Hulden,L., Ilmonen,J., Jakovlev,J.,
            Jaschhof,M., Kahanpaa,J., Kankaanpaa,T., Krogh,P.H., Labbee,R.,
            Lettner,C., Michelsen,V., Nielsen,S.A., Nielsen,T.R.,
            Paasivirta,L., Pedersen,S., Pohjoismaki,J., Salmela,J.,
            Vilkamaa,P., Vare,H., von Tschirnhaus,M. and Roslin,T. Wirta,H.K.
  TITLE     Establishing a community-wide DNA barcode library as a new tool for
            arctic research Direct Submission
  JOURNAL   Mol Ecol Resour (2015) In press Submitted (04-JAN-2016) Agricultural
            sciences, University of
            Helsinki, Latokartanonkaari 5, Helsinki, Helsinki FI-00014, Finland
   PUBMED   26602739
ORIGIN
1           TTTATATTTT ATTTTTGGAG CTTGAGCAGG AATAGTAGGA ACTTCATTAA GTATATTAAT
61          TCGAGCTGAA TTAGGACACC CAGGAGCATT AATTGGAGAT GATCAAATTT ATAATGTAAT
121         TGTAACAGCC CATGCTTTTA TTATAATTTT TTTTATAGTA ATACCTATTA TAATTGGAGG
181         ATTTGGAAAT TGATTAGTTC CCCTTATACT AGGTGCTCCA GATATGGC
//
LOCUS       KU373981      228 bp ss-RNA             RNA 06-FEB-2016
DEFINITION  Orthocladius priomixtus
ACCESSION   KU373981
REFERENCE   1
  AUTHORS   Wirta,H., Varkonyi,G., Rasmussen,C., Kaartinen,R., Schmidt,N.M.,
            Hebert,P.D., Bartak,M., Blagoev,G., Disney,H., Ertl,S.,
            Gjelstrup,P., Gwiazdowicz,D.J., Hulden,L., Ilmonen,J., Jakovlev,J.,
            Jaschhof,M., Kahanpaa,J., Kankaanpaa,T., Krogh,P.H., Labbee,R.,
            Lettner,C., Michelsen,V., Nielsen,S.A., Nielsen,T.R.,
            Paasivirta,L., Pedersen,S., Pohjoismaki,J., Salmela,J.,
            Vilkamaa,P., Vare,H., von Tschirnhaus,M. and Roslin,T. Wirta,H.K.
  TITLE     Establishing a community-wide DNA barcode library as a new tool for
            arctic research Direct Submission
  JOURNAL   Mol Ecol Resour (2015) In press Submitted (04-JAN-2016) Agricultural
            sciences, University of
            Helsinki, Latokartanonkaari 5, Helsinki, Helsinki FI-00014, Finland
   PUBMED   26602739
ORIGIN
1           TTTATATTTC ATTTTTGGAG CTTGATCTGG AATAGTAGGT ACTTCCCTAA GTATCTTAAT
61          TCGAGCTGAG TTAGGACACT CAGGGTCCCT AATTGGTGAT GATCAAATCT ATAATGTAAT
121         TGTAACTGCC CATGCTTTTG TAATAATTTT TTTTATAGTT ATACCTATTT TAATTGGGGG
181         TTTTGGAAAT TGGTTAGTAC CTTTAATACT AGGAGCTCCC GATATAGC
//
LOCUS       KU373972      228 bp ss-RNA             RNA 06-FEB-2016
DEFINITION  Megaselia cirriventris
ACCESSION   KU373972
REFERENCE   1
  AUTHORS   Wirta,H., Varkonyi,G., Rasmussen,C., Kaartinen,R., Schmidt,N.M.,
            Hebert,P.D., Bartak,M., Blagoev,G., Disney,H., Ertl,S.,
            Gjelstrup,P., Gwiazdowicz,D.J., Hulden,L., Ilmonen,J., Jakovlev,J.,
            Jaschhof,M., Kahanpaa,J., Kankaanpaa,T., Krogh,P.H., Labbee,R.,
            Lettner,C., Michelsen,V., Nielsen,S.A., Nielsen,T.R.,
            Paasivirta,L., Pedersen,S., Pohjoismaki,J., Salmela,J.,
            Vilkamaa,P., Vare,H., von Tschirnhaus,M. and Roslin,T. Wirta,H.K.
  TITLE     Establishing a community-wide DNA barcode library as a new tool for
            arctic research Direct Submission
  JOURNAL   Mol Ecol Resour (2015) In press Submitted (04-JAN-2016) Agricultural
            sciences, University of
            Helsinki, Latokartanonkaari 5, Helsinki, Helsinki FI-00014, Finland
   PUBMED   26602739
ORIGIN
1           ATTATATTTT ATTTTTGGAG CATGAGCTGG TATAATCGGA ACATCTTTAA GAATTATAAT
61          TCGAGCTGAA CTAGGTCATC CTGGAGCTCT TATTGGTGAT GATCAAATTT ATAATGTAAT
121         TGTTACTGCA CATGCTTTTA TTATAATTTT TTTTATAGTT ATACCTATTA TAATAGGAGG
181         ATTTGGAAAT TGATTAGTTC CATTAATACT AGGAGCTCCT GATATAGC
//
LOCUS       KU373965      228 bp ss-RNA             RNA 06-FEB-2016
DEFINITION  Helophilus groenlandicus
ACCESSION   KU373965
REFERENCE   1
  AUTHORS   Wirta,H., Varkonyi,G., Rasmussen,C., Kaartinen,R., Schmidt,N.M.,
            Hebert,P.D., Bartak,M., Blagoev,G., Disney,H., Ertl,S.,
            Gjelstrup,P., Gwiazdowicz,D.J., Hulden,L., Ilmonen,J., Jakovlev,J.,
            Jaschhof,M., Kahanpaa,J., Kankaanpaa,T., Krogh,P.H., Labbee,R.,
            Lettner,C., Michelsen,V., Nielsen,S.A., Nielsen,T.R.,
            Paasivirta,L., Pedersen,S., Pohjoismaki,J., Salmela,J.,
            Vilkamaa,P., Vare,H., von Tschirnhaus,M. and Roslin,T. Wirta,H.K.
  TITLE     Establishing a community-wide DNA barcode library as a new tool for
            arctic research Direct Submission
  JOURNAL   Mol Ecol Resour (2015) In press Submitted (04-JAN-2016) Agricultural
            sciences, University of
            Helsinki, Latokartanonkaari 5, Helsinki, Helsinki FI-00014, Finland
   PUBMED   26602739
ORIGIN
1           ATTATATTTT GTATTTGGAA CATGAGCTGG AATAGTAGGA ACTTCATTAA GTATACTAAT
61          TCGAGCAGAG TTAGGACATC CTGGAGCCTT AATTGGTGAT GACCAAATTT ATAATGTTAT
121         TGTTACAGCA CATGCATTTG TAATAATTTT TTTCATAGTT ATACCTATTA TAATTGGAGG
181         ATTCGGAAAC TGATTAGTTC CACTAATATT AGGAGCTCCT GATATAGC
//
LOCUS       KU373954      228 bp ss-RNA             RNA 06-FEB-2016
DEFINITION  Nysius groenlandicus
ACCESSION   KU373954
REFERENCE   1
  AUTHORS   Wirta,H., Varkonyi,G., Rasmussen,C., Kaartinen,R., Schmidt,N.M.,
            Hebert,P.D., Bartak,M., Blagoev,G., Disney,H., Ertl,S.,
            Gjelstrup,P., Gwiazdowicz,D.J., Hulden,L., Ilmonen,J., Jakovlev,J.,
            Jaschhof,M., Kahanpaa,J., Kankaanpaa,T., Krogh,P.H., Labbee,R.,
            Lettner,C., Michelsen,V., Nielsen,S.A., Nielsen,T.R.,
            Paasivirta,L., Pedersen,S., Pohjoismaki,J., Salmela,J.,
            Vilkamaa,P., Vare,H., von Tschirnhaus,M. and Roslin,T. Wirta,H.K.
  TITLE     Establishing a community-wide DNA barcode library as a new tool for
            arctic research Direct Submission
  JOURNAL   Mol Ecol Resour (2015) In press Submitted (04-JAN-2016) Agricultural
            sciences, University of
            Helsinki, Latokartanonkaari 5, Helsinki, Helsinki FI-00014, Finland
   PUBMED   26602739
ORIGIN
1           ATTATATTTT ATCTTCGGAA TATGAGCTGG CATAATTGGT TCATCAATAA GATGAATTAT
61          TCGAATTGAA TTAGGACAAC CAGGTACATT TATTGGTAAT GATCAAATTT ATAATGTAAT
121         TGTAACAGCA CATGCATTTA TTATGATTTT CTTTATAGTT ATACCAATTA TAATTGGAGG
181         ATTTGGAAAT TGATTAGTTC CTTTAATAAT TGGTGCCCCT GATATAGC
//
LOCUS       KU373949      228 bp ss-RNA             RNA 06-FEB-2016
DEFINITION  Zaphne tundrica
ACCESSION   KU373949
REFERENCE   1
  AUTHORS   Wirta,H., Varkonyi,G., Rasmussen,C., Kaartinen,R., Schmidt,N.M.,
            Hebert,P.D., Bartak,M., Blagoev,G., Disney,H., Ertl,S.,
            Gjelstrup,P., Gwiazdowicz,D.J., Hulden,L., Ilmonen,J., Jakovlev,J.,
            Jaschhof,M., Kahanpaa,J., Kankaanpaa,T., Krogh,P.H., Labbee,R.,
            Lettner,C., Michelsen,V., Nielsen,S.A., Nielsen,T.R.,
            Paasivirta,L., Pedersen,S., Pohjoismaki,J., Salmela,J.,
            Vilkamaa,P., Vare,H., von Tschirnhaus,M. and Roslin,T. Wirta,H.K.
  TITLE     Establishing a community-wide DNA barcode library as a new tool for
            arctic research Direct Submission
  JOURNAL   Mol Ecol Resour (2015) In press Submitted (04-JAN-2016) Agricultural
            sciences, University of
            Helsinki, Latokartanonkaari 5, Helsinki, Helsinki FI-00014, Finland
   PUBMED   26602739
ORIGIN
1           ATTATATTTT ATTTTCGGAG CATGAGCAGG AATAGTAGGA ACTTCATTAA GTATTCTTAT
61          TCGAGCCGAA TTAGGTCATC CAGGAGCCTT AATTGGTGAT GATCAAATTT ATAACGTAAT
121         TGTTACAGCT CATGCTTTTA TTATAATTTT TTTTATAGTA ATACCAATTA TAATTGGAGG
181         ATTTGGTAAT TGATTAGTTC CTCTTATATT AGGAGCTCCT GATATAGC
//
LOCUS       KU373933      228 bp ss-RNA             RNA 06-FEB-2016
DEFINITION  Spilogona zaitzevi
ACCESSION   KU373933
REFERENCE   1
  AUTHORS   Wirta,H., Varkonyi,G., Rasmussen,C., Kaartinen,R., Schmidt,N.M.,
            Hebert,P.D., Bartak,M., Blagoev,G., Disney,H., Ertl,S.,
            Gjelstrup,P., Gwiazdowicz,D.J., Hulden,L., Ilmonen,J., Jakovlev,J.,
            Jaschhof,M., Kahanpaa,J., Kankaanpaa,T., Krogh,P.H., Labbee,R.,
            Lettner,C., Michelsen,V., Nielsen,S.A., Nielsen,T.R.,
            Paasivirta,L., Pedersen,S., Pohjoismaki,J., Salmela,J.,
            Vilkamaa,P., Vare,H., von Tschirnhaus,M. and Roslin,T. Wirta,H.K.
  TITLE     Establishing a community-wide DNA barcode library as a new tool for
            arctic research Direct Submission
  JOURNAL   Mol Ecol Resour (2015) In press Submitted (04-JAN-2016) Agricultural
            sciences, University of
            Helsinki, Latokartanonkaari 5, Helsinki, Helsinki FI-00014, Finland
   PUBMED   26602739
ORIGIN
1           TTTATATTTT ATTTTTGGAG CTTGATCTGG AATAATTGGT ACTTCTTTAA GAATTTTAAT
61          TCGAGCTGAA TTAGGACATC CTGGTGCTTT AATTGGTAAT GATCAAATTT ATAACGTAAT
121         TGTAACTGCA CATGCTTTTA TTATAATTTT TTTTATAGTT ATGCCAATTA TAATTGGAGG
181         ATTTGGAAAT TGACTAGTAC CCCTAATACT AGGAGCCCCT GATATAGC
//
LOCUS       KU373926      228 bp ss-RNA             RNA 06-FEB-2016
DEFINITION  Diamesa simplex
ACCESSION   KU373926
REFERENCE   1
  AUTHORS   Wirta,H., Varkonyi,G., Rasmussen,C., Kaartinen,R., Schmidt,N.M.,
            Hebert,P.D., Bartak,M., Blagoev,G., Disney,H., Ertl,S.,
            Gjelstrup,P., Gwiazdowicz,D.J., Hulden,L., Ilmonen,J., Jakovlev,J.,
            Jaschhof,M., Kahanpaa,J., Kankaanpaa,T., Krogh,P.H., Labbee,R.,
            Lettner,C., Michelsen,V., Nielsen,S.A., Nielsen,T.R.,
            Paasivirta,L., Pedersen,S., Pohjoismaki,J., Salmela,J.,
            Vilkamaa,P., Vare,H., von Tschirnhaus,M. and Roslin,T. Wirta,H.K.
  TITLE     Establishing a community-wide DNA barcode library as a new tool for
            arctic research Direct Submission
  JOURNAL   Mol Ecol Resour (2015) In press Submitted (04-JAN-2016) Agricultural
            sciences, University of
            Helsinki, Latokartanonkaari 5, Helsinki, Helsinki FI-00014, Finland
   PUBMED   26602739
ORIGIN
1           TTTATATTTT ATTTTTGGAG CTTGAGCTGG AATAGTAGGT ACTTCCCTTA GTATCTTAAT
61          TCGAGCCGAG TTAGGGCACC CTGGTTCTTT AATTGGGGAC GATCAAATTT ATAATGTAAT
121         TGTAACAGCA CACGCTTTTG TAATAATTTT TTTTATAGTT ATACCTATTA TAATTGGAGG
181         GTTTGGAAAC TGGTTAGTTC CTTTAATGTT AGGAGCCCCT GATATAGC
//
LOCUS       KU373925      228 bp ss-RNA             RNA 06-FEB-2016
DEFINITION  Limnophora groenlandica
ACCESSION   KU373925
REFERENCE   1
  AUTHORS   Wirta,H., Varkonyi,G., Rasmussen,C., Kaartinen,R., Schmidt,N.M.,
            Hebert,P.D., Bartak,M., Blagoev,G., Disney,H., Ertl,S.,
            Gjelstrup,P., Gwiazdowicz,D.J., Hulden,L., Ilmonen,J., Jakovlev,J.,
            Jaschhof,M., Kahanpaa,J., Kankaanpaa,T., Krogh,P.H., Labbee,R.,
            Lettner,C., Michelsen,V., Nielsen,S.A., Nielsen,T.R.,
            Paasivirta,L., Pedersen,S., Pohjoismaki,J., Salmela,J.,
            Vilkamaa,P., Vare,H., von Tschirnhaus,M. and Roslin,T. Wirta,H.K.
  TITLE     Establishing a community-wide DNA barcode library as a new tool for
            arctic research Direct Submission
  JOURNAL   Mol Ecol Resour (2015) In press Submitted (04-JAN-2016) Agricultural
            sciences, University of
            Helsinki, Latokartanonkaari 5, Helsinki, Helsinki FI-00014, Finland
   PUBMED   26602739
ORIGIN
1           ATTATATTTT ATTTTTGGAG CTTGATCAGG TATAGTAGGA ACTTCATTAA GTATTTTAAT
61          TCGAACTGAA TTAGGTCATC CTGGAGCTTT AATTGGTAAT GATCAAATCT ATAACGTAAT
121         TGTAACAGCT CATGCTTTTA TTATAATTTT TTTTATAGTT ATACCTATTA TAATTGGAGG
181         ATTTGGAAAT TGATTAGTTC CTTTAATACT AGGAGCACCA GATATAGC
//
LOCUS       KU373912      228 bp ss-RNA             RNA 06-FEB-2016
DEFINITION  Tokunagaia rectangularis
ACCESSION   KU373912
REFERENCE   1
  AUTHORS   Wirta,H., Varkonyi,G., Rasmussen,C., Kaartinen,R., Schmidt,N.M.,
            Hebert,P.D., Bartak,M., Blagoev,G., Disney,H., Ertl,S.,
            Gjelstrup,P., Gwiazdowicz,D.J., Hulden,L., Ilmonen,J., Jakovlev,J.,
            Jaschhof,M., Kahanpaa,J., Kankaanpaa,T., Krogh,P.H., Labbee,R.,
            Lettner,C., Michelsen,V., Nielsen,S.A., Nielsen,T.R.,
            Paasivirta,L., Pedersen,S., Pohjoismaki,J., Salmela,J.,
            Vilkamaa,P., Vare,H., von Tschirnhaus,M. and Roslin,T. Wirta,H.K.
  TITLE     Establishing a community-wide DNA barcode library as a new tool for
            arctic research Direct Submission
  JOURNAL   Mol Ecol Resour (2015) In press Submitted (04-JAN-2016) Agricultural
            sciences, University of
            Helsinki, Latokartanonkaari 5, Helsinki, Helsinki FI-00014, Finland
   PUBMED   26602739
ORIGIN
1           CTTATATTTT ATTTTTGGGG CTTGAGCTGG AATAGTAGGT ACTTCCCTTA GTATCTTAAT
61          TCGGGCAGAA TTAGGCCATG CCGGCTCCTT AATTGGAGAC GACCAAATTT ATAACGTAAT
121         TGTTACCGCC CATGCTTTTG TAATAATTTT TTTTATAGTT ATACCTATTT TGATTGGAGG
181         ATTCGGAAAT TGACTTGTAC CCTTAATACT TGGGGCCCCT GATATAGC
//
LOCUS       KU373901      228 bp ss-RNA             RNA 06-FEB-2016
DEFINITION  Corynoneura scutellata
ACCESSION   KU373901
REFERENCE   1
  AUTHORS   Wirta,H., Varkonyi,G., Rasmussen,C., Kaartinen,R., Schmidt,N.M.,
            Hebert,P.D., Bartak,M., Blagoev,G., Disney,H., Ertl,S.,
            Gjelstrup,P., Gwiazdowicz,D.J., Hulden,L., Ilmonen,J., Jakovlev,J.,
            Jaschhof,M., Kahanpaa,J., Kankaanpaa,T., Krogh,P.H., Labbee,R.,
            Lettner,C., Michelsen,V., Nielsen,S.A., Nielsen,T.R.,
            Paasivirta,L., Pedersen,S., Pohjoismaki,J., Salmela,J.,
            Vilkamaa,P., Vare,H., von Tschirnhaus,M. and Roslin,T. Wirta,H.K.
  TITLE     Establishing a community-wide DNA barcode library as a new tool for
            arctic research Direct Submission
  JOURNAL   Mol Ecol Resour (2015) In press Submitted (04-JAN-2016) Agricultural
            sciences, University of
            Helsinki, Latokartanonkaari 5, Helsinki, Helsinki FI-00014, Finland
   PUBMED   26602739
ORIGIN
1           TTTATATTTT ATTTTCGGAG CTTGATCTGG AATAGTTGGA ACTTCTTTAA GAATTCTAAT
61          TCGACTAGAA TTAGGCCACC CAGGGTCATT AATTGGAGAT GATCAAATTT ACAATGTTAT
121         TGTTACTGCT CATGCTTTTG TAATAATTTT TTTTATAGTA ATACCTATTT TAATTGGAGG
181         ATTTGGTAAT TGACTTGTTC CTTTAATATT AGGAGCTCCT GATATAGC
//
LOCUS       KU373892      228 bp ss-RNA             RNA 06-FEB-2016
DEFINITION  Pardosa glacialis
ACCESSION   KU373892
REFERENCE   1
  AUTHORS   Wirta,H., Varkonyi,G., Rasmussen,C., Kaartinen,R., Schmidt,N.M.,
            Hebert,P.D., Bartak,M., Blagoev,G., Disney,H., Ertl,S.,
            Gjelstrup,P., Gwiazdowicz,D.J., Hulden,L., Ilmonen,J., Jakovlev,J.,
            Jaschhof,M., Kahanpaa,J., Kankaanpaa,T., Krogh,P.H., Labbee,R.,
            Lettner,C., Michelsen,V., Nielsen,S.A., Nielsen,T.R.,
            Paasivirta,L., Pedersen,S., Pohjoismaki,J., Salmela,J.,
            Vilkamaa,P., Vare,H., von Tschirnhaus,M. and Roslin,T. Wirta,H.K.
  TITLE     Establishing a community-wide DNA barcode library as a new tool for
            arctic research Direct Submission
  JOURNAL   Mol Ecol Resour (2015) In press Submitted (04-JAN-2016) Agricultural
            sciences, University of
            Helsinki, Latokartanonkaari 5, Helsinki, Helsinki FI-00014, Finland
   PUBMED   26602739
ORIGIN
1           TTTATATTTA ATGTTTGGGG TTTGGTCAGC TATAATAGGA ACTGCTATAA GAGTATTAAT
61          TCGAATGGAA TTAGGGAATC CTGGTAGATT GTTAGGTGAT GATCATTTGT ATAATGTTAT
121         AGTTACTGCT CATGCTTTTG TAATAATTTT TTTTATAGTA ATGCCTATTC TTATTGGAGG
181         TTTTGGAAAT TGATTAGTTC CTTTAATATT AGGAGCTCCA GATATATC
//
LOCUS       KU373885      228 bp ss-RNA             RNA 06-FEB-2016
DEFINITION  Parasyrphus tarsatus
ACCESSION   KU373885
REFERENCE   1
  AUTHORS   Wirta,H., Varkonyi,G., Rasmussen,C., Kaartinen,R., Schmidt,N.M.,
            Hebert,P.D., Bartak,M., Blagoev,G., Disney,H., Ertl,S.,
            Gjelstrup,P., Gwiazdowicz,D.J., Hulden,L., Ilmonen,J., Jakovlev,J.,
            Jaschhof,M., Kahanpaa,J., Kankaanpaa,T., Krogh,P.H., Labbee,R.,
            Lettner,C., Michelsen,V., Nielsen,S.A., Nielsen,T.R.,
            Paasivirta,L., Pedersen,S., Pohjoismaki,J., Salmela,J.,
            Vilkamaa,P., Vare,H., von Tschirnhaus,M. and Roslin,T. Wirta,H.K.
  TITLE     Establishing a community-wide DNA barcode library as a new tool for
            arctic research Direct Submission
  JOURNAL   Mol Ecol Resour (2015) In press Submitted (04-JAN-2016) Agricultural
            sciences, University of
            Helsinki, Latokartanonkaari 5, Helsinki, Helsinki FI-00014, Finland
   PUBMED   26602739
ORIGIN
1           ATTATATTTT TTATTTGGAA CTTGAGCTGG AATAGTTGGT ACTTCTTTAA GTATATTAAT
61          TCGTGCAGAA CTTGGTCATC CAGGTGCTTT AATTGGTGAT GATCAAATTT ATAATGTAAT
121         TGTAACAGCT CATGCTTTTG TAATAATTTT TTTTATAGTA ATACCTATTA TAATTGGTGG
181         ATTTGGAAAT TGATTAGTTC CTTTAATATT AGGAGCTCCT GATATAGC
//
LOCUS       KU373874      228 bp ss-RNA             RNA 06-FEB-2016
DEFINITION  Collinsia thulensis
ACCESSION   KU373874
REFERENCE   1
  AUTHORS   Wirta,H., Varkonyi,G., Rasmussen,C., Kaartinen,R., Schmidt,N.M.,
            Hebert,P.D., Bartak,M., Blagoev,G., Disney,H., Ertl,S.,
            Gjelstrup,P., Gwiazdowicz,D.J., Hulden,L., Ilmonen,J., Jakovlev,J.,
            Jaschhof,M., Kahanpaa,J., Kankaanpaa,T., Krogh,P.H., Labbee,R.,
            Lettner,C., Michelsen,V., Nielsen,S.A., Nielsen,T.R.,
            Paasivirta,L., Pedersen,S., Pohjoismaki,J., Salmela,J.,
            Vilkamaa,P., Vare,H., von Tschirnhaus,M. and Roslin,T. Wirta,H.K.
  TITLE     Establishing a community-wide DNA barcode library as a new tool for
            arctic research Direct Submission
  JOURNAL   Mol Ecol Resour (2015) In press Submitted (04-JAN-2016) Agricultural
            sciences, University of
            Helsinki, Latokartanonkaari 5, Helsinki, Helsinki FI-00014, Finland
   PUBMED   26602739
ORIGIN
1           TTTATACTTT ATTTTTGGGG CTTGAGCTGC TATAGTAGGG ACAGCAATAA GAGTTTTAAT
61          TCGAATTGAG TTGGGACAGA TTGGGAGATT ACTGGGTGAT GACCAGTTAT ATAATGTTAT
121         TGTAACGGCT CATGCTTTTG TTATGATTTT TTTTATAGTT ATACCTATTT TAATTGGGGG
181         TTTTGGTAAT TGGTTGGTAC CTTTAATATT AGGGGCACCC GATATAGC
//
LOCUS       KU373871      228 bp ss-RNA             RNA 06-FEB-2016
DEFINITION  Gynaephora groenlandica
ACCESSION   KU373871
REFERENCE   1
  AUTHORS   Wirta,H., Varkonyi,G., Rasmussen,C., Kaartinen,R., Schmidt,N.M.,
            Hebert,P.D., Bartak,M., Blagoev,G., Disney,H., Ertl,S.,
            Gjelstrup,P., Gwiazdowicz,D.J., Hulden,L., Ilmonen,J., Jakovlev,J.,
            Jaschhof,M., Kahanpaa,J., Kankaanpaa,T., Krogh,P.H., Labbee,R.,
            Lettner,C., Michelsen,V., Nielsen,S.A., Nielsen,T.R.,
            Paasivirta,L., Pedersen,S., Pohjoismaki,J., Salmela,J.,
            Vilkamaa,P., Vare,H., von Tschirnhaus,M. and Roslin,T. Wirta,H.K.
  TITLE     Establishing a community-wide DNA barcode library as a new tool for
            arctic research Direct Submission
  JOURNAL   Mol Ecol Resour (2015) In press Submitted (04-JAN-2016) Agricultural
            sciences, University of
            Helsinki, Latokartanonkaari 5, Helsinki, Helsinki FI-00014, Finland
   PUBMED   26602739
ORIGIN
1           TTTATATTTT ATTTTTGGAA TTTGAGCTGG AATAATTGGA ACTTCTCTAA GATTATTAAT
61          TCGAGCAGAA TTAGGGAATC CTGGCTCTTT AATTGGAAAT GATCAAATTT ATAATACTAT
121         TGTAACAGCT CATGCATTTA TTATAATTTT TTTTATAGTT ATACCAATTA TAATCGGAGG
181         ATTAGGAAAC TGACTAGTAC CTCTAATATT AGGAGCCCCA GATATAGC
//
LOCUS       KU373870      226 bp ss-RNA             RNA 06-FEB-2016
DEFINITION  Diamesa geminata
ACCESSION   KU373870
REFERENCE   1
  AUTHORS   Wirta,H., Varkonyi,G., Rasmussen,C., Kaartinen,R., Schmidt,N.M.,
            Hebert,P.D., Bartak,M., Blagoev,G., Disney,H., Ertl,S.,
            Gjelstrup,P., Gwiazdowicz,D.J., Hulden,L., Ilmonen,J., Jakovlev,J.,
            Jaschhof,M., Kahanpaa,J., Kankaanpaa,T., Krogh,P.H., Labbee,R.,
            Lettner,C., Michelsen,V., Nielsen,S.A., Nielsen,T.R.,
            Paasivirta,L., Pedersen,S., Pohjoismaki,J., Salmela,J.,
            Vilkamaa,P., Vare,H., von Tschirnhaus,M. and Roslin,T. Wirta,H.K.
  TITLE     Establishing a community-wide DNA barcode library as a new tool for
            arctic research Direct Submission
  JOURNAL   Mol Ecol Resour (2015) In press Submitted (04-JAN-2016) Agricultural
            sciences, University of
            Helsinki, Latokartanonkaari 5, Helsinki, Helsinki FI-00014, Finland
   PUBMED   26602739
ORIGIN
1           ..TATATTTT ATTTTTGGTG CTTGAGCTGG AATAGTAGGT ACTTCCCTTA GTATCTTAAT
61          TCGAGCTGAG TTAGGACATC CCGGTTCTTT AATTGGTGAT GACCAAATTT ATAATGTAAT
121         TGTAACAGCA CACGCTTTTG TAATAATTTT TTTTATAGTT ATACCTATTA TAATTGGAGG
181         ATTTGGAAAT TGATTAGTAC CTTTAATGTT AGGTGCACCT GATATAGC
//
LOCUS       KU373861      228 bp ss-RNA             RNA 06-FEB-2016
DEFINITION  Willemia scandinavica
ACCESSION   KU373861
REFERENCE   1
  AUTHORS   Wirta,H., Varkonyi,G., Rasmussen,C., Kaartinen,R., Schmidt,N.M.,
            Hebert,P.D., Bartak,M., Blagoev,G., Disney,H., Ertl,S.,
            Gjelstrup,P., Gwiazdowicz,D.J., Hulden,L., Ilmonen,J., Jakovlev,J.,
            Jaschhof,M., Kahanpaa,J., Kankaanpaa,T., Krogh,P.H., Labbee,R.,
            Lettner,C., Michelsen,V., Nielsen,S.A., Nielsen,T.R.,
            Paasivirta,L., Pedersen,S., Pohjoismaki,J., Salmela,J.,
            Vilkamaa,P., Vare,H., von Tschirnhaus,M. and Roslin,T. Wirta,H.K.
  TITLE     Establishing a community-wide DNA barcode library as a new tool for
            arctic research Direct Submission
  JOURNAL   Mol Ecol Resour (2015) In press Submitted (04-JAN-2016) Agricultural
            sciences, University of
            Helsinki, Latokartanonkaari 5, Helsinki, Helsinki FI-00014, Finland
   PUBMED   26602739
ORIGIN
1           TATATATTTA ATTTTTGGTG CTTGGGCAGC TCTTGTAGGA ACAGCTTTTA GTGTAATAAT
61          TCGATTAGAG TTAGGCCAGC CAGGTTCATT TATTGGAGAT GATCAAACAT ATAATGTTAT
121         AGTTACCGCT CATGCTTTTA TTATAATTTT TTTTATGGTT ATACCTATTA TAATTGGAGG
181         GTTTGGAAAT TGACTTGTAC CATTAATAAT TGGTGCCCCA GACATAGC
//
LOCUS       KU373854      228 bp ss-RNA             RNA 06-FEB-2016
DEFINITION  Megalothorax minimus
ACCESSION   KU373854
REFERENCE   1
  AUTHORS   Wirta,H., Varkonyi,G., Rasmussen,C., Kaartinen,R., Schmidt,N.M.,
            Hebert,P.D., Bartak,M., Blagoev,G., Disney,H., Ertl,S.,
            Gjelstrup,P., Gwiazdowicz,D.J., Hulden,L., Ilmonen,J., Jakovlev,J.,
            Jaschhof,M., Kahanpaa,J., Kankaanpaa,T., Krogh,P.H., Labbee,R.,
            Lettner,C., Michelsen,V., Nielsen,S.A., Nielsen,T.R.,
            Paasivirta,L., Pedersen,S., Pohjoismaki,J., Salmela,J.,
            Vilkamaa,P., Vare,H., von Tschirnhaus,M. and Roslin,T. Wirta,H.K.
  TITLE     Establishing a community-wide DNA barcode library as a new tool for
            arctic research Direct Submission
  JOURNAL   Mol Ecol Resour (2015) In press Submitted (04-JAN-2016) Agricultural
            sciences, University of
            Helsinki, Latokartanonkaari 5, Helsinki, Helsinki FI-00014, Finland
   PUBMED   26602739
ORIGIN
1           CCTCTACTTA CTTTTTGGGG TGTGATCTGC TATAGTCGGA ACAGCCTTTA GAGTTTTAAT
61          CCGACTAGAA CTAGGACACC CAGGAAGTTT AATCGGAAAC GACCAAATCT ACAACGTTAT
121         AGTAACAGCA CATGCTTTTA TCATAATTTT TTTTATAGTT ATACCAATAA TAATTGGGGG
181         GTTCGGAAAC TGACTTATCC CTCTTATAAT TGGAACCCCA GACATAGC
//
LOCUS       KU373843      228 bp ss-RNA             RNA 06-FEB-2016
DEFINITION  Limnophyes brachytomus
ACCESSION   KU373843
REFERENCE   1
  AUTHORS   Wirta,H., Varkonyi,G., Rasmussen,C., Kaartinen,R., Schmidt,N.M.,
            Hebert,P.D., Bartak,M., Blagoev,G., Disney,H., Ertl,S.,
            Gjelstrup,P., Gwiazdowicz,D.J., Hulden,L., Ilmonen,J., Jakovlev,J.,
            Jaschhof,M., Kahanpaa,J., Kankaanpaa,T., Krogh,P.H., Labbee,R.,
            Lettner,C., Michelsen,V., Nielsen,S.A., Nielsen,T.R.,
            Paasivirta,L., Pedersen,S., Pohjoismaki,J., Salmela,J.,
            Vilkamaa,P., Vare,H., von Tschirnhaus,M. and Roslin,T. Wirta,H.K.
  TITLE     Establishing a community-wide DNA barcode library as a new tool for
            arctic research Direct Submission
  JOURNAL   Mol Ecol Resour (2015) In press Submitted (04-JAN-2016) Agricultural
            sciences, University of
            Helsinki, Latokartanonkaari 5, Helsinki, Helsinki FI-00014, Finland
   PUBMED   26602739
ORIGIN
1           TCTTTATTTT ATTTTTGGGG CTTGATCTGG TATAGTAGGT ACTTCTTTAA GAATTTTAAT
61          TCGAGCTGAA CTTGGACATT CGGGAGCCTT GATCGGAGAT GATCAAATCT ATAATGTGAT
121         CGTTACCGCC CATGCTTTTG TTATAATTTT TTTTATAGTA ATACCTATTT TAATTGGGGG
181         ATTTGGAAAT TGACTAGTTC CTCTCATATT AGGAGCTCCT GATATGGC
//
LOCUS       KU373838      228 bp ss-RNA             RNA 06-FEB-2016
DEFINITION  Myopina crassipalpis
ACCESSION   KU373838
REFERENCE   1
  AUTHORS   Wirta,H., Varkonyi,G., Rasmussen,C., Kaartinen,R., Schmidt,N.M.,
            Hebert,P.D., Bartak,M., Blagoev,G., Disney,H., Ertl,S.,
            Gjelstrup,P., Gwiazdowicz,D.J., Hulden,L., Ilmonen,J., Jakovlev,J.,
            Jaschhof,M., Kahanpaa,J., Kankaanpaa,T., Krogh,P.H., Labbee,R.,
            Lettner,C., Michelsen,V., Nielsen,S.A., Nielsen,T.R.,
            Paasivirta,L., Pedersen,S., Pohjoismaki,J., Salmela,J.,
            Vilkamaa,P., Vare,H., von Tschirnhaus,M. and Roslin,T. Wirta,H.K.
  TITLE     Establishing a community-wide DNA barcode library as a new tool for
            arctic research Direct Submission
  JOURNAL   Mol Ecol Resour (2015) In press Submitted (04-JAN-2016) Agricultural
            sciences, University of
            Helsinki, Latokartanonkaari 5, Helsinki, Helsinki FI-00014, Finland
   PUBMED   26602739
ORIGIN
1           ATTATATTTT ATTTTCGGTG CATGATCAGG AATAGTAGGA ACTTCTTTAA GAATTTTAAT
61          TCGAGCGGAA TTAGGACATC CTGGAGCTTT AATTGGTGAT GACCAAATTT ATAACGTAAT
121         TGTAACAGCC CATGCTTTCA TTATAATTTT TTTTATAGTA ATACCTATTA TAATTGGAGG
181         GTTTGGAAAT TGATTAGTTC CATTAATACT AGGAGCTCCT GATATAGC
//
LOCUS       KU373831      228 bp ss-RNA             RNA 06-FEB-2016
DEFINITION  Orthocladius decoratus
ACCESSION   KU373831
REFERENCE   1
  AUTHORS   Wirta,H., Varkonyi,G., Rasmussen,C., Kaartinen,R., Schmidt,N.M.,
            Hebert,P.D., Bartak,M., Blagoev,G., Disney,H., Ertl,S.,
            Gjelstrup,P., Gwiazdowicz,D.J., Hulden,L., Ilmonen,J., Jakovlev,J.,
            Jaschhof,M., Kahanpaa,J., Kankaanpaa,T., Krogh,P.H., Labbee,R.,
            Lettner,C., Michelsen,V., Nielsen,S.A., Nielsen,T.R.,
            Paasivirta,L., Pedersen,S., Pohjoismaki,J., Salmela,J.,
            Vilkamaa,P., Vare,H., von Tschirnhaus,M. and Roslin,T. Wirta,H.K.
  TITLE     Establishing a community-wide DNA barcode library as a new tool for
            arctic research Direct Submission
  JOURNAL   Mol Ecol Resour (2015) In press Submitted (04-JAN-2016) Agricultural
            sciences, University of
            Helsinki, Latokartanonkaari 5, Helsinki, Helsinki FI-00014, Finland
   PUBMED   26602739
ORIGIN
1           TCTTTATTTT ATTTTTGGAG CTTGATCCGG AATAGTTGGA ACTTCTTTAA GAATTCTAAT
61          TCGAGCAGAA TTAGGTCATG CTGGATCCCT AATTGGAGAT GACCAAATTT ATAATGTTAT
121         TGTAACTGCT CATGCTTTTG TAATAATTTT TTTCATAGTT ATACCTATCT TAATTGGGGG
181         ATTTGGTAAT TGGTTAGTTC CTTTAATATT AGGAGCCCCT GATATAGC
//
LOCUS       KU373826      228 bp ss-RNA             RNA 06-FEB-2016
DEFINITION  Diamesa geminata
ACCESSION   KU373826
REFERENCE   1
  AUTHORS   Wirta,H., Varkonyi,G., Rasmussen,C., Kaartinen,R., Schmidt,N.M.,
            Hebert,P.D., Bartak,M., Blagoev,G., Disney,H., Ertl,S.,
            Gjelstrup,P., Gwiazdowicz,D.J., Hulden,L., Ilmonen,J., Jakovlev,J.,
            Jaschhof,M., Kahanpaa,J., Kankaanpaa,T., Krogh,P.H., Labbee,R.,
            Lettner,C., Michelsen,V., Nielsen,S.A., Nielsen,T.R.,
            Paasivirta,L., Pedersen,S., Pohjoismaki,J., Salmela,J.,
            Vilkamaa,P., Vare,H., von Tschirnhaus,M. and Roslin,T. Wirta,H.K.
  TITLE     Establishing a community-wide DNA barcode library as a new tool for
            arctic research Direct Submission
  JOURNAL   Mol Ecol Resour (2015) In press Submitted (04-JAN-2016) Agricultural
            sciences, University of
            Helsinki, Latokartanonkaari 5, Helsinki, Helsinki FI-00014, Finland
   PUBMED   26602739
ORIGIN
1           TTTATATTTT ATTTTTGGTG CTTGAGCTGG AATAGTAGGT ACTTCCCTTA GTATCTTAAT
61          TCGAGCTGAG TTAGGACATC CCGGTTCTTT AATTGGTGAT GACCAAATTT ATAATGTAAT
121         TGTAACAGCA CACGCTTTTG TAATAATTTT TTTTATAGTT ATACCTATTA TAATTGGAGG
181         ATTTGGAAAT TGATTAGTAC CTTTAATGTT AGGTGCACCT GATATAGC
//
LOCUS       KU373825      228 bp ss-RNA             RNA 06-FEB-2016
DEFINITION  Delia echinata
ACCESSION   KU373825
REFERENCE   1
  AUTHORS   Wirta,H., Varkonyi,G., Rasmussen,C., Kaartinen,R., Schmidt,N.M.,
            Hebert,P.D., Bartak,M., Blagoev,G., Disney,H., Ertl,S.,
            Gjelstrup,P., Gwiazdowicz,D.J., Hulden,L., Ilmonen,J., Jakovlev,J.,
            Jaschhof,M., Kahanpaa,J., Kankaanpaa,T., Krogh,P.H., Labbee,R.,
            Lettner,C., Michelsen,V., Nielsen,S.A., Nielsen,T.R.,
            Paasivirta,L., Pedersen,S., Pohjoismaki,J., Salmela,J.,
            Vilkamaa,P., Vare,H., von Tschirnhaus,M. and Roslin,T. Wirta,H.K.
  TITLE     Establishing a community-wide DNA barcode library as a new tool for
            arctic research Direct Submission
  JOURNAL   Mol Ecol Resour (2015) In press Submitted (04-JAN-2016) Agricultural
            sciences, University of
            Helsinki, Latokartanonkaari 5, Helsinki, Helsinki FI-00014, Finland
   PUBMED   26602739
ORIGIN
1           TTTATATTTT ATTTTTGGAG CTTGAGCAGG AATAGTAGGA ACTTCATTAA GTATATTAAT
61          TCGAGCTGAA TTAGGACACC CAGGAGCATT AATTGGAGAT GATCAAATTT ATAATGTAAT
121         TGTAACAGCC CATGCTTTTA TTATAATTTT TTTTATAGTA ATACCTATTA TAATTGGAGG
181         ATTTGGAAAT TGATTAGTTC CCCTTATACT AGGTGCTCCA GATATAGC
//
LOCUS       KU373819      228 bp ss-RNA             RNA 06-FEB-2016
DEFINITION  Protapanteles fulvipes
ACCESSION   KU373819
REFERENCE   1
  AUTHORS   Wirta,H., Varkonyi,G., Rasmussen,C., Kaartinen,R., Schmidt,N.M.,
            Hebert,P.D., Bartak,M., Blagoev,G., Disney,H., Ertl,S.,
            Gjelstrup,P., Gwiazdowicz,D.J., Hulden,L., Ilmonen,J., Jakovlev,J.,
            Jaschhof,M., Kahanpaa,J., Kankaanpaa,T., Krogh,P.H., Labbee,R.,
            Lettner,C., Michelsen,V., Nielsen,S.A., Nielsen,T.R.,
            Paasivirta,L., Pedersen,S., Pohjoismaki,J., Salmela,J.,
            Vilkamaa,P., Vare,H., von Tschirnhaus,M. and Roslin,T. Wirta,H.K.
  TITLE     Establishing a community-wide DNA barcode library as a new tool for
            arctic research Direct Submission
  JOURNAL   Mol Ecol Resour (2015) In press Submitted (04-JAN-2016) Agricultural
            sciences, University of
            Helsinki, Latokartanonkaari 5, Helsinki, Helsinki FI-00014, Finland
   PUBMED   26602739
ORIGIN
1           ATTATATTTT ATATTTGGAA TATGATCAGG TATACTAGGA TTTTCAATAA GTTTAATTAT
61          TCGATTAGAA ATAGGAATAC CTGGAAGATT AATTGGTAAT GATCAAATTT ATAATAGAAT
121         TGTTACTTCT CATGCACTTA TTATAATTTT TTTTATAATT ATACCTGTAA TAATTGGTGG
181         TTTTGGAAAT TGATTAATTC CTTTAATATT AGGTTCTCCT GATATATC
//
LOCUS       KU373801      228 bp ss-RNA             RNA 06-FEB-2016
DEFINITION  Spilogona monacantha
ACCESSION   KU373801
REFERENCE   1
  AUTHORS   Wirta,H., Varkonyi,G., Rasmussen,C., Kaartinen,R., Schmidt,N.M.,
            Hebert,P.D., Bartak,M., Blagoev,G., Disney,H., Ertl,S.,
            Gjelstrup,P., Gwiazdowicz,D.J., Hulden,L., Ilmonen,J., Jakovlev,J.,
            Jaschhof,M., Kahanpaa,J., Kankaanpaa,T., Krogh,P.H., Labbee,R.,
            Lettner,C., Michelsen,V., Nielsen,S.A., Nielsen,T.R.,
            Paasivirta,L., Pedersen,S., Pohjoismaki,J., Salmela,J.,
            Vilkamaa,P., Vare,H., von Tschirnhaus,M. and Roslin,T. Wirta,H.K.
  TITLE     Establishing a community-wide DNA barcode library as a new tool for
            arctic research Direct Submission
  JOURNAL   Mol Ecol Resour (2015) In press Submitted (04-JAN-2016) Agricultural
            sciences, University of
            Helsinki, Latokartanonkaari 5, Helsinki, Helsinki FI-00014, Finland
   PUBMED   26602739
ORIGIN
1           TTTATATTTT ATTTTTGGAG CTTGATCTGG AATAATTGGA ACTTCTTTAA GAATTTTAAT
61          TCGAGCTGAA TTAGGACATC CTGGTGCTTT AATTGGTAAC GATCAAATTT ATAATGTAAT
121         TGTAACTGCA CATGCTTTTA TTATAATTTT TTTTATAGTA ATACCTATTA TAATTGGAGG
181         ATTTGGAAAT TGACTAGTAC CCCTAATACT AGGAGCTCCT GATATAGC
//
LOCUS       KU373797      228 bp ss-RNA             RNA 06-FEB-2016
DEFINITION  Xysticus labradorensis
ACCESSION   KU373797
REFERENCE   1
  AUTHORS   Wirta,H., Varkonyi,G., Rasmussen,C., Kaartinen,R., Schmidt,N.M.,
            Hebert,P.D., Bartak,M., Blagoev,G., Disney,H., Ertl,S.,
            Gjelstrup,P., Gwiazdowicz,D.J., Hulden,L., Ilmonen,J., Jakovlev,J.,
            Jaschhof,M., Kahanpaa,J., Kankaanpaa,T., Krogh,P.H., Labbee,R.,
            Lettner,C., Michelsen,V., Nielsen,S.A., Nielsen,T.R.,
            Paasivirta,L., Pedersen,S., Pohjoismaki,J., Salmela,J.,
            Vilkamaa,P., Vare,H., von Tschirnhaus,M. and Roslin,T. Wirta,H.K.
  TITLE     Establishing a community-wide DNA barcode library as a new tool for
            arctic research Direct Submission
  JOURNAL   Mol Ecol Resour (2015) In press Submitted (04-JAN-2016) Agricultural
            sciences, University of
            Helsinki, Latokartanonkaari 5, Helsinki, Helsinki FI-00014, Finland
   PUBMED   26602739
ORIGIN
1           TTTATATTTA TTATTTGGTG CTTGATCGGC TATAGTTGGT ACTGCAATAA GAGTTTTAAT
61          TCGTATAGAG TTAGGAAATG TGGGTAGATT ATTAGGTAAT GACCATTTAT ATAATGTTAT
121         TGTTACAGCT CATGCTTTTG TAATAATTTT TTTTATAGTG ATACCAATTT TAATTGGGGG
181         TTTTGGAAAT TGGTTAGTGC CTTTAATGTT AGGAGCTCCT GATATATC
//
LOCUS       KU373786      228 bp ss-RNA             RNA 06-FEB-2016
DEFINITION  Nephrotoma lundbecki
ACCESSION   KU373786
REFERENCE   1
  AUTHORS   Wirta,H., Varkonyi,G., Rasmussen,C., Kaartinen,R., Schmidt,N.M.,
            Hebert,P.D., Bartak,M., Blagoev,G., Disney,H., Ertl,S.,
            Gjelstrup,P., Gwiazdowicz,D.J., Hulden,L., Ilmonen,J., Jakovlev,J.,
            Jaschhof,M., Kahanpaa,J., Kankaanpaa,T., Krogh,P.H., Labbee,R.,
            Lettner,C., Michelsen,V., Nielsen,S.A., Nielsen,T.R.,
            Paasivirta,L., Pedersen,S., Pohjoismaki,J., Salmela,J.,
            Vilkamaa,P., Vare,H., von Tschirnhaus,M. and Roslin,T. Wirta,H.K.
  TITLE     Establishing a community-wide DNA barcode library as a new tool for
            arctic research Direct Submission
  JOURNAL   Mol Ecol Resour (2015) In press Submitted (04-JAN-2016) Agricultural
            sciences, University of
            Helsinki, Latokartanonkaari 5, Helsinki, Helsinki FI-00014, Finland
   PUBMED   26602739
ORIGIN
1           CTTATATTTT ATTTTTGGAG CTTGAGCCGG TATAACCGGA ACTTCATTAA GCATTTTAAT
61          TCGAGCAGAA TTAGGACATC CTGGAGCATT AATTGGCGAT GATCAAATTT ATAATGTTAT
121         TGTAACTGCC CACGCTTTTA TTATAATTTT TTTTATAGTA ATGCCTATTA TAATTGGTGG
181         ATTTGGTAAT TGATTAGTCC CCCTAATACT AGGGGCCCCC GATATAGC
//
LOCUS       KU373772      228 bp ss-RNA             RNA 06-FEB-2016
DEFINITION  Drymeia segnis
ACCESSION   KU373772
REFERENCE   1
  AUTHORS   Wirta,H., Varkonyi,G., Rasmussen,C., Kaartinen,R., Schmidt,N.M.,
            Hebert,P.D., Bartak,M., Blagoev,G., Disney,H., Ertl,S.,
            Gjelstrup,P., Gwiazdowicz,D.J., Hulden,L., Ilmonen,J., Jakovlev,J.,
            Jaschhof,M., Kahanpaa,J., Kankaanpaa,T., Krogh,P.H., Labbee,R.,
            Lettner,C., Michelsen,V., Nielsen,S.A., Nielsen,T.R.,
            Paasivirta,L., Pedersen,S., Pohjoismaki,J., Salmela,J.,
            Vilkamaa,P., Vare,H., von Tschirnhaus,M. and Roslin,T. Wirta,H.K.
  TITLE     Establishing a community-wide DNA barcode library as a new tool for
            arctic research Direct Submission
  JOURNAL   Mol Ecol Resour (2015) In press Submitted (04-JAN-2016) Agricultural
            sciences, University of
            Helsinki, Latokartanonkaari 5, Helsinki, Helsinki FI-00014, Finland
   PUBMED   26602739
ORIGIN
1           ACTTTATTTT ATTTTTGGAG CATGATCAGG AATAGTAGGA ACTTCATTAA GAATTTTAAT
61          TCGAGCTGAA TTAGGACATC CTGGAGCATT AATTGGAAAT GACCAAATTT ATAATGTAAT
121         TGTTACTGCT CATGCTTTTG TTATAATTTT TTTCATAGTA ATACCTATTA TAATTGGAGG
181         ATTTGGAAAC TGATTAGTAC CATTAATATT AGGAGCTCCT GATATAGC
//
LOCUS       KU373766      228 bp ss-RNA             RNA 06-FEB-2016
DEFINITION  Spilogona denudata
ACCESSION   KU373766
REFERENCE   1
  AUTHORS   Wirta,H., Varkonyi,G., Rasmussen,C., Kaartinen,R., Schmidt,N.M.,
            Hebert,P.D., Bartak,M., Blagoev,G., Disney,H., Ertl,S.,
            Gjelstrup,P., Gwiazdowicz,D.J., Hulden,L., Ilmonen,J., Jakovlev,J.,
            Jaschhof,M., Kahanpaa,J., Kankaanpaa,T., Krogh,P.H., Labbee,R.,
            Lettner,C., Michelsen,V., Nielsen,S.A., Nielsen,T.R.,
            Paasivirta,L., Pedersen,S., Pohjoismaki,J., Salmela,J.,
            Vilkamaa,P., Vare,H., von Tschirnhaus,M. and Roslin,T. Wirta,H.K.
  TITLE     Establishing a community-wide DNA barcode library as a new tool for
            arctic research Direct Submission
  JOURNAL   Mol Ecol Resour (2015) In press Submitted (04-JAN-2016) Agricultural
            sciences, University of
            Helsinki, Latokartanonkaari 5, Helsinki, Helsinki FI-00014, Finland
   PUBMED   26602739
ORIGIN
1           TTTATATTTT ATTTTTGGAG CTTGATCTGG AATAATCGGA ACTTCATTAA GTATTTTAAT
61          TCGAGCTGAA TTAGGACATC CTGGTGCTTT AATTGGTAAT GATCAAATTT ATAATGTAAT
121         TGTAACTGCA CATGCTTTCA TTATAATTTT TTTTATAGTT ATACCTATTA TAATTGGAGG
181         ATTTGGAAAT TGATTAGTAC CATTAATATT AGGAGCTCCT GATATGGC
//
LOCUS       KU373764      228 bp ss-RNA             RNA 06-FEB-2016
DEFINITION  Olethreutes inquietana
ACCESSION   KU373764
REFERENCE   1
  AUTHORS   Wirta,H., Varkonyi,G., Rasmussen,C., Kaartinen,R., Schmidt,N.M.,
            Hebert,P.D., Bartak,M., Blagoev,G., Disney,H., Ertl,S.,
            Gjelstrup,P., Gwiazdowicz,D.J., Hulden,L., Ilmonen,J., Jakovlev,J.,
            Jaschhof,M., Kahanpaa,J., Kankaanpaa,T., Krogh,P.H., Labbee,R.,
            Lettner,C., Michelsen,V., Nielsen,S.A., Nielsen,T.R.,
            Paasivirta,L., Pedersen,S., Pohjoismaki,J., Salmela,J.,
            Vilkamaa,P., Vare,H., von Tschirnhaus,M. and Roslin,T. Wirta,H.K.
  TITLE     Establishing a community-wide DNA barcode library as a new tool for
            arctic research Direct Submission
  JOURNAL   Mol Ecol Resour (2015) In press Submitted (04-JAN-2016) Agricultural
            sciences, University of
            Helsinki, Latokartanonkaari 5, Helsinki, Helsinki FI-00014, Finland
   PUBMED   26602739
ORIGIN
1           ACTATATTTT ATTTTTGGTG TGTGAGCTGG AATAATTGGT ACTTCTTTAA GATTATTAAT
61          TCGAGCTGAA TTAGGAAATC CCGGATCATT AATTGGAGAT GATCAAATTT ATAATACTAT
121         TGTAACTGCT CACGCTTTTA TTATAATTTT TTTTATAGTT ATACCTATCA TAATTGGAGG
181         ATTTGGTAAT TGATTAGTAC CTTTAATATT AGGAGCCCCT GATATAGC
//
LOCUS       KU373753      228 bp ss-RNA             RNA 06-FEB-2016
DEFINITION  Gesneria centuriella
ACCESSION   KU373753
REFERENCE   1
  AUTHORS   Wirta,H., Varkonyi,G., Rasmussen,C., Kaartinen,R., Schmidt,N.M.,
            Hebert,P.D., Bartak,M., Blagoev,G., Disney,H., Ertl,S.,
            Gjelstrup,P., Gwiazdowicz,D.J., Hulden,L., Ilmonen,J., Jakovlev,J.,
            Jaschhof,M., Kahanpaa,J., Kankaanpaa,T., Krogh,P.H., Labbee,R.,
            Lettner,C., Michelsen,V., Nielsen,S.A., Nielsen,T.R.,
            Paasivirta,L., Pedersen,S., Pohjoismaki,J., Salmela,J.,
            Vilkamaa,P., Vare,H., von Tschirnhaus,M. and Roslin,T. Wirta,H.K.
  TITLE     Establishing a community-wide DNA barcode library as a new tool for
            arctic research Direct Submission
  JOURNAL   Mol Ecol Resour (2015) In press Submitted (04-JAN-2016) Agricultural
            sciences, University of
            Helsinki, Latokartanonkaari 5, Helsinki, Helsinki FI-00014, Finland
   PUBMED   26602739
ORIGIN
1           CCTATATTTT ATTTTTGGAA TCTGAGCAGG AATAGTAGGA ACTTCTCTAA GACTATTAAT
61          TCGTGCTGAA TTAGGAAATC CAGGTTCTTT AATCGGAGAT GATCAAATTT ACAATACAAT
121         TGTCACAGCT CATGCTTTTA TTATAATTTT TTTTATGGTC ATACCAATTA TAATTGGTGG
181         ATTTGGAAAT TGATTAATTC CCCTAATATT AGGAGCTCCT GATATAGC
//
LOCUS       KU373746      228 bp ss-RNA             RNA 06-FEB-2016
DEFINITION  Stenomacrus sp.
ACCESSION   KU373746
REFERENCE   1
  AUTHORS   Wirta,H., Varkonyi,G., Rasmussen,C., Kaartinen,R., Schmidt,N.M.,
            Hebert,P.D., Bartak,M., Blagoev,G., Disney,H., Ertl,S.,
            Gjelstrup,P., Gwiazdowicz,D.J., Hulden,L., Ilmonen,J., Jakovlev,J.,
            Jaschhof,M., Kahanpaa,J., Kankaanpaa,T., Krogh,P.H., Labbee,R.,
            Lettner,C., Michelsen,V., Nielsen,S.A., Nielsen,T.R.,
            Paasivirta,L., Pedersen,S., Pohjoismaki,J., Salmela,J.,
            Vilkamaa,P., Vare,H., von Tschirnhaus,M. and Roslin,T. Wirta,H.K.
  TITLE     Establishing a community-wide DNA barcode library as a new tool for
            arctic research Direct Submission
  JOURNAL   Mol Ecol Resour (2015) In press Submitted (04-JAN-2016) Agricultural
            sciences, University of
            Helsinki, Latokartanonkaari 5, Helsinki, Helsinki FI-00014, Finland
   PUBMED   26602739
ORIGIN
1           TTTATATTTT ATTTTTGGTA TATGAGCTGG AATAATTGGA TCTTCAATAA GATTAATTAT
61          TCGTTTAGAA TTAGGAAATC CTGGATTTTT AATTAATAAT GATCAAATTT ATAATTCTAT
121         TGTTACAGCC CATGCTTTTA TTATAATTTT TTTTATAGTT ATACCTATTA TAATTGGAGG
181         ATTTGGAAAT TGATTAATTC CTTTAATACT TGGAGCACCT GATATAGC
//
LOCUS       KU373743      228 bp ss-RNA             RNA 06-FEB-2016
DEFINITION  Sympistis zetterstedtii
ACCESSION   KU373743
REFERENCE   1
  AUTHORS   Wirta,H., Varkonyi,G., Rasmussen,C., Kaartinen,R., Schmidt,N.M.,
            Hebert,P.D., Bartak,M., Blagoev,G., Disney,H., Ertl,S.,
            Gjelstrup,P., Gwiazdowicz,D.J., Hulden,L., Ilmonen,J., Jakovlev,J.,
            Jaschhof,M., Kahanpaa,J., Kankaanpaa,T., Krogh,P.H., Labbee,R.,
            Lettner,C., Michelsen,V., Nielsen,S.A., Nielsen,T.R.,
            Paasivirta,L., Pedersen,S., Pohjoismaki,J., Salmela,J.,
            Vilkamaa,P., Vare,H., von Tschirnhaus,M. and Roslin,T. Wirta,H.K.
  TITLE     Establishing a community-wide DNA barcode library as a new tool for
            arctic research Direct Submission
  JOURNAL   Mol Ecol Resour (2015) In press Submitted (04-JAN-2016) Agricultural
            sciences, University of
            Helsinki, Latokartanonkaari 5, Helsinki, Helsinki FI-00014, Finland
   PUBMED   26602739
ORIGIN
1           ATTATATTTT ATTTTTGGAA TTTGAGCAGG AATAGTAGGA ACTTCATTAA GTTTACTAAT
61          TCGTGCCGAA TTAGGTACCC CCGGATCATT AATTGGTGAT GATCAAATTT ATAATACTAT
121         TGTTACAGCT CATGCTTTTA TTATAATTTT TTTTATAGTT ATACCTATTA TAATTGGAGG
181         ATTTGGAAAT TGACTTATTC CTCTAATATT AGGAGCTCCC GATATAGC
//
LOCUS       KU373723      228 bp ss-RNA             RNA 06-FEB-2016
DEFINITION  Spilogona micans
ACCESSION   KU373723
REFERENCE   1
  AUTHORS   Wirta,H., Varkonyi,G., Rasmussen,C., Kaartinen,R., Schmidt,N.M.,
            Hebert,P.D., Bartak,M., Blagoev,G., Disney,H., Ertl,S.,
            Gjelstrup,P., Gwiazdowicz,D.J., Hulden,L., Ilmonen,J., Jakovlev,J.,
            Jaschhof,M., Kahanpaa,J., Kankaanpaa,T., Krogh,P.H., Labbee,R.,
            Lettner,C., Michelsen,V., Nielsen,S.A., Nielsen,T.R.,
            Paasivirta,L., Pedersen,S., Pohjoismaki,J., Salmela,J.,
            Vilkamaa,P., Vare,H., von Tschirnhaus,M. and Roslin,T. Wirta,H.K.
  TITLE     Establishing a community-wide DNA barcode library as a new tool for
            arctic research Direct Submission
  JOURNAL   Mol Ecol Resour (2015) In press Submitted (04-JAN-2016) Agricultural
            sciences, University of
            Helsinki, Latokartanonkaari 5, Helsinki, Helsinki FI-00014, Finland
   PUBMED   26602739
ORIGIN
1           TTTATATTTT ATCTTTGGAG CTTGATCTGG TATAATTGGA ACTTCTTTAA GTATTTTAAT
61          TCGAGCTGAA TTAGGACACC CCGGTGCATT AATTGGTAAT GATCAAATTT ATAATGTAAT
121         TGTGACTGCA CATGCATTTA TTATAATTTT TTTTATAGTC ATGCCTATCA TAATTGGAGG
181         ATTTGGAAAT TGATTGGTAC CTTTAATATT AGGAGCACCA GACATAGC
//
LOCUS       KU373721      228 bp ss-RNA             RNA 06-FEB-2016
DEFINITION  Orthocladius roussellae
ACCESSION   KU373721
REFERENCE   1
  AUTHORS   Wirta,H., Varkonyi,G., Rasmussen,C., Kaartinen,R., Schmidt,N.M.,
            Hebert,P.D., Bartak,M., Blagoev,G., Disney,H., Ertl,S.,
            Gjelstrup,P., Gwiazdowicz,D.J., Hulden,L., Ilmonen,J., Jakovlev,J.,
            Jaschhof,M., Kahanpaa,J., Kankaanpaa,T., Krogh,P.H., Labbee,R.,
            Lettner,C., Michelsen,V., Nielsen,S.A., Nielsen,T.R.,
            Paasivirta,L., Pedersen,S., Pohjoismaki,J., Salmela,J.,
            Vilkamaa,P., Vare,H., von Tschirnhaus,M. and Roslin,T. Wirta,H.K.
  TITLE     Establishing a community-wide DNA barcode library as a new tool for
            arctic research Direct Submission
  JOURNAL   Mol Ecol Resour (2015) In press Submitted (04-JAN-2016) Agricultural
            sciences, University of
            Helsinki, Latokartanonkaari 5, Helsinki, Helsinki FI-00014, Finland
   PUBMED   26602739
ORIGIN
1           CTTATATTTT ATTTTTGGAG CTTGATCTGG AATAGTAGGA ACTTCTCTTA GAATTTTAAT
61          TCGAGCTGAA TTAGGCCACG CTGGCTCTTT AATTGGCGAC GATCAAATTT ATAACGTAAT
121         TGTTACAGCT CATGCTTTTG TAATAATTTT TTTTATAGTA ATGCCTATTT TAATTGGTGG
181         CTTTGGAAAC TGACTAGTGC CTTTAATATT AGGAGCACCT GATATAGC
//
LOCUS       KU373712      228 bp ss-RNA             RNA 06-FEB-2016
DEFINITION  Fucellia ariciiformis
ACCESSION   KU373712
REFERENCE   1
  AUTHORS   Wirta,H., Varkonyi,G., Rasmussen,C., Kaartinen,R., Schmidt,N.M.,
            Hebert,P.D., Bartak,M., Blagoev,G., Disney,H., Ertl,S.,
            Gjelstrup,P., Gwiazdowicz,D.J., Hulden,L., Ilmonen,J., Jakovlev,J.,
            Jaschhof,M., Kahanpaa,J., Kankaanpaa,T., Krogh,P.H., Labbee,R.,
            Lettner,C., Michelsen,V., Nielsen,S.A., Nielsen,T.R.,
            Paasivirta,L., Pedersen,S., Pohjoismaki,J., Salmela,J.,
            Vilkamaa,P., Vare,H., von Tschirnhaus,M. and Roslin,T. Wirta,H.K.
  TITLE     Establishing a community-wide DNA barcode library as a new tool for
            arctic research Direct Submission
  JOURNAL   Mol Ecol Resour (2015) In press Submitted (04-JAN-2016) Agricultural
            sciences, University of
            Helsinki, Latokartanonkaari 5, Helsinki, Helsinki FI-00014, Finland
   PUBMED   26602739
ORIGIN
1           ACTATATTTT ATTTTCGGTG CATGATCAGG AATAGTGGGA ACTTCTCTAA GTATTTTAAT
61          TCGAGCCGAA TTAGGACATC CTGGTGCATT AATTGGAGAT GATCAAATTT ATAACGTTAT
121         TGTAACAGCC CATGCTTTTA TTATGATTTT TTTTATAGTA ATACCTATTA TAATTGGAGG
181         ATTTGGAAAT TGATTAGTAC CTCTTATATT AGGGGCTCCT GATATAGC
//
LOCUS       KU373705      228 bp ss-RNA             RNA 06-FEB-2016
DEFINITION  Syrphus attenuatus
ACCESSION   KU373705
REFERENCE   1
  AUTHORS   Wirta,H., Varkonyi,G., Rasmussen,C., Kaartinen,R., Schmidt,N.M.,
            Hebert,P.D., Bartak,M., Blagoev,G., Disney,H., Ertl,S.,
            Gjelstrup,P., Gwiazdowicz,D.J., Hulden,L., Ilmonen,J., Jakovlev,J.,
            Jaschhof,M., Kahanpaa,J., Kankaanpaa,T., Krogh,P.H., Labbee,R.,
            Lettner,C., Michelsen,V., Nielsen,S.A., Nielsen,T.R.,
            Paasivirta,L., Pedersen,S., Pohjoismaki,J., Salmela,J.,
            Vilkamaa,P., Vare,H., von Tschirnhaus,M. and Roslin,T. Wirta,H.K.
  TITLE     Establishing a community-wide DNA barcode library as a new tool for
            arctic research Direct Submission
  JOURNAL   Mol Ecol Resour (2015) In press Submitted (04-JAN-2016) Agricultural
            sciences, University of
            Helsinki, Latokartanonkaari 5, Helsinki, Helsinki FI-00014, Finland
   PUBMED   26602739
ORIGIN
1           ATTATATTTT TTATTTGGAA CTTGAGCTGG TATAGTGGGA ACATCATTAA GTGTATTAAT
61          TCGTGCAGAG CTTGGACATC CAGGTGCTTT AATTGGAGAT GATCAAATTT ATAATGTTAT
121         TGTAACTGCT CATGCTTTTG TAATAATTTT TTTTATAGTA ATACCAATTA TAATTGGAGG
181         ATTTGGAAAT TGATTAGTTC CCTTAATACT AGGAGCTCCT GATATAGC
//
LOCUS       KU373691      228 bp ss-RNA             RNA 06-FEB-2016
DEFINITION  Metriocnemus ursinus
ACCESSION   KU373691
REFERENCE   1
  AUTHORS   Wirta,H., Varkonyi,G., Rasmussen,C., Kaartinen,R., Schmidt,N.M.,
            Hebert,P.D., Bartak,M., Blagoev,G., Disney,H., Ertl,S.,
            Gjelstrup,P., Gwiazdowicz,D.J., Hulden,L., Ilmonen,J., Jakovlev,J.,
            Jaschhof,M., Kahanpaa,J., Kankaanpaa,T., Krogh,P.H., Labbee,R.,
            Lettner,C., Michelsen,V., Nielsen,S.A., Nielsen,T.R.,
            Paasivirta,L., Pedersen,S., Pohjoismaki,J., Salmela,J.,
            Vilkamaa,P., Vare,H., von Tschirnhaus,M. and Roslin,T. Wirta,H.K.
  TITLE     Establishing a community-wide DNA barcode library as a new tool for
            arctic research Direct Submission
  JOURNAL   Mol Ecol Resour (2015) In press Submitted (04-JAN-2016) Agricultural
            sciences, University of
            Helsinki, Latokartanonkaari 5, Helsinki, Helsinki FI-00014, Finland
   PUBMED   26602739
ORIGIN
1           TTTATATTTT ATTTTTGGGG CTTGATCAGG TATAGTTGGG ACTTCTTTAA GAATTTTAAT
61          TCGAGCTGAA CTTGGTCACG CAGGATCTCT AATTGGCGAT GATCAAATTT ATAATGTTAT
121         TGTTACTGCT CATGCTTTTG TAATAATTTT TTTTATAGTT ATACCTATTT TAATTGGAGG
181         TTTTGGAAAT TGACTTGTCC CATTAATATT AGGAGCTCCC GATATAGC
//
LOCUS       KU373678      228 bp ss-RNA             RNA 06-FEB-2016
DEFINITION  Sminthurinus aureus
ACCESSION   KU373678
REFERENCE   1
  AUTHORS   Wirta,H., Varkonyi,G., Rasmussen,C., Kaartinen,R., Schmidt,N.M.,
            Hebert,P.D., Bartak,M., Blagoev,G., Disney,H., Ertl,S.,
            Gjelstrup,P., Gwiazdowicz,D.J., Hulden,L., Ilmonen,J., Jakovlev,J.,
            Jaschhof,M., Kahanpaa,J., Kankaanpaa,T., Krogh,P.H., Labbee,R.,
            Lettner,C., Michelsen,V., Nielsen,S.A., Nielsen,T.R.,
            Paasivirta,L., Pedersen,S., Pohjoismaki,J., Salmela,J.,
            Vilkamaa,P., Vare,H., von Tschirnhaus,M. and Roslin,T. Wirta,H.K.
  TITLE     Establishing a community-wide DNA barcode library as a new tool for
            arctic research Direct Submission
  JOURNAL   Mol Ecol Resour (2015) In press Submitted (04-JAN-2016) Agricultural
            sciences, University of
            Helsinki, Latokartanonkaari 5, Helsinki, Helsinki FI-00014, Finland
   PUBMED   26602739
ORIGIN
1           GATGTATTTA ATTTTTGGTG TGCTATCAGC TATAATTGGA ACGGCCTTTA GAATTCTTAT
61          TCGTTTAGAG TTGGGTCAGG TGGGTAGAAT AATTGGTAAT GATCAGATTT ATAATGTTAT
121         GGTTACTGCT CACGCTTTCA TTATGATTTT TTTTATAGTT ATACCAATTA TGATTGGGGG
181         GTTCGGTAAT TGATTAGTTC CATTAATAAT CGGAGCTCCT GATATAGC
//
LOCUS       KU373669      228 bp ss-RNA             RNA 06-FEB-2016
DEFINITION  Limnophyes pumilio
ACCESSION   KU373669
REFERENCE   1
  AUTHORS   Wirta,H., Varkonyi,G., Rasmussen,C., Kaartinen,R., Schmidt,N.M.,
            Hebert,P.D., Bartak,M., Blagoev,G., Disney,H., Ertl,S.,
            Gjelstrup,P., Gwiazdowicz,D.J., Hulden,L., Ilmonen,J., Jakovlev,J.,
            Jaschhof,M., Kahanpaa,J., Kankaanpaa,T., Krogh,P.H., Labbee,R.,
            Lettner,C., Michelsen,V., Nielsen,S.A., Nielsen,T.R.,
            Paasivirta,L., Pedersen,S., Pohjoismaki,J., Salmela,J.,
            Vilkamaa,P., Vare,H., von Tschirnhaus,M. and Roslin,T. Wirta,H.K.
  TITLE     Establishing a community-wide DNA barcode library as a new tool for
            arctic research Direct Submission
  JOURNAL   Mol Ecol Resour (2015) In press Submitted (04-JAN-2016) Agricultural
            sciences, University of
            Helsinki, Latokartanonkaari 5, Helsinki, Helsinki FI-00014, Finland
   PUBMED   26602739
ORIGIN
1           CCTTTATTTT ATTTTTGGAG CTTGATCAGG AATAGTTGGA ACTTCTTTAA GAATTTTAAT
61          TCGGACAGAA TTAGGTCATT CAGGAGCTTT AATTGGTGAT GACCAAATTT ATAATGTGAT
121         TGTAACTGCC CATGCTTTTG TAATAATTTT TTTTATAGTA ATACCTATTT TAATTGGGGG
181         ATTTGGGAAT TGATTAGTCC CCTTAATATT AGGAGCCCCT GATATAGC
//
LOCUS       KU373655      228 bp ss-RNA             RNA 06-FEB-2016
DEFINITION  Metriocnemus eurynotus
ACCESSION   KU373655
REFERENCE   1
  AUTHORS   Wirta,H., Varkonyi,G., Rasmussen,C., Kaartinen,R., Schmidt,N.M.,
            Hebert,P.D., Bartak,M., Blagoev,G., Disney,H., Ertl,S.,
            Gjelstrup,P., Gwiazdowicz,D.J., Hulden,L., Ilmonen,J., Jakovlev,J.,
            Jaschhof,M., Kahanpaa,J., Kankaanpaa,T., Krogh,P.H., Labbee,R.,
            Lettner,C., Michelsen,V., Nielsen,S.A., Nielsen,T.R.,
            Paasivirta,L., Pedersen,S., Pohjoismaki,J., Salmela,J.,
            Vilkamaa,P., Vare,H., von Tschirnhaus,M. and Roslin,T. Wirta,H.K.
  TITLE     Establishing a community-wide DNA barcode library as a new tool for
            arctic research Direct Submission
  JOURNAL   Mol Ecol Resour (2015) In press Submitted (04-JAN-2016) Agricultural
            sciences, University of
            Helsinki, Latokartanonkaari 5, Helsinki, Helsinki FI-00014, Finland
   PUBMED   26602739
ORIGIN
1           TTTATATTTT ATTTTTGGGG CCTGATCAGG AATAGTAGGG ACTTCTTTAA GAATCCTAAT
61          TCGTGCTGAA TTAGGTCATG CAGGATCTTT AATTGGAGAT GATCAAATTT ATAATGTAAT
121         TGTTACCGCT CATGCTTTTG TTATAATTTT TTTTATGGTT ATACCAATTT TAATTGGAGG
181         GTTTGGAAAC TGATTGGTGC CTTTGATATT AGGGGCTCCT GATATAGC
//
LOCUS       KU373639      228 bp ss-RNA             RNA 06-FEB-2016
DEFINITION  Zaphne frontata
ACCESSION   KU373639
REFERENCE   1
  AUTHORS   Wirta,H., Varkonyi,G., Rasmussen,C., Kaartinen,R., Schmidt,N.M.,
            Hebert,P.D., Bartak,M., Blagoev,G., Disney,H., Ertl,S.,
            Gjelstrup,P., Gwiazdowicz,D.J., Hulden,L., Ilmonen,J., Jakovlev,J.,
            Jaschhof,M., Kahanpaa,J., Kankaanpaa,T., Krogh,P.H., Labbee,R.,
            Lettner,C., Michelsen,V., Nielsen,S.A., Nielsen,T.R.,
            Paasivirta,L., Pedersen,S., Pohjoismaki,J., Salmela,J.,
            Vilkamaa,P., Vare,H., von Tschirnhaus,M. and Roslin,T. Wirta,H.K.
  TITLE     Establishing a community-wide DNA barcode library as a new tool for
            arctic research Direct Submission
  JOURNAL   Mol Ecol Resour (2015) In press Submitted (04-JAN-2016) Agricultural
            sciences, University of
            Helsinki, Latokartanonkaari 5, Helsinki, Helsinki FI-00014, Finland
   PUBMED   26602739
ORIGIN
1           ATTATATTTT ATTTTCGGGG CATGAGCAGG AATAGTAGGA ACTTCATTAA GTATTCTTAT
61          TCGAGCCGAA TTAGGTCATC CAGGAGCCTT AATTGGTGAT GATCAAATTT ATAACGTAAT
121         TGTTACAGCT CATGCTTTTA TTATAATTTT TTTTATAGTA ATACCAATTA TAATTGGAGG
181         ATTTGGTAAT TGATTAGTTC CTCTTATACT AGGAGCTCCT GATATAGC
//
LOCUS       KU373608      228 bp ss-RNA             RNA 06-FEB-2016
DEFINITION  Euxoa adumbrata
ACCESSION   KU373608
REFERENCE   1
  AUTHORS   Wirta,H., Varkonyi,G., Rasmussen,C., Kaartinen,R., Schmidt,N.M.,
            Hebert,P.D., Bartak,M., Blagoev,G., Disney,H., Ertl,S.,
            Gjelstrup,P., Gwiazdowicz,D.J., Hulden,L., Ilmonen,J., Jakovlev,J.,
            Jaschhof,M., Kahanpaa,J., Kankaanpaa,T., Krogh,P.H., Labbee,R.,
            Lettner,C., Michelsen,V., Nielsen,S.A., Nielsen,T.R.,
            Paasivirta,L., Pedersen,S., Pohjoismaki,J., Salmela,J.,
            Vilkamaa,P., Vare,H., von Tschirnhaus,M. and Roslin,T. Wirta,H.K.
  TITLE     Establishing a community-wide DNA barcode library as a new tool for
            arctic research Direct Submission
  JOURNAL   Mol Ecol Resour (2015) In press Submitted (04-JAN-2016) Agricultural
            sciences, University of
            Helsinki, Latokartanonkaari 5, Helsinki, Helsinki FI-00014, Finland
   PUBMED   26602739
ORIGIN
1           ATTATATTTT ATTTTTGGTA TTTGAGCAGG AATAGTAGGA ACTTCTTTAA GACTACTAAT
61          TCGAGCTGAA TTAGGAAATC CTGGATCTTT AATTGGAGAT GATCAAATTT ATAATACAAT
121         TGTTACAGCT CATGCTTTTA TTATAATTTT TTTCATAGTT ATACCTATTA TAATTGGAGG
181         ATTTGGTAAT TGATTAGTTC CTTTAATATT AGGTGCCCCA GATATGGC
//
LOCUS       KU373603      228 bp ss-RNA             RNA 06-FEB-2016
DEFINITION  Exorista thula
ACCESSION   KU373603
REFERENCE   1
  AUTHORS   Wirta,H., Varkonyi,G., Rasmussen,C., Kaartinen,R., Schmidt,N.M.,
            Hebert,P.D., Bartak,M., Blagoev,G., Disney,H., Ertl,S.,
            Gjelstrup,P., Gwiazdowicz,D.J., Hulden,L., Ilmonen,J., Jakovlev,J.,
            Jaschhof,M., Kahanpaa,J., Kankaanpaa,T., Krogh,P.H., Labbee,R.,
            Lettner,C., Michelsen,V., Nielsen,S.A., Nielsen,T.R.,
            Paasivirta,L., Pedersen,S., Pohjoismaki,J., Salmela,J.,
            Vilkamaa,P., Vare,H., von Tschirnhaus,M. and Roslin,T. Wirta,H.K.
  TITLE     Establishing a community-wide DNA barcode library as a new tool for
            arctic research Direct Submission
  JOURNAL   Mol Ecol Resour (2015) In press Submitted (04-JAN-2016) Agricultural
            sciences, University of
            Helsinki, Latokartanonkaari 5, Helsinki, Helsinki FI-00014, Finland
   PUBMED   26602739
ORIGIN
1           TTTATATTTC ATTTTTGGAG CATGAGCAGG AATAATTGGT ACTTCATTAA GTATTTTAAT
61          TCGAACTGAA TTAGGACATC CTGGATCATT AATTGGTAAT GACCAAATTT ATAATGTAAT
121         TGTTACAGCT CATGCATTTA TTATAATTTT TTTTATAGTA ATACCAATTA TAATTGGAGG
181         ATTTGGAAAT TGATTAGTTC CTTTAATATT AGGAGCCCCA GATATAGC
//
LOCUS       KU373595      228 bp ss-RNA             RNA 06-FEB-2016
DEFINITION  Brevicornu fuscipenne
ACCESSION   KU373595
REFERENCE   1
  AUTHORS   Wirta,H., Varkonyi,G., Rasmussen,C., Kaartinen,R., Schmidt,N.M.,
            Hebert,P.D., Bartak,M., Blagoev,G., Disney,H., Ertl,S.,
            Gjelstrup,P., Gwiazdowicz,D.J., Hulden,L., Ilmonen,J., Jakovlev,J.,
            Jaschhof,M., Kahanpaa,J., Kankaanpaa,T., Krogh,P.H., Labbee,R.,
            Lettner,C., Michelsen,V., Nielsen,S.A., Nielsen,T.R.,
            Paasivirta,L., Pedersen,S., Pohjoismaki,J., Salmela,J.,
            Vilkamaa,P., Vare,H., von Tschirnhaus,M. and Roslin,T. Wirta,H.K.
  TITLE     Establishing a community-wide DNA barcode library as a new tool for
            arctic research Direct Submission
  JOURNAL   Mol Ecol Resour (2015) In press Submitted (04-JAN-2016) Agricultural
            sciences, University of
            Helsinki, Latokartanonkaari 5, Helsinki, Helsinki FI-00014, Finland
   PUBMED   26602739
ORIGIN
1           ATTATATTTT ATTTTTGGAG CTTGATCTGG AATAGTAGGA ACTTCTTTAA GAATAATTAT
61          TCGAGCAGAA TTAGGTCACC CAGGAGCTTT AATCGGAAAT GACCAAATTT ATAATGTAGT
121         AGTGACAGCC CATGCATTTA TCATAATTTT TTTTATAGTA ATACCAATTA TAATTGGAGG
181         ATTTGGAAAC TGACTAGTAC CCCTAATACT AGGTGCCCCA GACATAGC
//
LOCUS       KU373588      228 bp ss-RNA             RNA 06-FEB-2016
DEFINITION  Mecynargus borealis
ACCESSION   KU373588
REFERENCE   1
  AUTHORS   Wirta,H., Varkonyi,G., Rasmussen,C., Kaartinen,R., Schmidt,N.M.,
            Hebert,P.D., Bartak,M., Blagoev,G., Disney,H., Ertl,S.,
            Gjelstrup,P., Gwiazdowicz,D.J., Hulden,L., Ilmonen,J., Jakovlev,J.,
            Jaschhof,M., Kahanpaa,J., Kankaanpaa,T., Krogh,P.H., Labbee,R.,
            Lettner,C., Michelsen,V., Nielsen,S.A., Nielsen,T.R.,
            Paasivirta,L., Pedersen,S., Pohjoismaki,J., Salmela,J.,
            Vilkamaa,P., Vare,H., von Tschirnhaus,M. and Roslin,T. Wirta,H.K.
  TITLE     Establishing a community-wide DNA barcode library as a new tool for
            arctic research Direct Submission
  JOURNAL   Mol Ecol Resour (2015) In press Submitted (04-JAN-2016) Agricultural
            sciences, University of
            Helsinki, Latokartanonkaari 5, Helsinki, Helsinki FI-00014, Finland
   PUBMED   26602739
ORIGIN
1           TTTATATTTT ATTTTTGGGG CTTGGGCTGC TATAGTAGGT ACAGCAATGA GAGTATTAAT
61          TCGAATTGAG TTAGGGCAAA CTGGTAGATT ATTAGGAGAT GATCAGTTAT ATAATGTTAT
121         TGTTACTGCT CATGCTTTTG TTATAATTTT TTTTATAGTG ATGCCTATTT TGATTGGGGG
181         GTTTGGAAAC TGGTTAGTGC CTTTAATGTT AGGGGCTCCA GATATAGC
//
LOCUS       KU373587      228 bp ss-RNA             RNA 06-FEB-2016
DEFINITION  Scathophaga furcata
ACCESSION   KU373587
REFERENCE   1
  AUTHORS   Wirta,H., Varkonyi,G., Rasmussen,C., Kaartinen,R., Schmidt,N.M.,
            Hebert,P.D., Bartak,M., Blagoev,G., Disney,H., Ertl,S.,
            Gjelstrup,P., Gwiazdowicz,D.J., Hulden,L., Ilmonen,J., Jakovlev,J.,
            Jaschhof,M., Kahanpaa,J., Kankaanpaa,T., Krogh,P.H., Labbee,R.,
            Lettner,C., Michelsen,V., Nielsen,S.A., Nielsen,T.R.,
            Paasivirta,L., Pedersen,S., Pohjoismaki,J., Salmela,J.,
            Vilkamaa,P., Vare,H., von Tschirnhaus,M. and Roslin,T. Wirta,H.K.
  TITLE     Establishing a community-wide DNA barcode library as a new tool for
            arctic research Direct Submission
  JOURNAL   Mol Ecol Resour (2015) In press Submitted (04-JAN-2016) Agricultural
            sciences, University of
            Helsinki, Latokartanonkaari 5, Helsinki, Helsinki FI-00014, Finland
   PUBMED   26602739
ORIGIN
1           ATTATATTTT ATTTTCGGAG CGTGATCCGG AATAATTGGA ACTTCTTTAA GTATTTTAAT
61          TCGAGCTGAA TTAGGACACC CTGGAGCATT AATTGGTGAT GATCAAATTT ATAATGTAAT
121         TGTAACTGCT CATGCCTTTA TTATAATTTT TTTTATAGTA ATGCCAATTA TAATTGGAGG
181         ATTTGGTAAT TGACTAGTGC CTCTTATATT AGGTGCTCCT GATATAGC
//
LOCUS       KU373567      228 bp ss-RNA             RNA 06-FEB-2016
DEFINITION  Cynomya mortuorum
ACCESSION   KU373567
REFERENCE   1
  AUTHORS   Wirta,H., Varkonyi,G., Rasmussen,C., Kaartinen,R., Schmidt,N.M.,
            Hebert,P.D., Bartak,M., Blagoev,G., Disney,H., Ertl,S.,
            Gjelstrup,P., Gwiazdowicz,D.J., Hulden,L., Ilmonen,J., Jakovlev,J.,
            Jaschhof,M., Kahanpaa,J., Kankaanpaa,T., Krogh,P.H., Labbee,R.,
            Lettner,C., Michelsen,V., Nielsen,S.A., Nielsen,T.R.,
            Paasivirta,L., Pedersen,S., Pohjoismaki,J., Salmela,J.,
            Vilkamaa,P., Vare,H., von Tschirnhaus,M. and Roslin,T. Wirta,H.K.
  TITLE     Establishing a community-wide DNA barcode library as a new tool for
            arctic research Direct Submission
  JOURNAL   Mol Ecol Resour (2015) In press Submitted (04-JAN-2016) Agricultural
            sciences, University of
            Helsinki, Latokartanonkaari 5, Helsinki, Helsinki FI-00014, Finland
   PUBMED   26602739
ORIGIN
1           TCTATACTTT ATTTTTGGAG CTTGATCAGG AATGATCGGA ACTTCATTAA GAATTTTAAT
61          TCGAGCCGAA CTAGGACACC CTGGAGCATT AATTGGTGAT GACCAAATCT ATAATGTAAT
121         TGTTACAGCT CATGCTTTTA TTATAATTTT TTTTATAGTA ATACCAATTA TAATTGGAGG
181         GTTTGGTAAT TGATTAGTCC CTTTAATGTT AGGAGCCCCA GATATAGC
//
LOCUS       KU373563      228 bp ss-RNA             RNA 06-FEB-2016
DEFINITION  Fucellia pictipennis
ACCESSION   KU373563
REFERENCE   1
  AUTHORS   Wirta,H., Varkonyi,G., Rasmussen,C., Kaartinen,R., Schmidt,N.M.,
            Hebert,P.D., Bartak,M., Blagoev,G., Disney,H., Ertl,S.,
            Gjelstrup,P., Gwiazdowicz,D.J., Hulden,L., Ilmonen,J., Jakovlev,J.,
            Jaschhof,M., Kahanpaa,J., Kankaanpaa,T., Krogh,P.H., Labbee,R.,
            Lettner,C., Michelsen,V., Nielsen,S.A., Nielsen,T.R.,
            Paasivirta,L., Pedersen,S., Pohjoismaki,J., Salmela,J.,
            Vilkamaa,P., Vare,H., von Tschirnhaus,M. and Roslin,T. Wirta,H.K.
  TITLE     Establishing a community-wide DNA barcode library as a new tool for
            arctic research Direct Submission
  JOURNAL   Mol Ecol Resour (2015) In press Submitted (04-JAN-2016) Agricultural
            sciences, University of
            Helsinki, Latokartanonkaari 5, Helsinki, Helsinki FI-00014, Finland
   PUBMED   26602739
ORIGIN
1           TTTATATTTT ATTTTTGGGG CTTGATCCGG AATAGTAGGA ACTTCATTAA GTATCTTAAT
61          TCGAGCAGAA TTAGGGCACC CAGGAGCACT AATTGGAGAT GACCAAATTT ATAATGTTAT
121         TGTAACAGCT CATGCTTTTA TTATAATTTT TTTTATAGTA ATGCCTATCA TAATTGGTGG
181         ATTTGGAAAT TGATTAGTAC CCCTTATACT AGGAGCTCCA GATATAGC
//
LOCUS       KU373554      228 bp ss-RNA             RNA 06-FEB-2016
DEFINITION  Spilogona micans
ACCESSION   KU373554
REFERENCE   1
  AUTHORS   Wirta,H., Varkonyi,G., Rasmussen,C., Kaartinen,R., Schmidt,N.M.,
            Hebert,P.D., Bartak,M., Blagoev,G., Disney,H., Ertl,S.,
            Gjelstrup,P., Gwiazdowicz,D.J., Hulden,L., Ilmonen,J., Jakovlev,J.,
            Jaschhof,M., Kahanpaa,J., Kankaanpaa,T., Krogh,P.H., Labbee,R.,
            Lettner,C., Michelsen,V., Nielsen,S.A., Nielsen,T.R.,
            Paasivirta,L., Pedersen,S., Pohjoismaki,J., Salmela,J.,
            Vilkamaa,P., Vare,H., von Tschirnhaus,M. and Roslin,T. Wirta,H.K.
  TITLE     Establishing a community-wide DNA barcode library as a new tool for
            arctic research Direct Submission
  JOURNAL   Mol Ecol Resour (2015) In press Submitted (04-JAN-2016) Agricultural
            sciences, University of
            Helsinki, Latokartanonkaari 5, Helsinki, Helsinki FI-00014, Finland
   PUBMED   26602739
ORIGIN
1           TTTATATTTT ATCTTTGGAG CTTGATCTGG TATAATCGGA ACTTCTTTAA GTATTTTAAT
61          TCGAGCTGAA TTAGGACACC CCGGTGCATT AATTGGTAAT GATCAAATTT ATAATGTAAT
121         TGTGACTGCA CATGCATTTA TTATAATTTT TTTTATAGTC ATGCCTATCA TAATTGGAGG
181         ATTTGGAAAT TGATTGGTAC CTTTAATATT AGGAGCACCA GACATAGC
//
LOCUS       KU373547      228 bp ss-RNA             RNA 06-FEB-2016
DEFINITION  Diamesa aberrata
ACCESSION   KU373547
REFERENCE   1
  AUTHORS   Wirta,H., Varkonyi,G., Rasmussen,C., Kaartinen,R., Schmidt,N.M.,
            Hebert,P.D., Bartak,M., Blagoev,G., Disney,H., Ertl,S.,
            Gjelstrup,P., Gwiazdowicz,D.J., Hulden,L., Ilmonen,J., Jakovlev,J.,
            Jaschhof,M., Kahanpaa,J., Kankaanpaa,T., Krogh,P.H., Labbee,R.,
            Lettner,C., Michelsen,V., Nielsen,S.A., Nielsen,T.R.,
            Paasivirta,L., Pedersen,S., Pohjoismaki,J., Salmela,J.,
            Vilkamaa,P., Vare,H., von Tschirnhaus,M. and Roslin,T. Wirta,H.K.
  TITLE     Establishing a community-wide DNA barcode library as a new tool for
            arctic research Direct Submission
  JOURNAL   Mol Ecol Resour (2015) In press Submitted (04-JAN-2016) Agricultural
            sciences, University of
            Helsinki, Latokartanonkaari 5, Helsinki, Helsinki FI-00014, Finland
   PUBMED   26602739
ORIGIN
1           TTTATATTTT ATTTTTGGAG CTTGAGCTGG AATAGTAGGT ACTTCCCTTA GTATCTTAAT
61          TCGAGCTGAG TTAGGTCATC CCGGTTCTTT AATTGGCGAT GATCAAATCT ATAATGTAAT
121         TGTAACAGCA CACGCTTTTG TAATAATTTT TTTTATAGTT ATACCTATTA TAATTGGAGG
181         ATTCGGAAAC TGATTAGTTC CCCTAATACT AGGGGCCCCT GATATGGC
//
LOCUS       KU373542      228 bp ss-RNA             RNA 06-FEB-2016
DEFINITION  Lophosceles minimus
ACCESSION   KU373542
REFERENCE   1
  AUTHORS   Wirta,H., Varkonyi,G., Rasmussen,C., Kaartinen,R., Schmidt,N.M.,
            Hebert,P.D., Bartak,M., Blagoev,G., Disney,H., Ertl,S.,
            Gjelstrup,P., Gwiazdowicz,D.J., Hulden,L., Ilmonen,J., Jakovlev,J.,
            Jaschhof,M., Kahanpaa,J., Kankaanpaa,T., Krogh,P.H., Labbee,R.,
            Lettner,C., Michelsen,V., Nielsen,S.A., Nielsen,T.R.,
            Paasivirta,L., Pedersen,S., Pohjoismaki,J., Salmela,J.,
            Vilkamaa,P., Vare,H., von Tschirnhaus,M. and Roslin,T. Wirta,H.K.
  TITLE     Establishing a community-wide DNA barcode library as a new tool for
            arctic research Direct Submission
  JOURNAL   Mol Ecol Resour (2015) In press Submitted (04-JAN-2016) Agricultural
            sciences, University of
            Helsinki, Latokartanonkaari 5, Helsinki, Helsinki FI-00014, Finland
   PUBMED   26602739
ORIGIN
1           ATTGTATTTC ATTTTTGGAG CTTGAGCAGG AATAGTAGGT ACTTCACTAA GTATTTTAAT
61          TCGATCTGAA TTAGGACACC CAGGTGCTTT AATTGGAGAT GATCAAATTT ATAACGTAAT
121         TGTAACTGCA CATGCTTTTA TTATGATTTT TTTTATAGTT ATACCTATTA TAATTGGAGG
181         ATTTGGAAAT TGATTAGTTC CTTTAATATT AGGAGCTCCT GATATAGC
//
LOCUS       KU373536      228 bp ss-RNA             RNA 06-FEB-2016
DEFINITION  Ochlerotatus nigripes
ACCESSION   KU373536
REFERENCE   1
  AUTHORS   Wirta,H., Varkonyi,G., Rasmussen,C., Kaartinen,R., Schmidt,N.M.,
            Hebert,P.D., Bartak,M., Blagoev,G., Disney,H., Ertl,S.,
            Gjelstrup,P., Gwiazdowicz,D.J., Hulden,L., Ilmonen,J., Jakovlev,J.,
            Jaschhof,M., Kahanpaa,J., Kankaanpaa,T., Krogh,P.H., Labbee,R.,
            Lettner,C., Michelsen,V., Nielsen,S.A., Nielsen,T.R.,
            Paasivirta,L., Pedersen,S., Pohjoismaki,J., Salmela,J.,
            Vilkamaa,P., Vare,H., von Tschirnhaus,M. and Roslin,T. Wirta,H.K.
  TITLE     Establishing a community-wide DNA barcode library as a new tool for
            arctic research Direct Submission
  JOURNAL   Mol Ecol Resour (2015) In press Submitted (04-JAN-2016) Agricultural
            sciences, University of
            Helsinki, Latokartanonkaari 5, Helsinki, Helsinki FI-00014, Finland
   PUBMED   26602739
ORIGIN
1           ATTATATTTT ATTTTTGGAG TTTGATCAGG AATAGTTGGA ACATCATTAA GAATTTTAAT
61          TCGAGCTGAA TTAAGTCAAC CAGGGATATT TATTGGAAAT GACCAAATTT ATAACGTAAT
121         TGTTACAGCT CATGCTTTTA TTATAATTTT TTTTATAGTA ATACCTATTA TAATTGGAGG
181         ATTTGGAAAT TGATTAGTCC CTTTAATACT AGGAGCCCCA GATATAGC
//
LOCUS       KU373504      228 bp ss-RNA             RNA 06-FEB-2016
DEFINITION  Protophormia atriceps
ACCESSION   KU373504
REFERENCE   1
  AUTHORS   Wirta,H., Varkonyi,G., Rasmussen,C., Kaartinen,R., Schmidt,N.M.,
            Hebert,P.D., Bartak,M., Blagoev,G., Disney,H., Ertl,S.,
            Gjelstrup,P., Gwiazdowicz,D.J., Hulden,L., Ilmonen,J., Jakovlev,J.,
            Jaschhof,M., Kahanpaa,J., Kankaanpaa,T., Krogh,P.H., Labbee,R.,
            Lettner,C., Michelsen,V., Nielsen,S.A., Nielsen,T.R.,
            Paasivirta,L., Pedersen,S., Pohjoismaki,J., Salmela,J.,
            Vilkamaa,P., Vare,H., von Tschirnhaus,M. and Roslin,T. Wirta,H.K.
  TITLE     Establishing a community-wide DNA barcode library as a new tool for
            arctic research Direct Submission
  JOURNAL   Mol Ecol Resour (2015) In press Submitted (04-JAN-2016) Agricultural
            sciences, University of
            Helsinki, Latokartanonkaari 5, Helsinki, Helsinki FI-00014, Finland
   PUBMED   26602739
ORIGIN
1           TTTATATTTC ATTTTCGGAG CTTGATCCGG AATAGTAGGA ACTTCTTTAA GAATCTTAAT
61          TCGAGCTGAA TTAGGACACC CTGGAGCACT AATTGGAGAT GATCAAATTT ATAATGTAAT
121         TGTAACAGCT CACGCTTTTA TTATAATTTT CTTTATAGTG ATGCCAATTA TAATTGGAGG
181         ATTTGGAAAT TGATTAGTTC CTCTTATATT AGGAGCTCCA GATATAGC
//
LOCUS       KU373472      228 bp ss-RNA             RNA 06-FEB-2016
DEFINITION  Erythraeidae cf.
ACCESSION   KU373472
REFERENCE   1
  AUTHORS   Wirta,H., Varkonyi,G., Rasmussen,C., Kaartinen,R., Schmidt,N.M.,
            Hebert,P.D., Bartak,M., Blagoev,G., Disney,H., Ertl,S.,
            Gjelstrup,P., Gwiazdowicz,D.J., Hulden,L., Ilmonen,J., Jakovlev,J.,
            Jaschhof,M., Kahanpaa,J., Kankaanpaa,T., Krogh,P.H., Labbee,R.,
            Lettner,C., Michelsen,V., Nielsen,S.A., Nielsen,T.R.,
            Paasivirta,L., Pedersen,S., Pohjoismaki,J., Salmela,J.,
            Vilkamaa,P., Vare,H., von Tschirnhaus,M. and Roslin,T. Wirta,H.K.
  TITLE     Establishing a community-wide DNA barcode library as a new tool for
            arctic research Direct Submission
  JOURNAL   Mol Ecol Resour (2015) In press Submitted (04-JAN-2016) Agricultural
            sciences, University of
            Helsinki, Latokartanonkaari 5, Helsinki, Helsinki FI-00014, Finland
   PUBMED   26602739
ORIGIN
1           AATATACTTT GCTTTAGGAA CATGATCAGG AATCATAGGA GTTAGCCTCA GTTCAATCAT
61          TCGACTAGAA TTAAGTCAAC CAGGACAATT ATTTTCAAGA GACCAAACTT ACAACAGTAT
121         TGTAACTGCT CACGCATTTG TTATAATTTT TTTTATAGTA ATACCAATCA TAATTGGAGG
181         TTTTGGAAAC TGATTAGTTC CTTTAATAAT TGGTTCTCCA GACATGGC
//
LOCUS       KU373464      228 bp ss-RNA             RNA 06-FEB-2016
DEFINITION  Syngrapha parilis
ACCESSION   KU373464
REFERENCE   1
  AUTHORS   Wirta,H., Varkonyi,G., Rasmussen,C., Kaartinen,R., Schmidt,N.M.,
            Hebert,P.D., Bartak,M., Blagoev,G., Disney,H., Ertl,S.,
            Gjelstrup,P., Gwiazdowicz,D.J., Hulden,L., Ilmonen,J., Jakovlev,J.,
            Jaschhof,M., Kahanpaa,J., Kankaanpaa,T., Krogh,P.H., Labbee,R.,
            Lettner,C., Michelsen,V., Nielsen,S.A., Nielsen,T.R.,
            Paasivirta,L., Pedersen,S., Pohjoismaki,J., Salmela,J.,
            Vilkamaa,P., Vare,H., von Tschirnhaus,M. and Roslin,T. Wirta,H.K.
  TITLE     Establishing a community-wide DNA barcode library as a new tool for
            arctic research Direct Submission
  JOURNAL   Mol Ecol Resour (2015) In press Submitted (04-JAN-2016) Agricultural
            sciences, University of
            Helsinki, Latokartanonkaari 5, Helsinki, Helsinki FI-00014, Finland
   PUBMED   26602739
ORIGIN
1           TCTATATTTT ATTTTTGGTA TTTGAGCTGG TATAGTAGGT ACATCTTTAA GATTATTAAT
61          TCGAGCAGAA TTAGGAACCC CCGGATCTTT AATTGGAGAT GATCAAATTT ATAACACTAT
121         TGTAACAGCA CATGCATTTA TTATAATTTT TTTTATAGTT ATACCTATTA TGATTGGAGG
181         ATTTGGTAAT TGACTCGTTC CTCTAATATT AGGGGCCCCT GATATAGC
//
LOCUS       KU373461      228 bp ss-RNA             RNA 06-FEB-2016
DEFINITION  Praon brevistigma
ACCESSION   KU373461
REFERENCE   1
  AUTHORS   Wirta,H., Varkonyi,G., Rasmussen,C., Kaartinen,R., Schmidt,N.M.,
            Hebert,P.D., Bartak,M., Blagoev,G., Disney,H., Ertl,S.,
            Gjelstrup,P., Gwiazdowicz,D.J., Hulden,L., Ilmonen,J., Jakovlev,J.,
            Jaschhof,M., Kahanpaa,J., Kankaanpaa,T., Krogh,P.H., Labbee,R.,
            Lettner,C., Michelsen,V., Nielsen,S.A., Nielsen,T.R.,
            Paasivirta,L., Pedersen,S., Pohjoismaki,J., Salmela,J.,
            Vilkamaa,P., Vare,H., von Tschirnhaus,M. and Roslin,T. Wirta,H.K.
  TITLE     Establishing a community-wide DNA barcode library as a new tool for
            arctic research Direct Submission
  JOURNAL   Mol Ecol Resour (2015) In press Submitted (04-JAN-2016) Agricultural
            sciences, University of
            Helsinki, Latokartanonkaari 5, Helsinki, Helsinki FI-00014, Finland
   PUBMED   26602739
ORIGIN
1           TTTATATTTT ATTTTTGGTA TATGAGCAGG TATAGTAGGG CTATCAATAA GTTTAATTAT
61          TCGGTTAGAA TTAGGTATAC CTGGAAGATT AATTGGTAGG GATCAAATTT ATAATAGAAT
121         TGTAACTTCT CATGCTTTTG TAATAATTTT TTTTATAGTT ATACCAATTA TAATTGGAGG
181         ATTTGGTAAT TGATTAATTC CATTAATATT AAGAGCTCCT GATATAGC
//
LOCUS       KU373457      213 bp ss-RNA             RNA 06-FEB-2016
DEFINITION  Occapes hinzi
ACCESSION   KU373457
REFERENCE   1
  AUTHORS   Wirta,H., Varkonyi,G., Rasmussen,C., Kaartinen,R., Schmidt,N.M.,
            Hebert,P.D., Bartak,M., Blagoev,G., Disney,H., Ertl,S.,
            Gjelstrup,P., Gwiazdowicz,D.J., Hulden,L., Ilmonen,J., Jakovlev,J.,
            Jaschhof,M., Kahanpaa,J., Kankaanpaa,T., Krogh,P.H., Labbee,R.,
            Lettner,C., Michelsen,V., Nielsen,S.A., Nielsen,T.R.,
            Paasivirta,L., Pedersen,S., Pohjoismaki,J., Salmela,J.,
            Vilkamaa,P., Vare,H., von Tschirnhaus,M. and Roslin,T. Wirta,H.K.
  TITLE     Establishing a community-wide DNA barcode library as a new tool for
            arctic research Direct Submission
  JOURNAL   Mol Ecol Resour (2015) In press Submitted (04-JAN-2016) Agricultural
            sciences, University of
            Helsinki, Latokartanonkaari 5, Helsinki, Helsinki FI-00014, Finland
   PUBMED   26602739
ORIGIN
1           .......... .....AGGTA TATGAGCTGG TATAATTGGA TCTTCAATAA GTTTAATTAT
61          TCGAATAGAA TTAGGTAGTC CAGGGTTTTT AATTAATAAT GACCAAATTT ATAATTCTAT
121         TGTAACTGCC CATGCATTTA TTATAATTTT TTTCATAGTA ATACCTATTA TAATTGGAGG
181         ATTTGGAAAT TGACTAATTC CTTTAATATT AGGAGCTCCA GATATAGC
//
LOCUS       KU373456      228 bp ss-RNA             RNA 06-FEB-2016
DEFINITION  Zaphne divisa
ACCESSION   KU373456
REFERENCE   1
  AUTHORS   Wirta,H., Varkonyi,G., Rasmussen,C., Kaartinen,R., Schmidt,N.M.,
            Hebert,P.D., Bartak,M., Blagoev,G., Disney,H., Ertl,S.,
            Gjelstrup,P., Gwiazdowicz,D.J., Hulden,L., Ilmonen,J., Jakovlev,J.,
            Jaschhof,M., Kahanpaa,J., Kankaanpaa,T., Krogh,P.H., Labbee,R.,
            Lettner,C., Michelsen,V., Nielsen,S.A., Nielsen,T.R.,
            Paasivirta,L., Pedersen,S., Pohjoismaki,J., Salmela,J.,
            Vilkamaa,P., Vare,H., von Tschirnhaus,M. and Roslin,T. Wirta,H.K.
  TITLE     Establishing a community-wide DNA barcode library as a new tool for
            arctic research Direct Submission
  JOURNAL   Mol Ecol Resour (2015) In press Submitted (04-JAN-2016) Agricultural
            sciences, University of
            Helsinki, Latokartanonkaari 5, Helsinki, Helsinki FI-00014, Finland
   PUBMED   26602739
ORIGIN
1           ATTATATTTT ATTTTCGGAG CATGAGCAGG AATAGTAGGA ACTTCACTAA GTATTCTTAT
61          TCGAGCAGAA TTAGGTCATC CAGGAGCATT AATTGGTGAT GATCAAATTT ATAATGTAAT
121         TGTTACAGCT CATGCTTTTA TTATAATTTT TTTTATAGTA ATACCAATTA TAATTGGAGG
181         ATTTGGTAAT TGATTAGTTC CTCTTATACT AGGAGCTCCT GATATAGC
//
LOCUS       KU373452      228 bp ss-RNA             RNA 06-FEB-2016
DEFINITION  Orthocladius rivicola
ACCESSION   KU373452
REFERENCE   1
  AUTHORS   Wirta,H., Varkonyi,G., Rasmussen,C., Kaartinen,R., Schmidt,N.M.,
            Hebert,P.D., Bartak,M., Blagoev,G., Disney,H., Ertl,S.,
            Gjelstrup,P., Gwiazdowicz,D.J., Hulden,L., Ilmonen,J., Jakovlev,J.,
            Jaschhof,M., Kahanpaa,J., Kankaanpaa,T., Krogh,P.H., Labbee,R.,
            Lettner,C., Michelsen,V., Nielsen,S.A., Nielsen,T.R.,
            Paasivirta,L., Pedersen,S., Pohjoismaki,J., Salmela,J.,
            Vilkamaa,P., Vare,H., von Tschirnhaus,M. and Roslin,T. Wirta,H.K.
  TITLE     Establishing a community-wide DNA barcode library as a new tool for
            arctic research Direct Submission
  JOURNAL   Mol Ecol Resour (2015) In press Submitted (04-JAN-2016) Agricultural
            sciences, University of
            Helsinki, Latokartanonkaari 5, Helsinki, Helsinki FI-00014, Finland
   PUBMED   26602739
ORIGIN
1           TTTATATTTT ATTTTTGGAG CTTGATCCGG AATAGTTGGT ACTTCTTTAA GAATTTTAAT
61          TCGAGCTGAA TTAGGTCACG CAGGATCTTT AATTGGTGAT GATCAAATTT ATAATGTAAT
121         TGTAACTGCC CACGCTTTTG TAATAATTTT TTTCATAGTT ATGCCTATTT TAATTGGAGG
181         TTTCGGTAAT TGATTAGTGC CTTTAATACT TGGAGCCCCA GATATAGC
//
LOCUS       KU373448      228 bp ss-RNA             RNA 06-FEB-2016
DEFINITION  Folsomia sexoculata
ACCESSION   KU373448
REFERENCE   1
  AUTHORS   Wirta,H., Varkonyi,G., Rasmussen,C., Kaartinen,R., Schmidt,N.M.,
            Hebert,P.D., Bartak,M., Blagoev,G., Disney,H., Ertl,S.,
            Gjelstrup,P., Gwiazdowicz,D.J., Hulden,L., Ilmonen,J., Jakovlev,J.,
            Jaschhof,M., Kahanpaa,J., Kankaanpaa,T., Krogh,P.H., Labbee,R.,
            Lettner,C., Michelsen,V., Nielsen,S.A., Nielsen,T.R.,
            Paasivirta,L., Pedersen,S., Pohjoismaki,J., Salmela,J.,
            Vilkamaa,P., Vare,H., von Tschirnhaus,M. and Roslin,T. Wirta,H.K.
  TITLE     Establishing a community-wide DNA barcode library as a new tool for
            arctic research Direct Submission
  JOURNAL   Mol Ecol Resour (2015) In press Submitted (04-JAN-2016) Agricultural
            sciences, University of
            Helsinki, Latokartanonkaari 5, Helsinki, Helsinki FI-00014, Finland
   PUBMED   26602739
ORIGIN
1           AATATATTTA ATTTTTGGGG TATGATCGGC TATAGTAGGG ACCGCATTCA GAGTTTTAAT
61          CCGACTAGAA TTAGGTCAAC CAGGATCTTT TATTGGAGAC GACCAAATTT ATAATGTTAT
121         AGTAACAGCC CATGCCTTCA TTATAATTTT TTTTATAGTT ATACCTATTA TAATTGGAGG
181         GTTTGGGAAT TGATTAATCC CCCTAATAAT TGGAGCCCCA GATATAGC
//
LOCUS       KU373445      228 bp ss-RNA             RNA 06-FEB-2016
DEFINITION  Spilogona megastoma
ACCESSION   KU373445
REFERENCE   1
  AUTHORS   Wirta,H., Varkonyi,G., Rasmussen,C., Kaartinen,R., Schmidt,N.M.,
            Hebert,P.D., Bartak,M., Blagoev,G., Disney,H., Ertl,S.,
            Gjelstrup,P., Gwiazdowicz,D.J., Hulden,L., Ilmonen,J., Jakovlev,J.,
            Jaschhof,M., Kahanpaa,J., Kankaanpaa,T., Krogh,P.H., Labbee,R.,
            Lettner,C., Michelsen,V., Nielsen,S.A., Nielsen,T.R.,
            Paasivirta,L., Pedersen,S., Pohjoismaki,J., Salmela,J.,
            Vilkamaa,P., Vare,H., von Tschirnhaus,M. and Roslin,T. Wirta,H.K.
  TITLE     Establishing a community-wide DNA barcode library as a new tool for
            arctic research Direct Submission
  JOURNAL   Mol Ecol Resour (2015) In press Submitted (04-JAN-2016) Agricultural
            sciences, University of
            Helsinki, Latokartanonkaari 5, Helsinki, Helsinki FI-00014, Finland
   PUBMED   26602739
ORIGIN
1           TTTATATTTT ATTTTTGGAG CTTGATCTGG TATAATTGGA ACTTCTTTAA GTATTTTAAT
61          TCGAGCTGAA TTAGGACATC CTGGAGCATT AATTGGTAAT GATCAAATTT ATAATGTAAT
121         TGTAACCGCA CATGCTTTTA TCATAATTTT CTTTATAGTT ATACCTATTA TAATTGGAGG
181         ATTTGGAAAT TGATTAGTAC CATTAATATT AGGAGCTCCA GATATAGC
//
LOCUS       KU373443      228 bp ss-RNA             RNA 06-FEB-2016
DEFINITION  Rhamphomyia filicauda
ACCESSION   KU373443
REFERENCE   1
  AUTHORS   Wirta,H., Varkonyi,G., Rasmussen,C., Kaartinen,R., Schmidt,N.M.,
            Hebert,P.D., Bartak,M., Blagoev,G., Disney,H., Ertl,S.,
            Gjelstrup,P., Gwiazdowicz,D.J., Hulden,L., Ilmonen,J., Jakovlev,J.,
            Jaschhof,M., Kahanpaa,J., Kankaanpaa,T., Krogh,P.H., Labbee,R.,
            Lettner,C., Michelsen,V., Nielsen,S.A., Nielsen,T.R.,
            Paasivirta,L., Pedersen,S., Pohjoismaki,J., Salmela,J.,
            Vilkamaa,P., Vare,H., von Tschirnhaus,M. and Roslin,T. Wirta,H.K.
  TITLE     Establishing a community-wide DNA barcode library as a new tool for
            arctic research Direct Submission
  JOURNAL   Mol Ecol Resour (2015) In press Submitted (04-JAN-2016) Agricultural
            sciences, University of
            Helsinki, Latokartanonkaari 5, Helsinki, Helsinki FI-00014, Finland
   PUBMED   26602739
ORIGIN
1           ATTATATTTT ATTTTTGGGG CCTGGGCAGG TATAGTAGGA ACTTCATTAA GAATTTTAAT
61          TCGAATAGAA TTAGGACACC CAGGTGCATT AATTGGAGAT GACCAAATTT ATAACGTAAT
121         TGTTACAGCC CATGCTTTTG TAATAATTTT TTTTATAGTA ATACCTATTA TAATTGGAGG
181         ATTTGGTAAT TGATTAGTTC CTCTAATATT AGGAGCACCA GATATAGC
//
LOCUS       KU373441      228 bp ss-RNA             RNA 06-FEB-2016
DEFINITION  Stenomacrus micropennis
ACCESSION   KU373441
REFERENCE   1
  AUTHORS   Wirta,H., Varkonyi,G., Rasmussen,C., Kaartinen,R., Schmidt,N.M.,
            Hebert,P.D., Bartak,M., Blagoev,G., Disney,H., Ertl,S.,
            Gjelstrup,P., Gwiazdowicz,D.J., Hulden,L., Ilmonen,J., Jakovlev,J.,
            Jaschhof,M., Kahanpaa,J., Kankaanpaa,T., Krogh,P.H., Labbee,R.,
            Lettner,C., Michelsen,V., Nielsen,S.A., Nielsen,T.R.,
            Paasivirta,L., Pedersen,S., Pohjoismaki,J., Salmela,J.,
            Vilkamaa,P., Vare,H., von Tschirnhaus,M. and Roslin,T. Wirta,H.K.
  TITLE     Establishing a community-wide DNA barcode library as a new tool for
            arctic research Direct Submission
  JOURNAL   Mol Ecol Resour (2015) In press Submitted (04-JAN-2016) Agricultural
            sciences, University of
            Helsinki, Latokartanonkaari 5, Helsinki, Helsinki FI-00014, Finland
   PUBMED   26602739
ORIGIN
1           TTTATATTTT ATCTTTGGTA TATGAGCAGG AATAATTGGA TCATCAATAA GATTAATTAT
61          TCGATTAGAA CTAGGGAATC CAGGATTTTT AATTAATAAT GATCAAATTT ATAATTCTAT
121         TGTTACAGCA CATGCTTTTA TTATAATTTT TTTTATAGTT ATACCAATTA TAATTGGAGG
181         ATTTGGAAAT TGACTTATTC CATTAATATT AGGAGCCCCT GATATAGC
//
LOCUS       KU373365      228 bp ss-RNA             RNA 06-FEB-2016
DEFINITION  Hydrobaenus fusistylus
ACCESSION   KU373365
REFERENCE   1
  AUTHORS   Wirta,H., Varkonyi,G., Rasmussen,C., Kaartinen,R., Schmidt,N.M.,
            Hebert,P.D., Bartak,M., Blagoev,G., Disney,H., Ertl,S.,
            Gjelstrup,P., Gwiazdowicz,D.J., Hulden,L., Ilmonen,J., Jakovlev,J.,
            Jaschhof,M., Kahanpaa,J., Kankaanpaa,T., Krogh,P.H., Labbee,R.,
            Lettner,C., Michelsen,V., Nielsen,S.A., Nielsen,T.R.,
            Paasivirta,L., Pedersen,S., Pohjoismaki,J., Salmela,J.,
            Vilkamaa,P., Vare,H., von Tschirnhaus,M. and Roslin,T. Wirta,H.K.
  TITLE     Establishing a community-wide DNA barcode library as a new tool for
            arctic research Direct Submission
  JOURNAL   Mol Ecol Resour (2015) In press Submitted (04-JAN-2016) Agricultural
            sciences, University of
            Helsinki, Latokartanonkaari 5, Helsinki, Helsinki FI-00014, Finland
   PUBMED   26602739
ORIGIN
1           ATTATATTTT ATTTTTGGGG CTTGGTCTGG AATAGTGGGT ACTTCCCTTA GTATCCTTAT
61          TCGGGCTGAA TTAGGCCACG TCGGCTCCTT AATTGGGGAC GATCAAATTT ATAATGTAAT
121         TGTAACAGCT CATGCTTTTG TCATAATTTT TTTCATGGTT ATGCCTATTT TAATTGGAGG
181         ATTTGGAAAT TGACTAGTAC CCTTAATACT AGGTGCCCCT GATATAGC
//
LOCUS       KU373364      228 bp ss-RNA             RNA 06-FEB-2016
DEFINITION  Megaselia arcticae
ACCESSION   KU373364
REFERENCE   1
  AUTHORS   Wirta,H., Varkonyi,G., Rasmussen,C., Kaartinen,R., Schmidt,N.M.,
            Hebert,P.D., Bartak,M., Blagoev,G., Disney,H., Ertl,S.,
            Gjelstrup,P., Gwiazdowicz,D.J., Hulden,L., Ilmonen,J., Jakovlev,J.,
            Jaschhof,M., Kahanpaa,J., Kankaanpaa,T., Krogh,P.H., Labbee,R.,
            Lettner,C., Michelsen,V., Nielsen,S.A., Nielsen,T.R.,
            Paasivirta,L., Pedersen,S., Pohjoismaki,J., Salmela,J.,
            Vilkamaa,P., Vare,H., von Tschirnhaus,M. and Roslin,T. Wirta,H.K.
  TITLE     Establishing a community-wide DNA barcode library as a new tool for
            arctic research Direct Submission
  JOURNAL   Mol Ecol Resour (2015) In press Submitted (04-JAN-2016) Agricultural
            sciences, University of
            Helsinki, Latokartanonkaari 5, Helsinki, Helsinki FI-00014, Finland
   PUBMED   26602739
ORIGIN
1           ATTATATTTT ATTTTTGGAG CTTGAGCTGG GATAGTAGGA ACCTCTTTAA GTATCATAAT
61          TCGAGCTGAA CTAGGCCACC CTGGTGCTTT AATTGGTGAT GATCAAATTT ATAATGTAAT
121         TGTTACTGCT CATGCTTTTA TTATAATTTT TTTTATAGTA ATACCTATTA TAATAGGAGG
181         ATTTGGAAAT TGATTAGTTC CTTTAATATT AGGAGCTCCT GATATAGC
//
LOCUS       KU373362      228 bp ss-RNA             RNA 06-FEB-2016
DEFINITION  Polia richardsoni
ACCESSION   KU373362
REFERENCE   1
  AUTHORS   Wirta,H., Varkonyi,G., Rasmussen,C., Kaartinen,R., Schmidt,N.M.,
            Hebert,P.D., Bartak,M., Blagoev,G., Disney,H., Ertl,S.,
            Gjelstrup,P., Gwiazdowicz,D.J., Hulden,L., Ilmonen,J., Jakovlev,J.,
            Jaschhof,M., Kahanpaa,J., Kankaanpaa,T., Krogh,P.H., Labbee,R.,
            Lettner,C., Michelsen,V., Nielsen,S.A., Nielsen,T.R.,
            Paasivirta,L., Pedersen,S., Pohjoismaki,J., Salmela,J.,
            Vilkamaa,P., Vare,H., von Tschirnhaus,M. and Roslin,T. Wirta,H.K.
  TITLE     Establishing a community-wide DNA barcode library as a new tool for
            arctic research Direct Submission
  JOURNAL   Mol Ecol Resour (2015) In press Submitted (04-JAN-2016) Agricultural
            sciences, University of
            Helsinki, Latokartanonkaari 5, Helsinki, Helsinki FI-00014, Finland
   PUBMED   26602739
ORIGIN
1           ATTATATTTT ATTTTTGGAA TTTGAGCTGG AATAGTTGGA ACTTCATTAA GATTGCTAAT
61          TCGAGCTGAA TTAGGAACCC CCGGATCTTT AATTGGAGAT GACCAAATTT ATAATACTAT
121         TGTAACAGCT CATGCTTTTA TTATAATTTT TTTTATAGTT ATACCCATTA TAATTGGAGG
181         TTTTGGTAAT TGGCTTGTAC CATTAATGCT AGGAGCCCCT GATATAGC
//
LOCUS       KU373336      228 bp ss-RNA             RNA 06-FEB-2016
DEFINITION  Limnophyes minimus
ACCESSION   KU373336
REFERENCE   1
  AUTHORS   Wirta,H., Varkonyi,G., Rasmussen,C., Kaartinen,R., Schmidt,N.M.,
            Hebert,P.D., Bartak,M., Blagoev,G., Disney,H., Ertl,S.,
            Gjelstrup,P., Gwiazdowicz,D.J., Hulden,L., Ilmonen,J., Jakovlev,J.,
            Jaschhof,M., Kahanpaa,J., Kankaanpaa,T., Krogh,P.H., Labbee,R.,
            Lettner,C., Michelsen,V., Nielsen,S.A., Nielsen,T.R.,
            Paasivirta,L., Pedersen,S., Pohjoismaki,J., Salmela,J.,
            Vilkamaa,P., Vare,H., von Tschirnhaus,M. and Roslin,T. Wirta,H.K.
  TITLE     Establishing a community-wide DNA barcode library as a new tool for
            arctic research Direct Submission
  JOURNAL   Mol Ecol Resour (2015) In press Submitted (04-JAN-2016) Agricultural
            sciences, University of
            Helsinki, Latokartanonkaari 5, Helsinki, Helsinki FI-00014, Finland
   PUBMED   26602739
ORIGIN
1           TTTATACTTC ATTTTCGGAG CCTGATCTGG GATAGTAGGT ACCTCTTTAA GTATTTTAAT
61          TCGAGCTGAA TTAGGTCATT CCGGAGCCTT AATTGGAGAT GACCAAATTT ATAATGTAAT
121         TGTAACTGCC CATGCTTTTG TTATAATTTT TTTTATAGTA ATACCAATTT TAATTGGAGG
181         ATTTGGAAAT TGATTAGTAC CTCTAATATT AGGGGCACCT GATATAGC
//
LOCUS       KU373297      228 bp ss-RNA             RNA 06-FEB-2016
DEFINITION  Tokunagaia rectangularis
ACCESSION   KU373297
REFERENCE   1
  AUTHORS   Wirta,H., Varkonyi,G., Rasmussen,C., Kaartinen,R., Schmidt,N.M.,
            Hebert,P.D., Bartak,M., Blagoev,G., Disney,H., Ertl,S.,
            Gjelstrup,P., Gwiazdowicz,D.J., Hulden,L., Ilmonen,J., Jakovlev,J.,
            Jaschhof,M., Kahanpaa,J., Kankaanpaa,T., Krogh,P.H., Labbee,R.,
            Lettner,C., Michelsen,V., Nielsen,S.A., Nielsen,T.R.,
            Paasivirta,L., Pedersen,S., Pohjoismaki,J., Salmela,J.,
            Vilkamaa,P., Vare,H., von Tschirnhaus,M. and Roslin,T. Wirta,H.K.
  TITLE     Establishing a community-wide DNA barcode library as a new tool for
            arctic research Direct Submission
  JOURNAL   Mol Ecol Resour (2015) In press Submitted (04-JAN-2016) Agricultural
            sciences, University of
            Helsinki, Latokartanonkaari 5, Helsinki, Helsinki FI-00014, Finland
   PUBMED   26602739
ORIGIN
1           TTTATATTTT ATTTTTGGAG CTTGAGCAGG AATAGTGGGT ACTTCCCTTA GTATCCTTAT
61          TCGTGCAGAA TTGGGCCACG CAGGATCCTT AATTGGTGAT GACCAAATTT ATAATGTAAT
121         TGTTACCGCT CATGCTTTCG TAATAATTTT TTTTATAGTG ATACCCATTT TAATTGGAGG
181         GTTTGGAAAT TGGTTAGTCC CTCTTATACT TGGGGCCCCT GATATAGC
//
LOCUS       KU373285      228 bp ss-RNA             RNA 06-FEB-2016
DEFINITION  Stenoptilia mengeli
ACCESSION   KU373285
REFERENCE   1
  AUTHORS   Wirta,H., Varkonyi,G., Rasmussen,C., Kaartinen,R., Schmidt,N.M.,
            Hebert,P.D., Bartak,M., Blagoev,G., Disney,H., Ertl,S.,
            Gjelstrup,P., Gwiazdowicz,D.J., Hulden,L., Ilmonen,J., Jakovlev,J.,
            Jaschhof,M., Kahanpaa,J., Kankaanpaa,T., Krogh,P.H., Labbee,R.,
            Lettner,C., Michelsen,V., Nielsen,S.A., Nielsen,T.R.,
            Paasivirta,L., Pedersen,S., Pohjoismaki,J., Salmela,J.,
            Vilkamaa,P., Vare,H., von Tschirnhaus,M. and Roslin,T. Wirta,H.K.
  TITLE     Establishing a community-wide DNA barcode library as a new tool for
            arctic research Direct Submission
  JOURNAL   Mol Ecol Resour (2015) In press Submitted (04-JAN-2016) Agricultural
            sciences, University of
            Helsinki, Latokartanonkaari 5, Helsinki, Helsinki FI-00014, Finland
   PUBMED   26602739
ORIGIN
1           ATTATATTTT ATTTTTGGAG TTTGAGCAGG CATAATTGGA ACATCTCTAA GTTTATTAAT
61          TCGAGCTGAA TTAGGAACCC CTAGTTCATT AATTGGAGAT GATCAAATTT ATAACTCAAT
121         TGTAACAGCT CATGCTTTTA TTATAATTTT TTTTATAGTT ATACCAATTA TAATTGGAGG
181         ATTTGGAAAT TGACTTGTAC CCTTAATATT AGGAGCTCCA GATATAGC
//
LOCUS       KU373284      228 bp ss-RNA             RNA 06-FEB-2016
DEFINITION  Ochlerotatus impiger
ACCESSION   KU373284
REFERENCE   1
  AUTHORS   Wirta,H., Varkonyi,G., Rasmussen,C., Kaartinen,R., Schmidt,N.M.,
            Hebert,P.D., Bartak,M., Blagoev,G., Disney,H., Ertl,S.,
            Gjelstrup,P., Gwiazdowicz,D.J., Hulden,L., Ilmonen,J., Jakovlev,J.,
            Jaschhof,M., Kahanpaa,J., Kankaanpaa,T., Krogh,P.H., Labbee,R.,
            Lettner,C., Michelsen,V., Nielsen,S.A., Nielsen,T.R.,
            Paasivirta,L., Pedersen,S., Pohjoismaki,J., Salmela,J.,
            Vilkamaa,P., Vare,H., von Tschirnhaus,M. and Roslin,T. Wirta,H.K.
  TITLE     Establishing a community-wide DNA barcode library as a new tool for
            arctic research Direct Submission
  JOURNAL   Mol Ecol Resour (2015) In press Submitted (04-JAN-2016) Agricultural
            sciences, University of
            Helsinki, Latokartanonkaari 5, Helsinki, Helsinki FI-00014, Finland
   PUBMED   26602739
ORIGIN
1           ATTATATTTT ATTTTTGGAG TTTGATCAGG AATAGTTGGA ACATCATTAA GAATTTTAAT
61          TCGAGCTGAA TTAAGTCAAC CAGGAATATT TATTGGGAAT GACCAAATTT ATAACGTAAT
121         TGTTACAGCT CATGCTTTTA TTATAATTTT TTTTATAGTA ATACCTATTA TAATTGGAGG
181         ATTTGGAAAT TGATTAGTCC CTTTAATACT AGGAGCCCCA GATATAGC
//
LOCUS       KU373257      228 bp ss-RNA             RNA 06-FEB-2016
DEFINITION  Rhyacia quadrangula
ACCESSION   KU373257
REFERENCE   1
  AUTHORS   Wirta,H., Varkonyi,G., Rasmussen,C., Kaartinen,R., Schmidt,N.M.,
            Hebert,P.D., Bartak,M., Blagoev,G., Disney,H., Ertl,S.,
            Gjelstrup,P., Gwiazdowicz,D.J., Hulden,L., Ilmonen,J., Jakovlev,J.,
            Jaschhof,M., Kahanpaa,J., Kankaanpaa,T., Krogh,P.H., Labbee,R.,
            Lettner,C., Michelsen,V., Nielsen,S.A., Nielsen,T.R.,
            Paasivirta,L., Pedersen,S., Pohjoismaki,J., Salmela,J.,
            Vilkamaa,P., Vare,H., von Tschirnhaus,M. and Roslin,T. Wirta,H.K.
  TITLE     Establishing a community-wide DNA barcode library as a new tool for
            arctic research Direct Submission
  JOURNAL   Mol Ecol Resour (2015) In press Submitted (04-JAN-2016) Agricultural
            sciences, University of
            Helsinki, Latokartanonkaari 5, Helsinki, Helsinki FI-00014, Finland
   PUBMED   26602739
ORIGIN
1           ATTATATTTT ATTTTTGGTA TTTGAGCTGG AATAGTAGGA ACTTCTTTAA GATTATTAAT
61          TCGAGCTGAA TTAGGAAATC CTGGATCTTT AATTGGAGAT GATCAAATTT ATAATACTAT
121         TGTTACAGCA CATGCTTTTA TTATAATTTT TTTTATAGTT ATACCTATTA TAATTGGAGG
181         ATTTGGTAAT TGACTTGTAC CTTTAATATT AGGAGCCCCA GATATAGC
//
LOCUS       KU373253      228 bp ss-RNA             RNA 06-FEB-2016
DEFINITION  Pyla fusca
ACCESSION   KU373253
REFERENCE   1
  AUTHORS   Wirta,H., Varkonyi,G., Rasmussen,C., Kaartinen,R., Schmidt,N.M.,
            Hebert,P.D., Bartak,M., Blagoev,G., Disney,H., Ertl,S.,
            Gjelstrup,P., Gwiazdowicz,D.J., Hulden,L., Ilmonen,J., Jakovlev,J.,
            Jaschhof,M., Kahanpaa,J., Kankaanpaa,T., Krogh,P.H., Labbee,R.,
            Lettner,C., Michelsen,V., Nielsen,S.A., Nielsen,T.R.,
            Paasivirta,L., Pedersen,S., Pohjoismaki,J., Salmela,J.,
            Vilkamaa,P., Vare,H., von Tschirnhaus,M. and Roslin,T. Wirta,H.K.
  TITLE     Establishing a community-wide DNA barcode library as a new tool for
            arctic research Direct Submission
  JOURNAL   Mol Ecol Resour (2015) In press Submitted (04-JAN-2016) Agricultural
            sciences, University of
            Helsinki, Latokartanonkaari 5, Helsinki, Helsinki FI-00014, Finland
   PUBMED   26602739
ORIGIN
1           TTTATATTTT ATTTTTGGTA TTTGATCAGG AATAGTAGGT ACATCTTTAA GCCTTTTAAT
61          TCGAGCTGAA TTAGGGACTC CAGGATCTTT AATTGGAGAT GATCAAATTT ATAATACTAT
121         TGTAACTGGT CACGCTTTTA TTATAATTTT TTTTATAGTA ATACCTATTA TAATTGGTGG
181         ATTTGGAAAT TGATTAGTTC CATTAATATT AGGAGCTCCA GATATAGC
//
LOCUS       KU373252      228 bp ss-RNA             RNA 06-FEB-2016
DEFINITION  Entephria kidluitata
ACCESSION   KU373252
REFERENCE   1
  AUTHORS   Wirta,H., Varkonyi,G., Rasmussen,C., Kaartinen,R., Schmidt,N.M.,
            Hebert,P.D., Bartak,M., Blagoev,G., Disney,H., Ertl,S.,
            Gjelstrup,P., Gwiazdowicz,D.J., Hulden,L., Ilmonen,J., Jakovlev,J.,
            Jaschhof,M., Kahanpaa,J., Kankaanpaa,T., Krogh,P.H., Labbee,R.,
            Lettner,C., Michelsen,V., Nielsen,S.A., Nielsen,T.R.,
            Paasivirta,L., Pedersen,S., Pohjoismaki,J., Salmela,J.,
            Vilkamaa,P., Vare,H., von Tschirnhaus,M. and Roslin,T. Wirta,H.K.
  TITLE     Establishing a community-wide DNA barcode library as a new tool for
            arctic research Direct Submission
  JOURNAL   Mol Ecol Resour (2015) In press Submitted (04-JAN-2016) Agricultural
            sciences, University of
            Helsinki, Latokartanonkaari 5, Helsinki, Helsinki FI-00014, Finland
   PUBMED   26602739
ORIGIN
1           TCTTTATTTT ATTTTTGGTA TCTGATCTGG TATAGTTGGA ACATCATTAA GATTGTTAAT
61          TCGAGCTGAA TTAGGAAATC CTGGATCTTT AATTGGGGAT GATCAAATTT ATAATACTAT
121         TGTAACTGCC CATGCTTTTA TTATAATTTT TTTTATAGTT ATACCTATTA TAATTGGGGG
181         ATTTGGTAAT TGATTAATTC CCTTAATATT AGGTGCCCCT GATATAGC
//
LOCUS       KU373250      228 bp ss-RNA             RNA 06-FEB-2016
DEFINITION  Pseudokiefferiella parva
ACCESSION   KU373250
REFERENCE   1
  AUTHORS   Wirta,H., Varkonyi,G., Rasmussen,C., Kaartinen,R., Schmidt,N.M.,
            Hebert,P.D., Bartak,M., Blagoev,G., Disney,H., Ertl,S.,
            Gjelstrup,P., Gwiazdowicz,D.J., Hulden,L., Ilmonen,J., Jakovlev,J.,
            Jaschhof,M., Kahanpaa,J., Kankaanpaa,T., Krogh,P.H., Labbee,R.,
            Lettner,C., Michelsen,V., Nielsen,S.A., Nielsen,T.R.,
            Paasivirta,L., Pedersen,S., Pohjoismaki,J., Salmela,J.,
            Vilkamaa,P., Vare,H., von Tschirnhaus,M. and Roslin,T. Wirta,H.K.
  TITLE     Establishing a community-wide DNA barcode library as a new tool for
            arctic research Direct Submission
  JOURNAL   Mol Ecol Resour (2015) In press Submitted (04-JAN-2016) Agricultural
            sciences, University of
            Helsinki, Latokartanonkaari 5, Helsinki, Helsinki FI-00014, Finland
   PUBMED   26602739
ORIGIN
1           TTTATATTTT ATTTTCGGGG CCTGAGCCGG AATAGTGGGT ACTTCGCTTA GTATCCTAAT
61          TCGAGCTGAA CTTGGACACC CTGGTTCATT AATTGGAGAT GACCAAATTT ATAATGTAAT
121         TGTTACAGCT CATGCTTTTG TAATAATTTT TTTTATAGTA ATACCAATTA TAATTGGGGG
181         ATTTGGGAAT TGACTAGTAC CTTTAATATT AGGAGCCCCT GATATAGC
//
LOCUS       KU373242      228 bp ss-RNA             RNA 06-FEB-2016
DEFINITION  Gynaephora groenlandica
ACCESSION   KU373242
REFERENCE   1
  AUTHORS   Wirta,H., Varkonyi,G., Rasmussen,C., Kaartinen,R., Schmidt,N.M.,
            Hebert,P.D., Bartak,M., Blagoev,G., Disney,H., Ertl,S.,
            Gjelstrup,P., Gwiazdowicz,D.J., Hulden,L., Ilmonen,J., Jakovlev,J.,
            Jaschhof,M., Kahanpaa,J., Kankaanpaa,T., Krogh,P.H., Labbee,R.,
            Lettner,C., Michelsen,V., Nielsen,S.A., Nielsen,T.R.,
            Paasivirta,L., Pedersen,S., Pohjoismaki,J., Salmela,J.,
            Vilkamaa,P., Vare,H., von Tschirnhaus,M. and Roslin,T. Wirta,H.K.
  TITLE     Establishing a community-wide DNA barcode library as a new tool for
            arctic research Direct Submission
  JOURNAL   Mol Ecol Resour (2015) In press Submitted (04-JAN-2016) Agricultural
            sciences, University of
            Helsinki, Latokartanonkaari 5, Helsinki, Helsinki FI-00014, Finland
   PUBMED   26602739
ORIGIN
1           TTTATATTTT ATTTTTGGAA TTTGAGCTGG AATAATTGGA ACTTCTCTAA GATTATTAAT
61          TCGAGCAGAA TTAGGGAATC CTGGCTCTTT AATTGGAAAT GATCAAATTT ATAATACTAT
121         TGTAACAGCT CATGCATTTA TTATAATTTT TTTTATAGTT ATACCAATTA TAATCGGAGG
181         ATTTGGAAAC TGACTAGTAC CTCTAATATT AGGAGCCCCA GATATAGC
//
LOCUS       KU373240      228 bp ss-RNA             RNA 06-FEB-2016
DEFINITION  Erigone psychrophila
ACCESSION   KU373240
REFERENCE   1
  AUTHORS   Wirta,H., Varkonyi,G., Rasmussen,C., Kaartinen,R., Schmidt,N.M.,
            Hebert,P.D., Bartak,M., Blagoev,G., Disney,H., Ertl,S.,
            Gjelstrup,P., Gwiazdowicz,D.J., Hulden,L., Ilmonen,J., Jakovlev,J.,
            Jaschhof,M., Kahanpaa,J., Kankaanpaa,T., Krogh,P.H., Labbee,R.,
            Lettner,C., Michelsen,V., Nielsen,S.A., Nielsen,T.R.,
            Paasivirta,L., Pedersen,S., Pohjoismaki,J., Salmela,J.,
            Vilkamaa,P., Vare,H., von Tschirnhaus,M. and Roslin,T. Wirta,H.K.
  TITLE     Establishing a community-wide DNA barcode library as a new tool for
            arctic research Direct Submission
  JOURNAL   Mol Ecol Resour (2015) In press Submitted (04-JAN-2016) Agricultural
            sciences, University of
            Helsinki, Latokartanonkaari 5, Helsinki, Helsinki FI-00014, Finland
   PUBMED   26602739
ORIGIN
1           TTTATATTTT GTTTTTGGGG CTTGGTCTGC TATAGTAGGA ACAGCAATAA GAGTATTAAT
61          TCGTGTTGAG TTAGGTCAAA CTGGAAGATT ATTAGGGGAT GATCAATTGT ATAATGTTAT
121         TGTTACGGCG CATGCTTTTA TTATAATTTT TTTTATAGTT ATACCTATTT TAATTGGTGG
181         ATTTGGGAAT TGATTAGTTC CTTTAATATT AGGAGCTCCT GATATAGC
//
LOCUS       KU373237      228 bp ss-RNA             RNA 06-FEB-2016
DEFINITION  Spilogona denudata
ACCESSION   KU373237
REFERENCE   1
  AUTHORS   Wirta,H., Varkonyi,G., Rasmussen,C., Kaartinen,R., Schmidt,N.M.,
            Hebert,P.D., Bartak,M., Blagoev,G., Disney,H., Ertl,S.,
            Gjelstrup,P., Gwiazdowicz,D.J., Hulden,L., Ilmonen,J., Jakovlev,J.,
            Jaschhof,M., Kahanpaa,J., Kankaanpaa,T., Krogh,P.H., Labbee,R.,
            Lettner,C., Michelsen,V., Nielsen,S.A., Nielsen,T.R.,
            Paasivirta,L., Pedersen,S., Pohjoismaki,J., Salmela,J.,
            Vilkamaa,P., Vare,H., von Tschirnhaus,M. and Roslin,T. Wirta,H.K.
  TITLE     Establishing a community-wide DNA barcode library as a new tool for
            arctic research Direct Submission
  JOURNAL   Mol Ecol Resour (2015) In press Submitted (04-JAN-2016) Agricultural
            sciences, University of
            Helsinki, Latokartanonkaari 5, Helsinki, Helsinki FI-00014, Finland
   PUBMED   26602739
ORIGIN
1           TTTATATTTT ATTTTTGGAG CTTGATCTGG AATAATCGGA ACTTCATTAA GTATCTTAAT
61          TCGAGCTGAA TTAGGACATC CTGGTGCTTT AATTGGTAAT GATCAAATTT ATAATGTAAT
121         TGTAACTGCA CATGCTTTTA TTATAATTTT TTTTATAGTT ATACCTATTA TAATTGGAGG
181         ATTTGGAAAT TGATTAGTAC CATTAATATT AGGAGCTCCT GATATAGC
//
LOCUS       KU373225      228 bp ss-RNA             RNA 06-FEB-2016
DEFINITION  Platycheirus carinatus
ACCESSION   KU373225
REFERENCE   1
  AUTHORS   Wirta,H., Varkonyi,G., Rasmussen,C., Kaartinen,R., Schmidt,N.M.,
            Hebert,P.D., Bartak,M., Blagoev,G., Disney,H., Ertl,S.,
            Gjelstrup,P., Gwiazdowicz,D.J., Hulden,L., Ilmonen,J., Jakovlev,J.,
            Jaschhof,M., Kahanpaa,J., Kankaanpaa,T., Krogh,P.H., Labbee,R.,
            Lettner,C., Michelsen,V., Nielsen,S.A., Nielsen,T.R.,
            Paasivirta,L., Pedersen,S., Pohjoismaki,J., Salmela,J.,
            Vilkamaa,P., Vare,H., von Tschirnhaus,M. and Roslin,T. Wirta,H.K.
  TITLE     Establishing a community-wide DNA barcode library as a new tool for
            arctic research Direct Submission
  JOURNAL   Mol Ecol Resour (2015) In press Submitted (04-JAN-2016) Agricultural
            sciences, University of
            Helsinki, Latokartanonkaari 5, Helsinki, Helsinki FI-00014, Finland
   PUBMED   26602739
ORIGIN
1           ATTATACTTT TTATTTGGAA CTTGAGCTGG TATAGTAGGA ACCTCTTTAA GAATTTTAAT
61          TCGTGCAGAA CTTGGTCATC CAGGAGCTTT AATTGGAGAT GATCAAATTT ATAATGTAAT
121         TGTTACTGCT CATGCTTTTG TTATAATTTT TTTTATAGTA ATACCAATTA TAATTGGAGG
181         ATTTGGTAAT TGATTAGTTC CTTTAATATT AGGAGCACCA GATATAGC
//
LOCUS       KU373222      228 bp ss-RNA             RNA 06-FEB-2016
DEFINITION  Prosmittia jemtlandica
ACCESSION   KU373222
REFERENCE   1
  AUTHORS   Wirta,H., Varkonyi,G., Rasmussen,C., Kaartinen,R., Schmidt,N.M.,
            Hebert,P.D., Bartak,M., Blagoev,G., Disney,H., Ertl,S.,
            Gjelstrup,P., Gwiazdowicz,D.J., Hulden,L., Ilmonen,J., Jakovlev,J.,
            Jaschhof,M., Kahanpaa,J., Kankaanpaa,T., Krogh,P.H., Labbee,R.,
            Lettner,C., Michelsen,V., Nielsen,S.A., Nielsen,T.R.,
            Paasivirta,L., Pedersen,S., Pohjoismaki,J., Salmela,J.,
            Vilkamaa,P., Vare,H., von Tschirnhaus,M. and Roslin,T. Wirta,H.K.
  TITLE     Establishing a community-wide DNA barcode library as a new tool for
            arctic research Direct Submission
  JOURNAL   Mol Ecol Resour (2015) In press Submitted (04-JAN-2016) Agricultural
            sciences, University of
            Helsinki, Latokartanonkaari 5, Helsinki, Helsinki FI-00014, Finland
   PUBMED   26602739
ORIGIN
1           TTTATATTTT ATTTTTGGAG CTTGATCTGG AATAGTAGGG ACTTCTCTAA GAATTTTAAT
61          CCGAGCAGAA CTAGGTCACT CTGGATCTCT AATCGGTGAT GATCAAATTT ATAATGTGAT
121         TGTTACTGCC CATGCCTTTG TAATAATTTT TTTCATAGTT ATACCTATTT TAATTGGGGG
181         ATTTGGGAAT TGATTAGTTC CTTTAATATT AGGAGCACCA GATATGGC
//
LOCUS       KU373220      228 bp ss-RNA             RNA 06-FEB-2016
DEFINITION  Hilaira vexatrix
ACCESSION   KU373220
REFERENCE   1
  AUTHORS   Wirta,H., Varkonyi,G., Rasmussen,C., Kaartinen,R., Schmidt,N.M.,
            Hebert,P.D., Bartak,M., Blagoev,G., Disney,H., Ertl,S.,
            Gjelstrup,P., Gwiazdowicz,D.J., Hulden,L., Ilmonen,J., Jakovlev,J.,
            Jaschhof,M., Kahanpaa,J., Kankaanpaa,T., Krogh,P.H., Labbee,R.,
            Lettner,C., Michelsen,V., Nielsen,S.A., Nielsen,T.R.,
            Paasivirta,L., Pedersen,S., Pohjoismaki,J., Salmela,J.,
            Vilkamaa,P., Vare,H., von Tschirnhaus,M. and Roslin,T. Wirta,H.K.
  TITLE     Establishing a community-wide DNA barcode library as a new tool for
            arctic research Direct Submission
  JOURNAL   Mol Ecol Resour (2015) In press Submitted (04-JAN-2016) Agricultural
            sciences, University of
            Helsinki, Latokartanonkaari 5, Helsinki, Helsinki FI-00014, Finland
   PUBMED   26602739
ORIGIN
1           TTTATATTTT ATTTTTGGAG CTTGGGCTGC CATAGTAGGA ACAGCAATAA GAGTATTAAT
61          TCGGATTGAG TTAGGACAGA CTGGAAGATT ACTAGGGGAT GATCAATTGT ATAATGTAAT
121         TGTTACGGCG CATGCTTTTG TTATAATTTT TTTTATAGTT ATGCCTATTT TAATTGGGGG
181         TTTTGGTAAT TGGCTAGTCC CCTTAATGTT GGGTGCACCT GATATAGC
//
LOCUS       KU373200      228 bp ss-RNA             RNA 06-FEB-2016
DEFINITION  Gonarcticus arcticus
ACCESSION   KU373200
REFERENCE   1
  AUTHORS   Wirta,H., Varkonyi,G., Rasmussen,C., Kaartinen,R., Schmidt,N.M.,
            Hebert,P.D., Bartak,M., Blagoev,G., Disney,H., Ertl,S.,
            Gjelstrup,P., Gwiazdowicz,D.J., Hulden,L., Ilmonen,J., Jakovlev,J.,
            Jaschhof,M., Kahanpaa,J., Kankaanpaa,T., Krogh,P.H., Labbee,R.,
            Lettner,C., Michelsen,V., Nielsen,S.A., Nielsen,T.R.,
            Paasivirta,L., Pedersen,S., Pohjoismaki,J., Salmela,J.,
            Vilkamaa,P., Vare,H., von Tschirnhaus,M. and Roslin,T. Wirta,H.K.
  TITLE     Establishing a community-wide DNA barcode library as a new tool for
            arctic research Direct Submission
  JOURNAL   Mol Ecol Resour (2015) In press Submitted (04-JAN-2016) Agricultural
            sciences, University of
            Helsinki, Latokartanonkaari 5, Helsinki, Helsinki FI-00014, Finland
   PUBMED   26602739
ORIGIN
1           ATTATATTTT ATTTTTGGGG CATGAGCTGG AATAGTGGGG ACTTCTTTAA GTATTCTTAT
61          TCGAGCTGAA TTAGGGCACC CAGGAGCATT AATTGGAGAT GATCAAATTT ATAATGTAAT
121         TGTAACTGCA CATGCTTTTA TTATAATTTT TTTTATAGTA ATACCTATTA TAATTGGAGG
181         ATTTGGTAAT TGATTAGTAC CTCTTATATT AGGTGCACCT GATATAGC
//
LOCUS       KU373195      228 bp ss-RNA             RNA 06-FEB-2016
DEFINITION  Sergentia coracina
ACCESSION   KU373195
REFERENCE   1
  AUTHORS   Wirta,H., Varkonyi,G., Rasmussen,C., Kaartinen,R., Schmidt,N.M.,
            Hebert,P.D., Bartak,M., Blagoev,G., Disney,H., Ertl,S.,
            Gjelstrup,P., Gwiazdowicz,D.J., Hulden,L., Ilmonen,J., Jakovlev,J.,
            Jaschhof,M., Kahanpaa,J., Kankaanpaa,T., Krogh,P.H., Labbee,R.,
            Lettner,C., Michelsen,V., Nielsen,S.A., Nielsen,T.R.,
            Paasivirta,L., Pedersen,S., Pohjoismaki,J., Salmela,J.,
            Vilkamaa,P., Vare,H., von Tschirnhaus,M. and Roslin,T. Wirta,H.K.
  TITLE     Establishing a community-wide DNA barcode library as a new tool for
            arctic research Direct Submission
  JOURNAL   Mol Ecol Resour (2015) In press Submitted (04-JAN-2016) Agricultural
            sciences, University of
            Helsinki, Latokartanonkaari 5, Helsinki, Helsinki FI-00014, Finland
   PUBMED   26602739
ORIGIN
1           CCTATACTTT ATTTTTGGGG CTTGATCAGG AATAGTAGGA ACATCTCTAA GTATATTAAT
61          TCGAGCAGAG TTAGGTCACC CTGGAACATT AATTGGGGAT GATCAAATTT ATAACGTAAT
121         TGTAACAGCC CATGCTTTTA TTATAATTTT TTTTATAGTT ATACCTATCC TAATCGGGGG
181         ATTCGGAAAC TGGCTTGTGC CTCTAATGTT AGGAGCCCCA GATATAGC
//
LOCUS       KU373191      228 bp ss-RNA             RNA 06-FEB-2016
DEFINITION  Folsomia quadrioculata
ACCESSION   KU373191
REFERENCE   1
  AUTHORS   Wirta,H., Varkonyi,G., Rasmussen,C., Kaartinen,R., Schmidt,N.M.,
            Hebert,P.D., Bartak,M., Blagoev,G., Disney,H., Ertl,S.,
            Gjelstrup,P., Gwiazdowicz,D.J., Hulden,L., Ilmonen,J., Jakovlev,J.,
            Jaschhof,M., Kahanpaa,J., Kankaanpaa,T., Krogh,P.H., Labbee,R.,
            Lettner,C., Michelsen,V., Nielsen,S.A., Nielsen,T.R.,
            Paasivirta,L., Pedersen,S., Pohjoismaki,J., Salmela,J.,
            Vilkamaa,P., Vare,H., von Tschirnhaus,M. and Roslin,T. Wirta,H.K.
  TITLE     Establishing a community-wide DNA barcode library as a new tool for
            arctic research Direct Submission
  JOURNAL   Mol Ecol Resour (2015) In press Submitted (04-JAN-2016) Agricultural
            sciences, University of
            Helsinki, Latokartanonkaari 5, Helsinki, Helsinki FI-00014, Finland
   PUBMED   26602739
ORIGIN
1           AATATATTTA ATTTTTGGTG TCTGATCCGC TATAGTAGGA ACTGCGTTTA GAGTTTTAAT
61          TCGATTAGAA TTAGGACAAC CTGGATCTTT TATTGGAGAC GACCAAATTT ATAATGTTAT
121         GGTCACAGCT CACGCTTTTA TTATAATTTT TTTTATAGTT ATGCCTATTA TAATTGGGGG
181         GTTTGGAAAT TGACTAGTAC CATTAATAAT CGGGGCCCCG GATATGGC
//
LOCUS       KU373188      228 bp ss-RNA             RNA 06-FEB-2016
DEFINITION  Peleteria aenea
ACCESSION   KU373188
REFERENCE   1
  AUTHORS   Wirta,H., Varkonyi,G., Rasmussen,C., Kaartinen,R., Schmidt,N.M.,
            Hebert,P.D., Bartak,M., Blagoev,G., Disney,H., Ertl,S.,
            Gjelstrup,P., Gwiazdowicz,D.J., Hulden,L., Ilmonen,J., Jakovlev,J.,
            Jaschhof,M., Kahanpaa,J., Kankaanpaa,T., Krogh,P.H., Labbee,R.,
            Lettner,C., Michelsen,V., Nielsen,S.A., Nielsen,T.R.,
            Paasivirta,L., Pedersen,S., Pohjoismaki,J., Salmela,J.,
            Vilkamaa,P., Vare,H., von Tschirnhaus,M. and Roslin,T. Wirta,H.K.
  TITLE     Establishing a community-wide DNA barcode library as a new tool for
            arctic research Direct Submission
  JOURNAL   Mol Ecol Resour (2015) In press Submitted (04-JAN-2016) Agricultural
            sciences, University of
            Helsinki, Latokartanonkaari 5, Helsinki, Helsinki FI-00014, Finland
   PUBMED   26602739
ORIGIN
1           ATTATATTTT ATTTTTGGAG CATGATCAGG AATAGTAGGA ACATCTCTAA GAATTTTAGT
61          ACGAGCTGAA TTAGGACATC CAGGTGCATT AATTGGAGAT GATCAAATTT ATAATGTAAT
121         CGTTACAGCT CATGCATTTG TAATAATTTT TTTTATAGTA ATACCAATTA TAATTGGAGG
181         ATTTGGAAAT TGATTAGTGC CCTTAATATT AGGAGCTCCT GATATGGC
//
LOCUS       KU373187      228 bp ss-RNA             RNA 06-FEB-2016
DEFINITION  Pegomya icterica
ACCESSION   KU373187
REFERENCE   1
  AUTHORS   Wirta,H., Varkonyi,G., Rasmussen,C., Kaartinen,R., Schmidt,N.M.,
            Hebert,P.D., Bartak,M., Blagoev,G., Disney,H., Ertl,S.,
            Gjelstrup,P., Gwiazdowicz,D.J., Hulden,L., Ilmonen,J., Jakovlev,J.,
            Jaschhof,M., Kahanpaa,J., Kankaanpaa,T., Krogh,P.H., Labbee,R.,
            Lettner,C., Michelsen,V., Nielsen,S.A., Nielsen,T.R.,
            Paasivirta,L., Pedersen,S., Pohjoismaki,J., Salmela,J.,
            Vilkamaa,P., Vare,H., von Tschirnhaus,M. and Roslin,T. Wirta,H.K.
  TITLE     Establishing a community-wide DNA barcode library as a new tool for
            arctic research Direct Submission
  JOURNAL   Mol Ecol Resour (2015) In press Submitted (04-JAN-2016) Agricultural
            sciences, University of
            Helsinki, Latokartanonkaari 5, Helsinki, Helsinki FI-00014, Finland
   PUBMED   26602739
ORIGIN
1           TTTATATTTT ATTTTTGGAG CATGATCAGG AATGATCGGA ACTTCTTTAA GTATTTTAAT
61          TCGAGCTGAA TTAGGACATC CTGGAGCTCT TATTGGTGAT GATCAAATTT ATAATGTTAT
121         TGTAACAGCT CATGCTTTTA TTATAATTTT TTTTATAGTA ATACCTATTA TAATTGGAGG
181         ATTTGGAAAC TGATTAGTTC CTCTTATATT AGGTGCACCT GATATAGC
//
LOCUS       KU373181      228 bp ss-RNA             RNA 06-FEB-2016
DEFINITION  Tokunagaia obriaini
ACCESSION   KU373181
REFERENCE   1
  AUTHORS   Wirta,H., Varkonyi,G., Rasmussen,C., Kaartinen,R., Schmidt,N.M.,
            Hebert,P.D., Bartak,M., Blagoev,G., Disney,H., Ertl,S.,
            Gjelstrup,P., Gwiazdowicz,D.J., Hulden,L., Ilmonen,J., Jakovlev,J.,
            Jaschhof,M., Kahanpaa,J., Kankaanpaa,T., Krogh,P.H., Labbee,R.,
            Lettner,C., Michelsen,V., Nielsen,S.A., Nielsen,T.R.,
            Paasivirta,L., Pedersen,S., Pohjoismaki,J., Salmela,J.,
            Vilkamaa,P., Vare,H., von Tschirnhaus,M. and Roslin,T. Wirta,H.K.
  TITLE     Establishing a community-wide DNA barcode library as a new tool for
            arctic research Direct Submission
  JOURNAL   Mol Ecol Resour (2015) In press Submitted (04-JAN-2016) Agricultural
            sciences, University of
            Helsinki, Latokartanonkaari 5, Helsinki, Helsinki FI-00014, Finland
   PUBMED   26602739
ORIGIN
1           TTTATATTTT ATTTTTGGGG CTTGAGCTGG AATAGTAGGT ACTTCCCTTA GTATCTTAAT
61          TCGAGCAGAA CTAGGCCACG CCGGATCCTT AATTGGAGAC GACCAGATTT ATAATGTAAT
121         TGTTACAGCC CACGCTTTTG TAATAATTTT TTTTATAGTT ATACCTATTT TAATTGGAGG
181         ATTTGGAAAT TGATTAGTGC CCTTAATGCT TGGGGCCCCT GACATAGC
//
LOCUS       KU373178      228 bp ss-RNA             RNA 06-FEB-2016
DEFINITION  Rheocricotopus chapmani
ACCESSION   KU373178
REFERENCE   1
  AUTHORS   Wirta,H., Varkonyi,G., Rasmussen,C., Kaartinen,R., Schmidt,N.M.,
            Hebert,P.D., Bartak,M., Blagoev,G., Disney,H., Ertl,S.,
            Gjelstrup,P., Gwiazdowicz,D.J., Hulden,L., Ilmonen,J., Jakovlev,J.,
            Jaschhof,M., Kahanpaa,J., Kankaanpaa,T., Krogh,P.H., Labbee,R.,
            Lettner,C., Michelsen,V., Nielsen,S.A., Nielsen,T.R.,
            Paasivirta,L., Pedersen,S., Pohjoismaki,J., Salmela,J.,
            Vilkamaa,P., Vare,H., von Tschirnhaus,M. and Roslin,T. Wirta,H.K.
  TITLE     Establishing a community-wide DNA barcode library as a new tool for
            arctic research Direct Submission
  JOURNAL   Mol Ecol Resour (2015) In press Submitted (04-JAN-2016) Agricultural
            sciences, University of
            Helsinki, Latokartanonkaari 5, Helsinki, Helsinki FI-00014, Finland
   PUBMED   26602739
ORIGIN
1           GTTATATTTT ATTTTCGGGG CTTGATCAGG AATGGTCGGG ACTTCTTTAA GAATTTTAAT
61          TCGAGCAGAA TTAGGACACG CTGGTTCATT AATTGGTGAT GACCAAATTT ATAATGTAAT
121         CGTTACAGCT CACGCTTTTG TAATAATTTT TTTTATAGTT ATACCTATTT TAATTGGGGG
181         ATTTGGGAAT TGATTAGTGC CCCTTATATT AGGGGCACCT GATATAGC
//
LOCUS       KU373169      228 bp ss-RNA             RNA 06-FEB-2016
DEFINITION  Zaphne occidentalis
ACCESSION   KU373169
REFERENCE   1
  AUTHORS   Wirta,H., Varkonyi,G., Rasmussen,C., Kaartinen,R., Schmidt,N.M.,
            Hebert,P.D., Bartak,M., Blagoev,G., Disney,H., Ertl,S.,
            Gjelstrup,P., Gwiazdowicz,D.J., Hulden,L., Ilmonen,J., Jakovlev,J.,
            Jaschhof,M., Kahanpaa,J., Kankaanpaa,T., Krogh,P.H., Labbee,R.,
            Lettner,C., Michelsen,V., Nielsen,S.A., Nielsen,T.R.,
            Paasivirta,L., Pedersen,S., Pohjoismaki,J., Salmela,J.,
            Vilkamaa,P., Vare,H., von Tschirnhaus,M. and Roslin,T. Wirta,H.K.
  TITLE     Establishing a community-wide DNA barcode library as a new tool for
            arctic research Direct Submission
  JOURNAL   Mol Ecol Resour (2015) In press Submitted (04-JAN-2016) Agricultural
            sciences, University of
            Helsinki, Latokartanonkaari 5, Helsinki, Helsinki FI-00014, Finland
   PUBMED   26602739
ORIGIN
1           ATTATATTTT ATTTTCGGAG CATGAGCAGG AATAGTAGGA ACTTCATTAA GTATTCTTAT
61          TCGAGCTGAA TTAGGTCATC CAGGAGCATT AATTGGTGAT GATCAAATTT ATAATGTAAT
121         TGTTACAGCT CATGCTTTTA TTATAATTTT TTTTATAGTA ATACCAATTA TAATTGGAGG
181         ATTTGGTAAT TGATTAGTTC CTCTCATACT AGGAGCTCCT GATATAGC
//
LOCUS       KU373162      228 bp ss-RNA             RNA 06-FEB-2016
DEFINITION  Orthocladius oblidens
ACCESSION   KU373162
REFERENCE   1
  AUTHORS   Wirta,H., Varkonyi,G., Rasmussen,C., Kaartinen,R., Schmidt,N.M.,
            Hebert,P.D., Bartak,M., Blagoev,G., Disney,H., Ertl,S.,
            Gjelstrup,P., Gwiazdowicz,D.J., Hulden,L., Ilmonen,J., Jakovlev,J.,
            Jaschhof,M., Kahanpaa,J., Kankaanpaa,T., Krogh,P.H., Labbee,R.,
            Lettner,C., Michelsen,V., Nielsen,S.A., Nielsen,T.R.,
            Paasivirta,L., Pedersen,S., Pohjoismaki,J., Salmela,J.,
            Vilkamaa,P., Vare,H., von Tschirnhaus,M. and Roslin,T. Wirta,H.K.
  TITLE     Establishing a community-wide DNA barcode library as a new tool for
            arctic research Direct Submission
  JOURNAL   Mol Ecol Resour (2015) In press Submitted (04-JAN-2016) Agricultural
            sciences, University of
            Helsinki, Latokartanonkaari 5, Helsinki, Helsinki FI-00014, Finland
   PUBMED   26602739
ORIGIN
1           TCTTTACTTT ATTTTCGGAG CTTGAGCTGG AATAGTAGGT ACTTCCCTAA GAATTTTAAT
61          TCGAGCTGAA TTAGGCCATG CTGGCTCTTT AATTGGAGAT GATCAAATTT ATAATGTTAT
121         TGTTACTGCA CACGCTTTTG TAATAATTTT TTTTATAGTT ATACCTATTT TAATTGGAGG
181         GTTTGGTAAC TGATTAGTAC CTCTAATATT AGGAGCCCCA GATATAGC
//
LOCUS       KU373160      228 bp ss-RNA             RNA 06-FEB-2016
DEFINITION  Diplazon hyperboreus
ACCESSION   KU373160
REFERENCE   1
  AUTHORS   Wirta,H., Varkonyi,G., Rasmussen,C., Kaartinen,R., Schmidt,N.M.,
            Hebert,P.D., Bartak,M., Blagoev,G., Disney,H., Ertl,S.,
            Gjelstrup,P., Gwiazdowicz,D.J., Hulden,L., Ilmonen,J., Jakovlev,J.,
            Jaschhof,M., Kahanpaa,J., Kankaanpaa,T., Krogh,P.H., Labbee,R.,
            Lettner,C., Michelsen,V., Nielsen,S.A., Nielsen,T.R.,
            Paasivirta,L., Pedersen,S., Pohjoismaki,J., Salmela,J.,
            Vilkamaa,P., Vare,H., von Tschirnhaus,M. and Roslin,T. Wirta,H.K.
  TITLE     Establishing a community-wide DNA barcode library as a new tool for
            arctic research Direct Submission
  JOURNAL   Mol Ecol Resour (2015) In press Submitted (04-JAN-2016) Agricultural
            sciences, University of
            Helsinki, Latokartanonkaari 5, Helsinki, Helsinki FI-00014, Finland
   PUBMED   26602739
ORIGIN
1           TTTATATTTT ATTTTCGGGA TATGAGCAGG AATAATTGGT TCATCAATAA GAATTATTAT
61          TCGTATAGAA TTAGGTAATC CAGGATTTTT AATCAATAAT GATCAAATTT ACAATTCTAT
121         TGTTACTGCT CATGCATTTA TTATAATTTT TTTTATAGTA ATACCTATTA TAATTGGTGG
181         ATTTGGAAAT TGATTAATTC CATTAATATT AGGAGCTCCT GATATAGC
//
LOCUS       KU373158      228 bp ss-RNA             RNA 06-FEB-2016
DEFINITION  Sciophila exserta
ACCESSION   KU373158
REFERENCE   1
  AUTHORS   Wirta,H., Varkonyi,G., Rasmussen,C., Kaartinen,R., Schmidt,N.M.,
            Hebert,P.D., Bartak,M., Blagoev,G., Disney,H., Ertl,S.,
            Gjelstrup,P., Gwiazdowicz,D.J., Hulden,L., Ilmonen,J., Jakovlev,J.,
            Jaschhof,M., Kahanpaa,J., Kankaanpaa,T., Krogh,P.H., Labbee,R.,
            Lettner,C., Michelsen,V., Nielsen,S.A., Nielsen,T.R.,
            Paasivirta,L., Pedersen,S., Pohjoismaki,J., Salmela,J.,
            Vilkamaa,P., Vare,H., von Tschirnhaus,M. and Roslin,T. Wirta,H.K.
  TITLE     Establishing a community-wide DNA barcode library as a new tool for
            arctic research Direct Submission
  JOURNAL   Mol Ecol Resour (2015) In press Submitted (04-JAN-2016) Agricultural
            sciences, University of
            Helsinki, Latokartanonkaari 5, Helsinki, Helsinki FI-00014, Finland
   PUBMED   26602739
ORIGIN
1           CCTATATTTC ATTTTTGGGG CTTGAGCAGG AATAGTGGGA ACTTCTTTAA GAATATTAAT
61          TCGAGCAGAA CTAGGTCACC CCGGAGCTTT AATTGGAGAT GACCAAATTT ATAATGTTAT
121         TGTAACAGCT CACGCTTTTG TAATAATTTT TTTTATAGTT ATACCTATTA TAATTGGAGG
181         ATTCGGAAAT TGATTAGTCC CTTTAATATT AGGAGCTCCA GATATAGC
//
LOCUS       KU373139      228 bp ss-RNA             RNA 06-FEB-2016
DEFINITION  Platycheirus groenlandicus
ACCESSION   KU373139
REFERENCE   1
  AUTHORS   Wirta,H., Varkonyi,G., Rasmussen,C., Kaartinen,R., Schmidt,N.M.,
            Hebert,P.D., Bartak,M., Blagoev,G., Disney,H., Ertl,S.,
            Gjelstrup,P., Gwiazdowicz,D.J., Hulden,L., Ilmonen,J., Jakovlev,J.,
            Jaschhof,M., Kahanpaa,J., Kankaanpaa,T., Krogh,P.H., Labbee,R.,
            Lettner,C., Michelsen,V., Nielsen,S.A., Nielsen,T.R.,
            Paasivirta,L., Pedersen,S., Pohjoismaki,J., Salmela,J.,
            Vilkamaa,P., Vare,H., von Tschirnhaus,M. and Roslin,T. Wirta,H.K.
  TITLE     Establishing a community-wide DNA barcode library as a new tool for
            arctic research Direct Submission
  JOURNAL   Mol Ecol Resour (2015) In press Submitted (04-JAN-2016) Agricultural
            sciences, University of
            Helsinki, Latokartanonkaari 5, Helsinki, Helsinki FI-00014, Finland
   PUBMED   26602739
ORIGIN
1           ATTATACTTT TTATTTGGAA CTTGAGCTGG TATAGTAGGA ACCTCTTTAA GAATTCTAAT
61          TCGTGCAGAA CTTGGTCATC CGGGAGCTTT AATTGGAGAT GATCAAATTT ATAATGTAAT
121         TGTTACTGCT CATGCTTTTG TTATAATTTT CTTTATAGTA ATACCAATTA TAATTGGAGG
181         ATTTGGTAAT TGATTAGTTC CTTTAATATT AGGAGCACCA GATATAGC
//
LOCUS       KF604626      228 bp ss-RNA             RNA 28-FEB-2014
DEFINITION  Cryptus arcticus
ACCESSION   KF604626
REFERENCE   1
  AUTHORS   Wirta,H.K., Hebert,P.D., Kaartinen,R., Prosser,S.W., Varkonyi,G.
            and Roslin,T. Wirta,H.K., Hebert,P.D.N., Kaartinen,R., Prosser,S.W.J.,
            Varkonyi,G. and Roslin,T.
  TITLE     Complementary molecular information changes our perception of food
            web structure Direct Submission
  JOURNAL   Proc. Natl. Acad. Sci. U.S.A. 111 (5), 1885-1890 (2014) Submitted
            (30-AUG-2013) Department of Agricultural Sciences,
            University of Helsinki, Latokartanonkaari 5, Helsinki, Southern
            Finland FI-00014, Finland
   PUBMED   24449902
ORIGIN
1           TTTATATTTC ATATTTGGAA TATGAGCAGG TATAATTGGA TCATCTATAA GAATTATTAT
61          TCGTATAGAA TTAGGTAATC CAGGTATATT TATCAATAAT GATCAAATTT ATAATTCTAT
121         TGTTACAGCC CATGCTTTTA TTATAATTTT TTTTATAGTT ATACCAATTA TAATTGGTGG
181         ATTTGGAAAT TGATTAATTC CATTAATATT AGGGGCTCCA GATATATC
//
LOCUS       KF604620      228 bp ss-RNA             RNA 28-FEB-2014
DEFINITION  Microplitis lugubris
ACCESSION   KF604620
REFERENCE   1
  AUTHORS   Wirta,H.K., Hebert,P.D., Kaartinen,R., Prosser,S.W., Varkonyi,G.
            and Roslin,T. Wirta,H.K., Hebert,P.D.N., Kaartinen,R., Prosser,S.W.J.,
            Varkonyi,G. and Roslin,T.
  TITLE     Complementary molecular information changes our perception of food
            web structure Direct Submission
  JOURNAL   Proc. Natl. Acad. Sci. U.S.A. 111 (5), 1885-1890 (2014) Submitted
            (30-AUG-2013) Department of Agricultural Sciences,
            University of Helsinki, Latokartanonkaari 5, Helsinki, Southern
            Finland FI-00014, Finland
   PUBMED   24449902
ORIGIN
1           ATTATATTTT ATTTTTGGAA TATGATCAGG TATATTAGGA TTTTCAATAA GTTTAATTAT
61          TCGTTTAGAG TTAGGAATAC CTGGTAATTT AATTGGGAAT GATCAAATTT ATAATAGAAT
121         TGTTACTTCT CATGCTTTTA TTATAATTTT TTTTATGGTT ATACCTATTA TAATTGGTGG
181         ATTTGGAAAT TGATTAGTTC CATTAATATT AGGATCTCCA GATATAGC
//
LOCUS       KF604610      228 bp ss-RNA             RNA 28-FEB-2014
DEFINITION  Cotesia hallii
ACCESSION   KF604610
REFERENCE   1
  AUTHORS   Wirta,H.K., Hebert,P.D., Kaartinen,R., Prosser,S.W., Varkonyi,G.
            and Roslin,T. Wirta,H.K., Hebert,P.D.N., Kaartinen,R., Prosser,S.W.J.,
            Varkonyi,G. and Roslin,T.
  TITLE     Complementary molecular information changes our perception of food
            web structure Direct Submission
  JOURNAL   Proc. Natl. Acad. Sci. U.S.A. 111 (5), 1885-1890 (2014) Submitted
            (30-AUG-2013) Department of Agricultural Sciences,
            University of Helsinki, Latokartanonkaari 5, Helsinki, Southern
            Finland FI-00014, Finland
   PUBMED   24449902
ORIGIN
1           ATTATATTTT ATGTTTGGTT TATGATCAGG AATATTAGGA TTTTCAATGA GATTATTAAT
61          TCGATTAGAA TTAGGAATGC CTGGAAGATT AATTGGTAAT GATCAAATTT ATAATAGAAT
121         TGTAACTTCT CACGCATTTA TTATAATTTT TTTTATAGTT ATACCTGTAA TAATTGGTGG
181         ATTTGGAAAT TGATTAATTC CTTTAATATT AGGATCTCCT GATATATC
//
LOCUS       KF604606      228 bp ss-RNA             RNA 28-FEB-2014
DEFINITION  Ichneumon discoensis
ACCESSION   KF604606
REFERENCE   1
  AUTHORS   Wirta,H.K., Hebert,P.D., Kaartinen,R., Prosser,S.W., Varkonyi,G.
            and Roslin,T. Wirta,H.K., Hebert,P.D.N., Kaartinen,R., Prosser,S.W.J.,
            Varkonyi,G. and Roslin,T.
  TITLE     Complementary molecular information changes our perception of food
            web structure Direct Submission
  JOURNAL   Proc. Natl. Acad. Sci. U.S.A. 111 (5), 1885-1890 (2014) Submitted
            (30-AUG-2013) Department of Agricultural Sciences,
            University of Helsinki, Latokartanonkaari 5, Helsinki, Southern
            Finland FI-00014, Finland
   PUBMED   24449902
ORIGIN
1           TTTATATTTC ATATTTGGTA TATGAAGAGG AATAATTGGA TCTTCAATAA GATTAATTAT
61          TCGAATAGAA TTAGGAAATC CAGGCTATTT AATTAATAAT GATCAAATTT ATAATTCAAT
121         TGTTACAGCC CATGCATTTA TTATAATTTT TTTTATAGTT ATACCAATTA TAATTGGAGG
181         ATTTGGAAAT TGATTAGTCC CATTAATATT AGGAGCCCCC GATATAGC
//
LOCUS       KF604599      228 bp ss-RNA             RNA 28-FEB-2014
DEFINITION  Acrolyta glacialis
ACCESSION   KF604599
REFERENCE   1
  AUTHORS   Wirta,H.K., Hebert,P.D., Kaartinen,R., Prosser,S.W., Varkonyi,G.
            and Roslin,T. Wirta,H.K., Hebert,P.D.N., Kaartinen,R., Prosser,S.W.J.,
            Varkonyi,G. and Roslin,T.
  TITLE     Complementary molecular information changes our perception of food
            web structure Direct Submission
  JOURNAL   Proc. Natl. Acad. Sci. U.S.A. 111 (5), 1885-1890 (2014) Submitted
            (30-AUG-2013) Department of Agricultural Sciences,
            University of Helsinki, Latokartanonkaari 5, Helsinki, Southern
            Finland FI-00014, Finland
   PUBMED   24449902
ORIGIN
1           TTTATATTTT ATATTTGGTA TATGATCAGG AATAATTGGA TCTTCAATAA GATTAATTAT
61          CCGAATAGAA TTAGGAACAC CTGGATATTT AATTAATAAT GATCAAATTT ATAATTCAAT
121         TGTTACAGCA CATGCATTTA TTATAATTTT TTTCATAGTT ATACCTATTA TGATTGGAGG
181         ATTTGGAAAT TGATTAATTC CATTAATATT AGGAGCTCCA GATATAGC
//
LOCUS       KF604586      228 bp ss-RNA             RNA 28-FEB-2014
DEFINITION  Bathythrix longiceps
ACCESSION   KF604586
REFERENCE   1
  AUTHORS   Wirta,H.K., Hebert,P.D., Kaartinen,R., Prosser,S.W., Varkonyi,G.
            and Roslin,T. Wirta,H.K., Hebert,P.D.N., Kaartinen,R., Prosser,S.W.J.,
            Varkonyi,G. and Roslin,T.
  TITLE     Complementary molecular information changes our perception of food
            web structure Direct Submission
  JOURNAL   Proc. Natl. Acad. Sci. U.S.A. 111 (5), 1885-1890 (2014) Submitted
            (30-AUG-2013) Department of Agricultural Sciences,
            University of Helsinki, Latokartanonkaari 5, Helsinki, Southern
            Finland FI-00014, Finland
   PUBMED   24449902
ORIGIN
1           TTTATACTTT ATATTTGGTA TATGATCAGG AATAATTGGA TCTTCAATAA GTATTATTAT
61          TCGAATAGAA TTAGGTAACC CAGGTTATTT AATTAATAAT GATCAAATTT ATAATTCTAT
121         TGTAACAGCT CATGCATTTA TTATAATTTT TTTTATAGTT ATACCTATTA TAATTGGCGG
181         ATTTGGAAAT TGATTAATCC CCCTTATATT AGGAGCCCCA GATATAGC
//
LOCUS       KF604581      228 bp ss-RNA             RNA 28-FEB-2014
DEFINITION  Pimpla sodalis
ACCESSION   KF604581
REFERENCE   1
  AUTHORS   Wirta,H.K., Hebert,P.D., Kaartinen,R., Prosser,S.W., Varkonyi,G.
            and Roslin,T. Wirta,H.K., Hebert,P.D.N., Kaartinen,R., Prosser,S.W.J.,
            Varkonyi,G. and Roslin,T.
  TITLE     Complementary molecular information changes our perception of food
            web structure Direct Submission
  JOURNAL   Proc. Natl. Acad. Sci. U.S.A. 111 (5), 1885-1890 (2014) Submitted
            (30-AUG-2013) Department of Agricultural Sciences,
            University of Helsinki, Latokartanonkaari 5, Helsinki, Southern
            Finland FI-00014, Finland
   PUBMED   24449902
ORIGIN
1           TTTATATTTT ATTTTTGGTT TATGATCAGG TATAATTGGT TCATCTATAA GAATAATTAT
61          TCGAATAGAA TTAGGAAATC CAGGTTATTT AATTAATAAC GATCAAATCT ATAATTCTAT
121         TGTAACTGCT CATGCATTTA TTATAATTTT TTTTATAGTT ATACCAATTA TAATTGGAGG
181         ATTTGGAAAT TGATTAGTCC CTCTTATATT AGGAGCTCCC GATATAGC
//
LOCUS       KF604576      228 bp ss-RNA             RNA 28-FEB-2014
DEFINITION  Campoletis horstmanni
ACCESSION   KF604576
REFERENCE   1
  AUTHORS   Wirta,H.K., Hebert,P.D., Kaartinen,R., Prosser,S.W., Varkonyi,G.
            and Roslin,T. Wirta,H.K., Hebert,P.D.N., Kaartinen,R., Prosser,S.W.J.,
            Varkonyi,G. and Roslin,T.
  TITLE     Complementary molecular information changes our perception of food
            web structure Direct Submission
  JOURNAL   Proc. Natl. Acad. Sci. U.S.A. 111 (5), 1885-1890 (2014) Submitted
            (30-AUG-2013) Department of Agricultural Sciences,
            University of Helsinki, Latokartanonkaari 5, Helsinki, Southern
            Finland FI-00014, Finland
   PUBMED   24449902
ORIGIN
1           TATATATTTT ATTTTTGGTA TATGAGCAGG TATAATTGGA TCATCAATAA GTATTATTAT
61          TCGAATAGAA TTAAGAAATC CTGGATTTTT AATTAATAAT GATCAAATTT ATAATTCATT
121         TATTACAACT CATGCCTTTA TTATAATTTT TTTTATAGTT ATACCAATTA TAATTGGTGG
181         ATTTGGTAAT TGATTAATTC CTTTAATAAT AGGGAGTCCT GATATAGC
//
LOCUS       KF604574      228 bp ss-RNA             RNA 28-FEB-2014
DEFINITION  Campoletis horstmanni
ACCESSION   KF604574
REFERENCE   1
  AUTHORS   Wirta,H.K., Hebert,P.D., Kaartinen,R., Prosser,S.W., Varkonyi,G.
            and Roslin,T. Wirta,H.K., Hebert,P.D.N., Kaartinen,R., Prosser,S.W.J.,
            Varkonyi,G. and Roslin,T.
  TITLE     Complementary molecular information changes our perception of food
            web structure Direct Submission
  JOURNAL   Proc. Natl. Acad. Sci. U.S.A. 111 (5), 1885-1890 (2014) Submitted
            (30-AUG-2013) Department of Agricultural Sciences,
            University of Helsinki, Latokartanonkaari 5, Helsinki, Southern
            Finland FI-00014, Finland
   PUBMED   24449902
ORIGIN
1           TATATATTTT ATTTTTGGAA TATGAGCAGG TATAATTGGT TCATCAATAA GTATTATTAT
61          TCGAATAGAA TTAAGAAATC CTGGATTTTT AATTAATAAT GATCAAATTT ATAATTCATT
121         TATTACAACC CATGCTTTTA TTATAATTTT TTTTATAGTT ATACCAATTA TAATTGGAGG
181         ATTTGGTAAT TGATTAATTC CTTTAATAAT AGGGAGTCCT GATATAGC
//
LOCUS       KF604567      228 bp ss-RNA             RNA 28-FEB-2014
DEFINITION  Ichneumon lariae
ACCESSION   KF604567
REFERENCE   1
  AUTHORS   Wirta,H.K., Hebert,P.D., Kaartinen,R., Prosser,S.W., Varkonyi,G.
            and Roslin,T. Wirta,H.K., Hebert,P.D.N., Kaartinen,R., Prosser,S.W.J.,
            Varkonyi,G. and Roslin,T.
  TITLE     Complementary molecular information changes our perception of food
            web structure Direct Submission
  JOURNAL   Proc. Natl. Acad. Sci. U.S.A. 111 (5), 1885-1890 (2014) Submitted
            (30-AUG-2013) Department of Agricultural Sciences,
            University of Helsinki, Latokartanonkaari 5, Helsinki, Southern
            Finland FI-00014, Finland
   PUBMED   24449902
ORIGIN
1           TTTATATTTT ATATTTGGTA TATGAAGAGG AATAATTGGA TCTTCAATAA GACTAATTAT
61          TCGAATAGAA CTTGGAAATC CAGGTTACTT AATTAATAAT GATCAAATTT ATAATTCCAT
121         TGTTACAGCT CATGCATTTA TTATAATTTT CTTTATAGTT ATACCTATTA TAATTGGAGG
181         ATTTGGTAAT TGATTAATTC CATTAATATT AGGAGCTCCT GATATAGC
//
LOCUS       KF604545      228 bp ss-RNA             RNA 28-FEB-2014
DEFINITION  Acrolyta glacialis
ACCESSION   KF604545
REFERENCE   1
  AUTHORS   Wirta,H.K., Hebert,P.D., Kaartinen,R., Prosser,S.W., Varkonyi,G.
            and Roslin,T. Wirta,H.K., Hebert,P.D.N., Kaartinen,R., Prosser,S.W.J.,
            Varkonyi,G. and Roslin,T.
  TITLE     Complementary molecular information changes our perception of food
            web structure Direct Submission
  JOURNAL   Proc. Natl. Acad. Sci. U.S.A. 111 (5), 1885-1890 (2014) Submitted
            (30-AUG-2013) Department of Agricultural Sciences,
            University of Helsinki, Latokartanonkaari 5, Helsinki, Southern
            Finland FI-00014, Finland
   PUBMED   24449902
ORIGIN
1           TTTATATTTT ATATTTGGTA TATGATCAGG AATAATTGGA TCTTCAATAA GATTAATTAT
61          CCGAATAGAA TTAGGAACCC CTGGATATTT AATTAATAAT GATCAAATTT ATAATTCAAT
121         CGTTACAGCA CATGCATTTA TTATAATTTT TTTCATAGTT ATACCAATTA TAATTGGAGG
181         ATTTGGAAAT TGATTAATTC CATTAATATT AGGAGCTCCA GATATAGC
//
LOCUS       KF604525      228 bp ss-RNA             RNA 28-FEB-2014
DEFINITION  Acrolyta glacialis
ACCESSION   KF604525
REFERENCE   1
  AUTHORS   Wirta,H.K., Hebert,P.D., Kaartinen,R., Prosser,S.W., Varkonyi,G.
            and Roslin,T. Wirta,H.K., Hebert,P.D.N., Kaartinen,R., Prosser,S.W.J.,
            Varkonyi,G. and Roslin,T.
  TITLE     Complementary molecular information changes our perception of food
            web structure Direct Submission
  JOURNAL   Proc. Natl. Acad. Sci. U.S.A. 111 (5), 1885-1890 (2014) Submitted
            (30-AUG-2013) Department of Agricultural Sciences,
            University of Helsinki, Latokartanonkaari 5, Helsinki, Southern
            Finland FI-00014, Finland
   PUBMED   24449902
ORIGIN
1           TTTATATTTT ATATTTGGTA TATGATCAGG AATAATTGGA TCTTCAATAA GATTAATTAT
61          CCGAATAGAA TTAGGAACCC CTGGGTATTT AATTAATAAT GATCAAATTT ATAATTCAAT
121         CGTTACAGCA CATGCATTTA TTATAATTTT TTTCATAGTT ATACCAATTA TAATTGGAGG
181         ATTTGGAAAT TGATTAATTC CATTAATATT AGGAGCTCCA GATATAGC
//
LOCUS       KF604521      228 bp ss-RNA             RNA 28-FEB-2014
DEFINITION  Meteorus rubens
ACCESSION   KF604521
REFERENCE   1
  AUTHORS   Wirta,H.K., Hebert,P.D., Kaartinen,R., Prosser,S.W., Varkonyi,G.
            and Roslin,T. Wirta,H.K., Hebert,P.D.N., Kaartinen,R., Prosser,S.W.J.,
            Varkonyi,G. and Roslin,T.
  TITLE     Complementary molecular information changes our perception of food
            web structure Direct Submission
  JOURNAL   Proc. Natl. Acad. Sci. U.S.A. 111 (5), 1885-1890 (2014) Submitted
            (30-AUG-2013) Department of Agricultural Sciences,
            University of Helsinki, Latokartanonkaari 5, Helsinki, Southern
            Finland FI-00014, Finland
   PUBMED   24449902
ORIGIN
1           ATTATATTTT ATTTTTGGTA TATGGTCAGG AATATTAGGA TTATCAATAA GAATATTAAT
61          TCGTATAGAG ATATCTATTC CAGGTATATT TTTAGGAGAT GCTCAAATTT ATAATAGTAT
121         TGTTACTGCT CATGCTTTTG TAATAATTTT TTTTATGGTT ATACCAATTG TAATTGGGGG
181         GTTTGGAAAT TGATTAATTC CATTAATGTT AGGGGCTCCA GATATAGC
//
LOCUS       KF604508      228 bp ss-RNA             RNA 28-FEB-2014
DEFINITION  Glypta arctica
ACCESSION   KF604508
REFERENCE   1
  AUTHORS   Wirta,H.K., Hebert,P.D., Kaartinen,R., Prosser,S.W., Varkonyi,G.
            and Roslin,T. Wirta,H.K., Hebert,P.D.N., Kaartinen,R., Prosser,S.W.J.,
            Varkonyi,G. and Roslin,T.
  TITLE     Complementary molecular information changes our perception of food
            web structure Direct Submission
  JOURNAL   Proc. Natl. Acad. Sci. U.S.A. 111 (5), 1885-1890 (2014) Submitted
            (30-AUG-2013) Department of Agricultural Sciences,
            University of Helsinki, Latokartanonkaari 5, Helsinki, Southern
            Finland FI-00014, Finland
   PUBMED   24449902
ORIGIN
1           TTTATATTTT ATTCTTGGTA TATGATCAGG AATAATTGGA TCTTCTATAA GAATTATTAT
61          TCGAATAGAA TTAGGAAATC CAGGATTCTT AATTAATAAT GATCAAATTT ATAATTCAAT
121         TGTAACAGCT CATGCATTTA TCATAATTTT TTTTATAGTT ATACCTATTA TAATTGGTGG
181         ATTTGGAAAT TGATTAATTC CATTAATATT AGGAGCTCCT GATATAGC
//
LOCUS       KF604495      228 bp ss-RNA             RNA 28-FEB-2014
DEFINITION  Hyposoter frigidus
ACCESSION   KF604495
REFERENCE   1
  AUTHORS   Wirta,H.K., Hebert,P.D., Kaartinen,R., Prosser,S.W., Varkonyi,G.
            and Roslin,T. Wirta,H.K., Hebert,P.D.N., Kaartinen,R., Prosser,S.W.J.,
            Varkonyi,G. and Roslin,T.
  TITLE     Complementary molecular information changes our perception of food
            web structure Direct Submission
  JOURNAL   Proc. Natl. Acad. Sci. U.S.A. 111 (5), 1885-1890 (2014) Submitted
            (30-AUG-2013) Department of Agricultural Sciences,
            University of Helsinki, Latokartanonkaari 5, Helsinki, Southern
            Finland FI-00014, Finland
   PUBMED   24449902
ORIGIN
1           TTTATATTTC ATTTTTGGAA TATGAGCTGG AATAATTGGC TCTTCAATAA GAGTAATTAT
61          TCGAATAGAA TTAAGAAGTC CAGGATATTT AATTAATAAT GATCAAATTT ATAATTCATT
121         TGTTACAGCC CATGCTTTTA TTATAATTTT TTTTATAGTT ATACCAATTA TAATTGGAGG
181         ATTTGGAAAT TGAATAATTC CCTTAATAAT AGGAGCACCA GATATAGC
//
LOCUS       KF604463      228 bp ss-RNA             RNA 28-FEB-2014
DEFINITION  Cryptus leechi
ACCESSION   KF604463
REFERENCE   1
  AUTHORS   Wirta,H.K., Hebert,P.D., Kaartinen,R., Prosser,S.W., Varkonyi,G.
            and Roslin,T. Wirta,H.K., Hebert,P.D.N., Kaartinen,R., Prosser,S.W.J.,
            Varkonyi,G. and Roslin,T.
  TITLE     Complementary molecular information changes our perception of food
            web structure Direct Submission
  JOURNAL   Proc. Natl. Acad. Sci. U.S.A. 111 (5), 1885-1890 (2014) Submitted
            (30-AUG-2013) Department of Agricultural Sciences,
            University of Helsinki, Latokartanonkaari 5, Helsinki, Southern
            Finland FI-00014, Finland
   PUBMED   24449902
ORIGIN
1           ATTATATTTT ATATTTGGTA TATGATCAGG TATAATTGGA TCATCAATAA GTATAATTAT
61          TCGTTTAGAA TTAGGTAATC CTGGTATATT TATCAATAAT GACCAAATTT ATAATTCAAT
121         TGTAACTGCT CATGCATTTA TTATAATTTT TTTTATAGTT ATACCAATTA TAATTGGTGG
181         ATTCGGAAAC TGATTAATCC CTTTAATATT AGGAGCCCCA GATATATC
//
LOCUS       KF604459      228 bp ss-RNA             RNA 28-FEB-2014
DEFINITION  Exochus consimilis
ACCESSION   KF604459
REFERENCE   1
  AUTHORS   Wirta,H.K., Hebert,P.D., Kaartinen,R., Prosser,S.W., Varkonyi,G.
            and Roslin,T. Wirta,H.K., Hebert,P.D.N., Kaartinen,R., Prosser,S.W.J.,
            Varkonyi,G. and Roslin,T.
  TITLE     Complementary molecular information changes our perception of food
            web structure Direct Submission
  JOURNAL   Proc. Natl. Acad. Sci. U.S.A. 111 (5), 1885-1890 (2014) Submitted
            (30-AUG-2013) Department of Agricultural Sciences,
            University of Helsinki, Latokartanonkaari 5, Helsinki, Southern
            Finland FI-00014, Finland
   PUBMED   24449902
ORIGIN
1           TTTATATTTT ATTTTTGGAA TATGATCAGG TATAGTAGGA TCTTCATTAA GAATAATTAT
61          TCGAATAGAA TTAGGTAATC CTAATTTTTT AATTAATAAT GATCAAATTT ATAATTCTAT
121         TATTACTGCT CATGCTTTTA TTATAATTTT TTTTATAGTT ATACCAATCA TAATTGGAGG
181         ATTTGGAAAT TGACTTATAC CTTTAATATT AGGAGCCCCA GATATAGC
//
LOCUS       KF604451      228 bp ss-RNA             RNA 28-FEB-2014
DEFINITION  Campoletis horstmanni
ACCESSION   KF604451
REFERENCE   1
  AUTHORS   Wirta,H.K., Hebert,P.D., Kaartinen,R., Prosser,S.W., Varkonyi,G.
            and Roslin,T. Wirta,H.K., Hebert,P.D.N., Kaartinen,R., Prosser,S.W.J.,
            Varkonyi,G. and Roslin,T.
  TITLE     Complementary molecular information changes our perception of food
            web structure Direct Submission
  JOURNAL   Proc. Natl. Acad. Sci. U.S.A. 111 (5), 1885-1890 (2014) Submitted
            (30-AUG-2013) Department of Agricultural Sciences,
            University of Helsinki, Latokartanonkaari 5, Helsinki, Southern
            Finland FI-00014, Finland
   PUBMED   24449902
ORIGIN
1           TATATATTTT ATTTTTGGAA TATGAGCAGG TATAATTGGA TCATCAATAA GTATTATTAT
61          TCGAATAGAA TTAAGAAATC CTGGATTTTT AATTAATAAT GATCAAATTT ATAATTCATT
121         TATTACAACT CATGCATTTA TTATAATTTT CTTTATAGTT ATACCAATTA TAATTGGAGG
181         ATTTGGTAAT TGATTAATTC CTTTAATAAT AGGAAGACCT GATATAGC
//
LOCUS       KF604440      228 bp ss-RNA             RNA 28-FEB-2014
DEFINITION  Hormius moniliatus
ACCESSION   KF604440
REFERENCE   1
  AUTHORS   Wirta,H.K., Hebert,P.D., Kaartinen,R., Prosser,S.W., Varkonyi,G.
            and Roslin,T. Wirta,H.K., Hebert,P.D.N., Kaartinen,R., Prosser,S.W.J.,
            Varkonyi,G. and Roslin,T.
  TITLE     Complementary molecular information changes our perception of food
            web structure Direct Submission
  JOURNAL   Proc. Natl. Acad. Sci. U.S.A. 111 (5), 1885-1890 (2014) Submitted
            (30-AUG-2013) Department of Agricultural Sciences,
            University of Helsinki, Latokartanonkaari 5, Helsinki, Southern
            Finland FI-00014, Finland
   PUBMED   24449902
ORIGIN
1           ATTATATTTT TTATTTGGTA TATGAGCAGG TATAGTTGGT CTATCAATAA GATTAATTAT
61          TCGATTAGAA TTAGGTATAC CTGGGAGGTT GTTAGGTAAT GATCAAATTT ATAATTCAAT
121         AGTAACTGCA CATGCTTTTA TTATAATTTT TTTTATAGTT ATACCAATTA TAATTGGGGG
181         ATTTGGAAAT TGGTTAGTAC CTTTAATATT AGGGTCTCCT GATATAGC
//
LOCUS       KF604431      228 bp ss-RNA             RNA 28-FEB-2014
DEFINITION  Pimpla sodalis
ACCESSION   KF604431
REFERENCE   1
  AUTHORS   Wirta,H.K., Hebert,P.D., Kaartinen,R., Prosser,S.W., Varkonyi,G.
            and Roslin,T. Wirta,H.K., Hebert,P.D.N., Kaartinen,R., Prosser,S.W.J.,
            Varkonyi,G. and Roslin,T.
  TITLE     Complementary molecular information changes our perception of food
            web structure Direct Submission
  JOURNAL   Proc. Natl. Acad. Sci. U.S.A. 111 (5), 1885-1890 (2014) Submitted
            (30-AUG-2013) Department of Agricultural Sciences,
            University of Helsinki, Latokartanonkaari 5, Helsinki, Southern
            Finland FI-00014, Finland
   PUBMED   24449902
ORIGIN
1           TTTATATTTT ATTTTTGGTT TATGATCAGG TATAATTGGT TCATCTATAA GAATAATTAT
61          TCGAATAGAA TTAGGAAATC CAGGTTATTT AATTAATAAT GATCAAATCT ATAATTCTAT
121         TGTAACTGCT CATGCATTTA TTATAATTTT TTTTATAGTT ATACCAATTA TAATTGGAGG
181         ATTTGGAAAT TGATTAGTCC CTCTTATATT AGGAGCTCCC GATATAGC
//
LOCUS       KF604404      228 bp ss-RNA             RNA 28-FEB-2014
DEFINITION  Diadegma majale
ACCESSION   KF604404
REFERENCE   1
  AUTHORS   Wirta,H.K., Hebert,P.D., Kaartinen,R., Prosser,S.W., Varkonyi,G.
            and Roslin,T. Wirta,H.K., Hebert,P.D.N., Kaartinen,R., Prosser,S.W.J.,
            Varkonyi,G. and Roslin,T.
  TITLE     Complementary molecular information changes our perception of food
            web structure Direct Submission
  JOURNAL   Proc. Natl. Acad. Sci. U.S.A. 111 (5), 1885-1890 (2014) Submitted
            (30-AUG-2013) Department of Agricultural Sciences,
            University of Helsinki, Latokartanonkaari 5, Helsinki, Southern
            Finland FI-00014, Finland
   PUBMED   24449902
ORIGIN
1           TTTATATTTT ATTTTTGGAA TATGGGCTGG AATAATTGGA TCATCAATAA GATTAATTAT
61          TCGAATAGAA TTAAGTAGAC CAGGCTATTT AATTAATAAT GACCAAATTT ATAATTCATT
121         TGTAACAGCT CATGCTTTTA TTATAATTTT TTTTATAGTT ATACCAATTA TAATTGGAGG
181         ATTTGGAAAT TGAATAATTC CTTTAATACT TGGAAGACCA GATATAGC
//
LOCUS       KF604394      228 bp ss-RNA             RNA 28-FEB-2014
DEFINITION  Cryptus arcticus
ACCESSION   KF604394
REFERENCE   1
  AUTHORS   Wirta,H.K., Hebert,P.D., Kaartinen,R., Prosser,S.W., Varkonyi,G.
            and Roslin,T. Wirta,H.K., Hebert,P.D.N., Kaartinen,R., Prosser,S.W.J.,
            Varkonyi,G. and Roslin,T.
  TITLE     Complementary molecular information changes our perception of food
            web structure Direct Submission
  JOURNAL   Proc. Natl. Acad. Sci. U.S.A. 111 (5), 1885-1890 (2014) Submitted
            (30-AUG-2013) Department of Agricultural Sciences,
            University of Helsinki, Latokartanonkaari 5, Helsinki, Southern
            Finland FI-00014, Finland
   PUBMED   24449902
ORIGIN
1           TTTATATTTC ATATTTGGAA TATGAGCAGG TATAATTGGA TCATCTATAA GAATTATTAT
61          TCGTATAGAA TTAGGTAATC CAGGCATATT TATCAATAAT GATCAAATTT ATAATTCTAT
121         TGTTACAGCC CATGCTTTTA TTATAATTTT TTTTATAGTT ATACCAATTA TAATTGGTGG
181         ATTTGGAAAT TGATTAATTC CATTAATATT AGGGGCTCCA GATATATC
//
LOCUS       KF604386      228 bp ss-RNA             RNA 28-FEB-2014
DEFINITION  Gelis maesticolor
ACCESSION   KF604386
REFERENCE   1
  AUTHORS   Wirta,H.K., Hebert,P.D., Kaartinen,R., Prosser,S.W., Varkonyi,G.
            and Roslin,T. Wirta,H.K., Hebert,P.D.N., Kaartinen,R., Prosser,S.W.J.,
            Varkonyi,G. and Roslin,T.
  TITLE     Complementary molecular information changes our perception of food
            web structure Direct Submission
  JOURNAL   Proc. Natl. Acad. Sci. U.S.A. 111 (5), 1885-1890 (2014) Submitted
            (30-AUG-2013) Department of Agricultural Sciences,
            University of Helsinki, Latokartanonkaari 5, Helsinki, Southern
            Finland FI-00014, Finland
   PUBMED   24449902
ORIGIN
1           CTTATATTTC ATTTTCGGAA TATGATCTGG TATAATTGGA TCATCAATAA GAATTATTAT
61          TCGAATAGAA TTAGGAAGAC CAGGATTTTT AATAAATAAT GATCAAATTT ATAATTCAAT
121         TGTTACAGCA CATGCTTTCA TTATAATTTT TTTTATAGTT ATACCTATTA TAATTGGAGG
181         ATTTGGAAAC TGATTAACTC CTTTAATATT AGGAGCCCCA GATATAGC
//
LOCUS       KF604383      228 bp ss-RNA             RNA 28-FEB-2014
DEFINITION  Protapanteles fulvipes
ACCESSION   KF604383
REFERENCE   1
  AUTHORS   Wirta,H.K., Hebert,P.D., Kaartinen,R., Prosser,S.W., Varkonyi,G.
            and Roslin,T. Wirta,H.K., Hebert,P.D.N., Kaartinen,R., Prosser,S.W.J.,
            Varkonyi,G. and Roslin,T.
  TITLE     Complementary molecular information changes our perception of food
            web structure Direct Submission
  JOURNAL   Proc. Natl. Acad. Sci. U.S.A. 111 (5), 1885-1890 (2014) Submitted
            (30-AUG-2013) Department of Agricultural Sciences,
            University of Helsinki, Latokartanonkaari 5, Helsinki, Southern
            Finland FI-00014, Finland
   PUBMED   24449902
ORIGIN
1           ATTATATTTT ATATTTGGAA TATGATCAGG TATACTAGGA TTTTCAATAA GTTTAATTAT
61          TCGATTAGAA ATAGGAATAC CTGGAAGATT AATTGGTAAT GATCAAATTT ATAATAGAAT
121         TGTTACTTCT CATGCACTTA TTATAATTTT TTTTATAATT ATACCTGTAA TAATTGGTGG
181         TTTTGGAAAT TGATTAATTC CTTTAATATT AGGTTCTCCT GATATATC
//
LOCUS       KF604356      228 bp ss-RNA             RNA 28-FEB-2014
DEFINITION  Hyposoter pectinatus
ACCESSION   KF604356
REFERENCE   1
  AUTHORS   Wirta,H.K., Hebert,P.D., Kaartinen,R., Prosser,S.W., Varkonyi,G.
            and Roslin,T. Wirta,H.K., Hebert,P.D.N., Kaartinen,R., Prosser,S.W.J.,
            Varkonyi,G. and Roslin,T.
  TITLE     Complementary molecular information changes our perception of food
            web structure Direct Submission
  JOURNAL   Proc. Natl. Acad. Sci. U.S.A. 111 (5), 1885-1890 (2014) Submitted
            (30-AUG-2013) Department of Agricultural Sciences,
            University of Helsinki, Latokartanonkaari 5, Helsinki, Southern
            Finland FI-00014, Finland
   PUBMED   24449902
ORIGIN
1           TTTATATTCA TTTTTTGGTA TGTGATCAGG AATAATTGGT TCATCAATAA GATTAATTAT
61          TCGAATGGAA TTAAGAAATC CTGGATATCT AATTAATAAT GATCAAATTT ATAATTCAAT
121         TGTTACAGCA CATGCTTTTA TTATAATTTT TTTTATAGTT ATACCAATTA TAATTGGAGG
181         ATTTGGAAAC TGAATAATTC CACTAATATT AGGAAGACCT GATATAGC
//
LOCUS       KF604355      228 bp ss-RNA             RNA 28-FEB-2014
DEFINITION  Hyposoter frigidus
ACCESSION   KF604355
REFERENCE   1
  AUTHORS   Wirta,H.K., Hebert,P.D., Kaartinen,R., Prosser,S.W., Varkonyi,G.
            and Roslin,T. Wirta,H.K., Hebert,P.D.N., Kaartinen,R., Prosser,S.W.J.,
            Varkonyi,G. and Roslin,T.
  TITLE     Complementary molecular information changes our perception of food
            web structure Direct Submission
  JOURNAL   Proc. Natl. Acad. Sci. U.S.A. 111 (5), 1885-1890 (2014) Submitted
            (30-AUG-2013) Department of Agricultural Sciences,
            University of Helsinki, Latokartanonkaari 5, Helsinki, Southern
            Finland FI-00014, Finland
   PUBMED   24449902
ORIGIN
1           TTTATATTTC ATTTTTGGAA TATGAGCTGG AATAATTGGC TCTTCAATAA GAGTAATTAT
61          TCGAATAGAA TTAAGAAGTC CAGGATATTT AATTAATAAT GATCAAATTT ATAATTCATT
121         TGTTACAGCC CATGCTTTTA TTATAATTTT TTTTATAGTT ATACCAATTA TAATTGGAGG
181         ATTTGGAAAT TGAATAATTC CCTTAATAAT AGGAGCACCA GATATAGC
//
LOCUS       KF604350      228 bp ss-RNA             RNA 28-FEB-2014
DEFINITION  Cryptus arcticus
ACCESSION   KF604350
REFERENCE   1
  AUTHORS   Wirta,H.K., Hebert,P.D., Kaartinen,R., Prosser,S.W., Varkonyi,G.
            and Roslin,T. Wirta,H.K., Hebert,P.D.N., Kaartinen,R., Prosser,S.W.J.,
            Varkonyi,G. and Roslin,T.
  TITLE     Complementary molecular information changes our perception of food
            web structure Direct Submission
  JOURNAL   Proc. Natl. Acad. Sci. U.S.A. 111 (5), 1885-1890 (2014) Submitted
            (30-AUG-2013) Department of Agricultural Sciences,
            University of Helsinki, Latokartanonkaari 5, Helsinki, Southern
            Finland FI-00014, Finland
   PUBMED   24449902
ORIGIN
1           TTTATATTTC ATATTTGGAA TATGAGCAGG TATAATTGGA TCATCTATAA GAATTATTAT
61          TCGTATAGAA TTAGGTAATC CAGGTATATT TATCAATAAT GATCAAATTT ATAATTCTAT
121         TGTTACAGCC CATGCTTTTA TTATAATTTT TTTTATAGTT ATACCAATTA TAATTGGTGG
181         GTTTGGAAAT TGATTAATTC CATTAATATT AGGGGCTCCA GATATATC
//
LOCUS       KF604335      228 bp ss-RNA             RNA 28-FEB-2014
DEFINITION  Buathra laborator
ACCESSION   KF604335
REFERENCE   1
  AUTHORS   Wirta,H.K., Hebert,P.D., Kaartinen,R., Prosser,S.W., Varkonyi,G.
            and Roslin,T. Wirta,H.K., Hebert,P.D.N., Kaartinen,R., Prosser,S.W.J.,
            Varkonyi,G. and Roslin,T.
  TITLE     Complementary molecular information changes our perception of food
            web structure Direct Submission
  JOURNAL   Proc. Natl. Acad. Sci. U.S.A. 111 (5), 1885-1890 (2014) Submitted
            (30-AUG-2013) Department of Agricultural Sciences,
            University of Helsinki, Latokartanonkaari 5, Helsinki, Southern
            Finland FI-00014, Finland
   PUBMED   24449902
ORIGIN
1           TTTATATTTT ATATTTGGTA TATGAGCTGG TATAATTGGC TCATCTATAA GAATCATTAT
61          TCGTATAGAA TTAGGTAACC CTGGAATATT TATTAACAAT GATCAAATTT ATAATTCAAT
121         TGTTACAGCC CATGCTTTTA TTATAATCTT TTTTATAGTT ATACCTATTA TAATTGGAGG
181         CTTTGGAAAT TGATTAATTC CTTTAATATT AGGAGCTCCT GATATATC
//
LOCUS       KF604333      228 bp ss-RNA             RNA 28-FEB-2014
DEFINITION  Coelichneumonops occidentalis
ACCESSION   KF604333
REFERENCE   1
  AUTHORS   Wirta,H.K., Hebert,P.D., Kaartinen,R., Prosser,S.W., Varkonyi,G.
            and Roslin,T. Wirta,H.K., Hebert,P.D.N., Kaartinen,R., Prosser,S.W.J.,
            Varkonyi,G. and Roslin,T.
  TITLE     Complementary molecular information changes our perception of food
            web structure Direct Submission
  JOURNAL   Proc. Natl. Acad. Sci. U.S.A. 111 (5), 1885-1890 (2014) Submitted
            (30-AUG-2013) Department of Agricultural Sciences,
            University of Helsinki, Latokartanonkaari 5, Helsinki, Southern
            Finland FI-00014, Finland
   PUBMED   24449902
ORIGIN
1           TTTATATTTT ATATTTGGTA TATGATCAGG TATAATTGGA TCTTCAATAA GATTCATTAT
61          TCGAATAGAA TTAGGAAATC CAGGATTCCT AATTAATAAT GATCAAATTT ATAATTCCAT
121         TGTTACTGCT CATGCATTCA TTATAATTTT TTTTATAGTT ATACCAATTA TAATTGGAGG
181         ATTTGGAAAT TGATTAATTC CATTAATATT AGGAGCCCCT GATATAGC
//
LOCUS       KF604329      228 bp ss-RNA             RNA 28-FEB-2014
DEFINITION  Cryptus arcticus
ACCESSION   KF604329
REFERENCE   1
  AUTHORS   Wirta,H.K., Hebert,P.D., Kaartinen,R., Prosser,S.W., Varkonyi,G.
            and Roslin,T. Wirta,H.K., Hebert,P.D.N., Kaartinen,R., Prosser,S.W.J.,
            Varkonyi,G. and Roslin,T.
  TITLE     Complementary molecular information changes our perception of food
            web structure Direct Submission
  JOURNAL   Proc. Natl. Acad. Sci. U.S.A. 111 (5), 1885-1890 (2014) Submitted
            (30-AUG-2013) Department of Agricultural Sciences,
            University of Helsinki, Latokartanonkaari 5, Helsinki, Southern
            Finland FI-00014, Finland
   PUBMED   24449902
ORIGIN
1           TTTATATTTC ATATTTGGAA TATGAGCAGG TATAATTGGA TCATCTATAA GAATTATTAT
61          TCGTATAGAA TTAGGTAATC CAGGTATATT TATCAATAAT GATCAAATTT ATAATTCTAT
121         TGTTACAGCC CATGCTTTTA TTATAATTTT TTTTATAGTT ATACCAATTA TAATTGGTGG
181         ATTTGGAAAT TGATTAATTC CATTAATATT AGGAGCTCCA GATATATC
//
LOCUS       MN671808      228 bp ss-RNA             RNA 22-MAY-2020
DEFINITION  Ablabesmyia sp.
ACCESSION   MN671808
REFERENCE   1
  AUTHORS   Pentinsaari,M., Blagoev,G.A., Hogg,I.D., Levesque-Beaudin,V.,
            Perez,K., Sobel,C.N., Vandenbrink,B. and Borisenko,A. Borisenko,A.
  TITLE     A DNA Barcoding Survey of an Arctic Arthropod Community:
            Implications for Future Monitoring Direct Submission
  JOURNAL   Insects 11 (1), E46 (2020) Submitted (12-NOV-2019) Centre for
            Biodiversity Genomics,
            University of Guelph, 50 Stone Rd E, Guelph, ON N1G 2W1, Canada
   PUBMED   31936447
ORIGIN
1           CCTATATTTT ATTTTTGGGG CTTGATCTGG AATAGTGGGT ACCTCCCTTA GTATCCTTAT
61          TCGTACAGAG TTAGGTCACC CAGGAGCTTT AATTGGAGAC GATCAAATTT ATAATGTAAT
121         TGTTACTGCT CATGCATTTG TTATAATTTT CTTTATAGTT ATACCTATTT TAATTGGTGG
181         ATTTGGAAAT TGACTAGTAC CCCTTATACT AGGAGCCCCA GATATGGC
//
LOCUS       MN669369      228 bp ss-RNA             RNA 22-MAY-2020
DEFINITION  Acentrella lapponica
ACCESSION   MN669369
REFERENCE   1
  AUTHORS   Pentinsaari,M., Blagoev,G.A., Hogg,I.D., Levesque-Beaudin,V.,
            Perez,K., Sobel,C.N., Vandenbrink,B. and Borisenko,A. Borisenko,A.
  TITLE     A DNA Barcoding Survey of an Arctic Arthropod Community:
            Implications for Future Monitoring Direct Submission
  JOURNAL   Insects 11 (1), E46 (2020) Submitted (12-NOV-2019) Centre for
            Biodiversity Genomics,
            University of Guelph, 50 Stone Rd E, Guelph, ON N1G 2W1, Canada
   PUBMED   31936447
ORIGIN
1           TCTTTATTTT ATTTTTGGGG CCTGGTCAGG TATAGTAGGG ACTTCCTTAA GATTACTTAT
61          TCGAGCGGAG TTAGGTAACC CGGGTTCATT AATTGGGGAT GATCAGATTT ACAATGTAAT
121         TGTTACCGCA CATGCTTTTA TTATAATTTT CTTTATGGTA ATACCAATTA TAATTGGGGG
181         TTTTGGTAAT TGACTTGTAC CTTTAATGCT AGGGGCTCCT GATATAGC
//
LOCUS       MN673841      228 bp ss-RNA             RNA 22-MAY-2020
DEFINITION  Acentrella lapponica
ACCESSION   MN673841
REFERENCE   1
  AUTHORS   Pentinsaari,M., Blagoev,G.A., Hogg,I.D., Levesque-Beaudin,V.,
            Perez,K., Sobel,C.N., Vandenbrink,B. and Borisenko,A. Borisenko,A.
  TITLE     A DNA Barcoding Survey of an Arctic Arthropod Community:
            Implications for Future Monitoring Direct Submission
  JOURNAL   Insects 11 (1), E46 (2020) Submitted (12-NOV-2019) Centre for
            Biodiversity Genomics,
            University of Guelph, 50 Stone Rd E, Guelph, ON N1G 2W1, Canada
   PUBMED   31936447
ORIGIN
1           TCTTTATTTT ATTTTTGGGG CCTGGTCAGG TATAGTAGGG ACTTCCTTAA GATTACTTAT
61          TCGAGCGGAG TTAGGTAACC CGGGTTCATT AATTGGGGAT GATCAGATTT ACAATGTAAT
121         TGTTACCGCA CATGCTTTTA TTATAATTTT CTTTATGGTA ATACCAATTA TAATTGGGGG
181         TTTTGGTAAT TGACTTGTAC CTTTAATGCT AGGGGCTCCT GATATAGC
//
LOCUS       MN669891      228 bp ss-RNA             RNA 22-MAY-2020
DEFINITION  Aclastus sp.
ACCESSION   MN669891
REFERENCE   1
  AUTHORS   Pentinsaari,M., Blagoev,G.A., Hogg,I.D., Levesque-Beaudin,V.,
            Perez,K., Sobel,C.N., Vandenbrink,B. and Borisenko,A. Borisenko,A.
  TITLE     A DNA Barcoding Survey of an Arctic Arthropod Community:
            Implications for Future Monitoring Direct Submission
  JOURNAL   Insects 11 (1), E46 (2020) Submitted (12-NOV-2019) Centre for
            Biodiversity Genomics,
            University of Guelph, 50 Stone Rd E, Guelph, ON N1G 2W1, Canada
   PUBMED   31936447
ORIGIN
1           TTTATATTTC ATATTAGGTA TATGATCAGG TATAATTGGA GCTTCAATAA GAATAATTAT
61          TCGATTAGAA TTAGGTAGAC CAGGAGCATT AATTAATAAT GATCAAATTT ATAATTCTTT
121         TGTAACAGCT CATGCATTTA TTATAATTTT TTTTATAGTT ATACCAATTA TAATTGGTGG
181         ATTTGGAAAT TGATTAGTAC CATTAATATT AGGAGCACCA GATATAGC
//
LOCUS       MN670175      228 bp ss-RNA             RNA 22-MAY-2020
DEFINITION  Acrolyta glacialis
ACCESSION   MN670175
REFERENCE   1
  AUTHORS   Pentinsaari,M., Blagoev,G.A., Hogg,I.D., Levesque-Beaudin,V.,
            Perez,K., Sobel,C.N., Vandenbrink,B. and Borisenko,A. Borisenko,A.
  TITLE     A DNA Barcoding Survey of an Arctic Arthropod Community:
            Implications for Future Monitoring Direct Submission
  JOURNAL   Insects 11 (1), E46 (2020) Submitted (12-NOV-2019) Centre for
            Biodiversity Genomics,
            University of Guelph, 50 Stone Rd E, Guelph, ON N1G 2W1, Canada
   PUBMED   31936447
ORIGIN
1           TTTATATTTT ATATTTGGTA TATGATCAGG AATAATTGGA TCTTCAATAA GATTAATTAT
61          CCGAATAGAA TTAGGAACAC CTGGATATTT AATTAATAAT GATCAAATTT ATAATTCAAT
121         TGTTACAGCA CATGCATTTA TTATAATTTT TTTCATAGTT ATACCTATTA TGATTGGAGG
181         ATTTGGAAAT TGATTAATTC CATTAATATT AGGAGCTCCA GATATAGC
//
LOCUS       MN668256      228 bp ss-RNA             RNA 22-MAY-2020
DEFINITION  Acyrthosiphon sp.
ACCESSION   MN668256
REFERENCE   1
  AUTHORS   Pentinsaari,M., Blagoev,G.A., Hogg,I.D., Levesque-Beaudin,V.,
            Perez,K., Sobel,C.N., Vandenbrink,B. and Borisenko,A. Borisenko,A.
  TITLE     A DNA Barcoding Survey of an Arctic Arthropod Community:
            Implications for Future Monitoring Direct Submission
  JOURNAL   Insects 11 (1), E46 (2020) Submitted (12-NOV-2019) Centre for
            Biodiversity Genomics,
            University of Guelph, 50 Stone Rd E, Guelph, ON N1G 2W1, Canada
   PUBMED   31936447
ORIGIN
1           TTTATACTTT TTATTTGGTA TCTGATCAGG TATAATTGGA TCATCTCTTA GAATTTTAAT
61          TCGTTTAGAA TTAAGACAAA TTAATTCTAT TATTAATAAC AATCAATTAT ATAATGTAAT
121         TGTTACAATT CATGCTTTCA TTATAATTTT TTTTATAACA ATACCAATTG TAATTGGTGG
181         TTTTGGAAAC TGATTAATTC CTATAATAAT AGGATGTCCT GATATATC
//
LOCUS       MN671737      228 bp ss-RNA             RNA 22-MAY-2020
DEFINITION  Adelognathus sp.
ACCESSION   MN671737
REFERENCE   1
  AUTHORS   Pentinsaari,M., Blagoev,G.A., Hogg,I.D., Levesque-Beaudin,V.,
            Perez,K., Sobel,C.N., Vandenbrink,B. and Borisenko,A. Borisenko,A.
  TITLE     A DNA Barcoding Survey of an Arctic Arthropod Community:
            Implications for Future Monitoring Direct Submission
  JOURNAL   Insects 11 (1), E46 (2020) Submitted (12-NOV-2019) Centre for
            Biodiversity Genomics,
            University of Guelph, 50 Stone Rd E, Guelph, ON N1G 2W1, Canada
   PUBMED   31936447
ORIGIN
1           TTTATATTTT ATATTTGGGA TATGAGCAGG AATAATTGGA TCTTCTATAA GAATTATTAT
61          TCGATTAGAA TTAGGTAATC CAGGATATTT AATTAATAAT GATCAAATTT ATAATTCAAT
121         TGTTACAGCT CATGCATTTA TTATAATTTT TTTTATAGTT ATACCAATCA TAATTGGAGG
181         ATTTGGTAAT TGATTAATTC CTTTAATACT AGGAGCCCCT GATATAGC
//
LOCUS       MN680379      228 bp ss-RNA             RNA 22-MAY-2020
DEFINITION  Aedes sp.
ACCESSION   MN680379
REFERENCE   1
  AUTHORS   Pentinsaari,M., Blagoev,G.A., Hogg,I.D., Levesque-Beaudin,V.,
            Perez,K., Sobel,C.N., Vandenbrink,B. and Borisenko,A. Borisenko,A.
  TITLE     A DNA Barcoding Survey of an Arctic Arthropod Community:
            Implications for Future Monitoring Direct Submission
  JOURNAL   Insects 11 (1), E46 (2020) Submitted (12-NOV-2019) Centre for
            Biodiversity Genomics,
            University of Guelph, 50 Stone Rd E, Guelph, ON N1G 2W1, Canada
   PUBMED   31936447
ORIGIN
1           ATTATATTTT ATTTTTGGAG TTTGATCAGG AATAGTTGGA ACATCATTAA GAATTTTAAT
61          TCGAGCTGAA TTAAGTCAAC CAGGAATATT TATTGGAAAT GACCAAATTT ATAACGTAAT
121         TGTTACAGCT CATGCTTTTA TTATAATTTT TTTTATAGTA ATACCTATTA TAATTGGAGG
181         ATTTGGAAAT TGATTAGTCC CTTTAATACT AGGAGCCCCA GATATAGC
//
LOCUS       MN668033      227 bp ss-RNA             RNA 22-MAY-2020
DEFINITION  Aethes deutschiana
ACCESSION   MN668033
REFERENCE   1
  AUTHORS   Pentinsaari,M., Blagoev,G.A., Hogg,I.D., Levesque-Beaudin,V.,
            Perez,K., Sobel,C.N., Vandenbrink,B. and Borisenko,A. Borisenko,A.
  TITLE     A DNA Barcoding Survey of an Arctic Arthropod Community:
            Implications for Future Monitoring Direct Submission
  JOURNAL   Insects 11 (1), E46 (2020) Submitted (12-NOV-2019) Centre for
            Biodiversity Genomics,
            University of Guelph, 50 Stone Rd E, Guelph, ON N1G 2W1, Canada
   PUBMED   31936447
ORIGIN
1           .TTATATTTT ATTTTCGGTA TTTGAGCAGG TATAGTAGGA ACTTCTTTAA GATTATTAAT
61          TCGAGCTGAA TTAGGTAATC CCGGATCATT GATTGGGGAT GACCAAATTT ATAACACTAT
121         TGTTACAGCC CATGCTTTTA TTATAATTTT TTTCATAGTT ATACCTATTA TAATCGGAGG
181         ATTTGGAAAT TGACTAGTCC CATTAATATT AGGAGCCCCA GACATAGC
//
LOCUS       MN666056      228 bp ss-RNA             RNA 22-MAY-2020
DEFINITION  Agabus moestus
ACCESSION   MN666056
REFERENCE   1
  AUTHORS   Pentinsaari,M., Blagoev,G.A., Hogg,I.D., Levesque-Beaudin,V.,
            Perez,K., Sobel,C.N., Vandenbrink,B. and Borisenko,A. Borisenko,A.
  TITLE     A DNA Barcoding Survey of an Arctic Arthropod Community:
            Implications for Future Monitoring Direct Submission
  JOURNAL   Insects 11 (1), E46 (2020) Submitted (12-NOV-2019) Centre for
            Biodiversity Genomics,
            University of Guelph, 50 Stone Rd E, Guelph, ON N1G 2W1, Canada
   PUBMED   31936447
ORIGIN
1           ATTATATTTT ATTTTTGGGG CTTGAGCAGG GATAGTAGGA ACATCATTAA GAATATTAAT
61          TCGAGCTGAA CTAGGAAACC CCGGATCTTT AATTGGTGAT GATCAAATTT ATAATGTTAT
121         TGTAACAGCC CACGCATTTG TAATGATTTT TTTTATAGTT ATACCAATTA TAATTGGTGG
181         ATTTGGGAAT TGATTAGTCC CTTTAATATT AGGGGCCCCA GATATAGC
//
LOCUS       MN682910      228 bp ss-RNA             RNA 22-MAY-2020
DEFINITION  Agonum exaratum
ACCESSION   MN682910
REFERENCE   1
  AUTHORS   Pentinsaari,M., Blagoev,G.A., Hogg,I.D., Levesque-Beaudin,V.,
            Perez,K., Sobel,C.N., Vandenbrink,B. and Borisenko,A. Borisenko,A.
  TITLE     A DNA Barcoding Survey of an Arctic Arthropod Community:
            Implications for Future Monitoring Direct Submission
  JOURNAL   Insects 11 (1), E46 (2020) Submitted (12-NOV-2019) Centre for
            Biodiversity Genomics,
            University of Guelph, 50 Stone Rd E, Guelph, ON N1G 2W1, Canada
   PUBMED   31936447
ORIGIN
1           ATTATACTTT ATTTTTGGTG CATGAGCTGG AATAGTAGGA ACTTCATTAA GAATACTAAT
61          TCGAGCTGAA TTAGGAAACC CTGGAGCATT AATTGGTGAT GATCAAATTT ATAATGTAAT
121         TGTAACTGCC CATGCATTTA TTATAATTTT TTTTATAGTT ATACCTATTA TAATTGGGGG
181         GTTTGGAAAT TGATTAGTTC CTCTAATATT AGGAGCCCCT GATATAGC
//
LOCUS       MN668447      228 bp ss-RNA             RNA 22-MAY-2020
DEFINITION  Agromyzidae sp.
ACCESSION   MN668447
REFERENCE   1
  AUTHORS   Pentinsaari,M., Blagoev,G.A., Hogg,I.D., Levesque-Beaudin,V.,
            Perez,K., Sobel,C.N., Vandenbrink,B. and Borisenko,A. Borisenko,A.
  TITLE     A DNA Barcoding Survey of an Arctic Arthropod Community:
            Implications for Future Monitoring Direct Submission
  JOURNAL   Insects 11 (1), E46 (2020) Submitted (12-NOV-2019) Centre for
            Biodiversity Genomics,
            University of Guelph, 50 Stone Rd E, Guelph, ON N1G 2W1, Canada
   PUBMED   31936447
ORIGIN
1           TTTATATTTT ATATTCGGTG CTTGAGCAGG AATAGTAGGT ACTTCATTAA GTATCTTAAT
61          TCGAGCTGAA TTAGGTCATC CAGGTGCCTT AATTGGTGAT GATCAAATTT ACAATGTAAT
121         TGTTACAGCA CATGCATTTA TTATAATTTT TTTTATAGTT ATACCTATTA TAATTGGAGG
181         ATTCGGTAAT TGATTGGTCC CTTTAATGCT AGGAGCTCCT GATATAGC
//
LOCUS       MN666394      228 bp ss-RNA             RNA 22-MAY-2020
DEFINITION  Agyneta maritima
ACCESSION   MN666394
REFERENCE   1
  AUTHORS   Pentinsaari,M., Blagoev,G.A., Hogg,I.D., Levesque-Beaudin,V.,
            Perez,K., Sobel,C.N., Vandenbrink,B. and Borisenko,A. Borisenko,A.
  TITLE     A DNA Barcoding Survey of an Arctic Arthropod Community:
            Implications for Future Monitoring Direct Submission
  JOURNAL   Insects 11 (1), E46 (2020) Submitted (12-NOV-2019) Centre for
            Biodiversity Genomics,
            University of Guelph, 50 Stone Rd E, Guelph, ON N1G 2W1, Canada
   PUBMED   31936447
ORIGIN
1           TTTATATTTT ATCTTTGGGG CTTGAGCGGC TATAGTTGGA ACAGCAATGA GAGTATTGAT
61          TCGAATTGAA TTAGGGCAAA CTGGTAGATT ATTAGGAGAT GATCAATTGT ATAATGTTAT
121         TGTAACAGCT CATGCTTTTG TAATAATTTT TTTTATAGTG ATACCGATTT TAATTGGAGG
181         GTTTGGGAAC TGATTAGTAC CTTTAATATT GGGAGCCCCG GATATAGC
//
LOCUS       MN667298      228 bp ss-RNA             RNA 22-MAY-2020
DEFINITION  Allocladius sp.
ACCESSION   MN667298
REFERENCE   1
  AUTHORS   Pentinsaari,M., Blagoev,G.A., Hogg,I.D., Levesque-Beaudin,V.,
            Perez,K., Sobel,C.N., Vandenbrink,B. and Borisenko,A. Borisenko,A.
  TITLE     A DNA Barcoding Survey of an Arctic Arthropod Community:
            Implications for Future Monitoring Direct Submission
  JOURNAL   Insects 11 (1), E46 (2020) Submitted (12-NOV-2019) Centre for
            Biodiversity Genomics,
            University of Guelph, 50 Stone Rd E, Guelph, ON N1G 2W1, Canada
   PUBMED   31936447
ORIGIN
1           ATTATATTTT ATTTTTGGAG CTTGATCTGG AATAATAGGA ACTTCCTTAA GAATTTTAAT
61          CCGAGCAGAA CTAGGTCACC CCGGATCTTT AATCGGTGAT GACCAAATTT ATAATGTAAT
121         TGTTACTGCC CACGCTTTTG TAATAATTTT TTTTATAGTT ATGCCTATTT TAATTGGGGG
181         ATTTGGGAAT TGATTAATTC CTTTAATGCT TGGAGCCCCA GATATAGC
//
LOCUS       MN681263      228 bp ss-RNA             RNA 22-MAY-2020
DEFINITION  Allocladius sp.
ACCESSION   MN681263
REFERENCE   1
  AUTHORS   Pentinsaari,M., Blagoev,G.A., Hogg,I.D., Levesque-Beaudin,V.,
            Perez,K., Sobel,C.N., Vandenbrink,B. and Borisenko,A. Borisenko,A.
  TITLE     A DNA Barcoding Survey of an Arctic Arthropod Community:
            Implications for Future Monitoring Direct Submission
  JOURNAL   Insects 11 (1), E46 (2020) Submitted (12-NOV-2019) Centre for
            Biodiversity Genomics,
            University of Guelph, 50 Stone Rd E, Guelph, ON N1G 2W1, Canada
   PUBMED   31936447
ORIGIN
1           ATTATATTTT ATTTTTGGAG CTTGATCTGG AATAATAGGA ACTTCCTTAA GAATTTTAAT
61          CCGAGCAGAA CTAGGTCACC CCGGATCTTT AATCGGTGAT GACCAAATTT ATAATGTAAT
121         TGTTACTGCC CACGCTTTTG TAATAATTTT TTTTATAGTT ATGCCTATTT TAATTGGGGG
181         ATTTGGGAAT TGATTAATTC CTTTAATGCT TGGAGCCCCA GATATAGC
//
LOCUS       MN665815      228 bp ss-RNA             RNA 22-MAY-2020
DEFINITION  Allodia embla
ACCESSION   MN665815
REFERENCE   1
  AUTHORS   Pentinsaari,M., Blagoev,G.A., Hogg,I.D., Levesque-Beaudin,V.,
            Perez,K., Sobel,C.N., Vandenbrink,B. and Borisenko,A. Borisenko,A.
  TITLE     A DNA Barcoding Survey of an Arctic Arthropod Community:
            Implications for Future Monitoring Direct Submission
  JOURNAL   Insects 11 (1), E46 (2020) Submitted (12-NOV-2019) Centre for
            Biodiversity Genomics,
            University of Guelph, 50 Stone Rd E, Guelph, ON N1G 2W1, Canada
   PUBMED   31936447
ORIGIN
1           CTTATATTTT ATTTTTGGAG CTTGATCAGG AATAGTAGGT ACTTCCCTAA GTATAATTAT
61          TCGAGCTGAA CTTGGCCATC CAGGAGCATT AATTGGTAAT GATCAAATTT ATAATGTAAT
121         TGTAACTGCT CATGCCTTCA TTATAATTTT TTTTATAGTT ATACCTATCA TAATTGGTGG
181         ATTTGGGAAT TGACTAGTAC CCCTAATACT AGGAGCCCCA GATATAGC
//
LOCUS       MN681633      228 bp ss-RNA             RNA 22-MAY-2020
DEFINITION  Allodia sp.
ACCESSION   MN681633
REFERENCE   1
  AUTHORS   Pentinsaari,M., Blagoev,G.A., Hogg,I.D., Levesque-Beaudin,V.,
            Perez,K., Sobel,C.N., Vandenbrink,B. and Borisenko,A. Borisenko,A.
  TITLE     A DNA Barcoding Survey of an Arctic Arthropod Community:
            Implications for Future Monitoring Direct Submission
  JOURNAL   Insects 11 (1), E46 (2020) Submitted (12-NOV-2019) Centre for
            Biodiversity Genomics,
            University of Guelph, 50 Stone Rd E, Guelph, ON N1G 2W1, Canada
   PUBMED   31936447
ORIGIN
1           CTTATATTTT ATTTTTGGAG CTTGATCAGG AATAGTAGGT ACTTCCCTAA GTATAATTAT
61          TCGAGCTGAA CTTGGCCATC CAGGAGCATT AATTGGAAAT GATCAAATTT ATAATGTTAT
121         TGTAACTGCT CATGCTTTCA TTATAATTTT TTTTATAGTT ATGCCTATTA TAATTGGTGG
181         ATTTGGAAAT TGACTAGTAC CCCTAATACT AGGAGCCCCA GATATAGC
//
LOCUS       MN665468      228 bp ss-RNA             RNA 22-MAY-2020
DEFINITION  Allomyella sp.
ACCESSION   MN665468
REFERENCE   1
  AUTHORS   Pentinsaari,M., Blagoev,G.A., Hogg,I.D., Levesque-Beaudin,V.,
            Perez,K., Sobel,C.N., Vandenbrink,B. and Borisenko,A. Borisenko,A.
  TITLE     A DNA Barcoding Survey of an Arctic Arthropod Community:
            Implications for Future Monitoring Direct Submission
  JOURNAL   Insects 11 (1), E46 (2020) Submitted (12-NOV-2019) Centre for
            Biodiversity Genomics,
            University of Guelph, 50 Stone Rd E, Guelph, ON N1G 2W1, Canada
   PUBMED   31936447
ORIGIN
1           ATTGTATTTT ATTTTCGGAG CATGATCCGG AATAGTAGGA ACTTCTTTAA GTATTTTAAT
61          TCGTGCTGAA CTAGGACATC CTGGAGCATT AATTGGTGAT GATCAAATTT ATAATGTAAT
121         TGTAACAGCT CATGCTTTTA TTATAATTTT TTTTATAGTA ATACCAATTA TAATTGGAGG
181         ATTTGGTAAT TGATTAGTGC CTCTTATATT AGGGGCTCCT GATATAGC
//
LOCUS       MN669241      228 bp ss-RNA             RNA 22-MAY-2020
DEFINITION  Allomyella sp.
ACCESSION   MN669241
REFERENCE   1
  AUTHORS   Pentinsaari,M., Blagoev,G.A., Hogg,I.D., Levesque-Beaudin,V.,
            Perez,K., Sobel,C.N., Vandenbrink,B. and Borisenko,A. Borisenko,A.
  TITLE     A DNA Barcoding Survey of an Arctic Arthropod Community:
            Implications for Future Monitoring Direct Submission
  JOURNAL   Insects 11 (1), E46 (2020) Submitted (12-NOV-2019) Centre for
            Biodiversity Genomics,
            University of Guelph, 50 Stone Rd E, Guelph, ON N1G 2W1, Canada
   PUBMED   31936447
ORIGIN
1           ATTGTATTTT ATTTTCGGAG CATGATCCGG AATAGTAGGA ACTTCTTTAA GTATTTTAAT
61          TCGTGCTGAA CTAGGACATC CTGGAGCATT AATTGGTGAT GATCAAATTT ATAATGTAAT
121         TGTAACAGCT CATGCTTTTA TTATAATTTT TTTTATAGTA ATACCAATTA TAATTGGAGG
181         ATTTGGTAAT TGATTAGTGC CTCTTATATT AGGGGCTCCT GATATAGC
//
LOCUS       MN679980      228 bp ss-RNA             RNA 22-MAY-2020
DEFINITION  Allophorocera sp.
ACCESSION   MN679980
REFERENCE   1
  AUTHORS   Pentinsaari,M., Blagoev,G.A., Hogg,I.D., Levesque-Beaudin,V.,
            Perez,K., Sobel,C.N., Vandenbrink,B. and Borisenko,A. Borisenko,A.
  TITLE     A DNA Barcoding Survey of an Arctic Arthropod Community:
            Implications for Future Monitoring Direct Submission
  JOURNAL   Insects 11 (1), E46 (2020) Submitted (12-NOV-2019) Centre for
            Biodiversity Genomics,
            University of Guelph, 50 Stone Rd E, Guelph, ON N1G 2W1, Canada
   PUBMED   31936447
ORIGIN
1           TTTATATTTT ATTTTTGGAG CTTGATCAAG TATAATTGGA ACTTCTTTAA GTATATTAAT
61          TCGAATTGAA TTAGGTCACC CCGGTTCATT AATTGGAAAT GACCAAATTT ATAATGTAAT
121         TGTAACAGCT CATGCTTTTA TTATAATTTT CTTTATAGTA ATACCAATTA TAATTGGAGG
181         ATTTGGAAAT TGATTAGTAC CTTTAATATT AGGAGCTCCA GATATAGC
//
LOCUS       MN671084      228 bp ss-RNA             RNA 22-MAY-2020
DEFINITION  Alopecosa exasperans
ACCESSION   MN671084
REFERENCE   1
  AUTHORS   Pentinsaari,M., Blagoev,G.A., Hogg,I.D., Levesque-Beaudin,V.,
            Perez,K., Sobel,C.N., Vandenbrink,B. and Borisenko,A. Borisenko,A.
  TITLE     A DNA Barcoding Survey of an Arctic Arthropod Community:
            Implications for Future Monitoring Direct Submission
  JOURNAL   Insects 11 (1), E46 (2020) Submitted (12-NOV-2019) Centre for
            Biodiversity Genomics,
            University of Guelph, 50 Stone Rd E, Guelph, ON N1G 2W1, Canada
   PUBMED   31936447
ORIGIN
1           TTTGTATTTA ATATTAGGTG TTTGGTCAGC GATAATAGGT ACTGCTATAT CAGTATTAAT
61          TCGAATGGAA TTAGGGAATC CTGGAAGTTT GTTAGGAGAT GATCATTTAT ATAATGTTAT
121         AGTTACTGCT CATGCTTTTG TTATAATTTT TTTTATAGTT ATACCAATTC TTATTGGAGG
181         TTTTGGTAAT TGATTAGTTC CTTTAATATT AGGAGCTCCT GATATGTC
//
LOCUS       MN666576      227 bp ss-RNA             RNA 22-MAY-2020
DEFINITION  Alopecosa hirtipes
ACCESSION   MN666576
REFERENCE   1
  AUTHORS   Pentinsaari,M., Blagoev,G.A., Hogg,I.D., Levesque-Beaudin,V.,
            Perez,K., Sobel,C.N., Vandenbrink,B. and Borisenko,A. Borisenko,A.
  TITLE     A DNA Barcoding Survey of an Arctic Arthropod Community:
            Implications for Future Monitoring Direct Submission
  JOURNAL   Insects 11 (1), E46 (2020) Submitted (12-NOV-2019) Centre for
            Biodiversity Genomics,
            University of Guelph, 50 Stone Rd E, Guelph, ON N1G 2W1, Canada
   PUBMED   31936447
ORIGIN
1           .TTGTATTTA ATATTGGGTG TTTGGTCGGC AATAATAGGT ACTGCTATAT CAGTATTAAT
61          TCGGATGGAA TTAGGTAATC CTGGAAGTTT ATTAGGAGAT GATCATTTAT ATAATGTTAT
121         AGTTACTGCT CATGCTTTTG TTATAATTTT TTTTATAGTT ATACCAATTC TTATTGGTGG
181         TTTTGGTAAT TGATTAGTTC CTTTAATATT AGGAGCTCCT GATATGTC
//
LOCUS       MN673612      228 bp ss-RNA             RNA 22-MAY-2020
DEFINITION  Alopecosa hirtipes
ACCESSION   MN673612
REFERENCE   1
  AUTHORS   Pentinsaari,M., Blagoev,G.A., Hogg,I.D., Levesque-Beaudin,V.,
            Perez,K., Sobel,C.N., Vandenbrink,B. and Borisenko,A. Borisenko,A.
  TITLE     A DNA Barcoding Survey of an Arctic Arthropod Community:
            Implications for Future Monitoring Direct Submission
  JOURNAL   Insects 11 (1), E46 (2020) Submitted (12-NOV-2019) Centre for
            Biodiversity Genomics,
            University of Guelph, 50 Stone Rd E, Guelph, ON N1G 2W1, Canada
   PUBMED   31936447
ORIGIN
1           TTTGTATTTA ATATTGGGTG TTTGGTCGGC AATAATAGGT ACTGCTATAT CAGTATTAAT
61          TCGGATGGAA TTAGGTAATC CTGGAAGTTT ATTAGGAGAT GATCATTTAT ATAATGTTAT
121         AGTTACTGCT CATGCTTTTG TTATAATTTT TTTTATAGTT ATACCAATTC TTATTGGTGG
181         TTTTGGTAAT TGATTAGTTC CTTTAATATT AGGAGCTCCT GATATGTC
//
LOCUS       MN668054      228 bp ss-RNA             RNA 22-MAY-2020
DEFINITION  Alysiinae sp.
ACCESSION   MN668054
REFERENCE   1
  AUTHORS   Pentinsaari,M., Blagoev,G.A., Hogg,I.D., Levesque-Beaudin,V.,
            Perez,K., Sobel,C.N., Vandenbrink,B. and Borisenko,A. Borisenko,A.
  TITLE     A DNA Barcoding Survey of an Arctic Arthropod Community:
            Implications for Future Monitoring Direct Submission
  JOURNAL   Insects 11 (1), E46 (2020) Submitted (12-NOV-2019) Centre for
            Biodiversity Genomics,
            University of Guelph, 50 Stone Rd E, Guelph, ON N1G 2W1, Canada
   PUBMED   31936447
ORIGIN
1           TTTATATTTT TTATTTGGGT TTTGAGCTGG TATAGTTGGT TTATCTATAA GATTAATTAT
61          TCGGATAGAA TTAGGGATAC CAGGGAGATT ATTAAGTAAT GATCAAATTT ATAATAGTAT
121         GGTAACTGCT CATGCTTTTA TTATAATTTT TTTTATAGTT ATACCAATTA TAATTGGAGG
181         TTTTGGTAAT TGATTAGTTC CTTTAATATT AGGGGCTCCT GATATAGC
//
LOCUS       MN674014      227 bp ss-RNA             RNA 22-MAY-2020
DEFINITION  Amara sp.
ACCESSION   MN674014
REFERENCE   1
  AUTHORS   Pentinsaari,M., Blagoev,G.A., Hogg,I.D., Levesque-Beaudin,V.,
            Perez,K., Sobel,C.N., Vandenbrink,B. and Borisenko,A. Borisenko,A.
  TITLE     A DNA Barcoding Survey of an Arctic Arthropod Community:
            Implications for Future Monitoring Direct Submission
  JOURNAL   Insects 11 (1), E46 (2020) Submitted (12-NOV-2019) Centre for
            Biodiversity Genomics,
            University of Guelph, 50 Stone Rd E, Guelph, ON N1G 2W1, Canada
   PUBMED   31936447
ORIGIN
1           .TTATATTTT ATTTTTGGAA TATGATCAGG AATAGTAGGA ACTTCTTTAA GTATATTAAT
61          TCGAGCTGAA CTAGGAAACC CTGGGGCATT AATTGGAGAT GATCAAATTT ATAATGTAAT
121         TGTAACTGCC CATGCATTTA TTATAATTTT TTTCATAGTA ATACCAATTA TAATTGGGGG
181         ATTTGGAAAT TGATTAGTTC CATTAATATT AGGTGCCCCT GATATAGC
//
LOCUS       MN669508      228 bp ss-RNA             RNA 22-MAY-2020
DEFINITION  Amauronematus sp.
ACCESSION   MN669508
REFERENCE   1
  AUTHORS   Pentinsaari,M., Blagoev,G.A., Hogg,I.D., Levesque-Beaudin,V.,
            Perez,K., Sobel,C.N., Vandenbrink,B. and Borisenko,A. Borisenko,A.
  TITLE     A DNA Barcoding Survey of an Arctic Arthropod Community:
            Implications for Future Monitoring Direct Submission
  JOURNAL   Insects 11 (1), E46 (2020) Submitted (12-NOV-2019) Centre for
            Biodiversity Genomics,
            University of Guelph, 50 Stone Rd E, Guelph, ON N1G 2W1, Canada
   PUBMED   31936447
ORIGIN
1           ATTATATTTT ATTTTAGGGA TTTGATCAGG AATATTAGGA TTATCATTTA GAATATTAAT
61          TCGAACAGAA TTAGGGATAC CAGGATCAAT AATTGGAGAT GATCAAATTT ACAACGTAAT
121         TGTTACATCC CATGCCTTTT TAATAATTTT CTTTATAGTT ATACCAATTA TAATTGGAGG
181         TTTTGGAAAT TGATTAATTC CACTAATACT AGGAGCTCCA GATATAGC
//
LOCUS       MN674986      227 bp ss-RNA             RNA 22-MAY-2020
DEFINITION  Ameronothrus nigrofemoratus
ACCESSION   MN674986
REFERENCE   1
  AUTHORS   Pentinsaari,M., Blagoev,G.A., Hogg,I.D., Levesque-Beaudin,V.,
            Perez,K., Sobel,C.N., Vandenbrink,B. and Borisenko,A. Borisenko,A.
  TITLE     A DNA Barcoding Survey of an Arctic Arthropod Community:
            Implications for Future Monitoring Direct Submission
  JOURNAL   Insects 11 (1), E46 (2020) Submitted (12-NOV-2019) Centre for
            Biodiversity Genomics,
            University of Guelph, 50 Stone Rd E, Guelph, ON N1G 2W1, Canada
   PUBMED   31936447
ORIGIN
1           .CTGTATTTT ATTTTTGGTG CATGAGCCGG TGTGATAGGT TCTGCTCTTA GTGGCCTGAT
61          TCGACTTGAA TTAGGGCAGC CAGGTTCTTT AATAGAAAAT GACCAAATTT ATAACACTAT
121         TGTAACAGCA CATGCCTTTG TGATAATTTT CTTTATAGTG ATACCCATCA TAATTGGAGG
181         ATTCGGAAAT TGATTAATTC CCATAATAAT TGGAGCACAA GACATAGC
//
LOCUS       MN666719      228 bp ss-RNA             RNA 22-MAY-2020
DEFINITION  Anagrus sp.
ACCESSION   MN666719
REFERENCE   1
  AUTHORS   Pentinsaari,M., Blagoev,G.A., Hogg,I.D., Levesque-Beaudin,V.,
            Perez,K., Sobel,C.N., Vandenbrink,B. and Borisenko,A. Borisenko,A.
  TITLE     A DNA Barcoding Survey of an Arctic Arthropod Community:
            Implications for Future Monitoring Direct Submission
  JOURNAL   Insects 11 (1), E46 (2020) Submitted (12-NOV-2019) Centre for
            Biodiversity Genomics,
            University of Guelph, 50 Stone Rd E, Guelph, ON N1G 2W1, Canada
   PUBMED   31936447
ORIGIN
1           TTTATATTTT ATTTTTGGTA TATGATCAGG ATTTTTAGGA TTATCATTAA GAATAATAAT
61          TCGTTTAGAA TTAGGAAATC CTGGCGCCTT TTTGGGTAAT GATCAAATTT ATAACTCAAT
121         TGTTACAGTT CATGCATTTA TTATAATTTT TTTTTTTGTT ATACCAGTAA TAATAGGAGG
181         ATTTGGTAAT TATTTAGTTC CTTTAATAAT GGGAGTACCT GATATAGC
//
LOCUS       MN683023      228 bp ss-RNA             RNA 22-MAY-2020
DEFINITION  Anagrus sp.
ACCESSION   MN683023
REFERENCE   1
  AUTHORS   Pentinsaari,M., Blagoev,G.A., Hogg,I.D., Levesque-Beaudin,V.,
            Perez,K., Sobel,C.N., Vandenbrink,B. and Borisenko,A. Borisenko,A.
  TITLE     A DNA Barcoding Survey of an Arctic Arthropod Community:
            Implications for Future Monitoring Direct Submission
  JOURNAL   Insects 11 (1), E46 (2020) Submitted (12-NOV-2019) Centre for
            Biodiversity Genomics,
            University of Guelph, 50 Stone Rd E, Guelph, ON N1G 2W1, Canada
   PUBMED   31936447
ORIGIN
1           TTTATATTTT ATTTTTGGAA TATGATCAGG ATTTTTAGGA TTATCATTAA GAATAATAAT
61          TCGTTTAGAA TTAGGAAATC CTGGTGCTTT TTTAGGTAAT GACCAAATTT ATAATTCAAT
121         TGTTACAGTT CATGCATTTA TTATAATTTT TTTTTTTGTT ATACCAGTAA TAATAGGAGG
181         TTTTGGTAAT TATTTGGTTC CATTAATAAT GGGAGTATCT GATATAGC
//
LOCUS       MN670057      227 bp ss-RNA             RNA 22-MAY-2020
DEFINITION  Anaphes sp.
ACCESSION   MN670057
REFERENCE   1
  AUTHORS   Pentinsaari,M., Blagoev,G.A., Hogg,I.D., Levesque-Beaudin,V.,
            Perez,K., Sobel,C.N., Vandenbrink,B. and Borisenko,A. Borisenko,A.
  TITLE     A DNA Barcoding Survey of an Arctic Arthropod Community:
            Implications for Future Monitoring Direct Submission
  JOURNAL   Insects 11 (1), E46 (2020) Submitted (12-NOV-2019) Centre for
            Biodiversity Genomics,
            University of Guelph, 50 Stone Rd E, Guelph, ON N1G 2W1, Canada
   PUBMED   31936447
ORIGIN
1           .TTATATTTT ATTTTTGGAA TATGAGCAGG TTTTTTAGGA TTATCATTAA GAATATTAAT
61          TCGATTAGAA TTAGGTTCTT CTGGATCATA TATTGGAAGA GATCAAATTT ATAATTCAAT
121         TGTTACAGCT CATGCTTTTA TTATAATTTT TTTTTTTGTT ATACCTGTAA TAATAGGAGG
181         ATTTGGAAAT TATTTAATTC CATTAATATT ATTAGTTCCT GATATATC
//
LOCUS       MN673486      223 bp ss-RNA             RNA 22-MAY-2020
DEFINITION  Anaphes sp.
ACCESSION   MN673486
REFERENCE   1
  AUTHORS   Pentinsaari,M., Blagoev,G.A., Hogg,I.D., Levesque-Beaudin,V.,
            Perez,K., Sobel,C.N., Vandenbrink,B. and Borisenko,A. Borisenko,A.
  TITLE     A DNA Barcoding Survey of an Arctic Arthropod Community:
            Implications for Future Monitoring Direct Submission
  JOURNAL   Insects 11 (1), E46 (2020) Submitted (12-NOV-2019) Centre for
            Biodiversity Genomics,
            University of Guelph, 50 Stone Rd E, Guelph, ON N1G 2W1, Canada
   PUBMED   31936447
ORIGIN
1           .....ATTTT ATTTTTGGAA TATGAGCAGG TTTTTTAGGA TTATCATTAA GAATATTAAT
61          TCGATTAGAA TTAGGATCTT CTGGATCATA TATTGGAAGA GATCAAATTT ATAATTCAAT
121         TGTTACAGCT CATGCTTTTA TTATAATTTT TTTTTTTGTT ATACCTGTAA TAATAGGAGG
181         ATTTGGAAAT TATTTAATTC CGTTAATATT ATTAGTTCCT GATATATC
//
LOCUS       MN673998      227 bp ss-RNA             RNA 22-MAY-2020
DEFINITION  Anaphes sp.
ACCESSION   MN673998
REFERENCE   1
  AUTHORS   Pentinsaari,M., Blagoev,G.A., Hogg,I.D., Levesque-Beaudin,V.,
            Perez,K., Sobel,C.N., Vandenbrink,B. and Borisenko,A. Borisenko,A.
  TITLE     A DNA Barcoding Survey of an Arctic Arthropod Community:
            Implications for Future Monitoring Direct Submission
  JOURNAL   Insects 11 (1), E46 (2020) Submitted (12-NOV-2019) Centre for
            Biodiversity Genomics,
            University of Guelph, 50 Stone Rd E, Guelph, ON N1G 2W1, Canada
   PUBMED   31936447
ORIGIN
1           .TTATATTTT ATTTTTGGAA TATGAGCAGG TTTTTTAGGA TTATCATTAA GAATATTAAT
61          TCGATTAGAA TTAGGTTCTT CTGGATCATA TATTGGAAGA GATCAAATTT ATAATTCAAT
121         TGTTACAGCT CATGCTTTTA TTATAATTTT TTTTTTTGTT ATACCTGTAA TAATAGGAGG
181         ATTTGGAAAT TATTTAATTC CATTAATATT ATTAGTTCCT GATATATC
//
LOCUS       MN675726      227 bp ss-RNA             RNA 22-MAY-2020
DEFINITION  Anaphes sp.
ACCESSION   MN675726
REFERENCE   1
  AUTHORS   Pentinsaari,M., Blagoev,G.A., Hogg,I.D., Levesque-Beaudin,V.,
            Perez,K., Sobel,C.N., Vandenbrink,B. and Borisenko,A. Borisenko,A.
  TITLE     A DNA Barcoding Survey of an Arctic Arthropod Community:
            Implications for Future Monitoring Direct Submission
  JOURNAL   Insects 11 (1), E46 (2020) Submitted (12-NOV-2019) Centre for
            Biodiversity Genomics,
            University of Guelph, 50 Stone Rd E, Guelph, ON N1G 2W1, Canada
   PUBMED   31936447
ORIGIN
1           .TTATATTTT ATTTTTGGAA TATGAGCAGG TTTTTTAGGA TTATCATTAA GAATATTAAT
61          TCGATTAGAA TTAGGATCTT CTGGATCATA TATTGGAAGA GATCAAATTT ATAATTCAAT
121         TGTTACAGCT CATGCTTTTA TTATAATTTT TTTTTTTGTT ATACCTGTAA TAATAGGAGG
181         ATTTGGAAAT TATTTAATTC CATTAATATT ATTAGTTCCT GATATATC
//
LOCUS       MN675729      227 bp ss-RNA             RNA 22-MAY-2020
DEFINITION  Anaphes sp.
ACCESSION   MN675729
REFERENCE   1
  AUTHORS   Pentinsaari,M., Blagoev,G.A., Hogg,I.D., Levesque-Beaudin,V.,
            Perez,K., Sobel,C.N., Vandenbrink,B. and Borisenko,A. Borisenko,A.
  TITLE     A DNA Barcoding Survey of an Arctic Arthropod Community:
            Implications for Future Monitoring Direct Submission
  JOURNAL   Insects 11 (1), E46 (2020) Submitted (12-NOV-2019) Centre for
            Biodiversity Genomics,
            University of Guelph, 50 Stone Rd E, Guelph, ON N1G 2W1, Canada
   PUBMED   31936447
ORIGIN
1           .TTATATTTT ATTTTTGGGA TATGAGCAGG TTTTTTAGGA TTATCATTAA GAATATTAAT
61          TCGATTAGAA TTAGGTTCTT CTGAATCATA TATTGGAAGA GATCAAATTT ATAATTCAAT
121         TGTTACAGCT CATGCTTTTA TTATAATTTT TTTTTTTGTT ATACCTGTAA TAATAGGAGG
181         ATTTGGAAAT TATTTAATTC CATTAATATT ATTAGTTCCT GATATATC
//
LOCUS       MN681115      223 bp ss-RNA             RNA 22-MAY-2020
DEFINITION  Anaphes sp.
ACCESSION   MN681115
REFERENCE   1
  AUTHORS   Pentinsaari,M., Blagoev,G.A., Hogg,I.D., Levesque-Beaudin,V.,
            Perez,K., Sobel,C.N., Vandenbrink,B. and Borisenko,A. Borisenko,A.
  TITLE     A DNA Barcoding Survey of an Arctic Arthropod Community:
            Implications for Future Monitoring Direct Submission
  JOURNAL   Insects 11 (1), E46 (2020) Submitted (12-NOV-2019) Centre for
            Biodiversity Genomics,
            University of Guelph, 50 Stone Rd E, Guelph, ON N1G 2W1, Canada
   PUBMED   31936447
ORIGIN
1           .....ATTTT ATTTTTGGAA TATGAGCAGG TTTTTTAGGA TTATCATTAA GAATATTAAT
61          TCGATTAGAA TTAGGTTCTT CTGGATCATA TATTGGAAGA GATCAAATTT ATAATTCAAT
121         TGTTACAGCT CATGCTTTTA TTATAATTTT TTTTTTTGTT ATACCTGTAA TAATAGGAGG
181         ATTTGGAAAT TATTTAATTC CATTAATATT ATTAGTTCCT GATATATC
//
LOCUS       MN681703      227 bp ss-RNA             RNA 22-MAY-2020
DEFINITION  Anaphes sp.
ACCESSION   MN681703
REFERENCE   1
  AUTHORS   Pentinsaari,M., Blagoev,G.A., Hogg,I.D., Levesque-Beaudin,V.,
            Perez,K., Sobel,C.N., Vandenbrink,B. and Borisenko,A. Borisenko,A.
  TITLE     A DNA Barcoding Survey of an Arctic Arthropod Community:
            Implications for Future Monitoring Direct Submission
  JOURNAL   Insects 11 (1), E46 (2020) Submitted (12-NOV-2019) Centre for
            Biodiversity Genomics,
            University of Guelph, 50 Stone Rd E, Guelph, ON N1G 2W1, Canada
   PUBMED   31936447
ORIGIN
1           .TTATATTTT ATTTTTGGAA TATGAGCAGG TTTTTTAGGA TTATCATTAA GAATATTAAT
61          TCGATTAGAA TTAGGATCTT CTGGATCATA TATTGGAAGA GATCAAATTT ATAATTCAAT
121         TGTTACAGCT CATGCTTTTA TTATAATTTT TTTTTTTGTT ATACCTGTAA TAATAGGAGG
181         ATTTGGAAAT TATTTAATTC CATTAATATT ATTAGTTCCT GATATATC
//
LOCUS       MN683096      227 bp ss-RNA             RNA 22-MAY-2020
DEFINITION  Anaphes sp.
ACCESSION   MN683096
REFERENCE   1
  AUTHORS   Pentinsaari,M., Blagoev,G.A., Hogg,I.D., Levesque-Beaudin,V.,
            Perez,K., Sobel,C.N., Vandenbrink,B. and Borisenko,A. Borisenko,A.
  TITLE     A DNA Barcoding Survey of an Arctic Arthropod Community:
            Implications for Future Monitoring Direct Submission
  JOURNAL   Insects 11 (1), E46 (2020) Submitted (12-NOV-2019) Centre for
            Biodiversity Genomics,
            University of Guelph, 50 Stone Rd E, Guelph, ON N1G 2W1, Canada
   PUBMED   31936447
ORIGIN
1           TT-ATATTTT ATTTTTGGGA TATGAGCAGG TTTTTTAGGA TTATCATTAA GAATATTAAT
61          TCGATTAGAA TTAGGTTCTT CTGAATCATA TATTGGAAGA GATCAAATTT ATAATTCAAT
121         TGTTACAGCT CATGCTTTTA TTATAATTTT TTTTTTTGTT ATACCTGTAA TAATAGGAGG
181         ATTTGGAAAT TATTTAATTC CATTAATATT ATTAGTTCCT GATATATC
//
LOCUS       MN668526      227 bp ss-RNA             RNA 22-MAY-2020
DEFINITION  Anaphes sp.
ACCESSION   MN668526
REFERENCE   1
  AUTHORS   Pentinsaari,M., Blagoev,G.A., Hogg,I.D., Levesque-Beaudin,V.,
            Perez,K., Sobel,C.N., Vandenbrink,B. and Borisenko,A. Borisenko,A.
  TITLE     A DNA Barcoding Survey of an Arctic Arthropod Community:
            Implications for Future Monitoring Direct Submission
  JOURNAL   Insects 11 (1), E46 (2020) Submitted (12-NOV-2019) Centre for
            Biodiversity Genomics,
            University of Guelph, 50 Stone Rd E, Guelph, ON N1G 2W1, Canada
   PUBMED   31936447
ORIGIN
1           .TTATATTTT ATTTTTGGAA TATGGTCAGG ATTTTTAGGT TTATCTTTAA GAATATTAAT
61          TCGATTAGAA TTAGGATCAT CAGGATCTTA TATTGGAAGT GATCAAATTT ATAATTCAAT
121         TGTAACAGCT CATGCTTTTA TTATAATTTT TTTTTTTGTT ATACCTGTAA TAATAGGAGG
181         ATTCGGAAAT TATTTAATTC CTTTAATATT ATTAGTTCCA GATATATC
//
